# Supplementary material for: Unveiling Crucivirus Diversity by Mining Metagenomic Data
Source: bioRxiv preprint, doi:10.1101/2020.02.27.967703, version 2 (2020-05-22)
Supplement: Supp. File 1 [file 967703_file02.txt]

LOCUS       CruV-81                 2472 bp    DNA     circular     24-FEB-2020
DEFINITION  Crucivirus-81 isolate SR5_32407.
ACCESSION   CruV-81
KEYWORDS    .
SOURCE      Crucivirus-81
  ORGANISM  Crucivirus-81
            Unclassified.
REFERENCE   1  (bases 1 to 2472)
  AUTHORS   de la Higuera,I., Kasun,G.W., Torrance,E.L., Pratt,A.A.,
            Maluenda,A., Colombet,J., Bisseux,M., Ravet,V., Dayaram,A.,
            Stainton,D., Kraberger,S., Zawar-Reza,P., Goldstien,S., Briskie,J.,
            White,R., Taylor,H., Gomez,C., Ainley,D.G., Harding,J.S.,
            Fontenele,R.S., Schreck,J., Ribeiro,S.G., Oswald,S.A., Arnold,J.M.,
            Varsani,A., Enault,F. and Stedman,K.M.
  TITLE     Direct Submission
  JOURNAL   Submitted (24-FEB-2020) Biology, Portland State University, 1719 SW
            10th Ave, Portland, Oregon 97201, USA
COMMENT     Bankit Comment: ALT EMAIL:ide@pdx.edu                              
            Bankit Comment: TOTAL # OF SEQS:451                                
            Bankit Comment: GAP: est. length - alignment                       
                                                                               
            ##Assembly-Data-START##                                            
            Assembly Method       :: MetaSPAdes v. 3.12; IDBA-UD v. 1.1.1;     
                                     MEGAHIT v. 1.0.3                          
            Sequencing Technology :: 454; Illumina                             
            ##Assembly-Data-END##
FEATURES             Location/Qualifiers
     source          1..2472
                     /organism="Crucivirus-81"
                     /mol_type="genomic DNA"
                     /isolate="SR5_32407"
                     /isolation_source="Water"
                     /country="New Zealand"
                     /collection_date=2012
     CDS             1..1308
                     /codon_start=1
                     /product="Putative CruV Capsid Protein"
                     /translation="MSKNYSGNRRPKRSGFQQSKNRRVQIIEAPRIRRERAPRQIAAA
                     PAAAQPEQSIGQKIGSGLGGLVGGGLQQLFKAVTGLGDYTINKNVLMEQDPLSIQNKS
                     DRGGVVIRHREYLADIYTSAAIGAFRLQAFGLNPGQENTFPFLSQVAANFEEYSFEGV
                     IFEFRSMSADALNSTNTALGSVMMATNYNAGSANFTTKSEMENYEYGSSCKPSINMMH
                     PIECAPRQTAISTELYVRPGPLPVGEDIRLYDWGKFQIATVGFQAASVNIGELWVSYQ
                     VCLQKPKMYASLGKMNEYSSFAFVGGSVADPFLQSGLDTRVNQIGIIFQNNQSFTFPG
                     AVGVPRTYQLQYVVNGSVPVVYVPPVISYSTGVTASVLYATTPHPQSGLAGSLAVDIL
                     WEIQIDANVLSPTVTFGVAGTYPTGGTSYLKVSQVSNAIFLLG*"
     CDS             complement(1486..2376)
                     /codon_start=1
                     /product="Putative Replication Associated Protein"
                     /translation="MQKLERSGAGKIGNINQSSNPKKDNERNQRVHWFFTWNNYTEEN
                     IEMLIKFFKANSKKYIFQEEIGDLNKTKHLQGNVQLKKRMRWSEFGLPKQICWEPTRN
                     IDKANAYCCKEETKNGRTFKFGFPSELKLITTLRPWQSKICTIINGEINDRFVYWIYD
                     EMGENGKTVFCKYLYANQDAIIATDGANKDVSCMLAELVKNGRDLNDKTTFIFHFPRS
                     TEGLSYKAIESVKDGLITSTKFHSNTLVFNCPHVFVFSNELPNLAKLSQDRWKLKTII
                     NGDLFDYEEEILDPIFIDNL*"
     misc_feature    2321..2347
                     /note="stem-loop"
     misc_feature    2331..2339
                     /note="nonanucleotide"
ORIGIN      
        1 atgtcaaaaa attattcagg aaataggaga ccaaaaagga gtggatttca acaatctaag
       61 aacagaagag ttcagattat tgaggcacct agaattcgtc gtgagcgtgc ccctcgtcag
      121 atagctgcag ctcctgcagc tgcgcaaccc gaacaaagta ttggtcaaaa gattggatct
      181 ggtttaggtg gtttagtggg tggtggttta caacagttat ttaaagctgt aactggatta
      241 ggggattata caataaataa gaatgtgtta atggaacaag atcccctatc tattcaaaat
      301 aaaagcgata gaggtggagt cgtgattagg catcgagaat atcttgcaga tatttatact
      361 tctgctgcta tcggtgcatt tagacttcaa gcttttggat tgaatcctgg acaagaaaat
      421 acttttcctt ttctgtctca agttgcagcg aatttcgaag aatattcgtt cgaaggagta
      481 atatttgaat ttagaagtat gtctgcagac gctctaaatt cgactaatac tgctttaggt
      541 agtgttatga tggcaaccaa ttataacgct ggttctgcta attttacaac taaatcagag
      601 atggaaaatt atgagtacgg ttcaagttgt aaaccatcaa tcaatatgat gcatcctatt
      661 gaatgtgctc ctcgtcagac tgctatctct actgagttat atgttcgccc aggtccttta
      721 cctgttggtg aagatataag gctgtatgat tggggtaaat tccagatagc aactgttggt
      781 tttcaagctg cttctgttaa tatcggagaa ttatgggtta gttatcaggt ttgtttgcaa
      841 aagccaaaga tgtatgcgtc attgggtaaa atgaatgaat attcttcttt tgcttttgtt
      901 ggcggttcag ttgcagatcc ctttttgcaa tctggtttgg ataccagagt taatcaaata
      961 gggattattt ttcaaaataa tcaatctttt acctttccag gtgctgttgg tgttcctcga
     1021 acatatcagc ttcaatatgt tgttaatggt tcagttcctg tagtttacgt acctccagta
     1081 atatcatatt caactggggt tactgctagt gttttatatg caacgacacc tcatcctcaa
     1141 tcaggattag ctggttcgtt ggcagttgat attttatggg aaatacaaat agatgcaaat
     1201 gtattgtctc ctacagttac atttggggtt gctggtacat atccaactgg aggtacctct
     1261 tatcttaaag tatcacaagt atcaaatgct atatttttat tgggataatt taaattattt
     1321 aataaatgtt ttgtaataag atatttatta aatttgtttc cactcctttt tatatagttt
     1381 ttcgtaacgg atagcgagca acgtagtgta acgaggctgt cgatgcggtg aagaaaaacc
     1441 gaggaatttt attccgagct taaaacatat aagatggttt atttttcata aattatcgat
     1501 gaatattgga tcgagaattt cttcttcgta atcgaatagg tctccgttta ttattgtctt
     1561 tagtttccat ctatcttggc ttagtttagc caaatttgga agttcgttgc tgaaaacgaa
     1621 aacatgagga caattaaaca ctaaagtgtt actgtggaat ttagtacttg taattaatcc
     1681 atctttaaca ctttcgatag ctttatagct gagtccttct gtcgatctgg gaaaatgaaa
     1741 aataaaagtt gttttatcgt ttaagtcacg accgtttttt acaagttctg ctagcatgca
     1801 tgagacgtct ttattggctc catcggttgc aataatagcg tcttgatttg cgtaaagata
     1861 tttgcaaaaa acggtttttc cattttctcc catttcgtcg tatatccagt agacgaatct
     1921 atcattaatt tcaccattta taattgtgca aatttttgat tgccatggtc ttaaagtagt
     1981 aattaattta agttctgaag gaaatccaaa tttaaacgtt ctaccatttt ttgtttcttc
     2041 tttacaacaa tatgcattag ctttgtctat gtttcttgtt ggttcccagc aaatttgttt
     2101 aggtagacca aattcgctcc atctcattct ttttttgagt tgaacgtttc cttgtaaatg
     2161 tttagtttta tttaagtctc caatctcttc ttgaaatata tatttcttag aattggcttt
     2221 aaaaaacttt attaacattt ctatattttc ttcagtataa ttgttccaag tgaaaaacca
     2281 atgtactctt tggtttcttt cattgtcttt tttagggtta gaagattgat taatattacc
     2341 aatcttcccc gctccagatc gctccaattt ttgcatattt tataattact atagataata
     2401 aattttagtt taattaaacg cgcgtaaatt agtttagaat tattttgtat atagtaatta
     2461 taatatagaa at
//
LOCUS       CruV-83                 2612 bp    DNA     circular     24-FEB-2020
DEFINITION  Crucivirus-83 isolate 120_2207_IR2_3297.
ACCESSION   CruV-83
KEYWORDS    .
SOURCE      Crucivirus-83
  ORGANISM  Crucivirus-83
            Unclassified.
REFERENCE   1  (bases 1 to 2612)
  AUTHORS   de la Higuera,I., Kasun,G.W., Torrance,E.L., Pratt,A.A.,
            Maluenda,A., Colombet,J., Bisseux,M., Ravet,V., Dayaram,A.,
            Stainton,D., Kraberger,S., Zawar-Reza,P., Goldstien,S., Briskie,J.,
            White,R., Taylor,H., Gomez,C., Ainley,D.G., Harding,J.S.,
            Fontenele,R.S., Schreck,J., Ribeiro,S.G., Oswald,S.A., Arnold,J.M.,
            Varsani,A., Enault,F. and Stedman,K.M.
  TITLE     Direct Submission
  JOURNAL   Submitted (24-FEB-2020) Biology, Portland State University, 1719 SW
            10th Ave, Portland, Oregon 97201, USA
COMMENT     Bankit Comment: ALT EMAIL:ide@pdx.edu                              
            Bankit Comment: TOTAL # OF SEQS:451                                
            Bankit Comment: GAP: est. length - alignment                       
                                                                               
            ##Assembly-Data-START##                                            
            Assembly Method       :: MetaSPAdes v. 3.12; IDBA-UD v. 1.1.1;     
                                     MEGAHIT v. 1.0.3                          
            Sequencing Technology :: 454; Illumina                             
            ##Assembly-Data-END##
FEATURES             Location/Qualifiers
     source          1..2612
                     /organism="Crucivirus-83"
                     /mol_type="genomic DNA"
                     /isolate="120_2207_IR2_3297"
                     /isolation_source="Water"
                     /country="Norway"
                     /collection_date=2011
     CDS             join(1..291,338..835)
                     /codon_start=1
                     /product="Putative Replication Associated Protein"
                     /translation="MAYRQWIGTISAGTWTVPTNLEAPTTYLKGQKEIGEGGYEHYQL
                     IAYFSSPVRLSRVQLLLNAPSAHFEKTRSKAAEAYVWKEATRVPGSQFELGRKDWDKI
                     LVAAKEGDFDGIPSDVIIRCYNQLSRISKDYMAPVGQEKTVYVYWGRTGTGKSRRAWD
                     EATLVAYPKDPCTKWWCGYRGQSTVVIDEFRGRIGIEHLLRWTDRYPVVVESKGGAVV
                     LRCTSIWITSNLSPDVWYPDIDAESLAALRRRLNIIHFNYVVFL*"
     CDS             complement(1035..2414)
                     /codon_start=1
                     /product="Putative CruV Capsid Protein"
                     /translation="MPKGTPCTIAGSIYPRPPKPKSNKRKARGQPSGPRRPAKIGGMP
                     MGPVMTGSGDYNLGPYSYKGDTPYARVGRKLGKAAGLFGLPSWVADAGEALGHGVGRL
                     FGSGDYTTGPMVRSNCLTNSTDVPMFSGNGRGTIITHREYVNDITTSSVIGAFKNQSF
                     TIQPGNAITFPWLSSIAEHYEQYRIHGMVFYFKSTSGDSVGSTNTAIGTVVLSTDYNV
                     NSTAYTTKQQMENAEFAQSAKASANQVHGIECDVAERSVAVYFVRSDSINATDSLKWY
                     DFANFQIATQGFQAANVNVGELWVSYTIEFFKPQVATTIGGTVQGLAIERTGITNALP
                     LGTGTNYGRGDLPFSITNTALTLSGLQDGTLLFFNVTWIGSVAAVIVDPIITFTNATL
                     NTVFYGVATGVPVPGTSTARYMQFLSIRVNNASLGVVTMTVGAAGTLPTGTVVCNILV
                     TQIDSSLLG*"
ORIGIN      
        1 atggcctacc gacaatggat cggcacgatc tcagccggca cctggactgt ccccaccaac
       61 cttgaagcgc caaccacgta tctcaaaggc caaaaagaaa tcggtgaagg aggctatgag
      121 cattatcagc tcattgccta cttctcctct cccgttagac tttcacgagt tcagctgctc
      181 ctcaacgccc ccagcgctca tttcgagaag acccgctcta aagcagccga agcgtacgtc
      241 tggaaagaag caacccgcgt tcccggttct cagttcgagc tcggaagaaa ggttaatttt
      301 tgtataaaat taggcttttg atcgatcgaa cgctaaggac tgggataaga tcctcgtcgc
      361 cgcaaaagaa ggtgattttg atgggatccc atccgatgtc attatccgct gttataacca
      421 gctctcccga atcagcaaag attatatggc accggttggt caagaaaaaa cagtctatgt
      481 ttactgggga cgtacaggaa ccggtaagag tagacgtgcc tgggatgagg ccactctggt
      541 tgcttatcct aaagacccat gtacaaaatg gtggtgcgga tatcgagggc aatcaacagt
      601 tgttatcgat gaatttagag gtaggattgg tattgagcat ttgttgcgat ggacagacag
      661 atatcctgtc gttgtggaaa gcaaaggagg agctgttgtg ctcagatgta ctagtatatg
      721 gattacctca aatctttccc ctgatgtgtg gtatcccgat atagatgctg aaagtcttgc
      781 ggctttgaga cgaagattaa atataatcca ttttaattac gttgttttcc tgtagcttag
      841 taagtttgcc gcaaaatatt ataatatcca agtagaatat tttgcggcga acctaaccct
      901 aaccctaacc ctaaccctaa ccctaaccct aaaacgtgac tttattaaaa cttcctttaa
      961 aaaaagagga ggccttggac tccgataagg acttgctaaa atgaaaatgt aagcattttg
     1021 taataacttt attattaccc taataacgaa gaatcaattt gtgtcaccaa aatgttgcaa
     1081 actactgtgc ctgtgggtaa ggtgccggct gcccctactg tcatagttac aacccctaag
     1141 gatgcattgt taactcgaat tgacaagaat tgcatataac gtgccgtaga ggttcctgga
     1201 acaggtactc ctgtcgcaac accgtaaaag acggtgttga gagtcgcgtt agtgaatgta
     1261 ataattgggt caacgatcac tgcagctaca ctaccaatcc acgtaacatt gaaaaagagt
     1321 agagttccat cctgtagccc actcagggtc agggcagtgt ttgtgataga aaagggcaaa
     1381 tcccctcgcc cgtaatttgt acctgttcct agaggtagcg cgttggttat gccagttcgc
     1441 tcaatcgcaa ggccttgcac agttccacct atggttgttg caacttgggg tttgaaaaat
     1501 tcgatggtgt aacttaccca taactcgcct acgtttacgt tcgccgcttg gaatccctgt
     1561 gttgcgattt gaaaattggc aaaatcatac cacttgagac tgtcagttgc atttatggag
     1621 tcgcttcgaa cgaaatatac agctaccgac ctttctgcta catcacattc aatgccatga
     1681 acctgattcg cggacgcttt agcactctgc gcaaactctg cgttttccat ttgttgcttg
     1741 gtagtgtacg ccgtcgagtt aacattgtaa tccgtactca atactacagt tccaatggcg
     1801 gtgttagtcg agccgacgct atccccagag gtgcttttaa agtaaaagac cataccgtga
     1861 atgcggtatt gctcatagtg ctcggcaata gacgaaagcc aggggaacgt gattgcattg
     1921 cccggttgta tcgtgaatga ctggttcttg aaggctccaa tgacactgct tgttgtaata
     1981 tcatttacgt attcacgatg cgtaataatt gttcctcgac cgttgccaga aaacataggc
     2041 acatccgttg agttggtgag acaatttgaa cgaaccatcg gacccgtagt ataatcccct
     2101 gaaccaaata accgtcctac cccgtggccg agtgcctctc cggcgtctgc gacccaggaa
     2161 ggtaggccaa agaggcctgc cgctttgcct agctttctgc ctactctagc gtatggagta
     2221 tcgcccttat acgaatatgg gccgaggttg tagtcgccgg atcctgtcat gacgggcccc
     2281 atcggcatcc cgccgatctt agccggtcgt ctcgggccag agggttgtcc tctagccttg
     2341 cgcttgttgg acttgggttt tggtggccgt ggatagatac tacctgctat ggtgcatggc
     2401 gttcctttgg gcatataggg taaatattaa ggaggagtag atctataata acctagatgt
     2461 attttgatac atcttagtat tacttataga tcgacgtatc ctgtgtcact cttgggttcc
     2521 caaagaccct tacccttggt gccaaaaaag gacccttacc cgtataaaaa gggagtataa
     2581 aacaactttc ttatgtttga ttacgacgag ca
//
LOCUS       CruV-84                 2612 bp    DNA     circular     24-FEB-2020
DEFINITION  Crucivirus-84 isolate 120_820_IR1_3296.
ACCESSION   CruV-84
KEYWORDS    .
SOURCE      Crucivirus-84
  ORGANISM  Crucivirus-84
            Unclassified.
REFERENCE   1  (bases 1 to 2612)
  AUTHORS   de la Higuera,I., Kasun,G.W., Torrance,E.L., Pratt,A.A.,
            Maluenda,A., Colombet,J., Bisseux,M., Ravet,V., Dayaram,A.,
            Stainton,D., Kraberger,S., Zawar-Reza,P., Goldstien,S., Briskie,J.,
            White,R., Taylor,H., Gomez,C., Ainley,D.G., Harding,J.S.,
            Fontenele,R.S., Schreck,J., Ribeiro,S.G., Oswald,S.A., Arnold,J.M.,
            Varsani,A., Enault,F. and Stedman,K.M.
  TITLE     Direct Submission
  JOURNAL   Submitted (24-FEB-2020) Biology, Portland State University, 1719 SW
            10th Ave, Portland, Oregon 97201, USA
COMMENT     Bankit Comment: ALT EMAIL:ide@pdx.edu                              
            Bankit Comment: TOTAL # OF SEQS:451                                
            Bankit Comment: GAP: est. length - alignment                       
                                                                               
            ##Assembly-Data-START##                                            
            Assembly Method       :: MetaSPAdes v. 3.12; IDBA-UD v. 1.1.1;     
                                     MEGAHIT v. 1.0.3                          
            Sequencing Technology :: 454; Illumina                             
            ##Assembly-Data-END##
FEATURES             Location/Qualifiers
     source          1..2612
                     /organism="Crucivirus-84"
                     /mol_type="genomic DNA"
                     /isolate="120_820_IR1_3296"
                     /isolation_source="Water"
                     /country="Norway"
                     /collection_date=2011
     CDS             join(1..291,338..835)
                     /codon_start=1
                     /product="Putative Replication Associated Protein"
                     /translation="MAYRQWIGTISAGTWTVPTNLEAPTTYLKGQKEIGEGGYEHYQL
                     IAYFSSPVRLSRVQLLLNAPSAHFEKTRSKAAEAYVWKEATRVPGSQFELGRKDWDKI
                     LVAAKEGDFDGIPSDVIIRCYNQLSRISKDYMAPVGQEKTVYVYWGRTGTGKSRRAWD
                     EATLVAYPKDPCTKWWCGYRGQSTVVIDEFRGRIGIEHLLRWTDRYPVVVESKGGAVV
                     LRCTSIWITSNLSPDVWYPDIDAESLAALRRRLNIIHFNYVVFL*"
     CDS             complement(1035..2414)
                     /codon_start=1
                     /product="Putative CruV Capsid Protein"
                     /translation="MPKGTPCTIAGSIYPRPPKPKSNKRKARGQPSGPRRPAKIGGMP
                     MGPVMTGSGDYNLGPYSYKGDTPYARVGRKLGKAAGLFGLPSWVADAGEALGHGVGRL
                     FGSGDYTTGPMVRSNCLTNSTDVPMFSGNGRGTIITHREYVNDITTSSVIGAFKNQSF
                     TIQPGNAITFPWLSSIAEHYEQYRIHGMVFYFKSTSGDSVGSTNTAIGTVVLSTDYNV
                     NSTAYTTKQQMENAEFAQSAKASANQVHGIECDVAERSVALYFVRSDSINATDSLKWY
                     DFANFQIATQGFQAANVNVGELWVSYTIEFFKPQVATTIGGTVQGLAIERTGITNALP
                     LGTGTNYGRGDLPFSITNTALTLSGLQDGTLLFFNVTWIGSVAAVIVDPIITFTNATL
                     NTVFYGVATGVPVPGTSTARYMQFLSIRVNNASLGVVTMTVGAAGTLPTGTVVCNILV
                     TQIDSSLLG*"
ORIGIN      
        1 atggcctacc gacaatggat cggcacgatc tcagccggca cctggactgt ccccaccaac
       61 cttgaagcgc caaccacgta tctcaaaggc caaaaagaaa tcggtgaagg aggctatgag
      121 cattatcagc tcattgccta cttctcctct cccgttagac tttcacgagt tcagctgctc
      181 ctcaacgccc ccagcgctca tttcgagaag acccgctcta aagcagccga agcgtacgtc
      241 tggaaagaag caacccgcgt tcccggttct cagttcgagc tcggaagaaa ggttaatttt
      301 tgtataaaat taggcttttg atcgatcgaa cgctaaggac tgggataaga tcctcgtcgc
      361 cgcaaaagaa ggtgattttg atgggatccc atccgatgtc attatccgct gttataacca
      421 gctctcccga atcagcaaag attatatggc accggttggt caagaaaaaa cagtctatgt
      481 ttactgggga cgtacaggaa ccggtaagag tagacgtgcc tgggatgagg ccactctggt
      541 tgcttatcct aaagacccat gtacaaaatg gtggtgcgga tatcgagggc aatcaacagt
      601 tgttatcgat gaatttagag gtaggattgg tattgagcat ttgttgcgat ggacagacag
      661 atatcctgtc gttgtggaaa gcaaaggagg agctgttgtg ctcagatgta ctagtatatg
      721 gattacctca aatctttccc ctgatgtgtg gtatcccgat atagatgctg aaagtcttgc
      781 ggctttgaga cgaagattaa atataatcca ttttaattac gttgttttcc tgtagcttag
      841 taagtttgcc gcaaaatatt ataatatcca agtagaatat tttgcggcga acctaaccct
      901 aaccctaacc ctaaccctaa ccctaaccct aaaacgtgac tttattaaaa cttcctttaa
      961 aaaaagagga ggccttggac tccgataagg acttgctaaa atgaaaatgt aagcattttg
     1021 taataacttt attattaccc taataacgaa gaatcaattt gtgtcaccaa aatgttgcaa
     1081 actactgtgc ctgtgggtaa ggtgccggct gcccctactg tcatagttac aacccctaag
     1141 gatgcattgt taactcgaat tgacaagaat tgcatataac gtgccgtaga ggttcctgga
     1201 acaggtactc ctgtcgcaac accgtaaaag acggtgttga gagtcgcgtt agtgaatgta
     1261 ataattgggt caacgatcac tgcagctaca ctaccaatcc acgtaacatt gaaaaagagt
     1321 agagttccat cctgtagccc actcagggtc agggcagtgt ttgtgataga aaagggcaaa
     1381 tcccctcgcc cgtaatttgt acctgttcct agaggtagcg cgttggttat gccagttcgc
     1441 tcaatcgcaa ggccttgcac agttccacct atggttgttg caacttgggg tttgaagaat
     1501 tcgatggtgt aacttaccca taactcgcct acgtttacgt tcgccgcttg gaatccctgt
     1561 gttgcgattt gaaaattggc aaaatcatac cacttgagac tgtcagttgc atttatggag
     1621 tcgcttcgaa cgaaatatag agctaccgat ctttctgcta catcacattc aatgccatga
     1681 acctgattcg cggacgcttt agcactctgc gcaaactctg cgttttccat ttgttgcttg
     1741 gtagtgtacg ccgtcgagtt aacattgtaa tccgtactca atactacagt tccaatggcg
     1801 gtgttagtcg agccgacgct atccccagag gtgcttttaa agtaaaagac cataccgtga
     1861 atgcggtatt gctcatagtg ctcggcaata gacgaaagcc aggggaacgt gattgcattg
     1921 cccggttgta tcgtgaatga ctggttcttg aaggctccaa tgacactgct tgttgtaata
     1981 tcatttacgt attcacgatg cgtaataatt gttcctcgac cgttgccaga aaacataggc
     2041 acatccgttg agttggtgag acaatttgaa cgaaccatcg gacccgtagt ataatcccct
     2101 gaaccaaata accgtcctac cccgtggccg agtgcctctc cggcgtctgc gacccaggaa
     2161 ggtaggccaa agaggcctgc cgctttgcct agctttctgc ctactctagc gtatggagta
     2221 tcgcccttat acgaatatgg gccgaggttg tagtcgccgg atcctgtcat gaccggtccc
     2281 atcggcatcc cgccgatttt ggccggtcgt ctcgggcccg agggttgtcc tctagccttg
     2341 cgcttgttcg acttgggttt tggtggccgt ggatagatac tacctgctat ggtgcatggc
     2401 gttcctttgg gcatataggg taaatattaa ggaggagtag atctataata acctagatgt
     2461 attttgatac atcttagtat tacttataga tcgacgtatc ctgtgtcact cttgggttcc
     2521 caaagaccct tacccttggt gccaaaaaag gacccttacc cgtataaaaa gggagtataa
     2581 aacaactttc ttatgtttga ttacgacgag ca
//
LOCUS       CruV-86                 2621 bp    DNA     circular     24-FEB-2020
DEFINITION  Crucivirus-86 isolate 120_812_IR1_3296.
ACCESSION   CruV-86
KEYWORDS    .
SOURCE      Crucivirus-86
  ORGANISM  Crucivirus-86
            Unclassified.
REFERENCE   1  (bases 1 to 2621)
  AUTHORS   de la Higuera,I., Kasun,G.W., Torrance,E.L., Pratt,A.A.,
            Maluenda,A., Colombet,J., Bisseux,M., Ravet,V., Dayaram,A.,
            Stainton,D., Kraberger,S., Zawar-Reza,P., Goldstien,S., Briskie,J.,
            White,R., Taylor,H., Gomez,C., Ainley,D.G., Harding,J.S.,
            Fontenele,R.S., Schreck,J., Ribeiro,S.G., Oswald,S.A., Arnold,J.M.,
            Varsani,A., Enault,F. and Stedman,K.M.
  TITLE     Direct Submission
  JOURNAL   Submitted (24-FEB-2020) Biology, Portland State University, 1719 SW
            10th Ave, Portland, Oregon 97201, USA
COMMENT     Bankit Comment: ALT EMAIL:ide@pdx.edu                              
            Bankit Comment: TOTAL # OF SEQS:451                                
            Bankit Comment: GAP: est. length - alignment                       
                                                                               
            ##Assembly-Data-START##                                            
            Assembly Method       :: MetaSPAdes v. 3.12; IDBA-UD v. 1.1.1;     
                                     MEGAHIT v. 1.0.3                          
            Sequencing Technology :: 454; Illumina                             
            ##Assembly-Data-END##
FEATURES             Location/Qualifiers
     source          1..2621
                     /organism="Crucivirus-86"
                     /mol_type="genomic DNA"
                     /isolate="120_812_IR1_3296"
                     /isolation_source="Water"
                     /country="Norway"
                     /collection_date=2011
     misc_feature    join(2612..2621,1..16)
                     /note="stem-loop"
     misc_feature    1..9
                     /note="nonanucleotide"
     CDS             90..989
                     /codon_start=1
                     /product="Putative Replication Associated Protein"
                     /translation="MSSRFRAWTFTINNYSWKDMCLLMDGEFKYLVFGFEVGGKKNVP
                     HIQGYIYLYNAMTMTALAKSILPRAHLIPSKGTVENNANYCSKDGEWYEFGDKPEQGK
                     AQWEKIEDVMKDPRSNPHLFNQYNKMYRQLTLTSPKEHTRRLIAIPTCDKFTHAKACE
                     CPVSFDTSLETYDGESVVFLRAYSQNEFILEWINGFPSKIRRGFEIICVDPMVIYLMY
                     DNLTEKSYIVRTYSDYLEDVIAILPEKTTMNDSEYSFEETNTEETVKKYKISIKKDRS
                     NTNDNLGFLIEESDFYTTSGGEE*"
     CDS             1053..2360
                     /codon_start=1
                     /product="Putative CruV Capsid Protein"
                     /translation="MPSKTSRTKPKPKTKTPVVVVQAPVRRKPRRSINKPKTTPADTN
                     YEYQNSIGGKIGAYLGHGIGRVVSHLAGFGDYQIEQNSLMDATLGGDPPIVRNSPNGM
                     IIRHREYIADIYAAIPFTIDTYPIQPGLLSTFPWLSQIADSFEQYRFRGLVFEYKSMS
                     SDAILSASSSSALGTVIMSTQYNSNETVFVDKRTMENYEYSNSCKPSVDMYHPVECKN
                     SETSISELYTRNGPAVGDLRLYDLGNFSIAVQGMQNALTENQVVGELWATFEIELFKP
                     KLLANGGYDSLTDHFRILQATFADPILEAVATSGSNLGCDISGHPGFVQFPPNITSGI
                     YLLTYYVEGTSTTANSGGILITPVYNIQVYTVLQNGTTNTELAPAAGSTTTRLMFQIT
                     FRIIQTTPGIPATFQLSGINGSIWPIAPVTGDMIITLLNIGFD*"
ORIGIN      
        1 tactattacc ccagaccggt tctgtgcaat tccttgtgaa atatcatttc taacttctgt
       61 gcaaatttta atttctaata tagtaatata tgtcttcacg atttagagcc tggactttca
      121 caatcaataa ctattcctgg aaggatatgt gtttattgat ggatggtgaa tttaaatacc
      181 tagtatttgg ttttgaagtt ggaggtaaaa agaatgttcc tcatatacaa ggttatatat
      241 atctttataa tgcaatgaca atgacagctt tagcaaagag catattacca agagcccact
      301 taataccatc gaaaggaact gttgaaaata atgcaaatta ttgttcaaag gatggagaat
      361 ggtatgaatt tggcgataaa cccgaacaag ggaaagccca atgggaaaaa atagaggatg
      421 taatgaagga cccccgaagt aatccgcact tatttaatca atataataag atgtatcgac
      481 agttaacatt aaccagtcca aaagaacata cacgtagatt gatcgcaata ccaacttgtg
      541 ataaatttac acacgctaaa gcttgtgaat gtcctgtttc ttttgatact tcacttgaaa
      601 catacgatgg tgaaagtgta gtatttctac gagcatattc ccaaaacgag tttatattag
      661 agtggataaa tggttttcca tctaagataa gacgaggttt tgaaataata tgcgtcgatc
      721 ctatggttat atatttaatg tacgacaatt taaccgaaaa gagttacatt gttaggacat
      781 attctgatta tctcgaggat gtcatagcga ttttgcctga aaaaacgact atgaatgatt
      841 ccgagtattc tttcgaagaa actaatacag aagaaactgt taagaaatat aagatttcca
      901 ttaaaaaaga tagatcgaat acaaatgata atctaggatt tttaatagaa gaatctgatt
      961 tctatacaac ttctggagga gaagaataat actcttaaaa attacattta tgtataaata
     1021 ataaatatat aatctttatt atctatataa aaatgccaag caaaacttct cgcactaaac
     1081 caaaaccaaa gactaagacg ccagtagtcg ttgtacaggc tccagttaga cgtaagccac
     1141 gccgatccat aaacaaacct aagacaactc ctgccgatac gaattatgag tatcagaata
     1201 gtataggcgg gaaaataggt gcttatttgg gtcatggtat aggacgtgtt gtgtcacatt
     1261 tagcaggttt tggtgattac caaatcgaac aaaactcatt aatggatgca accttaggag
     1321 gtgatccacc tatcgtccgt aattcaccca atgggatgat aatacgtcat agggaatata
     1381 ttgcggacat ttatgcagca ataccattca ctatagatac gtatcctatt caacctggtt
     1441 tactaagtac atttccatgg ttatcgcaaa tagcggacag ctttgagcaa tatcgcttta
     1501 gaggattagt atttgagtac aaatctatgt catctgatgc aatattatca gcgagtagca
     1561 gtagcgcgtt aggtacggta atcatgagta cacaatacaa tagtaatgaa acagtgttcg
     1621 ttgataaacg aactatggag aattacgagt attcaaattc ttgtaaacca tctgttgata
     1681 tgtatcatcc tgtagaatgt aaaaacagcg agacgtctat ttctgagttg tataccagaa
     1741 atggaccagc tgttggtgac cttcgattgt acgatttagg taattttagt attgcagtcc
     1801 aaggaatgca aaacgcactt accgaaaatc aagtagtagg tgaattatgg gcaacatttg
     1861 agattgaatt atttaagcca aagttacttg ccaatggagg atatgattcg cttacggatc
     1921 atttcaggat tttgcaagca acttttgctg atccaatact ggaagcagtt gcgacttctg
     1981 gaagtaattt aggatgtgat ataagtggac acccagggtt tgtccagttt ccgccaaata
     2041 ttacgagtgg tatatatttg ttaacatatt atgttgaagg tacctcgaca acagctaatt
     2101 ctggtggtat attaataacc ccggtatata atatacaagt ttacacagta ctgcagaatg
     2161 gtacaacgaa tactgagttg gcaccagcag caggatcaac tacaaccaga cttatgtttc
     2221 agattacatt ccgtattatt caaactacgc caggtatacc agctacattc caattaagtg
     2281 gaattaatgg ttcaatctgg cctatagctc cagttactgg tgatatgata attacacttt
     2341 tgaacatagg attcgattag taaatgatat acccgctggt ccatcaagcg agctcgtgat
     2401 aaaaaaaggt ttaccttttt ttagacacgg cgacgaatgg agcgggtcca gggttgaaaa
     2461 ccatggtcaa ggagcgcaaa gcctgcgact gcgcgggctg aaagcccagc atacgataga
     2521 tctatctaat atagtttttc ctaaaaattc tattagatat attttttgca caaaattttt
     2581 ttataaacta tagaaatatt ttttcctaaa agtctgggtc a
//
LOCUS       CruV-87                 2667 bp    DNA     circular     24-FEB-2020
DEFINITION  Crucivirus-87 isolate 120_1319_SvL1_3295.
ACCESSION   CruV-87
KEYWORDS    .
SOURCE      Crucivirus-87
  ORGANISM  Crucivirus-87
            Unclassified.
REFERENCE   1  (bases 1 to 2667)
  AUTHORS   de la Higuera,I., Kasun,G.W., Torrance,E.L., Pratt,A.A.,
            Maluenda,A., Colombet,J., Bisseux,M., Ravet,V., Dayaram,A.,
            Stainton,D., Kraberger,S., Zawar-Reza,P., Goldstien,S., Briskie,J.,
            White,R., Taylor,H., Gomez,C., Ainley,D.G., Harding,J.S.,
            Fontenele,R.S., Schreck,J., Ribeiro,S.G., Oswald,S.A., Arnold,J.M.,
            Varsani,A., Enault,F. and Stedman,K.M.
  TITLE     Direct Submission
  JOURNAL   Submitted (24-FEB-2020) Biology, Portland State University, 1719 SW
            10th Ave, Portland, Oregon 97201, USA
COMMENT     Bankit Comment: ALT EMAIL:ide@pdx.edu                              
            Bankit Comment: TOTAL # OF SEQS:451                                
            Bankit Comment: GAP: est. length - alignment                       
                                                                               
            ##Assembly-Data-START##                                            
            Assembly Method       :: MetaSPAdes v. 3.12; IDBA-UD v. 1.1.1;     
                                     MEGAHIT v. 1.0.3                          
            Sequencing Technology :: 454; Illumina                             
            ##Assembly-Data-END##
FEATURES             Location/Qualifiers
     source          1..2667
                     /organism="Crucivirus-87"
                     /mol_type="genomic DNA"
                     /isolate="120_1319_SvL1_3295"
                     /isolation_source="Water"
                     /country="Norway"
                     /collection_date=2012
     CDS             1..1074
                     /codon_start=1
                     /product="Putative Replication Associated Protein"
                     /translation="MCFFSNTHLDVKYTPFYFCYNYIMNRCCVHDFTSSCETGPNWDT
                     CIAWLKENSKRWCFQKERGASGYTHFQGRFSLISKQKMRDIIHPFSHLSVTSKENYLN
                     MFYVLKDDTRVDGPWQDTDVYVPKSCKDTALLPFQKHIVEHRDDDRTINCIIDPKGGK
                     GKTHVCRYIDATKRGVLITFTKDYKDLMRCVFNQDPSLLYLVDIPRGMKKDKLDELFA
                     ALETLKDGLSFDDRYKYRKRWMEPPTIWVFTNTIPNLRWLSSDRWKLWSICPSTNVLL
                     PKVVLGTENTQVLPSTSSQEGFSGGSSSTPCNTSINRFTLNTLEKPGLVGRELDSVRN
                     SSIRLDDVPIDNIEDDYFDLEST*"
     CDS             complement(1280..2659)
                     /codon_start=1
                     /product="Putative CruV Capsid Protein"
                     /translation="MFAILMSTRSRKSTSRKQYTDAEKRAYYAKMARLAEGKLKVMGS
                     GKYRIGRPYLRGQGNYNFNAPKFGSMLGSAGGAAIGNMIAPGIGGKIGGEFGSGIGGE
                     LGKLFKNITGFGDYTIRQNSLLFPDQIVPSFGEDSIRVKKREYITDINATTVFTNNSF
                     PINPGLSDTFPWLSSIANNFEQYRFNGLIFQFVSTSSDAIASTTDLGLGQVILAADYN
                     SADAAYVNAPQMLGAMFSNSGKPSENILHAIECAPTDQAQKLYYIRSGDVPANTDIRL
                     YDMASFQIATQKMPAPYDGCGQLWVSYDVTFCKSVQNNQLGFDLNTDKYQLVGQAANI
                     PFGTSRVLAEHSNLGTTVTNTVISFPPTLSTGYFLLVWGCYGTPDPTTLPTETLTNCA
                     LVTGWDNNVSATISNGGETTSTYVIVKLYRLTDRDATIAWAGPSLLPAAITSGDLLIT
                     QINGEIFLP*"
ORIGIN      
        1 ttgtgttttt tttctaacac tcacttagat gtaaaatata ctccgtttta cttttgttac
       61 aactacataa tgaatcgctg ttgcgttcac gattttacat ctagctgcga aaccggtcct
      121 aattgggaca cttgtattgc ttggcttaaa gaaaattcta aacgttggtg ttttcaaaaa
      181 gaacgtggtg cctccggcta cactcacttt caaggtcgct tttctttaat ttccaagcaa
      241 aaaatgcggg acatcataca tcccttttct cacctttccg ttacctctaa agaaaattat
      301 ttgaatatgt tttatgtatt aaaagatgac actagggtcg atggtccttg gcaggacact
      361 gatgtttatg ttcctaaaag ttgtaaagac actgctctgc ttccgttcca gaagcacatt
      421 gttgaacata gagatgatga cagaactata aactgcatca tcgaccctaa aggtggaaaa
      481 ggtaaaacgc acgtatgtag atacattgat gctacaaaac gtggtgtgct cattacattc
      541 actaaagatt acaaagatct catgcgttgc gttttcaacc aagatccatc tcttttgtac
      601 ctagtcgaca ttccccgcgg aatgaagaag gataaattgg atgaactgtt tgctgcgctt
      661 gaaaccctaa aggatggttt atccttcgac gacagataca aataccgtaa acggtggatg
      721 gaacctccaa ccatctgggt gttcacgaac acaataccca accttcgttg gttatcttcc
      781 gacagatgga aactttggtc catttgccct tcgacaaatg ttttgctgcc caaagttgta
      841 cttgggaccg agaatacgca agtcctccct tcgacttcgt ctcaggaagg tttttctggc
      901 ggttcgtctt cgactccctg taacactagt attaatcgtt tcactcttaa tactttagaa
      961 aaacctggac ttgtcggacg tgagttggac tcagtccgga attcatcgat tcggttggac
     1021 gatgtaccga ttgataacat agaagatgac tattttgatt tggaatccac ataatttaac
     1081 gatattctta ttggtaattc gtaattcttc attacgaatt gttaacttat accactcggc
     1141 gctccgcttc gctccgctcc ttgcctcgtg gagggtggcc gtctgacata tgtatctttg
     1201 ctcgggacgc aaagatacaa acccactcaa ccaccctctt ccccttcggg gaattcacca
     1261 acggttagaa aggcagcttt tatggtaaga atatctctcc gttaatttgt gtgataagta
     1321 aatcaccgct cgtgattgct gctggtaaca aagatgggcc agcccatgcg attgttgcat
     1381 ccctatcggt taatctgtat aatttaacta tcacatatgt tgaagttgtt tctcctccgt
     1441 tcgaaattgt tgcacttacg ttgttatccc atcccgtcac caatgcgcag ttcgtcaacg
     1501 tttctgttgg cagggttgtt ggatctgggg ttccgtaaca tccccacacc aatagaaagt
     1561 atcctgtgct taatgtgggt gggaatgaga taacggtgtt tgtaactgtt gtacctaaat
     1621 tactgtgctc tgcaagcact cttgatgtac cgaacgggat gttagcagcc tgtccaacaa
     1681 gttggtactt atctgtattt aaatcaaatc ccagctgatt attctgtaca cttttacaaa
     1741 atgttacatc ataactgacc caaagttggc cacagccatc atagggtgct ggcatcttct
     1801 gtgttgcaat ctgaaatgat gccatatcgt atagtctaat atctgtattt gcgggtacat
     1861 caccactacg gatatagtac agcttttgtg cctggtctgt gggtgcacat tctattgcgt
     1921 gcaatatatt ctccgatggt tttccactgt tggaaaacat cgctcctagc atctgcggcg
     1981 cgttcacgta tgctgcgtcg gccgaattat agtctgctgc taatataact tgacccagac
     2041 ctaaatccgt tgttgatgca attgcgtctg aagacgtcga aacaaattgg aatatcagtc
     2101 cgttgaaccg atattgctca aaattgtttg caattgatga cagccaagga aatgtatcgg
     2161 acagtcctgg attaattgga aacgagttgt ttgtaaacac cgttgtggcg tttatgtcgg
     2221 tgatatattc tcgctttttc actcgaatac tgtcttcacc gaaactcggt acaatttgat
     2281 ctgggaacag taatgaattt tgtcggatag tgtaatcgcc aaaacctgtt atgtttttga
     2341 agagctttcc tagctctccg ccaattccac ttccaaattc acctccaatt ttaccaccta
     2401 tacctggtgc tatcatattg cctattgctg ctcctcctgc ggatccgagc atgcttccaa
     2461 atttgggggc gttaaaattg taatttcctt gtcctctcaa atacggacga cctatacgat
     2521 atttcccgct tcccattacc ttcaactttc cctctgccaa tcttgccatt ttggcatagt
     2581 atgctcgctt ttcagcgtcg gtatactgtt ttcgtgaagt tgatttcctg cttcgtgttg
     2641 acattaatat agcaaacatc ttttttt
//
LOCUS       CruV-88                 2671 bp    DNA     circular     26-FEB-2020
DEFINITION  Crucivirus-88 isolate TM03_45.
ACCESSION   CruV-88
KEYWORDS    .
SOURCE      Crucivirus-88
  ORGANISM  Crucivirus-88
            Unclassified.
REFERENCE   1  (bases 1 to 2671)
  AUTHORS   de la Higuera,I., Kasun,G.W., Torrance,E.L., Pratt,A.A.,
            Maluenda,A., Colombet,J., Bisseux,M., Ravet,V., Dayaram,A.,
            Stainton,D., Kraberger,S., Zawar-Reza,P., Goldstien,S., Briskie,J.,
            White,R., Taylor,H., Gomez,C., Ainley,D.G., Harding,J.S.,
            Fontenele,R.S., Schreck,J., Ribeiro,S.G., Oswald,S.A., Arnold,J.M.,
            Varsani,A., Enault,F. and Stedman,K.M.
  TITLE     Direct Submission
  JOURNAL   Submitted (24-FEB-2020) Biology, Portland State University, 1719 SW
            10th Ave, Portland, Oregon 97201, USA
COMMENT     Bankit Comment: ALT EMAIL:ide@pdx.edu                              
            Bankit Comment: TOTAL # OF SEQS:451                                
            Bankit Comment: GAP: est. length - alignment                       
                                                                               
            ##Assembly-Data-START##                                            
            Assembly Method       :: MetaSPAdes v. 3.12; IDBA-UD v. 1.1.1;     
                                     MEGAHIT v. 1.0.3                          
            Sequencing Technology :: 454; Illumina                             
            ##Assembly-Data-END##
FEATURES             Location/Qualifiers
     source          1..2671
                     /organism="Crucivirus-88"
                     /mol_type="genomic DNA"
                     /isolate="TM03_45"
                     /isolation_source="Green lipped muscles"
                     /country="New Zealand"
                     /collection_date=2014
     CDS             1..1032
                     /codon_start=1
                     /product="Putative CruV Capsid Protein"
                     /translation="MSTRKTYKRNGYRTRRQTARRTYYSPRYERKAYAPLPRAAPAKK
                     VNDNVLGTVGGAIGSAYGPVGTVLGTVGGSLLGDFLGIGDYTEMPNSSHNISTVETNS
                     LIKDRLPKQLPPFMNGKEPYIIVHHREYCFDVLSHIGFVGVVANINPTDTKLFPWLKN
                     VAMNYEKYKVLGMVVEYVSLSGESSSLTVPTLGSVMMAHQTNNYDPVFPDKQHMLNHR
                     GAISSSPNKNMMLGIECDPEYLFAENKFIRHADQIVGGDNRVYDFGSVSVFCEGQNQI
                     GSIIGEIWCSYQIALINPRVNTSAFETPEFLSPSDINEKKKNKIEEDYVISSGKSSKT
                     HSRAHSPRR*"
     CDS             complement(1553..2512)
                     /codon_start=1
                     /product="Putative Replication Associated Protein"
                     /translation="MTDEIVVSVIGRPEKHTGGGNTNTPPLYSDSEYSVLETQDLKTQ
                     KHTKNRKWIFTINNYSDEEVKNLKNIFEKNNRKYIMGYEVAPTTGTPHIQGYMESKNA
                     VTFTTMKGYNGRMKLIMAKGSIIQNYNYCSKEGNFITNITDEDLMPKGRKSKKKKENE
                     LWLEQYKNDILDEEYGEDIKWKDWQKEIINILDSKPDKRSIYWYYSEDGNKGKSYLCK
                     YLTLTRKVIICSGKQADIFNQVKLCLDEMIAPEIILLDIPRTNNEYVNYSAIESLKNG
                     CLYSGKYEGGQVLIKTPHIIAFSNELPNIKAMSSDRWKIKEIL*"
     misc_feature    2435..2462
                     /note="stem-loop"
     misc_feature    2446..2454
                     /note="nonanucleotide"
ORIGIN      
        1 atgtcaaccc gaaaaacata caaacggaac ggttatagaa ctcgtcgcca gacggccagg
       61 cgaacttatt attctcctcg ttatgaacga aaagcttatg cacctctacc tagagccgct
      121 ccagctaaaa aagttaatga taatgtttta ggcactgttg gcggtgccat tggttccgcc
      181 tatggtcctg tcggtaccgt tttaggaacg gttggcggtt ctctattagg tgattttcta
      241 ggaattggcg attacactga aatgcctaat tcttcacata atatatctac tgttgaaact
      301 aatagcctta taaaggatag gcttcctaag caattaccgc cttttatgaa tggaaaagag
      361 ccgtatatta tagtacacca tagggaatat tgttttgatg tattaagcca tattggcttt
      421 gttggtgttg tcgcgaatat taatcctacc gatactaaac tttttccttg gttaaaaaat
      481 gttgctatga attatgaaaa atataaggtc cttggtatgg tcgtggaata tgtaagttta
      541 tctggcgaat catcaagttt aaccgtgcct actttaggca gtgttatgat ggcgcaccaa
      601 actaataatt acgaccctgt ttttcctgac aagcagcata tgttaaatca tagaggtgca
      661 atttcttcct cccctaataa aaatatgatg ttaggcattg aatgcgaccc tgaatatctt
      721 tttgctgaaa ataaatttat tagacatgct gaccagattg tcggtggtga caatcgtgta
      781 tatgattttg gaagtgtatc tgtattttgt gagggtcaaa atcaaatcgg cagcattatc
      841 ggcgaaatat ggtgctctta tcaaattgct ttaattaatc cccgggttaa tacctcggca
      901 ttcgaaactc cagagtttct ctctccttct gatattaatg aaaaaaaaaa aaataaaatc
      961 gaagaagatt atgtcatctc ttcaggtaaa tccagtaaaa cccattcaag agcccatagt
     1021 ccccgtcgct aataatattc ctctcgcctc tgaatataat attccagata tagaaattta
     1081 tgatattaca ttacctccta agctttctga ttcttcttat atttcttatt ttattccctc
     1141 cttcatattt tcttaaatat tccgttgttc ggattttccg agcagctgat tctttcatat
     1201 aaatataaaa aaaattaata ttgatttaga ttaatatttt ttttctcgcc ctattactta
     1261 cttatatatt aaaacaaaaa acatataaaa aaaaaataat aataatttaa aactattttt
     1321 ttctcgccct attatttact tatatataaa aacaaaaaac atataaaaaa aaaattaata
     1381 ttttttctta gcttatttag agcttactat tattagaggg tattatcata atctacactc
     1441 gccccggcaa cattgcccca agggggcagt gttgggttgt gataacaacc cggtccacta
     1501 cttaagagcc gtaagtgagc gacggagtcg tgaatctcgg cggtccacta acttataaaa
     1561 tctcttttat cttccatctg tcgctagaca ttgctttaat gttaggtaat tcattactaa
     1621 aagctataat atgtggtgtt ttaattaaaa cttgccctcc ttcatatttg ccactatata
     1681 gacaaccatt ttttaaactt tcaatagcac tataatttac atattcgtta ttagtccttg
     1741 gtatatctaa taatattatt tctggtgcta tcatttcgtc taaacataat ttaacttgat
     1801 tgaatatatc cgcctgttta ccagaacata taataacttt tcttgtaagt gttaagtatt
     1861 tacataaata gctttttcct ttgtttccat cttctgaata ataccagtaa atactccttt
     1921 tatctggttt actatctaat atatttatta tctctttttg ccaatctttc catttaatat
     1981 cttctccata ttcttcatct aaaatatcat ttttatattg ttcaagccat aattcatttt
     2041 cttttttttt tttacttttt ctacccttag gcattaaatc ttcatctgta atattagtta
     2101 taaaattacc ttctttagaa caataattat aattttgtat tatacttcct ttagccataa
     2161 ttagtttcat tcttccattg taacctttca ttgttgtaaa tgtaacggca tttttacttt
     2221 ccatatatcc ttgtatatga ggggtcccag ttgttggggc gacttcataa cccataatat
     2281 attttctatt atttttttca aaaatatttt ttaaattttt tacttcttcg tctgaataat
     2341 tattaatagt aaaaatccat tttctatttt tagtgtgttt ttgtgttttt aaatcttgtg
     2401 tttctaaaac actatattct gagtcagaat ataacggggg agtattagta ttacctcccc
     2461 cggtgtgttt ttcgggtctt ccgataacag aaactacgat ttcatcagtc atttttagta
     2521 agtttatcac aatttataat ttgtgttttt tgtgtttttt tgtgtttttg tgtttttata
     2581 ttatacaata ttttttatct ttagaataaa ataattaatt attttaattt ccttttaaac
     2641 ttatatctat atatatatat agaaaaaaag a
//
LOCUS       CruV-89                 2690 bp    DNA     circular     26-FEB-2020
DEFINITION  Crucivirus-89 isolate 120_765_IR1_3296.
ACCESSION   CruV-89
KEYWORDS    .
SOURCE      Crucivirus-89
  ORGANISM  Crucivirus-89
            Unclassified.
REFERENCE   1  (bases 1 to 2690)
  AUTHORS   de la Higuera,I., Kasun,G.W., Torrance,E.L., Pratt,A.A.,
            Maluenda,A., Colombet,J., Bisseux,M., Ravet,V., Dayaram,A.,
            Stainton,D., Kraberger,S., Zawar-Reza,P., Goldstien,S., Briskie,J.,
            White,R., Taylor,H., Gomez,C., Ainley,D.G., Harding,J.S.,
            Fontenele,R.S., Schreck,J., Ribeiro,S.G., Oswald,S.A., Arnold,J.M.,
            Varsani,A., Enault,F. and Stedman,K.M.
  TITLE     Direct Submission
  JOURNAL   Submitted (24-FEB-2020) Biology, Portland State University, 1719 SW
            10th Ave, Portland, Oregon 97201, USA
COMMENT     Bankit Comment: ALT EMAIL:ide@pdx.edu                              
            Bankit Comment: TOTAL # OF SEQS:451                                
            Bankit Comment: GAP: est. length - alignment                       
                                                                               
            ##Assembly-Data-START##                                            
            Assembly Method       :: MetaSPAdes v. 3.12; IDBA-UD v. 1.1.1;     
                                     MEGAHIT v. 1.0.3                          
            Sequencing Technology :: 454; Illumina                             
            ##Assembly-Data-END##
FEATURES             Location/Qualifiers
     source          1..2690
                     /organism="Crucivirus-89"
                     /mol_type="genomic DNA"
                     /isolate="120_765_IR1_3296"
                     /isolation_source="Water"
                     /country="Norway"
                     /collection_date=2011
     CDS             1..819
                     /codon_start=1
                     /product="Putative Replication Associated Protein"
                     /translation="MSHRYWIATIPKDDWTPPTTLEGTQIKYLRGQQENGESGYQHWQ
                     IYMETFSTCRLPRAKALLGIQSHMEPTRSTAAKDYVWKEHTAVMETRFELGSQGTRGK
                     NKVDWKKAMNLAIDGMAHHIDEGLQIRHFGNLMKIQAFHAKPAFRKDLAVNVYWGPTG
                     TGKSHNAWEEALDFGSVYVKQPSTKWWDGYQGEENVIIDEFCGEIGVTHLLRWLDKYP
                     CSVEVKGSQVPLKATRFWILSNIDPARWYSCPISQQEALARRLTNVVNKTEKYV*"
     CDS             847..2229
                     /created_by="nacho"
                     /modified_by="nacho"
                     /label="Putative CruV Capsid Protein"
ORIGIN      
        1 atgtctcaca ggtattggat tgcaacgatt ccgaaggacg attggacacc tccaacaaca
       61 ttagagggga ctcaaatcaa atacctgaga ggacaacaag agaacgggga gtcgggatat
      121 caacattggc agatatacat ggagactttc agtacgtgcc gattaccccg cgcgaaagcc
      181 ctcctaggta tacagtccca tatggaacca acgcgctcaa cagcagcgaa agattacgtt
      241 tggaaagagc atacagccgt tatggaaaca cgtttcgaac ttggctctca gggaacgcgc
      301 gggaagaaca aagtcgattg gaagaaagca atgaatctcg cgatagatgg aatggcacac
      361 catatcgacg aagggcttca gattcgccat tttgggaatt tgatgaagat tcaagctttt
      421 cacgccaagc ctgcgtttcg gaaagacctg gccgttaacg tatattgggg ccctacaggt
      481 actggtaagt ctcataatgc ctgggaagaa gctcttgatt ttgggtctgt atacgtgaaa
      541 caacctagta ctaaatggtg ggatggatac cagggtgagg aaaatgttat catcgacgaa
      601 ttttgtggcg aaatcggtgt aactcattta ttaagatggc ttgataaata tccatgttca
      661 gttgaagtaa aaggttcaca ggttccgttg aaagctaccc ggttttggat tttatctaat
      721 attgatcctg cacgttggta tagttgtcct atttctcagc aggaagcttt agcgcgtcgt
      781 ctcactaatg tagtgaataa aactgagaaa tatgtttaaa aaaataattt tacaatacca
      841 taaaagatgc cacttgacct taaagggaaa ttttatggaa aggctgcgaa gacgttgcca
      901 aagtttggcc cgaagaattt gtcgcaggcc ggtcgtaaga aattggaact tgttagtgga
      961 aacaaacgag ctcggtctgc ttcgttttct cagagcgttt ctggtagcgg tgattatcgg
     1021 cttattaaaa atggcgttcg ggctaggacg ccatttggtg atgtaggtcg ccatcttgga
     1081 tcgtatattg gatcacctga tattggatat gctgctggtc atttagtcgg ttcagtactt
     1141 ggtagtggtg attatactat ggtgaatgcc aatagtccac ctaaatttaa ttccggaagg
     1201 atatccaata ttgtttgtca tcgtgagttt atacaagata taaccactgg aacagctaat
     1261 acattcacta accaagcttt tgctttaaat cctggtttag cccagacttt tccttggttg
     1321 gctgttgtcg cacagaatta tgaacaatac gaaattcatg gaatgatttt tgagtttaaa
     1381 actacttcaa gcgacgcgtt aaatagtacg aatacggcac ttggttctgt tatcatggcc
     1441 acttcctata actctcctga tcctattttc acaaataagc aggacatgga aaactatgaa
     1501 tatgctcaaa gtgctaaacc atctgtttct caattgcatg gtattgaatg tgcagctagt
     1561 caaacaccag tgaaacagtt atttgttagg agtggttcag taccctctgg gcaggatcag
     1621 aggtggtacg atatgggtgt ttttcagatt gcaacagctg gttttcaagc tagtaatgtt
     1681 gttgtaggag agttatgggt gacgtatgag atagaattct taaaaccacg aattcctcga
     1741 actattggtg gaaatgttca gtcatttcat ttgtacaata ctgctggtgt tgcacaagct
     1801 actccttttg gaacagcgat tgtgaccgat agttctaaat acaaaggaag tattagtttg
     1861 tctactaata ctgcctatac aaccgctact actttggcgt ttgataattt gcaaagtaat
     1921 tcccagtatt atatatacat aatttggggt tgtggatctg ctttattgac aactcctgct
     1981 gtgtctgcta ctggtgattg ggcgattagc tctaccggtt gtacttctag ggggggtgta
     2041 tatactgctt atgaaggtgg tcagaacggt aagactactg ataaaatgtc tgttggcgct
     2101 gtttttacta ctgattccat tcctaataca ggatatgggg gacttgtact tagtgcaaca
     2161 gctgtttttg gcacctcccc tgtttgtgat gtgttcattt tcaaaattga cgattctgta
     2221 acaaattaat aaacgattta accttcgact tggatcgagt cccaaactta cagctttggt
     2281 ggctcgattc aatctttacg atttaaccta atataatgta agggttaggg tttttataaa
     2341 accataaccc tggctatact cgattattaa cccctccccg tttctcttct agagaaacat
     2401 atttgagtac tacatccaaa ccctaataat aaggggtaaa tgtgtcaatt gtcatgaggt
     2461 agtaacactt cagggtgtgt gtcaaccacc ctattattac ttactacctc attgacactt
     2521 gacacatttc gtttaattga cacaaatccc ctttacccct tatttcattt aacccctgtg
     2581 gctaacccta agccacatta tattaaatat tatattaaat ttaatataaa cagccacatc
     2641 ttttacataa atagcctgga ttttgtttac tttttttaaa aattttatgc
//
LOCUS       CruV-90                 2702 bp    DNA     circular     24-FEB-2020
DEFINITION  Crucivirus-90 isolate 120_756_IR1_3296.
ACCESSION   CruV-90
KEYWORDS    .
SOURCE      Crucivirus-90
  ORGANISM  Crucivirus-90
            Unclassified.
REFERENCE   1  (bases 1 to 2702)
  AUTHORS   de la Higuera,I., Kasun,G.W., Torrance,E.L., Pratt,A.A.,
            Maluenda,A., Colombet,J., Bisseux,M., Ravet,V., Dayaram,A.,
            Stainton,D., Kraberger,S., Zawar-Reza,P., Goldstien,S., Briskie,J.,
            White,R., Taylor,H., Gomez,C., Ainley,D.G., Harding,J.S.,
            Fontenele,R.S., Schreck,J., Ribeiro,S.G., Oswald,S.A., Arnold,J.M.,
            Varsani,A., Enault,F. and Stedman,K.M.
  TITLE     Direct Submission
  JOURNAL   Submitted (24-FEB-2020) Biology, Portland State University, 1719 SW
            10th Ave, Portland, Oregon 97201, USA
COMMENT     Bankit Comment: ALT EMAIL:ide@pdx.edu                              
            Bankit Comment: TOTAL # OF SEQS:451                                
            Bankit Comment: GAP: est. length - alignment                       
                                                                               
            ##Assembly-Data-START##                                            
            Assembly Method       :: MetaSPAdes v. 3.12; IDBA-UD v. 1.1.1;     
                                     MEGAHIT v. 1.0.3                          
            Sequencing Technology :: 454; Illumina                             
            ##Assembly-Data-END##
FEATURES             Location/Qualifiers
     source          1..2702
                     /organism="Crucivirus-90"
                     /mol_type="genomic DNA"
                     /isolate="120_756_IR1_3296"
                     /isolation_source="Water"
                     /country="Norway"
                     /collection_date=2011
     CDS             1..1080
                     /codon_start=1
                     /product="Putative Replication Associated Protein"
                     /translation="MDSTKKFRFAGVKMLLTYPGHLNKPWLIDLLTIASNQPIKFIRC
                     AHEIGKTTGVDYDHTHCLIRWVNQLTTTDCRRFDVVLDGNTIHPNIAPIRTETHWRNQ
                     IAYIAKEDPDNSDLIVRSCVPKIWGAESLADALADNVKKPADTLGVIALYNARPAAEI
                     QVDTPDRPWQLEVLDFVQTKPDRRSVHWYYDPKGGAGKTWLARYMMANKLAYMVKQCG
                     GSSNFATIMAGAVASGWDQRCFILDLPRSAEDYKFYGCLEEICDGCVTATKYQGGTIL
                     FNQPHVLVFANFLPNRSAMSADRWVVHWLPQIEESIKAPPLQAAPGLGGLTLITLTEF
                     QPPKITRCDNVLSQEDIEEVLNDLL*"
     CDS             complement(1100..2467)
                     /codon_start=1
                     /product="Putative CruV Capsid Protein"
                     /translation="MPTTYYTQSGRPYTIVNGRRKYGAAVAAPRQLTGFGAYKTPEQY
                     AAKKQRKRVAAGAVVTVPRSAAYRLPPAVSEPDPWVEWGSKGGKAVAGFAKGILGLGD
                     YHVKQNVLMGRLPQVVNLPRGGGTIIRFCEYLGDITTSSSANTFAVSSFDINAGLFST
                     FPWLSQIAQNYEQYSFEGLLFEFRSTSADALNSTNTALGSVIMATNYDSSDPAFLSKG
                     EMLNYEFSTSIKPAESAMHMVECAPRQTVLTELYTRSAAVPAEDDQRFYDLGKFQIAT
                     AGFQGTSVVVGELHCTYQVRLLKPKLHQSLGNSISFAQMGNSTGVAAGTPLGTTTGWS
                     SVASVQTLAIVFTSSTVITFPVTNVIQQYLLRYGIQGTIAGALVYPVLTAANMTIGTG
                     TLQTATFPVAATAATSGVMHVWLKTTPNGLAPTLTFGVGGTFPTGTTSCAIGIIQVPD
                     AVTIT*"
ORIGIN      
        1 atggatagca ccaagaagtt ccggttcgca ggtgtcaaga tgctcttgac ataccctggc
       61 cacctcaata agccatggct tattgacctc ttgactatag catccaacca accgatcaaa
      121 ttcatccgct gcgcgcacga aatcggtaaa actacaggtg tggactacga ccacacccac
      181 tgcctgatcc gatgggtcaa ccagctaaca accaccgact gccgtcggtt cgacgttgtt
      241 ctggatggta acaccatcca ccccaacata gctcccattc gcacagagac tcactggcgt
      301 aaccagatcg cctacattgc gaaggaagac cctgacaaca gcgacctaat cgtcagatct
      361 tgcgtaccta agatctgggg cgccgagtcc ctcgctgacg ccctcgctga caatgtcaaa
      421 aaaccggccg acacccttgg ggtgatcgcc ctatacaatg ctcgtcctgc ggccgagata
      481 caagtagata ctccagaccg accctggcag ctggaagtct tggacttcgt ccaaactaaa
      541 ccagaccgca ggtcggtaca ctggtactac gaccccaaag ggggtgcggg caagacatgg
      601 ctagcccgct acatgatggc taataaatta gcttacatgg taaaacaatg tggcggctcg
      661 tcaaacttcg ccaccatcat ggccggagcc gtcgcctcgg ggtgggacca gcgatgcttc
      721 atcttggacc tcccccgctc ggcggaagac tataaattct acggctgcct cgaggaaata
      781 tgcgatggct gtgtcacagc cactaaatac caaggtggta ctatcctctt caaccagcct
      841 cacgtactcg tcttcgctaa ctttctaccg aaccggagcg ccatgtcggc cgaccgatgg
      901 gtcgtccact ggttacctca aatcgaagaa agtataaaag cccctccgct gcaagcagct
      961 ccggggcttg ggggcttaac attaataact cttacagagt ttcagccccc aaaaataact
     1021 cgctgtgata acgtgttatc ccaagaggac atcgaagaag tcctcaatga ccttctctaa
     1081 ggtcgaaacc ttcttttgtt tacgtaatcg taacagcatc cggaacctgt ataatcccta
     1141 tcgcacaaga agttgtcccc gtcgggaacg taccaccaac accaaaggta agcgttggtg
     1201 caagaccatt cggagttgtt ttcaaccaca catgcatcac accagaagta gccgcagtcg
     1261 cggcaaccgg aaaggtcgct gtttgcagtg ttcccgtgcc aattgtcata ttggcagccg
     1321 taagaacagg gtacacaagc gctcccgcga tagttccctg aataccgtac ctcaagaggt
     1381 actgctgaat cacattcgta accgggaaag ttatcaccgt cgacgatgtg aacacaatag
     1441 caagcgtttg cacactcgcc acagacgacc acccagttgt cgtccccaac ggagtaccag
     1501 ctgctacacc cgtagaattg cccatttggg caaaggaaat actattccca agagattgat
     1561 gaagcttcgg cttcaacagc cgcacctggt aagtgcaatg aagctcacca acaacgacac
     1621 tggttccctg gaacccagcg gtcgcgatct gaaattttcc aagatcgtag aaacgctgat
     1681 catcttccgc cggaactgcc gccgaacgag tatacagctc agtcagaaca gtctgacgtg
     1741 gagcacactc caccatatgc atcgcgctct cagctggctt aatgcttgtg ctgaactcat
     1801 agttcagcat ctctcccttc gagaggaaag caggatcact actatcgtag ttcgtagcca
     1861 taataacact cccaagagca gtgtttgtag agttaagagc atccgcagaa gtactgcgaa
     1921 actcaaacaa gagaccctca aagctgtact gctcataatt ctgagcgatc tgcgacaacc
     1981 aaggaaaggt cgagaagaga ccagcattga tgtcaaagga cgacaccgcg aacgtattcg
     2041 cagacgatga cgtcgtgata tctccaagat actcacagaa ccgtataatc gtcccacctc
     2101 cacgaggaag gttaaccacc tgaggaagcc gtcccataag gacattctgc ttcacatgat
     2161 aatcaccaag gccaagtatg cccttagcaa acccggcaac agccttacca cccttacttc
     2221 cccattcgac ccaagggtca ggctcagaca cggctggagg aagacgatac gcagccgatc
     2281 gaggtactgt cacaacagca ccagcggcta ctcgtttccg ctgcttttta gcagcatact
     2341 gctccggcgt tttatatgct ccaaaacccg taagctgtct aggcgccgcc acagcggcac
     2401 catacttacg tcgcccgttc acaatcgtgt acggtctacc tgactgagtg taatatgttg
     2461 taggcatagg agtaccccat acctaccccg ctctaataga gcgcaccatt ctatacaccg
     2521 gacccatgcc tcgaggccca gacccgcacg tctcgtgaca ttcgggccgg gacaagcccg
     2581 gcccggccag ggcacattcg agccgacagg tcttaagagc tctgtggtgg gtcctcacac
     2641 catcccctgg aattccagga gatgccaatt agagaacaca aggttcctaa caagagagat
     2701 ag
//
LOCUS       CruV-91                 2702 bp    DNA     circular     24-FEB-2020
DEFINITION  Crucivirus-91 isolate 120_2087_IR2_3297.
ACCESSION   CruV-91
KEYWORDS    .
SOURCE      Crucivirus-91
  ORGANISM  Crucivirus-91
            Unclassified.
REFERENCE   1  (bases 1 to 2702)
  AUTHORS   de la Higuera,I., Kasun,G.W., Torrance,E.L., Pratt,A.A.,
            Maluenda,A., Colombet,J., Bisseux,M., Ravet,V., Dayaram,A.,
            Stainton,D., Kraberger,S., Zawar-Reza,P., Goldstien,S., Briskie,J.,
            White,R., Taylor,H., Gomez,C., Ainley,D.G., Harding,J.S.,
            Fontenele,R.S., Schreck,J., Ribeiro,S.G., Oswald,S.A., Arnold,J.M.,
            Varsani,A., Enault,F. and Stedman,K.M.
  TITLE     Direct Submission
  JOURNAL   Submitted (24-FEB-2020) Biology, Portland State University, 1719 SW
            10th Ave, Portland, Oregon 97201, USA
COMMENT     Bankit Comment: ALT EMAIL:ide@pdx.edu                              
            Bankit Comment: TOTAL # OF SEQS:451                                
            Bankit Comment: GAP: est. length - alignment                       
                                                                               
            ##Assembly-Data-START##                                            
            Assembly Method       :: MetaSPAdes v. 3.12; IDBA-UD v. 1.1.1;     
                                     MEGAHIT v. 1.0.3                          
            Sequencing Technology :: 454; Illumina                             
            ##Assembly-Data-END##
FEATURES             Location/Qualifiers
     source          1..2702
                     /organism="Crucivirus-91"
                     /mol_type="genomic DNA"
                     /isolate="120_2087_IR2_3297"
                     /isolation_source="Water"
                     /country="Norway"
                     /collection_date=2011
     CDS             1..1080
                     /codon_start=1
                     /product="Putative Replication Associated Protein"
                     /translation="MDSTKKFRFAGVKMLLTYPGHLNKPWLIDLLTIASNQPIKFIRC
                     AHEIGKTTGVDYDHTHCLIRWVNQLTTTDCRRFDVVLDGNTIHPNIAPIRTETHWRNQ
                     IAYIAKEDPDNSDLIVRSCVPKIWGAESLADALADNVKKPADTLGVIALYNARPAAEI
                     QVDTPDRPWQLEVLDFVQTKPDRRSVHWYYDPKGGAGKTWLARYMMANKLAYMVKQCG
                     GSSNFATIMAGAVASGWDQRCFILDLPRSAEDYKFYGCLEEICDGCVTATKYQGGTIL
                     FNQPHVLVFANFLPNRSAMSADRWVVHWLPQIEESIKAPPLQAAPGLGGLTLITLTEF
                     QPPKITRCDNVLSQEDIEEVLNDLL*"
     CDS             complement(1100..2467)
                     /codon_start=1
                     /product="Putative CruV Capsid Protein"
                     /translation="MPTTYYTQSGRPYTIVNGRRKYGAAVAAPRQLTGFGAYKTPEQY
                     AAKKQRKRVAAGAVVTVPRSAAYRLPPAVSEPDPWVEWGSKGGKAVAGFAKGILGLGD
                     YHVKQNVLMGRLPQVVNLPRGGGTIIRFCEYLGDITTSSSANTFAVSSFDINAGLFST
                     FPWLSQIAQNYEQYSFEGLLFEFRSTSADALNSTNTALGSVIMATNYDSSDPAFLSKG
                     EMLNYEFSTSIKPAESAMHMVECAPRQTVLTELYTRSAAVPAEDDQRFYDLGKFQIAT
                     AGFQGTSVVVGELHCTYQVRLLKPKLHQSLGNSISFAQMGNSTGVAAGTPLGTTTGWS
                     SVANVQTLAIVFTSSTVITFPVTNVIQQYLLRYGIQGTIAGALVYPVLTAANMTIGTG
                     TLQTATFPVAATAATSGVMHVWLKTTPNGLAPTLTFGVGGTFPTGTVVCAIGITQVPD
                     AVTIT*"
ORIGIN      
        1 atggatagca ccaagaagtt ccggttcgca ggtgtcaaga tgctcttgac ataccctggc
       61 cacctcaata agccatggct tattgacctc ttgactatag catccaacca accgatcaaa
      121 ttcatccgct gcgcgcacga aatcggtaaa actacaggtg tggactacga ccacacccac
      181 tgcctgatcc gatgggtcaa ccagctaaca accaccgact gccgtcggtt cgacgttgtt
      241 ctggatggta acaccatcca ccccaacata gctcccattc gcacagagac tcactggcgt
      301 aaccagatcg cctacattgc gaaggaagac cctgacaaca gcgacctaat cgtcagatct
      361 tgcgtaccta agatctgggg cgccgagtcc ctcgctgacg ccctcgctga caatgtcaaa
      421 aaaccggccg acacccttgg ggtgatcgcc ctatacaatg ctcgtcctgc ggccgagata
      481 caagtagata ctccagaccg accctggcag ctggaagtct tggacttcgt ccaaactaaa
      541 ccagaccgca ggtcggtaca ctggtactac gaccccaaag gaggtgcggg caagacatgg
      601 ctagcccgct acatgatggc taataaatta gcttacatgg taaaacaatg tggcggctcg
      661 tcaaacttcg ccaccatcat ggccggagcc gtcgcctcgg ggtgggacca gcgatgcttc
      721 atcttggacc tcccccgctc ggcggaagac tataaattct acggctgcct cgaggaaata
      781 tgcgatggct gcgtcacagc cactaagtac caaggtggta ctatcctctt caaccagcct
      841 cacgtactcg tcttcgctaa ctttctaccg aaccggagcg ccatgtcggc cgaccgatgg
      901 gtcgtccact ggctacctca aatcgaagaa agtataaaag cccctccgct gcaagcagct
      961 ccggggcttg ggggcttaac attaataact cttacagagt ttcagccccc aaaaataact
     1021 cgctgtgata acgtgttatc ccaagaggac atcgaagaag tcctcaatga ccttctctaa
     1081 ggtcgaaacc ttcttttgtt tacgtaatcg taacagcatc cggaacctgg gtaatcccaa
     1141 ttgcacatac caccgtcccc gtcgggaacg taccaccaac accaaaggta agcgttggtg
     1201 caagaccatt cggagttgtt ttcaaccaca catgcatcac accagaagta gccgcagtcg
     1261 cggcaaccgg aaaggtcgct gtttgcagtg ttcccgtgcc aattgtcata ttggcagccg
     1321 taagaacagg gtacacaagc gctcccgcga tagttccctg aataccgtac ctcaagaggt
     1381 actgctgaat cacattcgta accgggaaag ttatcaccgt cgacgatgtg aacacaatag
     1441 caagcgtttg cacattcgcc acagacgacc acccagttgt cgtccccaac ggagtaccag
     1501 ctgctacacc cgtagaattg cccatttggg caaaggaaat actattccca agagattgat
     1561 gaagcttcgg cttcaacagc cgcacctggt aagtgcaatg aagctcacca acaacgacac
     1621 tggttccctg gaacccagcg gtcgcgatct gaaattttcc aagatcgtag aaacgctgat
     1681 catcttccgc cggaactgcc gccgaacgag tatacagctc agtcagaaca gtctgacgtg
     1741 gagcacactc caccatatgc atcgcgctct cagctggctt aatgcttgtg ctgaactcat
     1801 agttcagcat ctctcctttt gagaggaaag caggatcact actatcgtag ttcgtagcca
     1861 taataacact cccaagagca gtgtttgtag agttaagagc atccgcagaa gtactgcgaa
     1921 actcaaacaa gagaccctca aagctgtact gctcataatt ctgagcgatc tgcgacaacc
     1981 aaggaaaggt cgagaagaga ccagcattga tgtcaaagga cgacaccgcg aacgtattcg
     2041 cagacgatga cgtcgtgata tctccaagat actcacagaa ccgtataatc gtcccacctc
     2101 cacgaggaag gttaaccacc tgaggaagcc gtcccataag gacattctgc ttcacatgat
     2161 aatcaccaag gccaagtatg cccttagcaa acccggcaac agccttacca cccttacttc
     2221 cccattcgac ccaagggtca ggctcagaca cggctggagg aagacgatac gcagccgatc
     2281 gaggtactgt cacaacagca ccagcggcta ctcgtttccg ctgcttttta gcagcatact
     2341 gctccggcgt tttatatgct ccaaaacccg taagctgtct aggcgccgcc acagcggcac
     2401 catacttacg tcgcccgttc acaatcgtgt acggtctacc tgactgagtg taatatgttg
     2461 taggcatagg agtaccccat acctaccccg ctctaataga gcgcaccatt ctatacaccg
     2521 gacccatgcc tcgaggccca gacccgcacg tctcgtgaca ttcgggccgg gacaagcccg
     2581 gcccggccag ggcacattcg agccgacagg tcttaagagc tctgtggtgg gtcctcacac
     2641 catcccctgg aattccagga gatgccaatt agagaacaca aggttcctaa caagagagat
     2701 ag
//
LOCUS       CruV-92                 2789 bp    DNA     circular     24-FEB-2020
DEFINITION  Crucivirus-92 isolate 002052_virusbaton.
ACCESSION   CruV-92
KEYWORDS    .
SOURCE      Crucivirus-92
  ORGANISM  Crucivirus-92
            Unclassified.
REFERENCE   1  (bases 1 to 2789)
  AUTHORS   de la Higuera,I., Kasun,G.W., Torrance,E.L., Pratt,A.A.,
            Maluenda,A., Colombet,J., Bisseux,M., Ravet,V., Dayaram,A.,
            Stainton,D., Kraberger,S., Zawar-Reza,P., Goldstien,S., Briskie,J.,
            White,R., Taylor,H., Gomez,C., Ainley,D.G., Harding,J.S.,
            Fontenele,R.S., Schreck,J., Ribeiro,S.G., Oswald,S.A., Arnold,J.M.,
            Varsani,A., Enault,F. and Stedman,K.M.
  TITLE     Direct Submission
  JOURNAL   Submitted (24-FEB-2020) Biology, Portland State University, 1719 SW
            10th Ave, Portland, Oregon 97201, USA
COMMENT     Bankit Comment: ALT EMAIL:ide@pdx.edu                              
            Bankit Comment: TOTAL # OF SEQS:451                                
            Bankit Comment: GAP: est. length - alignment                       
                                                                               
            ##Assembly-Data-START##                                            
            Assembly Method       :: MetaSPAdes v. 3.12; IDBA-UD v. 1.1.1;     
                                     MEGAHIT v. 1.0.3                          
            Sequencing Technology :: 454; Illumina                             
            ##Assembly-Data-END##
FEATURES             Location/Qualifiers
     source          1..2789
                     /organism="Crucivirus-92"
                     /mol_type="genomic DNA"
                     /isolate="002052_virusbaton"
                     /isolation_source="Water"
                     /country="France"
                     /collection_date=2013
     CDS             1..1329
                     /codon_start=1
                     /product="Putative Replication Associated Protein"
                     /translation="MTGQHKRVCFTVFDENWLPDDIDRDKIKFFVGQEEICPDTQRHH
                     WQCYAECFKRRGWKKFEAAVGLPRGDDNKPRFHHSAAIASAEDNIAYCTKDASRMPNG
                     ERITFGDARPTRSVWDLIAIDIEKGMKLRDIKRKYVSTAGMYPTGLRDIYEVFKPVYR
                     EDAPEKWKPWQQHIVDLTATPCKDKSTIHWFWEPNGNAGKTTMSKYLYDHCGAFLVFN
                     GKTADLAYPYDSEPIIVFNFVMANEEKVNWQPIECLKDGIIYSSKYQSCLKRFASPHV
                     ICFANFRPPNGVMGSYKWNIVDIRNYGAADSVGGGPSPPNVPFRPDTVAAVKLSDIDF
                     DELVGTLCETSSNSNAASVVASPPPVIHFPTGSGNNSVPTAPDPVIIIRNRRRRLRRG
                     WFSTPSARGSAPSRPVMYAGGSPSGLAADLRTSASGGLSPLTSRCAVEPG*"
     CDS             1229..2731
                     /codon_start=1
                     /product="Putative CruV Capsid Protein"
                     /translation="MQAARPPGSPPICEHRRAGAYHRLHPGVRLNPARPIIYPHTDEY
                     CSPLLAKIESKYFSPRKLFAAIMSMSGRAYTAAQKRAFGARMAAARAAKKTKTPRKRR
                     IAPKSPDAITGFGKYKAGDPSLSNVGMELGRWVGKGADKIVKTLFGFGDYHIEHNTLM
                     AGGLSPPEMINSIDRGGFIVRHREYIGDINATTDFTVQSFFINPALIESFPWLSSVAE
                     AFEEYEFRGLVYEFKSMSSDALLSATTSTALGTVVMATQYNSLNPPFSSKIQMENYEF
                     ANSSKPSCDFLHPVECKRSLTPVTHLYTRSGPPPGGDIRLYDLGEFQIATQGMQAASG
                     VVGELWCTFEIELYKPKLIIDEEEILSGHWQLTNVTAASPLGAGEAVMVEGSSLPATI
                     TGGTITFPSTLSEGNFIIYWTTVGGNATIVAPTITALSNCTIRTWQRADTVTVIHDMN
                     GSTSGTLSEFFVLGLTGPSATVVFDDNGTLPTATTSGDLWITQLTELIAS*"
ORIGIN      
        1 atgactggcc aacacaagcg cgtctgcttt accgtattcg acgaaaattg gctgcctgac
       61 gatatcgacc gcgacaaaat taaattcttt gtcggccaag aagaaatctg tccggataca
      121 caacgtcatc attggcaatg ttacgcagaa tgctttaaac gccgcggatg gaagaaattc
      181 gaggctgctg tcggtctccc tcgcggggac gacaataagc ctcgcttcca ccacagtgcc
      241 gccatcgctt cggctgaaga taacattgct tattgtacca aagatgcgtc ccgtatgcct
      301 aatggtgaac ggattacgtt tggcgatgcc agacctaccc gttctgtctg ggatcttatc
      361 gctatcgata tcgaaaaagg catgaaactc cgcgatataa aacgcaaata cgtctctacg
      421 gccggtatgt accctacagg tcttcgcgac atctacgaag tcttcaaacc tgtatatcgt
      481 gaagatgctc ctgaaaaatg gaaaccctgg caacaacaca ttgttgacct tacggctacc
      541 ccatgcaaag acaagtctac cattcactgg ttctgggaac ctaacgggaa tgctggaaaa
      601 actacaatga gtaaatatct ctacgatcat tgcggcgcct tcttggtttt caacggcaag
      661 accgctgatc ttgcctaccc ctacgacagt gaaccgatca ttgtgtttaa cttcgttatg
      721 gctaacgaag aaaaggtaaa ctggcaacct atcgaatgct taaaagacgg tatcatttac
      781 tcttcgaaat atcaaagctg cttaaaacgg ttcgcttcgc cacacgttat ctgtttcgct
      841 aactttcgac cgcctaacgg tgttatgggc tcttataaat ggaacattgt agatattagg
      901 aattacgggg ccgccgactc cgtcggcggc ggcccctctc cccctaatgt tccgtttagg
      961 cccgacaccg ttgcggcggt taaactgagc gatatcgact ttgatgaact tgttggcact
     1021 ttgtgcgaaa catcatccaa ttctaatgct gcttcagtgg tcgcttcgcc cccaccggtt
     1081 atccactttc ccacagggtc aggtaataat agcgtgccta cggcacctga ccctgtaatt
     1141 ataattcgaa atcgccgccg ccgactccgt cgcggatggt tcagcacacc ttcagcaagg
     1201 gggtcagccc cctctcgccc ggtgatgtat gcaggcggct cgccctccgg gctcgccgcc
     1261 gatctgcgaa catcggcgag cgggggctta tcaccgctta catccaggtg tgcggttgaa
     1321 cccggctaga ccaataatct atccgcacac ggatgaatat tgctcgccgt tactagccaa
     1381 gattgagagc aaatattttt ctccgcgaaa acttttcgca gctatcatgt ctatgtctgg
     1441 aagagcctac actgctgcgc aaaaacgcgc cttcggcgct cgtatggccg ccgctcgcgc
     1501 tgctaaaaaa acaaaaacgc ctagaaaacg tagaattgcg cctaaaagtc ccgacgccat
     1561 caccggcttt ggtaaataca aagctggcga tccaagcctc tccaatgtcg gcatggaact
     1621 cggaagatgg gtcggaaaag gcgctgataa aatagtgaaa actctattcg ggttcggcga
     1681 ttatcatatt gagcacaata cgctcatggc cggcggcctt tcgccgccag aaatgataaa
     1741 cagcatagac agaggcggat tcattgttcg ccaccgcgaa tacattgggg acatcaacgc
     1801 cacgacagac ttcacagtgc agtctttctt tataaatccc gccctaatag aaagctttcc
     1861 gtggctttct tccgtcgccg aagcattcga agaatatgaa ttccgcggcc ttgtctacga
     1921 gtttaaatct atgagctcag acgctctcct ctccgccacc acaagcactg ctttaggtac
     1981 cgtcgttatg gctactcaat acaattcgct gaaccctcct ttctcatcca aaatacaaat
     2041 ggagaactac gagtttgcca actcttccaa accctcgtgc gacttcctcc acccagttga
     2101 atgcaaacgt tcgcttactc ccgttactca tctctatact cgtagtggtc caccgcctgg
     2161 cggcgatatc cgtctctacg atctgggcga atttcagatc gctacacagg gtatgcaagc
     2221 cgcctccggc gtcgttggcg aactgtggtg cacgttcgaa atcgaactct ataaacctaa
     2281 actcatcatc gatgaagaag aaatcctctc cggccactgg cagctaacta acgttaccgc
     2341 cgcgagccct ttaggggccg gagaggctgt aatggtggaa ggctcttctc taccggcaac
     2401 cattaccggc ggcacaatca cgtttccctc tacgttgtcg gagggaaact ttataatata
     2461 ctggacaaca gtcggtggca acgcgacgat cgtcgccccg actattaccg cccttagtaa
     2521 ctgtacgata cgcacttggc agcgcgccga caccgttacg gttatccatg atatgaatgg
     2581 cagcacctcc ggcaccctct ccgaattctt cgttctaggg cttaccggtc ccagcgccac
     2641 agtcgtcttc gacgacaatg gtactcttcc taccgctacc acgtcgggcg atctctggat
     2701 cacccaactc acggaactta tcgcctctta atctacttgc ggccgcaggt tatttttcgt
     2761 tttagaaaat ctgtcgcact agtatagcc
//
LOCUS       CruV-93                 2795 bp    DNA     circular     24-FEB-2020
DEFINITION  Crucivirus-93 isolate GP1_93001.
ACCESSION   CruV-93
KEYWORDS    .
SOURCE      Crucivirus-93
  ORGANISM  Crucivirus-93
            Unclassified.
REFERENCE   1  (bases 1 to 2795)
  AUTHORS   de la Higuera,I., Kasun,G.W., Torrance,E.L., Pratt,A.A.,
            Maluenda,A., Colombet,J., Bisseux,M., Ravet,V., Dayaram,A.,
            Stainton,D., Kraberger,S., Zawar-Reza,P., Goldstien,S., Briskie,J.,
            White,R., Taylor,H., Gomez,C., Ainley,D.G., Harding,J.S.,
            Fontenele,R.S., Schreck,J., Ribeiro,S.G., Oswald,S.A., Arnold,J.M.,
            Varsani,A., Enault,F. and Stedman,K.M.
  TITLE     Direct Submission
  JOURNAL   Submitted (24-FEB-2020) Biology, Portland State University, 1719 SW
            10th Ave, Portland, Oregon 97201, USA
COMMENT     Bankit Comment: ALT EMAIL:ide@pdx.edu                              
            Bankit Comment: TOTAL # OF SEQS:451                                
            Bankit Comment: GAP: est. length - alignment                       
                                                                               
            ##Assembly-Data-START##                                            
            Assembly Method       :: MetaSPAdes v. 3.12; IDBA-UD v. 1.1.1;     
                                     MEGAHIT v. 1.0.3                          
            Sequencing Technology :: 454; Illumina                             
            ##Assembly-Data-END##
FEATURES             Location/Qualifiers
     source          1..2795
                     /organism="Crucivirus-93"
                     /mol_type="genomic DNA"
                     /isolate="GP1_93001"
                     /isolation_source="Water"
                     /country="New Zealand"
                     /collection_date=2014
     CDS             1..1110
                     /codon_start=1
                     /product="Putative Replication Associated Protein"
                     /translation="MEPKDSKKNRNAGTSGTASVILKGKARCYTGTWNNYSEEEYVKL
                     GQFCIDEKCVEYAYQKEEGEIDGTPHIQFAMKFENPRSWAAIVKKLTKNVQDEDKTKY
                     DVEGKPKNNFHLEKAKNWIACMKYCSKDDTCVGGKVKVEKVKDPYILDDPLEGNDLHP
                     WQKELELELEVKADKRSIIWYYDHEGNSGKTTFAKYLCIKYPGEVIYMAGKAADLKYG
                     VFDYHQTQDAMVLKGFKRQYLRIVMFDLTRSTEDFISWQGIEEVKNGIFYNTKYKSGM
                     CLYNCPHVIIFANFKPNKLKLSLDRWNIRILGKINGEIRILTKLEAKKEKYKREGKYE
                     SDDEDEKPKPSNLLVEDENIEKSDLDLFEYDSLKL*"
     misc_feature    51..82
                     /note="stem-loop"
     misc_feature    59..67
                     /note="nonanucleotide"
     CDS             complement(1316..2731)
                     /codon_start=1
                     /product="Putative CruV Capsid Protein"
                     /translation="MAYRNTGRRQYSPAEKRAYYASMSKAVVPRVRAQRSGAYTGYGA
                     YVKAPVEKSPAKVKKPRREHHGAFKTGGRYAGGLAGGALGTALGGPAGGALGSALGTF
                     LGGKLGHLASEITGFGDYKIEDNTIMTGGMSPPEIVNSVDTGSTIVRHREYIGDITAT
                     TAFTNREYLVQPGLSTTFPWLSSMASSFEQYRLRGVLFEFQSTSADALLSSSTSTALG
                     TVLMSTDYDIADLPPTSKREMLNAMFSTSGKPSITMIHPIECKKSLSANDIMYTRSAL
                     VTPEGYDPRLYDFCRFNIATEGMQADGGVLGELWVTYEIELFKQQYHYQSLANHFRQS
                     SVSNTAPLGLVTDFSNINSGGTIGGTISGDGTHYNFPQQVSNGKYLMTYCADGGSAAL
                     VAPALTYTNCTELSWFDGDTRTFVNSGGTFTRFIQQSLFEITGEGAVVTFGAAGTLPT
                     SSNVDLFIIRLPDVMTAGVAP*"
ORIGIN      
        1 atggaaccta aagattcaaa aaaaaaccgg aacgctggaa ccagtggaac agcgagcgta
       61 atactaaaag gtaaagctcg ctgttatact gggacatgga ataactattc cgaagaggaa
      121 tatgttaaat taggacagtt ttgcatagat gaaaaatgtg ttgaatatgc gtatcaaaag
      181 gaagaagggg aaatagatgg aaccccacat atacaatttg ctatgaaatt tgagaatcct
      241 agatcttggg cagcaatagt aaaaaaattg acaaaaaatg tacaagatga agataaaact
      301 aaatatgatg tagagggtaa acctaaaaac aattttcact tagaaaaagc caagaactgg
      361 attgcatgta tgaaatactg tagcaaagat gatacatgtg ttgggggtaa agttaaagta
      421 gaaaaagtta aagatccgta tattctagat gatcccttag aagggaatga tttacatcca
      481 tggcaaaaag aattagaatt agaattagaa gttaaagcag ataaacgaag tattatctgg
      541 tattatgacc atgaagggaa tagtggaaag actacatttg ctaaatacct gtgtataaaa
      601 tatcctgggg aggtaattta tatggcagga aaggcagcag atttaaaata tggagttttc
      661 gattatcacc aaactcaaga tgctatggta ctaaaaggtt ttaaaaggca atatttaagg
      721 attgtaatgt ttgatctaac gagaagtact gaagacttca tatcttggca aggaattgaa
      781 gaagttaaaa atggtatatt ctacaacact aaatataaaa gtggaatgtg cttatataat
      841 tgcccacatg taattatatt cgccaatttt aaaccaaata aattaaaatt atctttagat
      901 agatggaata taagaatatt aggaaaaata aatggagaga taaggatcct taccaagtta
      961 gaagcaaaga aagaaaaata taaaagagaa ggtaaatatg aaagtgatga tgaagatgaa
     1021 aaaccaaaac caagcaatct tttggttgaa gatgaaaaca tagaaaaatc tgacttagac
     1081 ttatttgaat atgatagtct taagttatag gggtactaaa gacccccccc cttcatgttc
     1141 ggtcgatggc gacacttgat cctgcgtcgt ggacagggat agcccttcgg actatccact
     1201 cctcggatcg gcgatgtctg actccctcca taaggacaaa gggttttctc ctaggtcgtg
     1261 tataattaat aatgaaaaaa tattgttttt tatatagaca tcgcgaactt tttttttatg
     1321 gagcaactcc ggcagtcata acgtctggca atctaattat aaatagatcg acattagaac
     1381 tagttggcaa agtacctgca gcaccgaaag taacaacagc accttcaccg gtaatctcaa
     1441 agagagattg ttgaatgaaa cgggtgaatg taccccccga attaacaaag gttctggtat
     1501 ctccatcaaa ccaagacaat tctgtgcagt tagtatatgt aagagctgga gcaactaaag
     1561 cagcagaacc accgtcagca cagtatgtca ttagatactt accattagaa acctgttgtg
     1621 gaaaattata gtgggtacca tcaccactaa tcgttcctcc aattgtacct cctgaattga
     1681 tgttactaaa atcggttact agacccaagg gagcggtatt gcttacacta gactgtctaa
     1741 aatgattggc aagactttga taatgatatt gttgtttaaa taactctatt tcataggtta
     1801 cccacaactc acctagaact cctccgtcgg cttgcatacc ttcagtcgca atgttgaaac
     1861 ggcaaaaatc atataatcga ggatcatatc cctcaggcgt gactaaagca ctacgggtat
     1921 acatgatatc attggctgaa agggatttct tgcattcaat aggatggatc attgttatag
     1981 aaggctttcc ggatgttgag aacattgcat taagcatctc tctcttactt gttggtggaa
     2041 gatcggctat atcataatcg gttgacatca gaactgtacc caaagctgta cttgtagagg
     2101 aagacaataa tgcatctgcc gatgtggact ggaattcgaa taaaacaccc ctcaatcgat
     2161 attgttcaaa tgaactagcc atagaagaca accaagggaa agttgttgac aatccaggtt
     2221 gtacaagata ttcacgattg gtaaaagcag tagtggcagt tatatctccg atatactccc
     2281 tatgtcgaac tattgtcgat ccagtatcta cactattcac aatctcggga ggtgacattc
     2341 ctccagtcat aatggtattg tcttcgattt tataatctcc gaaaccagtt atttctgatg
     2401 cgagatggcc gagtttacca cctaaaaagg tacccagagc agatccgaga gccccaccag
     2461 cgggtccccc taatgcagta cctaaggcac caccggcaag tcctccagca taacgaccac
     2521 ctgtcttgaa agcaccatga tgttcacgtc taggtttttt gaccttagcc ggagactttt
     2581 caacaggggc tttgacgtat gcaccatatc cggtataggc accagatcgt tgagcacgca
     2641 cacgaggtac taccgcttta ctcatagagg cataatatgc cctcttctca gcaggtgagt
     2701 actggcgacg accggtattc ctataggcca ttttctagtg gaattatatt ttacaaaaat
     2761 tttttcaaat ataaagaaaa gaccgaccgg aacaa
//
LOCUS       CruV-94                 2797 bp    DNA     circular     24-FEB-2020
DEFINITION  Crucivirus-94 isolate C1C10_147.
ACCESSION   CruV-94
KEYWORDS    .
SOURCE      Crucivirus-94
  ORGANISM  Crucivirus-94
            Unclassified.
REFERENCE   1  (bases 1 to 2797)
  AUTHORS   de la Higuera,I., Kasun,G.W., Torrance,E.L., Pratt,A.A.,
            Maluenda,A., Colombet,J., Bisseux,M., Ravet,V., Dayaram,A.,
            Stainton,D., Kraberger,S., Zawar-Reza,P., Goldstien,S., Briskie,J.,
            White,R., Taylor,H., Gomez,C., Ainley,D.G., Harding,J.S.,
            Fontenele,R.S., Schreck,J., Ribeiro,S.G., Oswald,S.A., Arnold,J.M.,
            Varsani,A., Enault,F. and Stedman,K.M.
  TITLE     Direct Submission
  JOURNAL   Submitted (24-FEB-2020) Biology, Portland State University, 1719 SW
            10th Ave, Portland, Oregon 97201, USA
COMMENT     Bankit Comment: ALT EMAIL:ide@pdx.edu                              
            Bankit Comment: TOTAL # OF SEQS:451                                
            Bankit Comment: GAP: est. length - alignment                       
                                                                               
            ##Assembly-Data-START##                                            
            Assembly Method       :: MetaSPAdes v. 3.12; IDBA-UD v. 1.1.1;     
                                     MEGAHIT v. 1.0.3                          
            Sequencing Technology :: 454; Illumina                             
            ##Assembly-Data-END##
FEATURES             Location/Qualifiers
     source          1..2797
                     /organism="Crucivirus-94"
                     /mol_type="genomic DNA"
                     /isolate="C1C10_147"
                     /isolation_source="Soil"
                     /country="New Zealand"
                     /collection_date=2012
     CDS             1..1065
                     /codon_start=1
                     /product="Putative Replication Associated Protein"
                     /translation="MQQEQSRTVLTNNNPLTMWDLTIPCDRFTLDTVRSFMRTYCHRW
                     CFQQEKGDETGYLHYQCRISLITKKRPHNMHQFIQQVLPTSHCSPTSNATHNTGNEFY
                     VTKVDTRVNGPWTDRDDINTDKIPTRFRNEPTWNPMQQSILNIISLPPDDRTINVLID
                     TIGQRGKTFLTMWLATRNKAERIPQQKDARDIMRMVMDMPKRTCYFIDLPRGTSHKDQ
                     HSIYSAIEEIKNGYAYDDRFKFRKEYFEPPHIWVFTNEKPNTSLLSIDRWKFWSVSND
                     YHLIPQGTTINISEDINRPSGTHTPLTLNIITNNITNKLIEVPTSITLPLIPVTPTVV
                     PKTPTPIINHHTFQNNLKTN*"
     CDS             complement(1366..2721)
                     /codon_start=1
                     /product="Putative CruV Capsid Protein"
                     /translation="MPGINRGIRQYTAAEKRAYYAKKGKKQVKVAPGISMAGSGAYKQ
                     RVQKYQSVPRSVGGQGKYYFRDNYGKDLGSQIAGNLGGLIGEGIQSLGRAIGFGDYKV
                     EHNVLMNELQGGPPVMQTTSKRGQVIRHREYLQNIVTASDGSFKLQSFALNPGLVQTF
                     PWLSQVAAGFEQYKINGMIWEFKSTSADSLSSTTTSLGSVIMATEYDSSRAVFANQQQ
                     MANHEFAMSCRQSASMLHAVECKKSLTPVSELWVRTGAVPSGDDERLYDWGLFQIASV
                     GGPSVANTVGELWVTYEVEFYKPQLIGGLGLELLSDHYSTTSTISTSHYFGLQSGSDP
                     KAVTGSNLGTTISGPTIIFPVGLSEGNFMVQYAVVGNSTANTKPTLTFANCAAQNLFA
                     NDTSGSSDNSGSTSVTLLVNLVVKVTGQGATITFSAGTLPAAATAMDLWVNQLNANIV
                     T*"
     misc_feature    1655..1677
                     /note="stem-loop"
     misc_feature    1663..1671
                     /note="nonanucleotide"
ORIGIN      
        1 atgcaacaag aacagtctag aactgttcta acaaataata acccactcac tatgtgggac
       61 cttaccatcc cctgtgacag atttacccta gacaccgtcc gctccttcat gcgaacctac
      121 tgtcacagat ggtgctttca acaagaaaaa ggtgatgaaa caggatactt acactaccaa
      181 tgtagaatat cactcatcac taagaaacgc ccccacaata tgcaccaatt tatccaacaa
      241 gtacttccta cttcacactg ttctccaacc agtaatgcta cgcacaatac tggtaatgaa
      301 ttttatgtca ctaaagtcga caccagagtc aacggccctt ggaccgatcg tgacgatatc
      361 aatacagaca aaattcctac taggttcaga aatgaaccca catggaaccc catgcaacaa
      421 tcgatcttaa atataatatc actaccccca gatgatagaa caataaatgt tctcatcgac
      481 accattggac aaagaggtaa aaccttcctc actatgtggc tcgccaccag aaataaagcc
      541 gagcgcattc ctcaacagaa agacgccaga gacattatgc gtatggtcat ggatatgccc
      601 aaacgaactt gttatttcat tgatcttcct agaggtacct cacacaaaga tcaacactcc
      661 atctactccg ccattgaaga aatcaaaaac ggctacgcct atgatgacag gttcaaattc
      721 cgcaaagaat actttgaacc tcctcacatt tgggttttca ctaatgaaaa acccaataca
      781 tcccttctgt ctatagacag atggaaattt tggtctgtgt ctaacgacta tcacctcatc
      841 cctcaaggca ccaccatcaa tatatctgaa gatatcaatc gcccaagtgg aacacatact
      901 ccacttacat taaacattat tactaacaat attactaata aattgattga ggtccctacc
      961 tcaatcacac ttccactcat accagtcact cctaccgtcg tgcctaaaac tcctacgcca
     1021 ataataaatc atcatacttt tcaaaataat ttgaaaacca attaacaata atttctttct
     1081 tttttttggc gctgacgctg taatactata caaatatata ttatcatata tatttttatt
     1141 acaaaaaaaa gaacactgga acgggggcgc attaactcaa cctgcccccc cagtgggcct
     1201 taattcaacc tgcctaggtt aattcaacct agaacaataa tagaacacta tagaacacac
     1261 tagaacatta atactattat taccgggcac ccctccgggg aatagaccac taagaccggg
     1321 gaaaaggaca ctgcgccggc cttcggccgt cgttacttag ttcatttaag ttactatatt
     1381 agcattcaat tgattaaccc aaagatccat tgcagtcgcc gcagcaggta aagttcctgc
     1441 agaaaatgta atagtagcac cctgaccagt aactttaaca acaagattaa ctaagagcgt
     1501 cacagacgtc gaacccgaat tatctgatga accagacgta tcatttgcaa ataaattttg
     1561 agcagcacaa tttgcaaaag ttaaagtagg ctttgtattt gcggtagaat tacccactac
     1621 cgcatattgt accatgaagt taccttccga caaacctact ggaaatatta tagtaggacc
     1681 cgatatagtc gtgcctaaat tagagcctgt tacagccttt ggatcactcc cactttgtaa
     1741 cccaaaataa tgagatgtag aaatagtact agttgttgaa taatgatcac tcaacaattc
     1801 aagacccaaa cctccaatca attgaggctt gtaaaattca acctcataag taacccataa
     1861 ctcaccaaca gtattagcta ctgatggacc cccaactgat gctatttgaa ataaacccca
     1921 atcatacaac ctctcatcat ctcctgaagg tacagctcct gtacgaaccc aaagttcaga
     1981 cactggtgtc aatgacttct tgcactcaac cgcatgcaac atagatgcag attgcctgca
     2041 tgacatggca aattcatgat ttgccatctg ttgctgatta gcaaatactg cacgagaaga
     2101 atcatattct gtcgccataa taacactacc caacgaagta gtggtagaag aaagagaatc
     2161 agctgaggta gatttgaatt cccaaatcat accattgatc ttatattgct caaaaccagc
     2221 tgctacctga gaaagccacg gaaacgtttg aaccaatcct ggattcaacg caaatgactg
     2281 caacttaaaa ctaccatctg atgcagtcac tatattttgc aaatactctc gatgacgaat
     2341 tacttgaccc ctcttcgaag tagtctgcat aacaggtgga cccccttgta actcattcat
     2401 caaaacatta tgctccacct tataatcacc gaatccaatc gctctaccaa gagattggat
     2461 tccttctcca atcaaccctc ccaaattacc agctatttga gagccaagat cctttccata
     2521 attatcacgg aaataatact ttccttgacc acctacactt cttggtacgg actgatactt
     2581 ttgtactctt tgcttatatg caccacttcc cgccatagat ataccgggtg caactttaac
     2641 ttgcttctta cccttcttag cataataagc cctcttctct gctgcagtat actgcctaat
     2701 gccacgatta attcctggca tacttggttg tgtttataca ctcattacca ccatttatac
     2761 tatttatatg gtataaatac atgctttatt actataa
//
LOCUS       CruV-95                 2810 bp    DNA     circular     24-FEB-2020
DEFINITION  Crucivirus-95 isolate 002033_virusbaton.
ACCESSION   CruV-95
KEYWORDS    .
SOURCE      Crucivirus-95
  ORGANISM  Crucivirus-95
            Unclassified.
REFERENCE   1  (bases 1 to 2810)
  AUTHORS   de la Higuera,I., Kasun,G.W., Torrance,E.L., Pratt,A.A.,
            Maluenda,A., Colombet,J., Bisseux,M., Ravet,V., Dayaram,A.,
            Stainton,D., Kraberger,S., Zawar-Reza,P., Goldstien,S., Briskie,J.,
            White,R., Taylor,H., Gomez,C., Ainley,D.G., Harding,J.S.,
            Fontenele,R.S., Schreck,J., Ribeiro,S.G., Oswald,S.A., Arnold,J.M.,
            Varsani,A., Enault,F. and Stedman,K.M.
  TITLE     Direct Submission
  JOURNAL   Submitted (24-FEB-2020) Biology, Portland State University, 1719 SW
            10th Ave, Portland, Oregon 97201, USA
COMMENT     Bankit Comment: ALT EMAIL:ide@pdx.edu                              
            Bankit Comment: TOTAL # OF SEQS:451                                
            Bankit Comment: GAP: est. length - alignment                       
                                                                               
            ##Assembly-Data-START##                                            
            Assembly Method       :: MetaSPAdes v. 3.12; IDBA-UD v. 1.1.1;     
                                     MEGAHIT v. 1.0.3                          
            Sequencing Technology :: 454; Illumina                             
            ##Assembly-Data-END##
FEATURES             Location/Qualifiers
     source          1..2810
                     /organism="Crucivirus-95"
                     /mol_type="genomic DNA"
                     /isolate="002033_virusbaton"
                     /isolation_source="Water"
                     /country="France"
                     /collection_date=2013
     CDS             complement(216..1673)
                     /codon_start=1
                     /product="Putative CruV Capsid Protein"
                     /translation="MSQGLTTIIFFHYKYLIFYIVSHGTSFVFFNMSGRKSYTDAQKA
                     AYYRRRAAAGKPKKKYSASKTVRTSNTRRLRGHGDYSYDEPGPFGKVGRLLGGGLGQM
                     VGGSTGREIGEKVGGLAHWIGKLFGSGDYKMGENPDYNVLTNAHQIPQFSSSKMTNMV
                     CHREYIQDIISSATPGAFNLQSFDINAGLAASFPWLSNLAQNYEQYKVHGMVFEFRTM
                     SADALNSTNTALGQVIMACEYNSANPNFINKQQMENYEYAISCKPSESAYCAVECAKN
                     QTPVAELYVRGHAVPSGQDQRLYDLGNFQIATNGLQGASVNVGELWVTFCVELLKPRL
                     FGGTLGDAILTAHINLSTSIAVTTGYLIIHPTLADYDGIGLLPFTTATTLNFPANIID
                     GTYMIVYTCKGNSTAAVVGPTITATSGCSAFNMYDGEAASAIVLPSATSTIAITTKFI
                     KITSGGAIVTFSGGTFPNVISSGDLYVCQLPGDIT*"
     misc_feature    620..644
                     /note="stem-loop"
     misc_feature    626..634
                     /note="nonanucleotide"
     CDS             complement(1839..2810)
                     /codon_start=1
                     /product="Putative Replication Associated Protein"
                     /translation="MEVDQLVEATGIKSKDVKETPKKRIREPKKCAWVFTWNNYPTEW
                     EDKLGKLPDRAYMVAGKELAPTTGTPHIQGYLRFHNGVTLTWLTKRIAGAHFAMAKGT
                     DKDQDYCKKDGDFISYGAPSQQGKRTDIIAMRNAVLSGMNAREIFEQVAVNQQGLKIM
                     DRAFDLFEPPRDPSWGEFKVSWWYGPTATGKTSRARREYPDYYFHTGDTMQWQQGFDG
                     HRGMIIDDLRDTTCTYVYLLKLCQAFPLGAPFKGGMRQMTAMHIIITSCYSPVDAYRH
                     TTESKSQLYRRITDLAYFPVYGKWEDQKIDLFGNITDNTRSGLSQRS*"
ORIGIN      
        1 gtcgcgctat ataaagtatg tgaaacttta taacacttcc cgcgccaggt ggcgcggggt
       61 ggcgcgacaa gtccggggta ataataggta aacctgcccg gacttgctca tcggcgcact
      121 aaagtgcacc gattcgccgc ttcgcgtgtt caaaaagtac aaaatctatg tcactcgaaa
      181 aaacttttta gttattttca gaccaaaaga caaccttagg tgatgtctcc aggaagttgg
      241 cagacataaa gatcaccaga agatatcaca ttcgggaaag tacctcctga aaaggtaact
      301 atagcacctc cagaagtaat cttgataaac ttagtagtaa tcgcaattgt tgaagtagca
      361 ctaggaagta caatagcaga agcagcctca ccatcataca tgttgaaagc agaacaacca
      421 ctcgttgcgg taatcgtagg accgacaact gcggctgttg aattaccctt acaggtataa
      481 actatcatat aagtaccatc aatgatgttt gcaggaaagt tcaaagtagt tgccgtagta
      541 aacggaagta aaccgatacc atcataatcg gccaaagtag gatggattat caaataacca
      601 gtagtaactg caattgaagt tgacagatta atatgagcag tcaaaatggc atctccaaga
      661 gtacctccaa agaggcgagg tttgagtaac tctacacaga aggttaccca tagctcacca
      721 acatttacgg aagctccttg gagaccattt gtggcaattt ggaagtttcc aagatcataa
      781 agcctctgat cctgtccact tggtactgca tgacctcgaa catacagttc ggcaacagga
      841 gtctgattct ttgcgcactc aactgcacaa taggcagatt cggaaggctt acaagatatg
      901 gcatactcgt aattctccat ctgttgttta tttataaaat tcggatttgc cgaattgtat
      961 tcgcacgcca taatcacctg accgagagct gtattggtcg agttcaacgc atctgctgac
     1021 attgtacgaa actcaaagac cataccatga accttgtatt gttcataatt ttgtgccaaa
     1081 ttactcaacc aaggaaaact tgctgccaaa ccggcattaa tatcaaaact ttggagatta
     1141 aatgcacctg gagtggcaga agatataata tcctgaatat attcacgatg acagaccatg
     1201 tttgtcattt ttgaagatga aaactgagga atctgatgag cattggtcaa aacgttataa
     1261 tctgggtttt cacccatctt atagtctccg gatccgaaga gttttccgat ccagtgggct
     1321 aaaccaccca ctttctctcc aatttctctt cctgtggacc ctccaaccat ttgaccaaga
     1381 ccgccaccaa gaagacgacc tactttgccg aacggacctg gttcgtcgta ggaataatct
     1441 ccgtgtcctc ggagacgtct tgtgttagaa gttctaaccg tcttggacgc agaatacttc
     1501 tttttgggct taccagctgc ggctctacgc cgatagtagg ctgctttttg agcatctgtg
     1561 taactttttc ggcctgacat gttgaaaaac acgaagcttg tcccgtggct gactatataa
     1621 aagattagat atttataatg aaaaaatata atagttgtca gcccctgcga caaggacctt
     1681 acgacccggt ttggttgtgt cttttcaaga acttatcctc gaatatccgg tggattcgag
     1741 gatcgttgct tgaacacaac gtcctcgggt cttcagctcc tcgtcttttg ggctctttcg
     1801 ttagatgtaa acatcgactt cgtcttggtt gccttcgctc agctacgctg gcttaggccg
     1861 cttcgcgtgt tatcagttat attgccaaat aaatctattt tttggtcttc ccactttcca
     1921 taaactggga aatatgcaag atcagttata cgcctgtaca gctgactttt gctctcagtt
     1981 gtatgtctat aagcatccac aggagaataa caagatgtta taatgatatg cattgctgtc
     2041 atttgccgca ttccaccctt aaaaggtgct ccaagcggaa atgcctgaca caattttaac
     2101 aaatatacat acgtacaagt tgtatctctc aggtcatcga tgatcatacc tcgatgcccg
     2161 tcgaaacctt gttgccactg catcgtgtca cccgtatgaa aataataatc gggatattct
     2221 cgtctcgcgc gagaagtttt acctgttgca gttggtccat accaccaact aaccttaaat
     2281 tccccccacg aaggatcgcg aggaggttca aataaatcga atgctcgatc cataatcttc
     2341 aatccttgct gattaacagc aacttgctca aagatttctc gggcattcat accggaaagt
     2401 acagcatttc gcatagcaat aatgtctgtt ctctttccct gttgtgatgg tgctccataa
     2461 cttatgaagt ccccatcttt tttgcaatag tcttggtcct tatcagtacc ttttgccatt
     2521 gcaaaatggg ccccagctat acgcttggtc aaccacgtaa gtgttacacc attatgaaaa
     2581 cggagataac cctgtatatg tggagttccg gtagtcggag ctagctcctt tccggctacc
     2641 atatacgcgc gatcgggtaa ctttcccaac ttatcttccc attcggtcgg ataattgttc
     2701 caagtaaaca cccaagcaca tttcttgggt tcccgaatac gctttttcgg tgtctctttg
     2761 acatccttag acttaattcc ggttgcctca acaagttggt caacctccat
//
LOCUS       CruV-96                 2839 bp    DNA     circular     24-FEB-2020
DEFINITION  Crucivirus-96 isolate 120_320_SvL2_3298.
ACCESSION   CruV-96
KEYWORDS    .
SOURCE      Crucivirus-96
  ORGANISM  Crucivirus-96
            Unclassified.
REFERENCE   1  (bases 1 to 2839)
  AUTHORS   de la Higuera,I., Kasun,G.W., Torrance,E.L., Pratt,A.A.,
            Maluenda,A., Colombet,J., Bisseux,M., Ravet,V., Dayaram,A.,
            Stainton,D., Kraberger,S., Zawar-Reza,P., Goldstien,S., Briskie,J.,
            White,R., Taylor,H., Gomez,C., Ainley,D.G., Harding,J.S.,
            Fontenele,R.S., Schreck,J., Ribeiro,S.G., Oswald,S.A., Arnold,J.M.,
            Varsani,A., Enault,F. and Stedman,K.M.
  TITLE     Direct Submission
  JOURNAL   Submitted (24-FEB-2020) Biology, Portland State University, 1719 SW
            10th Ave, Portland, Oregon 97201, USA
COMMENT     Bankit Comment: ALT EMAIL:ide@pdx.edu                              
            Bankit Comment: TOTAL # OF SEQS:451                                
            Bankit Comment: GAP: est. length - alignment                       
                                                                               
            ##Assembly-Data-START##                                            
            Assembly Method       :: MetaSPAdes v. 3.12; IDBA-UD v. 1.1.1;     
                                     MEGAHIT v. 1.0.3                          
            Sequencing Technology :: 454; Illumina                             
            ##Assembly-Data-END##
FEATURES             Location/Qualifiers
     source          1..2839
                     /organism="Crucivirus-96"
                     /mol_type="genomic DNA"
                     /isolate="120_320_SvL2_3298"
                     /isolation_source="Water"
                     /country="Norway"
                     /collection_date=2012
     CDS             1..927
                     /codon_start=1
                     /product="Putative Replication Associated Protein"
                     /translation="MTNPVCVFDFTAPADRASVEDLKQWLAKIAKQWVFQKEQGDETG
                     YIHYQGRISLKVKTRLEKLIKDAPHEWGFHWSPTSKNNQGNDWYVTKEETRIEGPWSD
                     KDKTVTIPKQVQEVINKGWYPWQISIYNLSKVWDTRTIHCIYNEKGNEGKSILCQYLR
                     CMGIAMNIPFCNDFKDIMRMVMDMPKVGCYTIDMPRAINKEKLFQLFAAIEVVKGGYA
                     YDDRYSFKSEDFDCPNIFVFTNKIPDFNLLSMDRWRLWEIKNHQLVPYDPNSLSNASL
                     TQQLLNQNANASNPEVVGTISVPIRIPPTGGQ*"
     CDS             complement(1364..2752)
                     /codon_start=1
                     /product="Putative CruV Capsid Protein"
                     /translation="MSYSSGYRNYRRPSYTNSYYSRNYYNRKPMYNVPPPPPPPPKPR
                     VSSSSKKTLSSSAPRKRSFNFKPLTSALGGIAGTFLGGPAGAAAGSSLGGLAGDLLGK
                     ITGLGDYKIQYNTLANNSVKLLSGDAVPAVQNTHTGVRICHREYITDISSSIAFSIQN
                     YNINPGLSSTFPWLSAVAQNFQQYKLHGMIFTFVSTSADALNSTNTALGTVILGTNYN
                     ASSSNFSSKQQMENNEFTTSSKPSCNVMHMIECDPKQTLQEGKFYVRTGVLPANQDIK
                     TYDIGNFQIATVGSQAVAVIGELHVSYDIELMKPIDLSITDQGAGLSHYYSNTNVNTS
                     AYFGTVQANRFDNIGLTISTTGITFPNTLQPGQVYQVFVWYGGTAANVATPTITLGNC
                     TQLSIYTSGSANILTTGGNTGSTVLAMNFTLRVSGTASIVTPVSFTFSGGTLPGSPVC
                     ELFVSQEPNSIA*"
     misc_feature    2252..2283
                     /note="stem-loop"
     misc_feature    2266..2274
                     /note="nonanucleotide"
ORIGIN      
        1 atgaccaacc cagtttgtgt gtttgacttt acagctcccg ctgatcgcgc ttctgtcgaa
       61 gacttaaagc aatggcttgc aaaaattgcc aagcaatggg tgtttcaaaa agaacaaggt
      121 gatgaaactg gttacataca ctaccaaggt agaatcagtc taaaagtcaa aacaagattg
      181 gaaaaattga ttaaagatgc tccacacgaa tggggattcc attggtcacc aacaagtaaa
      241 aataatcaag gtaatgattg gtacgttacc aaagaagaaa ccagaataga aggtccttgg
      301 tcagacaagg ataaaacggt taccattcca aaacaagttc aagaagttat aaacaaaggt
      361 tggtaccctt ggcaaatatc aatttataac ctctcaaaag tatgggacac cagaactatt
      421 cattgtatat acaatgaaaa aggaaatgaa ggtaagtcaa tattatgtca atatctaaga
      481 tgcatgggta tagcaatgaa cattccattc tgtaatgact tcaaagatat catgagaatg
      541 gtcatggaca tgcccaaagt cggttgttac accattgata tgccaagagc aatcaacaaa
      601 gaaaagttat ttcaactttt cgctgctata gaagtagtaa aaggaggcta cgcctacgat
      661 gacagatact cattcaaatc tgaagatttt gactgtccca acatattcgt attcacaaat
      721 aaaataccag actttaatct cctctcaatg gaccgctgga gactctggga aataaaaaac
      781 catcagttag ttccttacga tcctaactca ctatccaacg cttcgctaac acaacaacta
      841 ttgaaccaaa atgctaacgc atcaaaccca gaggttgtcg gaaccatatc agttccgatc
      901 agaattcctc ccacaggagg ccaataatct cattatattc gatttaattt tgcattgcaa
      961 acttaacatg ctcgctaccg ctcgaccctt ttgcttatag caaaaactgc aacggacacc
     1021 gttgcataac cctcggcttc gccgaggggc cgctggcgct cgtcgcttcg ctcctcactg
     1081 taatactcca gcggctacaa aaaaaaatct ccgctccgct ccgatttttc tatatatata
     1141 tattttagat caccggaaca actggaacaa cttttcgatg atctttgccc aggggggaat
     1201 tttttttttt tttttttcaa aaattccagt gattatcact ttcagtgttt atatgaaata
     1261 cgatatatcg taatttagct tcaagtgaac taaatatttc attgtctgat tgatctcaaa
     1321 tcaattatat tatatattat aatataacaa ctgaatcgta taactatgca attgaatttg
     1381 gttcttgtga aacgaataat tcacaaacag gagaacctgg taaagttcct cccgaaaaag
     1441 taaaagaaac tggagtaact atgctagcag ttcctgaaac tctcagagta aaattcattg
     1501 ccaacactgt agaacctgtg tttccaccag tagtaagtat atttgcgcta ccgcttgtat
     1561 aaatagataa ttgagtacaa ttacccaaag taattgtcgg tgttgcaaca tttgctgctg
     1621 tcccaccata ccacacaaaa acctgataca cctgaccagg ttgtaatgta ttcgggaatg
     1681 taattcccgt tgtagatatc gttaaaccga tattatcaaa cctattggct tgaacggttc
     1741 caaaataagc tgatgtatta acattcgtat tagaataata atgagacaaa ccagcacctt
     1801 gatcagtgat tgataaatca attggtttca ttaattctat atcatagcta acatgtaatt
     1861 caccaatcac cgctaccgct tgtgatccta cagttgcaat ttgaaaattg ccgatatcat
     1921 aagttttgat atcttgatta gccggtaaaa caccagttct aacataaaac ttaccctctt
     1981 gtagggtctg tttaggatca cattcaatca tatgcatcac attacacgaa ggtttcgaag
     2041 aagtagtgaa ctcattattt tccatctgtt gcttcgatga aaaattagat gatgaagcat
     2101 tataattagt tcctaatatt acagttccca gtgcagtgtt tgtagaatta agagcatccg
     2161 ctgatgtact tacaaacgta aatatcatac catgtaactt atactgttga aaattttgtg
     2221 ctaccgctga caaccatgga aaagtagacg acaatccagg atttatatta taattctgga
     2281 ttgaaaatgc aatagaacta gaaatatccg ttatatattc cctatgacat attctcacac
     2341 cagtatgtgt attttgaact gctggtacag catcacctga caataatttt acgctattgt
     2401 tagctaacgt attatattga atcttataat cacctaaacc ggtgatttta cccagaagat
     2461 cccctgccaa gcctccaagg cttgagcctg ctgctgctcc cgcaggtcct cctaaaaatg
     2521 tacctgctat accacctaac gctgaagtta atggtttaaa attaaaactc ctcttcctag
     2581 gcgctgaaga ggataatgtc ttcttagatg aagaagaaac cctaggttta ggtggtggtg
     2641 gaggtggagg tggaacatta tacataggtt tacgattata ataattccta ctgtaataac
     2701 tgttagtata agaaggacga cgatagttgc gatatccaga agagtaggac attgttgact
     2761 tttagagaaa aaaatttttt tttaaggaaa aaattgaaaa aaaaaaaaaa tttttttccc
     2821 cccacctaaa agttccggt
//
LOCUS       CruV-97                 2839 bp    DNA     circular     24-FEB-2020
DEFINITION  Crucivirus-97 isolate GP1_93008.
ACCESSION   CruV-97
KEYWORDS    .
SOURCE      Crucivirus-97
  ORGANISM  Crucivirus-97
            Unclassified.
REFERENCE   1  (bases 1 to 2839)
  AUTHORS   de la Higuera,I., Kasun,G.W., Torrance,E.L., Pratt,A.A.,
            Maluenda,A., Colombet,J., Bisseux,M., Ravet,V., Dayaram,A.,
            Stainton,D., Kraberger,S., Zawar-Reza,P., Goldstien,S., Briskie,J.,
            White,R., Taylor,H., Gomez,C., Ainley,D.G., Harding,J.S.,
            Fontenele,R.S., Schreck,J., Ribeiro,S.G., Oswald,S.A., Arnold,J.M.,
            Varsani,A., Enault,F. and Stedman,K.M.
  TITLE     Direct Submission
  JOURNAL   Submitted (24-FEB-2020) Biology, Portland State University, 1719 SW
            10th Ave, Portland, Oregon 97201, USA
COMMENT     Bankit Comment: ALT EMAIL:ide@pdx.edu                              
            Bankit Comment: TOTAL # OF SEQS:451                                
            Bankit Comment: GAP: est. length - alignment                       
                                                                               
            ##Assembly-Data-START##                                            
            Assembly Method       :: MetaSPAdes v. 3.12; IDBA-UD v. 1.1.1;     
                                     MEGAHIT v. 1.0.3                          
            Sequencing Technology :: 454; Illumina                             
            ##Assembly-Data-END##
FEATURES             Location/Qualifiers
     source          1..2839
                     /organism="Crucivirus-97"
                     /mol_type="genomic DNA"
                     /isolate="GP1_93008"
                     /isolation_source="Water"
                     /country="New Zealand"
                     /collection_date=2014
     CDS             1..1371
                     /codon_start=1
                     /product="Putative CruV Capsid Protein"
                     /translation="MPYKKTAKSSKPVKSSKPAKRYSKSYSKSYVRKAPVDHGPSKYL
                     ATGLSTLGGMIGANLAGPPGALAGFTAGALVGDTIRDITGYGDYHVQSNTLVMGQPPG
                     VRNSARPGGSIILSHKEYIGDVVSSSSANTFKIETFPINPGVDKTFPWLSQVASNFQE
                     YSIRGMVFHFRSMSADALNSTNTALGSVILATQYNAAEPAFTSKSEMENAQFSNSIKP
                     SQSCLHLIECARSSSVLSNLYVRSDAVDSSSQDIRFYDLGNFSIASTGCQGTSVNLGE
                     LWVSFELELMRPKLYAELGETIDYYNAYTLTGVTNALPLGTADFVNSDNSNLGVVISA
                     SVSSQLVTFPASSAPKSYMIRLFWRGSRTASLDSPALTYTNCNANTNIFVYTSAGAEI
                     QSLQSPDDNANAQSIYLEECVAIQTSGSNKIPTISFGSAGVLPASVVVFNITIMQIPN
                     TYAFTP*"
     CDS             complement(1553..2593)
                     /codon_start=1
                     /product="Putative Replication Associated Protein"
                     /translation="MLNVSAQHSQKGNTGPSVLNDNLILASNIKKKDDGKKSRAWCWT
                     SYEIEKIPLLDNIRYVCYSPEICPTTQRNHWQGYVYFKDAVTISAIQKKFKANNWVFG
                     KLKKALGTSTENRIYCGFDRYEKTVNGVLKIKEKNPQFFEWGCIPMQGVHDLKSMTDD
                     IASGKITPLEILKENPFSYHMYGRVLRDAVYARSAGKERTWMTKGIWYYGPTGTGKSL
                     KAREGTDKTNRYNLVVEDNGFWNGYTGQETVIIDDFRGEIKFAQLLKIVDMHEMNVKI
                     KGGDPVPLLAKTVIITSPLHPRDVYFNVLSDDDNFDQFERRFEIVHLTKKYDKHIEVP
                     EIDIHSDFFVFA*"
     misc_feature    2542..2566
                     /note="stem-loop"
     misc_feature    2551..2559
                     /note="nonanucleotide"
ORIGIN      
        1 atgccatata aaaagactgc gaaatcatct aaacctgtga aatcatctaa acccgcgaag
       61 aggtactcga agagttactc gaagagttat gttcgaaaag ctcctgttga tcatggaccg
      121 tcaaagtatc ttgcaacggg tttgtcgact cttggtggta tgataggggc taatttagcc
      181 ggtccacctg gcgcacttgc aggttttaca gcaggtgcac ttgtgggcga cactatacgt
      241 gacatcaccg gatatggtga ttatcatgtt caatctaata cattagttat gggacaacct
      301 ccaggtgtcc gtaattcggc acgacctgga ggttcgataa ttttatctca taaagagtat
      361 atcggtgatg tagtttctag ctcatccgcc aatactttta aaatcgaaac cttccctatc
      421 aacccaggag tcgataaaac atttccctgg ttgtcacaag tagcttctaa cttccaagaa
      481 tatagtattc gagggatggt ctttcacttt aggagtatgt cagcagatgc cctaaattca
      541 acaaacactg ctctaggttc tgtgattcta gcgacacaat ataatgccgc cgaaccagct
      601 tttacaagta aaagtgaaat ggaaaatgcg caattctcaa atagtataaa gccttcacaa
      661 tcgtgtctac atttaataga atgtgcacgg tcatcatctg tcctttctaa tttatatgtc
      721 agatctgatg ccgttgattc atcttcacaa gatattagat tttatgactt aggtaatttt
      781 tccattgcat ctacaggatg tcaagggaca tccgtaaatt tgggcgaatt atgggtgtct
      841 ttcgagctcg aactcatgcg cccgaaattg tacgcagaac tcggagaaac tatagattat
      901 tacaacgctt atactttaac cggtgtaacg aatgcgttgc ctttaggaac tgcggatttt
      961 gtcaactctg acaatagcaa tcttggtgtt gttatttctg ctagcgtttc ttcacaattg
     1021 gtcacttttc cggcatcgtc tgcgccaaag tcttatatga taagactgtt ctggcgtggg
     1081 tctagaactg caagtttaga ctcaccggcg cttacatata ctaattgtaa cgctaataca
     1141 aatatatttg tatacacatc cgcaggagca gaaatacaat cattgcaatc cccagatgat
     1201 aacgcgaacg cacagagtat atacctagag gaatgtgtag caatccaaac gtcagggtct
     1261 aataagatcc cgacaatctc ttttggatcc gcaggggtat tacctgccag tgtagttgta
     1321 tttaacatta ctataatgca aatacccaat acatacgcat ttactcctta atttttttca
     1381 cacagcaaaa ccaagcgaag cataataata agatttatct tattattata atggtacaat
     1441 gcggatatga ttgttctttt ttgtctctgg acaaaaagga atgagaatga agcacgagtt
     1501 cacgtatgtg agtttacgaa cgaagtgtta cgagatcttg caagcagaac cactaagcaa
     1561 aaacaaagaa atctgaatga atatcaattt ctggtacctc tatatgttta tcatattttt
     1621 tggttaagtg tacaatttcg aaccttcttt caaattggtc aaagttatca tcatctgaca
     1681 atacgttaaa gtacacatca cggggatgaa gaggagaagt tataataact gttttagcta
     1741 aaagaggcac agggtcacca cctttaattt ttacattcat ttcatgcata tcaactattt
     1801 taagcaactg tgcgaattta atttcacctc tgaaatcgtc aattataact gtttcttgac
     1861 cggtataacc attccagaaa ccgttatctt ctaccactaa attataacga ttagttttat
     1921 cagtaccttc acgtgctttc aaacttttac cggttcctgt tggtccataa taccaaatac
     1981 ctttcgtcat ccatgttctt tcttttcctg cagacctggc ataaacggca tctctaagta
     2041 cacgaccata catatgataa gaaaaaggat tttcttttaa tatttctaac ggagtgatct
     2101 taccactagc tatgtcatca gtcatgcttt ttaaatcatg cactccttgc ataggtatac
     2161 aaccccattc aaagaactga gggttttttt cttttatttt aagtacacca ttaacggtct
     2221 tttcatatct atcgaaacca cagtaaatac gattttcagt agaagtgcct aaagcttttt
     2281 ttaatttacc aaacacccag ttgttagctt taaacttttt ctgaattgct gagatagtaa
     2341 cggcatcttt aaaatataca taaccttgcc aatgattacg ttgtgtagtt gggcagattt
     2401 caggagaata acaaacatat ctaatattat caagtaacgg tattttttca atttcatatg
     2461 aagtccaaca ccaagctctg ctttttttgc catcatcttt tttcttaata ttagaagcta
     2521 atattaagtt atcatttagc acagaaggtc cagtattacc cttctggctg tgttgtgcag
     2581 aaacattaag catttgaata aatttaatac aagtcaattg tagtcttatc tttaagtcac
     2641 tttatttaag tatcttatat gttcaaacaa aaaactgggt ggtaaatgtt agcatcaata
     2701 ggcatcttta ggctcatgga caaataggca tctttaggct catggacaaa taggcatctt
     2761 taggctcatg gacaaatagg catctttatt tacatggaca aaaaggaatt ttttttatat
     2821 atatagtata ttataaaat
//
LOCUS       CruV-98                 2849 bp    DNA     circular     24-FEB-2020
DEFINITION  Crucivirus-98 isolate 120_312_SvL2_3298.
ACCESSION   CruV-98
KEYWORDS    .
SOURCE      Crucivirus-98
  ORGANISM  Crucivirus-98
            Unclassified.
REFERENCE   1  (bases 1 to 2849)
  AUTHORS   de la Higuera,I., Kasun,G.W., Torrance,E.L., Pratt,A.A.,
            Maluenda,A., Colombet,J., Bisseux,M., Ravet,V., Dayaram,A.,
            Stainton,D., Kraberger,S., Zawar-Reza,P., Goldstien,S., Briskie,J.,
            White,R., Taylor,H., Gomez,C., Ainley,D.G., Harding,J.S.,
            Fontenele,R.S., Schreck,J., Ribeiro,S.G., Oswald,S.A., Arnold,J.M.,
            Varsani,A., Enault,F. and Stedman,K.M.
  TITLE     Direct Submission
  JOURNAL   Submitted (24-FEB-2020) Biology, Portland State University, 1719 SW
            10th Ave, Portland, Oregon 97201, USA
COMMENT     Bankit Comment: ALT EMAIL:ide@pdx.edu                              
            Bankit Comment: TOTAL # OF SEQS:451                                
            Bankit Comment: GAP: est. length - alignment                       
                                                                               
            ##Assembly-Data-START##                                            
            Assembly Method       :: MetaSPAdes v. 3.12; IDBA-UD v. 1.1.1;     
                                     MEGAHIT v. 1.0.3                          
            Sequencing Technology :: 454; Illumina                             
            ##Assembly-Data-END##
FEATURES             Location/Qualifiers
     source          1..2849
                     /organism="Crucivirus-98"
                     /mol_type="genomic DNA"
                     /isolate="120_312_SvL2_3298"
                     /isolation_source="Water"
                     /country="Norway"
                     /collection_date=2012
     CDS             1..1056
                     /codon_start=1
                     /product="Putative Replication Associated Protein"
                     /translation="MNCIKFIKMLNISAEGCLQGNYETCKQKKMIPHIMIKDDGKKTR
                     NYSWTSYEAEKIPLLEKIKYVCYSPEICPSSGRKHWQGFIHLKDQMTITNLQKYFIKN
                     GWTFGYLCKALGTPDENRIYCGADRYQKNVDGVLKIKEKNPLFFEYGTIPNPGARTDL
                     KIISNNIINGKLHPLDVLNEDPMLYHQYGRTLNMCLIARTFRKKRNWMTKGIWYWGPT
                     GCGKSFKAYEGHDEDTHYELVTDDSGFWQGYYGQETVLINDFRGEIKFAQLLRIVDMY
                     PLKVKVKGCDTVPLLAKTVIITSSQHPRDVYSNVLSDDENFDQFQRRFEIIHMTEKYD
                     KNVEVPEIDIHADFLVF*"
     CDS             complement(1241..2599)
                     /codon_start=1
                     /product="Putative CruV Capsid Protein"
                     /translation="MSYAKAPPKPARTKYVYAPAPPKPARKPKKNYNYTPASAEFRTG
                     AGALGGALGGLLGPAGVPIGAAGGVLAADLFKTITGYGDYRVKSNSLAMGQAPSVRNG
                     SLPGGSIILSHKEYLGDIISSATANTFNLQSFPINPGMSQSFPFLSALAGNYQEYSFR
                     GLVYSFRSMSADALNSTNVSLGSVIMSTNYNSSSADFASKSEMENAQYSNSIRPSESC
                     IHLIECARSSNVLSNLYVRTDAVDRSSEDVRFYDLGKFQIATAAVQGTSVNLGELHVS
                     YEVMLMKPKLWAELGEAGDYYNAYSIGAAMTNALPLGTDEWVESINSNIDITITASLT
                     SQLFTLPTSSPPKSYMFIIKWKGTRTVSLAAPAYTFTNASAALTPFTSLATPTFANAL
                     QAPDTNASSDSTILVNCVCFKTSGNNTVPTISVGAAGVLPASVTLAQIIFIQLPNTYD
                     FS*"
     misc_feature    1622..1643
                     /note="stem-loop"
     misc_feature    1627..1635
                     /note="nonanucleotide"
     misc_feature    complement(1629..1637)
                     /note="nonanucleotide"
     misc_feature    1630..1638
                     /note="nonanucleotide"
     misc_feature    1702..1725
                     /note="stem-loop"
     misc_feature    complement(1709..1717)
                     /note="nonanucleotide"
ORIGIN      
        1 ttgaattgta ttaaatttat taaaatgctt aatatttctg ctgaggggtg cttacaggga
       61 aattatgaaa cctgtaagca aaaaaagatg attccacata ttatgataaa agatgacgga
      121 aaaaagacta gaaattattc gtggacttct tatgaagctg agaaaattcc tttgttggaa
      181 aaaataaaat acgtctgtta ttcaccggaa atatgcccat caagtgggcg aaaacactgg
      241 caaggtttta ttcatcttaa agatcagatg acgattacca atttacaaaa atactttatt
      301 aaaaatggtt ggacattcgg ttacctctgt aaggcgttgg gaactcctga tgaaaatcgt
      361 atatattgtg gtgctgatcg ttatcaaaaa aatgtagacg gcgtattaaa aattaaggaa
      421 aaaaacccgc tattcttcga atacggtact atcccaaatc ctggtgctcg taccgattta
      481 aaaattatat caaataatat aattaatggt aaattacatc cgttagatgt tttaaatgag
      541 gaccctatgt tatatcatca atatggtcga acgctcaaca tgtgtttaat cgctaggact
      601 tttagaaaaa aaagaaattg gatgactaaa ggcatttggt attggggtcc aactggatgc
      661 gggaaatcat tcaaagctta tgaaggacat gatgaagata cacactacga attagtaacc
      721 gacgactcag gattttggca aggttactac ggacaagaaa ccgtcttaat aaatgacttc
      781 agaggcgaaa ttaaatttgc ccaattatta agaattgtag atatgtaccc tttgaaagta
      841 aaagtcaaag ggtgtgatac cgtcccgctt ctagctaaaa cggttattat cacatcttca
      901 caacatccac gtgatgtata ctctaatgtt ttatcagacg acgaaaactt cgatcagttt
      961 caaaggagat ttgaaattat tcatatgact gaaaaatatg ataaaaatgt agaagtaccc
     1021 gaaattgaca ttcacgctga ttttttagtt ttttaatttt tgtgttactg ctgctaattc
     1081 tcgtaacact tcgttcgtaa actcacatac gtgaactcgt gcttcattct cattcctttt
     1141 tgtccacgac aaaaaagaac aatcatatcc gcatgaacca ttataataat aagataaatc
     1201 ttattattat gctacgcttg ttatcatacg gtggattatt ttaagaaaaa tcatatgtat
     1261 ttggtagttg gataaaaata atttgagcta aggttaccga ggctggaagt actcccgctg
     1321 caccaactga tattgtaggc acagtgttgt ttcctgatgt tttgaaacaa acacaattca
     1381 ccaaaattgt tgaatctgat gatgcgttgg tgtcaggagc ttgcaatgca tttgcaaaag
     1441 ttggtgttgc caatgatgta aatggggtaa gtgctgctga tgcatttgta aatgtatagg
     1501 caggagccgc caaactcacg gtacgtgtac ctttccattt tattataaac atgtaagatt
     1561 ttggaggact agaagtaggt aaagtaaaaa gctgtgaggt aagagatgca gtaatcgtta
     1621 tatcaatatt actattaatt gattcgaccc actcatccgt tcccaatggt aacgcgttgg
     1681 tcatcgctgc accgatagaa taagcgttgt aataatcccc cgcttctcct aactccgccc
     1741 ataatttggg cttcatgagc atcacctcat aactgacgtg taattctccc aaatttacag
     1801 aagtcccctg tactgctgct gttgcgattt gaaactttcc taaatcataa aatcgtacat
     1861 cctctgacga tctatcaacg gcgtctgtcc ttacataaag attagataat acatttgaag
     1921 atcgcgcaca ttctattaaa tgaatacaag attcactagg acgtatacta ttagaatatt
     1981 gtgcgttttc catctcgctt tttgaggcaa aatccgctga tgacgaatta taattagtac
     2041 tcattatcac cgatcccaac gaaacattgg tactattcaa tgcatccgca ctcatagaac
     2101 ggaatgagta tacgagtcca cgaaatgaat attcttgata attacctgcc aatgccgaca
     2161 aaaaaggaaa actttgtgac atgccaggat taatgggaaa agattgaaga ttaaaggtgt
     2221 ttgccgtggc tgagcttatt atgtccccca agtattcctt gtgtgataaa attatactcc
     2281 ctccgggtaa cgatccattc ctaacactcg gagcttgccc catcgctagc gaattactct
     2341 taaccctata gtcaccatat ccagttatgg ttttaaataa atcagctgct agaacacctc
     2401 cggctgctcc tattgggacc cctgcaggtc ccaataaacc gcctaaggca ccgcctaggg
     2461 cgcctgcacc agtcctaaac tctgcgctag ctggagtgta gttataattc ttctttggtt
     2521 ttcgagctgg ctttggtgga gcaggcgcat aaacgtattt tgtacgagct ggtttgggag
     2581 gagcttttgc ataagacatg attttaataa tattttatat atcttatata cataaaataa
     2641 atatgccctt ttgtccgtga aaataaaagt cccctcctgt ccgtgtaact aaagttccta
     2701 tctttaagtc actttattgt ccatgtgtct aattatgccc ttttgtccgt gaaaaaagaa
     2761 aagcctagtc cttacattac cccatccacc gaattttttg cagaacatat aagatactta
     2821 aataaagtga cttaaagata agactacaa
//
LOCUS       CruV-99                 2860 bp    DNA     circular     24-FEB-2020
DEFINITION  Crucivirus-99 isolate PCD_321.
ACCESSION   CruV-99
KEYWORDS    .
SOURCE      Crucivirus-99
  ORGANISM  Crucivirus-99
            Unclassified.
REFERENCE   1  (bases 1 to 2860)
  AUTHORS   de la Higuera,I., Kasun,G.W., Torrance,E.L., Pratt,A.A.,
            Maluenda,A., Colombet,J., Bisseux,M., Ravet,V., Dayaram,A.,
            Stainton,D., Kraberger,S., Zawar-Reza,P., Goldstien,S., Briskie,J.,
            White,R., Taylor,H., Gomez,C., Ainley,D.G., Harding,J.S.,
            Fontenele,R.S., Schreck,J., Ribeiro,S.G., Oswald,S.A., Arnold,J.M.,
            Varsani,A., Enault,F. and Stedman,K.M.
  TITLE     Direct Submission
  JOURNAL   Submitted (24-FEB-2020) Biology, Portland State University, 1719 SW
            10th Ave, Portland, Oregon 97201, USA
COMMENT     Bankit Comment: ALT EMAIL:ide@pdx.edu                              
            Bankit Comment: TOTAL # OF SEQS:451                                
            Bankit Comment: GAP: est. length - alignment                       
                                                                               
            ##Assembly-Data-START##                                            
            Assembly Method       :: MetaSPAdes v. 3.12; IDBA-UD v. 1.1.1;     
                                     MEGAHIT v. 1.0.3                          
            Sequencing Technology :: 454; Illumina                             
            ##Assembly-Data-END##
FEATURES             Location/Qualifiers
     source          1..2860
                     /organism="Crucivirus-99"
                     /mol_type="genomic DNA"
                     /isolate="PCD_321"
                     /isolation_source="Soil"
                     /country="New Zealand"
                     /collection_date=2012
     CDS             1..1578
                     /codon_start=1
                     /product="Putative CruV Capsid Protein"
                     /translation="MLYDIEGNPIRYHPNLDPNEGFRIMHGVDYGPITKVTMVSVPEE
                     INNYKNNYSSHNIDRMSIVKRKSDYTLEQQEAYAKGKAAVKKRTAKRKPARRRKTSYR
                     RGGGSSRDVIYPNIVGRGSYFGDIGHSLGQSAGGYLGRIAGDAVGGLIEPFSGIAGLG
                     DYHVNRNAILVDPPPVINMDPRGGVVVRHREYLGDIRTDLNTAGAFNIASYGINPGDE
                     RTFPWLSQIACNYEEYDMQGCVFEFRSMSANALNSTNTALGTVIMATQYNAASDPFES
                     KAQMENYQYGCSSKPSENLMHPIECEPRQTVLGNLLYTRGGAIPAGDDPRLFDLGNFS
                     IATQGGQATNVNLGELWVTYQVCLLKPKLYSFLGNDINAYYMTNAAATATDPLGANAS
                     DVVTLNNFPNFRAAAVTGGFNSPHSNSTQIALPNSAQFAYQIEVYWGGTIAAAVVVPV
                     LTLTRCAYVDYGVGTAGSTQVPASGVSSIYVIQKFSILTDGSNQTALVVFGVAGTLPT
                     GTTAMRLTITQLPADQF*"
     misc_feature    987..1015
                     /note="stem-loop"
     misc_feature    1002..1010
                     /note="nonanucleotide"
     CDS             complement(1809..2681)
                     /codon_start=1
                     /product="Putative Replication Associated Protein"
                     /translation="MLTSDQHSRGVILDEVCPRESALIRSIQRIHWFFTWNNYPMNFV
                     ELLETSLQPLCKTYVFQQEVGDNGTPHIQGCLTLHKKMRWTQFGLPKSIHWEPTVKKS
                     AAENYCSKEASKAGNTYWWPPLESTPLKLIDTLLPWQQTVCDLCKVLPDDRSVNWIYD
                     PLTCQGKTQLTKYLVAKYNAIALGGCARDATFILANAVNNGRDLNKPTTIIFNFAKDS
                     SSPNYSLIESIKDGMIINGKYESCALIFNSPHIWIFSNKLPNTNGLSKDRWRIWTIID
                     SQLTAYNVAHYTYI*"
ORIGIN      
        1 atgttatacg acatcgaagg taatccaatt aggtatcatc cgaacctcga tcctaacgag
       61 ggtttccgta ttatgcacgg agttgattac ggacctataa cgaaagtgac tatggtctct
      121 gtccccgagg aaataaataa ttataaaaat aattattctt cacacaatat agatcgtatg
      181 tcgattgtga agcgtaaaag tgattataca cttgagcaac aggaagctta tgccaagggt
      241 aaagctgctg ttaaaaagag gacggctaaa agaaagccgg cccgtagacg aaaaacatcc
      301 taccgaagag gtggaggttc ttctcgagac gtgatatatc caaatattgt cggtcgagga
      361 agttatttcg gagatattgg ccattcctta ggccaatctg caggaggtta cttaggccga
      421 attgcaggtg atgcagtagg tggtttgata gaaccattct ctggcatcgc aggtttaggt
      481 gattatcacg tgaaccgtaa tgccatatta gttgacccac caccagtcat taatatggat
      541 ccaagaggcg gtgtcgtagt tagacatcga gaatatctag gtgatattcg tactgatttg
      601 aatactgctg gagcattcaa tatcgcttcg tacggtatca atccaggaga cgaacgaaca
      661 tttccttggt tatcgcaaat tgcttgcaat tacgaggaat acgacatgca aggttgcgta
      721 ttcgaattca gatcaatgtc agctaatgct ctgaattcaa ccaatactgc tctcggtacc
      781 gttattatgg caactcaata taacgctgct tccgatccat ttgagtcaaa agcacaaatg
      841 gaaaattacc agtatggttg ctcaagcaag ccatctgaaa atttgatgca tccgatcgag
      901 tgtgaacctc gtcaaacggt acttggtaac ctattgtata caagaggtgg agcaattccc
      961 gcaggagatg atccccgttt atttgacttg ggtaatttct ctatagctac ccaaggaggt
     1021 caagccacta atgtcaactt aggtgaatta tgggtgacct atcaggtttg tttgttaaaa
     1081 ccaaaactgt attcgtttct aggaaatgat attaatgcat attatatgac taatgcagca
     1141 gcaacagcta ctgatccttt aggtgcgaat gcaagtgatg ttgtgactct taataatttt
     1201 ccaaatttta gagctgcagc agtcactggt ggatttaata gtcctcattc aaattccact
     1261 cagattgcat tacccaactc tgctcaattt gcttaccaga ttgaagttta ttggggagga
     1321 acaatcgctg ccgcagttgt tgtccctgta ttaaccttaa ctcgatgtgc atatgtcgat
     1381 tatggtgttg gaactgcagg tagtacacag gtccctgcat ctggagtaag ttccatttat
     1441 gtaatccaaa agttcagtat actgactgat ggatctaacc aaactgcttt agtcgtattt
     1501 ggtgttgctg gtactctgcc aacaggtact acagcaatgc ggttgacaat tacccaattg
     1561 cccgcagatc aattttaatc ttgcgtgtcc acaacgcaca aaaaaatata cccgagcccc
     1621 acatgcgacc agggctatag taattccatt gcatggttac acctcaagga attactttat
     1681 ttttttagat taacggtcag ccgggcttgc cctcgcccct tgtgggcggc tgtccgctac
     1741 acaaaatata taataacttg agggatactc catgcaatgg atgtactata gcccgttggg
     1801 tcccgccatt atatatatgt gtaatgtgcg acattataag cagtcaattg actgtctata
     1861 atagtccata ttctccatct atctttggac aagccattgg tattcggtaa cttattactg
     1921 aatatccaga tatgtggaga attaaatatg agagcacacg attcatattt accattaata
     1981 atcatcccgt ctttgattga ttcaattaaa gaataattag gtgatgatga atctttagca
     2041 aagttaaaga tgatggtggt aggtttgttt aaatctctac cattattcac agcgttagca
     2101 agaataaatg ttgcgtctct agcacatccg ccaagtgcaa tagcattata cttagcaact
     2161 aagtatttag taagctgtgt cttaccttgg catgtaagtg gatcataaat ccaatttaca
     2221 gatctatcgt caggtaacac cttacataga tcgcatactg tctgttgcca aggtaataga
     2281 gtatctatta acttcaacgg agtggactct aatggaggcc accagtaagt gttgccagct
     2341 ttactggctt ccttgctgca gtaattttca gccgctgatt tcttaacagt aggctcccaa
     2401 tggatcgatt taggtaatcc aaattgagtc catctcatct tcttatgcaa ggtcaaacaa
     2461 ccttgaatat gaggtgtacc attatctccg acttcttgtt gaaaaacata agtcttgcat
     2521 aatggttgta gagacgtctc caacagctct acaaaattca ttgggtaatt attccatgtg
     2581 aaaaaccaat gaatgcgttg aatagacctt attaacgcgc tctcacgggg gcagacttcg
     2641 tctagtatta ccccccgtga atgttgatcg gatgtcaaca tgatactaac gggatgttgt
     2701 aaaaccttac aatcatcatc gtgtgcaata ttatctgcta aagccagtaa taaattgtca
     2761 ctatctctaa gtatgtctcc atgcgtctcc attttattga tatataaatg agtagagtaa
     2821 atatttaata aataattaaa tatccgtata tatatgtata
//
LOCUS       CruV-100                2867 bp    DNA     circular     24-FEB-2020
DEFINITION  Crucivirus-100 isolate 120_667_IR1_3296.
ACCESSION   CruV-100
KEYWORDS    .
SOURCE      Crucivirus-100
  ORGANISM  Crucivirus-100
            Unclassified.
REFERENCE   1  (bases 1 to 2867)
  AUTHORS   de la Higuera,I., Kasun,G.W., Torrance,E.L., Pratt,A.A.,
            Maluenda,A., Colombet,J., Bisseux,M., Ravet,V., Dayaram,A.,
            Stainton,D., Kraberger,S., Zawar-Reza,P., Goldstien,S., Briskie,J.,
            White,R., Taylor,H., Gomez,C., Ainley,D.G., Harding,J.S.,
            Fontenele,R.S., Schreck,J., Ribeiro,S.G., Oswald,S.A., Arnold,J.M.,
            Varsani,A., Enault,F. and Stedman,K.M.
  TITLE     Direct Submission
  JOURNAL   Submitted (24-FEB-2020) Biology, Portland State University, 1719 SW
            10th Ave, Portland, Oregon 97201, USA
COMMENT     Bankit Comment: ALT EMAIL:ide@pdx.edu                              
            Bankit Comment: TOTAL # OF SEQS:451                                
            Bankit Comment: GAP: est. length - alignment                       
                                                                               
            ##Assembly-Data-START##                                            
            Assembly Method       :: MetaSPAdes v. 3.12; IDBA-UD v. 1.1.1;     
                                     MEGAHIT v. 1.0.3                          
            Sequencing Technology :: 454; Illumina                             
            ##Assembly-Data-END##
FEATURES             Location/Qualifiers
     source          1..2867
                     /organism="Crucivirus-100"
                     /mol_type="genomic DNA"
                     /isolate="120_667_IR1_3296"
                     /isolation_source="Water"
                     /country="Norway"
                     /collection_date=2011
     CDS             1..1203
                     /codon_start=1
                     /product="Putative Replication Associated Protein"
                     /translation="MTLLRASHWCDSNAVGHLEPNGSMDPMESKRPNGTKWIGRCRHA
                     DERSLAKHWVFTAWDEPDITDDLPDWATFISFGREVCPDTRRVHWQGYVELAKKARVG
                     PIRKLFSDVGVTSIWLAMRLGNPCQARDYTMKDGDYVELGELSSDASHQGQRTDIQRI
                     IDAVDDRTLTSVVGGCRSGLIQNWQQLRIVDRLIASCEPVRAWRPDIVVHWGPSGTGK
                     SRLAEHLFPNAYRAPACTPRWWPKYDGHDAVIVNEFRGSWLPFHELLAFTDRYEYQLE
                     YKGGHRQLIAHTMVFTTPLHPRDWYPNCREQLAQLLRRISVIRYFFAEVDERSDVSDI
                     KYTETTGLALPLTRPFVPLQRLDSSNLVVPDLDPEVGVGNIALLAPRADNVGTYPDFA
                     DVLADLGL*"
     CDS             complement(1271..2620)
                     /codon_start=1
                     /product="Putative CruV Capsid Protein"
                     /translation="MPKVYTTASGRPYTIVNGKRKYGAAAPAAPRARAPRARAPRAPR
                     QLPALPPPYAVAYNNPPVPKSEVDQWFDYGQKAGAAVGGFGKDLARVFGFGAYHIKQN
                     VLTGRLPRVMNIPQGGGTIIRFQEYLGDITTSAVANTFDIKQFDINAGLFATFPWLSQ
                     IAQNYEQYSFEGLLFEFRSTSADALNSTNTALGSVMLATNYDSSDPPFGSKGEMLNYE
                     YSTSIKPAESCVHMVECAPRQTVLTELYTRPGAVPTGDDQRFYDLGKFQIATTGFQGT
                     SVNVGELHCTYQVRLLKPKLHSALGNGISFAQMGNSTGVAAGTPLGTTTGWSSVASVQ
                     TLAIVFSSATLITFPATNVIQQYLLRYGIQGTVAGALVYPVLTAANMTIGTGALQTAT
                     FPVTPTSATSGVMHVWLKTTPNGLAPTLTFGVGGTFPTGTTSCAIGIIQVPDDVTIT*
                     "
ORIGIN      
        1 atgactctgc ttcgcgcgtc acattggtgt gactccaatg ccgtcgggca tttggagcct
       61 aatgggtcca tggatcctat ggaatccaag cgacccaacg gcaccaagtg gattgggcgc
      121 tgtcggcatg ccgacgagcg ctcgcttgcc aagcactggg tgttcaccgc ttgggacgag
      181 ccagacatca ctgatgactt gcccgattgg gctacgttca tctccttcgg tcgtgaggtc
      241 tgccccgaca cgcggcgcgt gcattggcaa ggctacgtcg agctagcgaa aaaggcccgg
      301 gtgggcccca ttcgcaagct cttctctgac gttggtgtca cgtccatctg gcttgctatg
      361 cgtcttggca atccttgtca ggctcgcgac tatacaatga aggacggtga ctacgttgag
      421 ctcggtgagc tctcatctga tgcttcgcac cagggtcaac gtacagacat tcagcgcatc
      481 atcgacgctg tcgatgaccg caccctcacg tctgttgtcg gaggctgtcg ctccgggctc
      541 atccagaact ggcaacagct gcggatcgtt gatcggctta ttgcgtcctg tgagcctgtc
      601 agggcttggc gccccgacat cgtcgtccat tggggtccct caggtactgg caagtcacga
      661 ctcgccgagc acctgttccc caatgcgtac cgcgcacctg cgtgcactcc ccgttggtgg
      721 cccaagtacg acggtcacga tgctgtgatc gtgaacgagt ttcgtgggtc atggctgcct
      781 ttccacgaac tcttagcgtt caccgaccgt tatgaatacc agctcgagta caagggtggt
      841 caccgtcagc ttattgctca caccatggtg ttcacaacgc ctcttcatcc tcgcgactgg
      901 tatcctaact gccgtgagca gcttgcgcag ctccttcggc gaatctcggt catccgttac
      961 ttctttgcag aagtagacga acgctctgac gtctctgaca tcaagtacac cgagaccact
     1021 gggttggcgc ttccgcttac taggcccttc gtgcctctac agcggctcga ttcttcgaat
     1081 ctcgtggttc cggatctgga tccggaagtt ggggtaggta atattgcgtt gctggcacct
     1141 cgtgccgaca acgttgggac ctaccccgac tttgctgacg tcctcgccga ccttggtctc
     1201 tgaggactcc aaaatgcgct cttgcgttcc gcgcggatcc actccgtgca tcccgcttct
     1261 tttgtgttgt ttacgttatc gtgacatcgt ccgggacctg tatgatccct atcgcgcatg
     1321 acgtggtccc tgttgggaag gttccgccca caccgaaggt tagcgttggc gctaacccgt
     1381 tcggcgttgt ctttaaccac acgtgcatga ctcccgacgt tgccgacgtt ggtgtcactg
     1441 gaaacgttgc cgtctgtaac gcgcccgtcc ctatcgtcat attggctgcc gttagcacag
     1501 gatacactaa cgctcccgcg accgttccct gtatgccata tcgcaatagg tactgctgga
     1561 tcacgttggt tgccgggaat gtgattagcg tcgctgagct aaacacgatt gcgagtgtct
     1621 gcacactcgc tactgaggac cagcccgtgg ttgtccccag tggtgtccct gcggcgaccc
     1681 ctgtggaatt ccccatctgt gcgaagctga ttccgttccc tagggcgctg tgcaacttcg
     1741 gcttcagcag tcgcacctgg taggtgcaat gcagctcgcc tacgttcacg ctagtccctt
     1801 ggaaaccggt tgttgcgatc tggaattttc ccaggtcgta aaacctttgg tcgtcccccg
     1861 ttggcacggc gcccggccgt gtgtaaagct ccgtcaacac tgtttgtcta ggggcgcact
     1921 ccaccatgtg cacgcagctt tcagccggtt tgatgcttgt gctgtactca tagttcagca
     1981 tctcaccttt cgacccgaac ggtggatcac tgctgtcata attcgtcgcc agcatcacgc
     2041 tgcccagtgc ggtgtttgtg ctgttaagcg cgtctgccga cgtgctccga aactcgaaca
     2101 acagtccttc gaagctgtac tgttcgtagt tttgtgctat ctgcgatagc catgggaacg
     2161 tggcaaacaa acctgcattg atatcgaatt gcttgatatc aaaggtgttc gctactgccg
     2221 acgttgtgat gtctccaaga tactcttgga aacggataat ggtccctccc ccttggggga
     2281 tgttcattac ccttgggagc cgtcccgtca gcacattctg tttgatgtga taggctccga
     2341 agccgaagac cctggcgagg tcttttccaa agccccctac ggccgctccg gctttttgtc
     2401 catagtcgaa ccattggtcc acctctgact ttgggactgg ggggttattg tatgccacgg
     2461 catacggtgg tggtagcgct ggcaactgac gaggcgctcg cggggctcga gctcgtggtg
     2521 cccttgcgcg cggcgctgcc ggcgcggcgg caccatactt gcgcttgcca ttcactattg
     2581 tgtacggcct accactggct gttgtataca ctttgggcat atcgggtgcc cgtagccggg
     2641 cacctctaac tgcccgccat gtttggcttt ggacggacgt gatcctcggg gcccagaccc
     2701 atcaccctct tgtcactggg cccggggaca agccccgggc ctgccggcgg cacgttcgag
     2761 agcgacgggt cttaagacca ctgtggtacg tcctgttggg aaagtggcgg gtcccacttg
     2821 tccgcgccct gcattaatta cgccggcggc tcttatctgc gggctac
//
LOCUS       CruV-101                2871 bp    DNA     circular     24-FEB-2020
DEFINITION  Crucivirus-101 isolate 120_1180_SvL1_3295.
ACCESSION   CruV-101
KEYWORDS    .
SOURCE      Crucivirus-101
  ORGANISM  Crucivirus-101
            Unclassified.
REFERENCE   1  (bases 1 to 2871)
  AUTHORS   de la Higuera,I., Kasun,G.W., Torrance,E.L., Pratt,A.A.,
            Maluenda,A., Colombet,J., Bisseux,M., Ravet,V., Dayaram,A.,
            Stainton,D., Kraberger,S., Zawar-Reza,P., Goldstien,S., Briskie,J.,
            White,R., Taylor,H., Gomez,C., Ainley,D.G., Harding,J.S.,
            Fontenele,R.S., Schreck,J., Ribeiro,S.G., Oswald,S.A., Arnold,J.M.,
            Varsani,A., Enault,F. and Stedman,K.M.
  TITLE     Direct Submission
  JOURNAL   Submitted (24-FEB-2020) Biology, Portland State University, 1719 SW
            10th Ave, Portland, Oregon 97201, USA
COMMENT     Bankit Comment: ALT EMAIL:ide@pdx.edu                              
            Bankit Comment: TOTAL # OF SEQS:451                                
            Bankit Comment: GAP: est. length - alignment                       
                                                                               
            ##Assembly-Data-START##                                            
            Assembly Method       :: MetaSPAdes v. 3.12; IDBA-UD v. 1.1.1;     
                                     MEGAHIT v. 1.0.3                          
            Sequencing Technology :: 454; Illumina                             
            ##Assembly-Data-END##
FEATURES             Location/Qualifiers
     source          1..2871
                     /organism="Crucivirus-101"
                     /mol_type="genomic DNA"
                     /isolate="120_1180_SvL1_3295"
                     /isolation_source="Water"
                     /country="Norway"
                     /collection_date=2012
     misc_feature    join(1..9,2857..2871)
                     /note="nonanucleotide"
     misc_feature    1..19
                     /note="stem-loop"
     CDS             complement(80..1180)
                     /codon_start=1
                     /product="Putative Replication Associated Protein"
                     /translation="MDKVKIEVEKTGDKVFPGGRGRIANQKLMLTYKTHINKEGLIEF
                     LTDISERKGYTMVFCRVAHENGEGDTVTPYKHTHVVVDFGGKIDTTNIRMFDWKVNGD
                     HRDDIHPNIKPCAAGKRCWVNFVLYIAKEDPENEDLLDEYGDQKKVTVDELQACKSLK
                     DCFDKHGKNFNDILGMERLYNLGRNTLKRFDWEPTTEWQREIVKLNEVNAGHREIRWL
                     WEKKGCVGKTVLCKYMEFKFPDRWRACRDLGTSKDCSTNIMGFFESGWDGHGILINLS
                     RTSSHDKRMYAYLEDIKDGMVTVQKYKGGSKLFDNPHVIVFANFPPRVDLLSLDRWDI
                     RQIDGDIAVKENAWQMYAEQLGSEEGLYFPDE*"
     CDS             1307..2740
                     /codon_start=1
                     /product="Putative CruV Capsid Protein"
                     /translation="MPRRSRESYQPRRQYSDAEKIAYYKRLANARVSGYGDYKINRAP
                     AQKSYSNRRATYYKYPGTGRNIGRALGGTVGNLISPGVGGIIGSELGGYAGQGAQALV
                     KRITGFGDYTVSKNSLMYNQDAVPEFSVNNQRCTMIAHREFISDIKSSITFESTEYRI
                     NPAIASTFPWLANVAENYEQYVVQGMIFEFKTTSATAIGSTNTSLGTVVMATQYNSLA
                     PIFANKQQMENYEFAQSSVPSQSIIHPIECDPSQTQCGGIFNMFNPLDESGDTRLYDI
                     GRFTIATVGMQADDAIIGELWVTYKICLLKPRLQGSSEVLDMYRLDSATITNTKPLSD
                     SQFAYNGNSNFTTILGTNENEIHFSPSFVGVVLIQYSVQVASNLNDANSPHTVAVNAL
                     AVDVTNIVNPPLTAASIITHSESGSTNTMFITYGYYRILGGFTSTGDPPIVSIIGLTS
                     SGAISYTASSGCLVITAVPPGFADRQA*"
ORIGIN      
        1 taatgttaac cccccttttt ggcaagggcc cacttgtgag cccgagcttt tgtcacagat
       61 catgtctaat agacattatc tactcatcag ggaagtagag cccctcttcg ctccctagct
      121 gttcagcgta catctgccaa gcgttttcct tgacagcaat gtcgccatct atttgcctaa
      181 tatcccatct gtcgagagac aagaggtcca cacgtggagg gaaattagcg aacacaatca
      241 catgcggatt gtcaaatagt ttactgcccc ccttgtattt ttggacagtt accattccat
      301 cctttatgtc ttcaaggtat gcatacattc ttttgtcatg tgaagatgtc ctcgagagat
      361 ttatcaagat accatgacca tcccatccac tttcgaagaa acccatgata ttagttgagc
      421 aatctttact agttcccaaa tctctacatg ctctccatct gtcagggaat ttaaattcca
      481 tatacttaca gagtactgtc tttcctacac accccttctt ttcccataac caccgtattt
      541 ctctatgccc cgcatttacc tcattgagct ttacgatttc tctctgccat tcagttgtag
      601 gctcccagtc aaatcttttc aaggtatttc ttcctaagtt gtatagtctc tccataccca
      661 gtatgtcatt gaagttcttc ccatgtttgt caaagcagtc cttcaaactc ttacacgcct
      721 gtaactcatc gacggtcact tttttttggt caccatattc atcgagtagg tcctcatttt
      781 caggatcttc ctttgcgatg tacaatacga agttaaccca acacctctta cccgcggcac
      841 agggtttgat gttagggtgg atatcatccc ggtgatctcc atttaccttc cagtcgaaca
      901 tcctgatatt agtagtgtcg attttgcccc cgaagtcgac cactacgtga gtatgcttat
      961 aaggagtaac agtatcaccc tctccgtttt catgagctac tcgacagaat accatggtgt
     1021 aacccttccg ctccgagata tcggttagga actctatcaa tccctctttg ttaatgtgag
     1081 tcttgtaggt tagcatcaat ttctggttag caattctgcc tcttccccca gggaacactt
     1141 tgtctcctgt cttctctact tctattttta ccttgtccat atgtatgtat gtgttgtttg
     1201 tatgtatact ataatccttt aagagacctc tataaggaca cttcccccta aatatacttt
     1261 aacggaatat ctatagtcct aaaagcctaa acgttcccta aagtaaatgc cacgcagatc
     1321 aagagaatcg taccaaccac gaagacagta ctctgacgca gagaagatag cgtattacaa
     1381 gagactagca aatgcaagag tctcaggcta tggagactac aagatcaata gagcaccagc
     1441 tcaaaagagc tacagtaata gacgcgccac atattacaag tacccaggca ccggacgtaa
     1501 cataggcaga gccctaggag gaacagtagg taatctcata tccccaggag taggtggtat
     1561 aataggtagt gaattaggcg ggtacgccgg tcaaggagcc caagcattag ttaagcgaat
     1621 cacaggattc ggagattaca ctgtctccaa gaactctcta atgtacaacc aagacgcggt
     1681 acctgaattt agcgtcaata accaacggtg cactatgatc gcccatcgag aattcatctc
     1741 agatatcaag tcttcaatca ctttcgagtc aaccgagtac aggattaacc ccgccatagc
     1801 ctcgactttt ccatggcttg cgaacgttgc agagaattac gaacagtacg tcgtccaagg
     1861 aatgatattt gagttcaaga cgacctcagc aacagcaata ggatctacta atacgtcctt
     1921 aggtacagtt gttatggcta ctcaatacaa ctccttagcc cctatcttcg ctaataagca
     1981 acagatggag aactacgaat ttgctcaatc atcagtacct tctcaatcaa tcattcatcc
     2041 tatagaatgc gacccttctc agacccaatg tggaggtatc ttcaacatgt tcaatcctct
     2101 agatgaatca ggagacacca gattatacga cataggacgc ttcactatag ctaccgtagg
     2161 aatgcaagca gatgatgcaa taattggaga attatgggta acatataaga tatgtcttct
     2221 taagcccaga ctacaaggta gcagtgaagt tttagatatg tatcgacttg actctgcaac
     2281 tattaccaac actaagccac ttagtgacag tcaattcgcg tataacggta acagtaattt
     2341 caccaccatc ttaggaacta acgagaatga aatacacttt agcccatctt ttgtaggtgt
     2401 agtcctcatt caatactcag tacaggtcgc ttctaacctt aacgatgcta actcaccaca
     2461 tacagttgct gttaatgcct tggccgtcga tgtaaccaat atcgtcaatc ctcctcttac
     2521 tgcagctagt ataattactc actccgaatc aggatccact aacaccatgt tcatcaccta
     2581 cggatattac cgtattctag gaggatttac ctctacagga gacccaccta tagtctctat
     2641 tatcggactc acaagttcag gtgctatctc atacaccgct tcatctggat gtctagttat
     2701 tactgcagtt cctccaggct ttgccgatag acaagcttaa atcattgaat actcacatag
     2761 tatgtgaaat atgcgcagca agaggagcga agcgactcgt tatcggaacc gcaggtgccc
     2821 ggagcgaagc ggagggggag cgaagcgacg ggtgaaaaaa ggggggaaat t
//
LOCUS       CruV-102                2874 bp    DNA     circular     24-FEB-2020
DEFINITION  Crucivirus-102 isolate PCD_311.
ACCESSION   CruV-102
KEYWORDS    .
SOURCE      Crucivirus-102
  ORGANISM  Crucivirus-102
            Unclassified.
REFERENCE   1  (bases 1 to 2874)
  AUTHORS   de la Higuera,I., Kasun,G.W., Torrance,E.L., Pratt,A.A.,
            Maluenda,A., Colombet,J., Bisseux,M., Ravet,V., Dayaram,A.,
            Stainton,D., Kraberger,S., Zawar-Reza,P., Goldstien,S., Briskie,J.,
            White,R., Taylor,H., Gomez,C., Ainley,D.G., Harding,J.S.,
            Fontenele,R.S., Schreck,J., Ribeiro,S.G., Oswald,S.A., Arnold,J.M.,
            Varsani,A., Enault,F. and Stedman,K.M.
  TITLE     Direct Submission
  JOURNAL   Submitted (24-FEB-2020) Biology, Portland State University, 1719 SW
            10th Ave, Portland, Oregon 97201, USA
COMMENT     Bankit Comment: ALT EMAIL:ide@pdx.edu                              
            Bankit Comment: TOTAL # OF SEQS:451                                
            Bankit Comment: GAP: est. length - alignment                       
                                                                               
            ##Assembly-Data-START##                                            
            Assembly Method       :: MetaSPAdes v. 3.12; IDBA-UD v. 1.1.1;     
                                     MEGAHIT v. 1.0.3                          
            Sequencing Technology :: 454; Illumina                             
            ##Assembly-Data-END##
FEATURES             Location/Qualifiers
     source          1..2874
                     /organism="Crucivirus-102"
                     /mol_type="genomic DNA"
                     /isolate="PCD_311"
                     /isolation_source="Soil"
                     /country="New Zealand"
                     /collection_date=2012
     CDS             1..1353
                     /codon_start=1
                     /product="Putative CruV Capsid Protein"
                     /translation="MNRYAYSSNRAPRRQAYQRPHPSYPVVSGQGAYAHRLAKRVYDQ
                     AKARKTKSAYLAPALGVIGGVAGSRFGKPGSMVGAAIGSAVGQAIHQVSGLGNYKVNS
                     NVLYEGAQIPKINNKSNIPNGTVIRHKEYLCDIISSSTANTFNLQSFLINPGQAATFP
                     WLSQIAANYDEYILQGCLFEYRSMSADALNSTNTALGTVIMATEYNAALANFASKGEM
                     EAYEFSMSEKPSCSMIHPIECDPRQNPMKELYIRSGAVPSGQDQRLYDLGNFQIATTG
                     CQGTSVNLGELWISYQVCLLKPKLYATLGLAGAYYHSTTITGVANATPLGSGPVATSS
                     SNLSVTITSGTTINFPLDAVPQTYYVYIHWVGGAAAWVPPTVSGGGGLLFSSVLPGGV
                     LDAPQSGLAGTTRASKSISCVSPGQYAASSIVLGAAGTLPAAVTAFQLIILQMPNTAT
                     *"
     CDS             complement(1706..2689)
                     /codon_start=1
                     /product="Putative Replication Associated Protein"
                     /translation="MANVEIVETGEILMEGNTKSIKISAGDVLSSKVKGSKRVGKKKQ
                     DVQRKYWAFTLFYLDDVMVETVETHLKPVCDKYVIGREVCPTTGRKHLQGFIALKGKG
                     KRFSQVRDLIKCEWHLEPCNGSEEQNIKYCSKEGNYVKHGMKIDVEVITNLFPYQKLV
                     EDIIKGKPDKRAVYWFYEPTGDIGKSELCKYLIKYYNAILITNGKKTDIVNLVFNRKE
                     DIEFGRTNLIVIDIPRNEYNACSYNAIEEIKNGMVVNTKYETGSFIFNSPHIIVFSNF
                     YPETTKLSKDRWHIYKINKDDKTATRENVIEKKLDLTFSDTDVYSDDSSLW*"
     misc_feature    2620..2658
                     /note="stem-loop"
     misc_feature    2635..2643
                     /note="nonanucleotide"
ORIGIN      
        1 atgaatcgtt atgcgtattc ttccaaccgt gctccacgtc gtcaggcgta tcagagacct
       61 catccgtctt atccagttgt atcaggccag ggcgcatatg ctcaccgcct tgcaaagcga
      121 gtatacgacc aggccaaggc gcgtaagaca aagtcagcct acttagcgcc tgctcttgga
      181 gttataggag gtgttgcagg atctaggttt ggaaagcccg gctcaatggt tggcgctgcc
      241 atcggctcag ccgttgggca agcaatacat caggtgagtg gtctcgggaa ttacaaggtt
      301 aattccaacg tattgtatga gggagcgcag atcccgaaga tcaataacaa gtctaatatt
      361 cctaatggca cggtgatccg tcataaggag tacttgtgcg atattatttc gtcatcaacc
      421 gcgaatacat ttaatttaca aagttttctt atcaatcctg ggcaagcagc gacattccca
      481 tggttgtctc aaatcgcagc caattatgac gagtacattt tacagggctg cttattcgag
      541 tatcgctcga tgtcagccga tgcgttgaac agtactaaca cagcgttggg tactgtcatt
      601 atggcaacgg aatacaacgc cgcactagcc aatttcgcat ctaagggtga aatggaggcg
      661 tatgagtttt caatgtctga gaaaccatca tgttcgatga tacatcccat tgagtgtgat
      721 cctagacaga acccaatgaa ggagttatat attcgttcag gggctgtacc atcgggacag
      781 gaccaacgtt tgtacgattt gggtaatttc caaatcgcga ccacgggttg ccaaggtacg
      841 tcggtcaacc ttggagagtt gtggatttca taccaagtat gtcttcttaa gcctaagttg
      901 tatgcgacat taggtttagc aggagcttac taccattcta ctactatcac aggggtagct
      961 aacgctaccc cgttgggtag tggaccagtg gcaacgtcat catctaacct aagtgtaact
     1021 attacatcag gtactacgat taactttcct ttagacgcgg tcccacaaac atattatgtg
     1081 tacatacatt gggttggagg tgccgcagca tgggtaccac caacggttag tggtggaggt
     1141 ggactcttat tttcttctgt gttacctggt ggtgtgctag acgcacccca gtcaggttta
     1201 gcaggaacca caagagcatc taagtctatt tcttgtgtgt ctccaggaca atatgcagct
     1261 agttcgattg ttctaggcgc agccggaaca cttccagctg cggtaacagc attccagtta
     1321 attatactgc agatgcctaa tactgcgaca taacataaca aagagagaca gaggagggtt
     1381 agtgtttata tattacaggt taaggtgtgt accacacctt aacataacaa aaaaaagagt
     1441 acttgaacca ttcatctaca tccttccata atatcatatc ttctcaacct tataattatt
     1501 aacatagcca atataatcta tgataaatgc gttgcgaagc ccgagggtcg aggatagact
     1561 ccattgtctg agcggagcga gtggagacgc cgcagacgag ggcgagcaat cgcatttata
     1621 atatttatct ttggcttaac tcacatacat tattagatta acaacgtatg tattatgtaa
     1681 gtagtgttgt atcaagtacg ttttattacc acagactact gtcatcgcta taaacatccg
     1741 tatcgctaaa agttaagtct aactttttct caataacgtt ttctcttgta gcagtcttgt
     1801 catccttatt tattttataa atatgccatc tatccttaga cagtttagtc gtttcaggat
     1861 agaaattact gaatactata atatgagggg agttaaaaat gaacgaaccg gtttcatatt
     1921 tagtgtttac caccatacca ttttttattt cttcaatagc attatagctg catgcattat
     1981 attcattacg agggatatcg ataactataa ggttggttcg accgaattcg atatcttcct
     2041 tcctgttaaa cacaagatta acgatgtctg tcttcttacc gttggtaatg aggatagcat
     2101 tgtaatattt aataagatat ttacacagtt cagacttacc aatatcacca gttggttcat
     2161 aaaaccaata tacagctcgt ttatcaggtt tacctttgat aatatcttca actaatttct
     2221 gatatgggaa aaggttagtg ataacctcaa catcaatttt cataccatgc tttacatagt
     2281 taccttcttt agaacaatat tttatattct gttcttcaga gccattacat ggctctagat
     2341 gccattcgca ttttattagg tctctgacct gagaaaagcg tttaccttta ccttttaagg
     2401 ctataaatcc ttggaggtgc ttccggccag tggtcgggca cacttctcta ccgataacat
     2461 acttgtcaca gacaggcttg agatgagtct caaccgtctc taccataaca tcatcaagat
     2521 aaaaaagagt aaaagcccag tattttctct gaacatcttg tttcttctta ccaactctct
     2581 tagaaccctt tactttacta gaaagaacat cacccgcgga gatcttaatg gatttagtat
     2641 taccttccat taagatctct cccgtctcta cgatctctac gtttgccata actataccta
     2701 tagcaaatat tatatattta aatcatttta aacgcacgta aaataatatt atatagagtc
     2761 cgttaggctc gcggtgctcg ccttggtgcg attttttgtc catgacagga tcgaagatta
     2821 aaatgtgccg cgaaaatata tagtaaatta ttttctaaac ctatagtatt atca
//
LOCUS       CruV-103                2881 bp    DNA     circular     24-FEB-2020
DEFINITION  Crucivirus-103 isolate 120_1154_SvL1_3295.
ACCESSION   CruV-103
KEYWORDS    .
SOURCE      Crucivirus-103
  ORGANISM  Crucivirus-103
            Unclassified.
REFERENCE   1  (bases 1 to 2881)
  AUTHORS   de la Higuera,I., Kasun,G.W., Torrance,E.L., Pratt,A.A.,
            Maluenda,A., Colombet,J., Bisseux,M., Ravet,V., Dayaram,A.,
            Stainton,D., Kraberger,S., Zawar-Reza,P., Goldstien,S., Briskie,J.,
            White,R., Taylor,H., Gomez,C., Ainley,D.G., Harding,J.S.,
            Fontenele,R.S., Schreck,J., Ribeiro,S.G., Oswald,S.A., Arnold,J.M.,
            Varsani,A., Enault,F. and Stedman,K.M.
  TITLE     Direct Submission
  JOURNAL   Submitted (24-FEB-2020) Biology, Portland State University, 1719 SW
            10th Ave, Portland, Oregon 97201, USA
COMMENT     Bankit Comment: ALT EMAIL:ide@pdx.edu                              
            Bankit Comment: TOTAL # OF SEQS:451                                
            Bankit Comment: GAP: est. length - alignment                       
                                                                               
            ##Assembly-Data-START##                                            
            Assembly Method       :: MetaSPAdes v. 3.12; IDBA-UD v. 1.1.1;     
                                     MEGAHIT v. 1.0.3                          
            Sequencing Technology :: 454; Illumina                             
            ##Assembly-Data-END##
FEATURES             Location/Qualifiers
     source          1..2881
                     /organism="Crucivirus-103"
                     /mol_type="genomic DNA"
                     /isolate="120_1154_SvL1_3295"
                     /isolation_source="Water"
                     /country="Norway"
                     /collection_date=2012
     misc_feature    join(2870..2881,1..19)
                     /note="stem-loop"
     misc_feature    1..9
                     /note="nonanucleotide"
     CDS             187..1602
                     /codon_start=1
                     /product="Putative CruV Capsid Protein"
                     /translation="MPPYSAVRKRYGRKNGRALVYRSGPAYKRVAIVPAGRATCVPEF
                     PQRTTGQMDRRSKRPRGPNGRFLVGNGAYHHWGPSPGADLGRSVGKWFGFEKQGAALG
                     HFAGTLLGSGDYHSSDRMINTNSIINPSSSPPMLISGTGNGFIIRRREYIKDIVSSSV
                     PNTFVQDTYSINPGQAKTFPWLATVAENFEQYRIRGMVFEFVSLSGDATSTTATSLGY
                     VAMATQYDVLDPPFRNKEDLQNYDMSQSCKPSRNQIHGVECDPGRGVMSELYTRVGAQ
                     PPLSDLRLYDFAAFTIANAAPGVSVTLGELWVSYDIELIKPKLPANPGGSIPSLWLSR
                     VNNTVSPVMGFGQVSTKASGNTAFSCDNTTLTLRDLRIGHKYQVSAYWFCTTAINARP
                     ALGLTSGALPFSMFGNTVGDPNFSSAFAAGAIPDITAMFSITFIAASSTVTVVCTPGT
                     MAAAALFGCNISVVGLDATVT*"
     CDS             join(complement(2224..2824),complement(1843..2162))
                     /codon_start=1
                     /product="Putative Replication Associated Protein"
                     /translation="MPYQLKAKNVFLTYAQTPEGWTKESLLAALSLLPSGVPAGYCIA
                     QESHADGGRHFHALLQFSEPVRTKDARFFDISDIHPNVQGARDPKATATYIQKDGDFI
                     EFGLSVGAKRTWGDLVEGCTSRDEFMLEVSKSFPRDSVLSLEKLEYYAAKKFKPATPP
                     YSPQYTDFTVPETLQAWKDENLFVDKDRPRSLFLVGASRLGKTEWARSLGSHTYFNGM
                     FNLDDWNADADYLIIDDIDWKYVPAKKALFGAQKQFTITDKYIKKKTLLWGKPVIYLC
                     NQDMDVYNSCDEKLWLRDNCDYVILHTKMF*"
ORIGIN      
        1 taatattacc ctccatttgc agtccctagt cccctatatg tagcttggtc cccaccagca
       61 aaatggctag gctttgctgt gtcctaaccc taaccctaac atgtccgaat cttgttcgga
      121 tggatcgagg ccctgtataa atacctgtct ttgcattggt taactcctaa ccaaaattac
      181 aaattcatgc caccttattc tgctgtccga aaacgatacg gaaggaaaaa cggtcgcgcc
      241 cttgtctaca gatcaggacc agcgtataaa cgagtggcga ttgtcccagc aggaagagcc
      301 acctgtgtac cagagtttcc ccaacgaaca acgggccaga tggatcgaag atcaaaacgt
      361 ccgcgtgggc ccaatggtcg ttttcttgtc ggtaatggtg cttatcatca ttggggccct
      421 tctcctggtg ccgatttggg tcgaagtgtc ggaaagtggt tcggttttga gaaacaagga
      481 gcagccttgg gtcatttcgc tgggaccctc cttggctccg gagattacca ttcgtccgat
      541 cgtatgatta atacgaattc tatcatcaac ccctcgtctt ccccaccaat gttgatttct
      601 ggcacgggga atggtttcat cattcgccga cgagagtaca ttaaagatat tgtgtcttca
      661 tctgttccga atacgtttgt tcaggataca tattccatca atccagggca agccaagact
      721 tttccttggt tggctacggt tgccgagaat tttgagcagt atcgcattcg tgggatggtg
      781 tttgaatttg tgtcgttgtc tggtgatgct acatcaacga ctgcaacgtc acttggttat
      841 gttgctatgg ctacgcagta tgatgttctt gatcctcctt ttcgtaataa ggaggatttg
      901 caaaactatg acatgtctca gtcgtgtaag ccttctcgca atcaaattca cggtgttgaa
      961 tgtgatccag ggcgtggtgt tatgtctgag ttgtacactc gtgttggagc tcagcctcct
     1021 ttgtctgatt tgcgtttgta cgattttgca gcctttacga ttgcgaatgc ggctccggga
     1081 gtcagtgtaa ctcttggaga actttgggtc agttatgaca tcgaattgat caagcccaag
     1141 ttacctgcca acccaggagg atccattcca tctctttggc tgagtagagt gaacaatacc
     1201 gtgtctccgg ttatgggctt tggtcaggtg tcgaccaagg cctctggaaa tactgcgttt
     1261 tcgtgtgata acacgacgtt gacgctgcgt gaccttcgta ttggtcacaa gtaccaggtg
     1321 tctgcgtact ggttttgtac aactgctatt aacgctcgtc ctgcacttgg attgacaagt
     1381 ggtgcgttgc cgtttagtat gtttggaaac acggttggtg atcccaattt tagttctgcg
     1441 tttgctgcag gggctattcc agacatcaca gccatgtttt cgattacatt tatcgctgcc
     1501 agttccactg ttacggtagt ttgtacaccc ggtacaatgg cggctgctgc ccttttcgga
     1561 tgtaacattt cagttgttgg attggacgcc actgttacct agtgtagcta gttattcttg
     1621 taaataaaac ttgtgttaaa ggaccgtact tcgacagcgt ttacagaaca tccattggcg
     1681 ccctaaggcg ggaacgccgt gggcaagaca gcctcggagc aggtgccgaa caggcatctg
     1741 cgggtataac aaccaagctt tatttttaaa cttgtgttta gggttatttt ttaaaaagaa
     1801 aaaaaacagt cttagggtta ggtaagttat tacaaaatta tattaaaaca ttttagtgtg
     1861 tagaatgacg tagtcacagt tgtctcgtag ccacaacttt tcatcacagc tattatatac
     1921 atccatatct tgattacaaa ggtagatgac cggtttaccc caaagcagcg tctttttttt
     1981 aatgtacttg tcggtgattg taaattgttt ttgggcgcca aacagggctt ttttcgctgg
     2041 tacgtatttc cagtcgatat catcaatgat taagtagtca gcgtcggcat tccaatcgtc
     2101 gaggttgaac atcccattaa agtatgtgtg ggatcccaaa gaccttgccc attctgtttt
     2161 gcctaatatg atttattagt gaacctcaac aatatcatca atgaccaaca ccctttttcc
     2221 cacctagtcg agatgctccg acgagaaaga gtgatcttgg tctgtctttg tccacaaaga
     2281 gattttcgtc tttccatgct tggagagtct caggcacggt gaagtcggtg tattgtgggg
     2341 agtacggggg ggtggcaggc ttgaattttt tagcggcgta gtactccagc ttttccaagg
     2401 ataggacgga gtcacgaggg aatgactttg acacttccag catgaattca tctcgtgaag
     2461 tacacccttc cacgagatct ccccaagttc ttttggctcc aacggacagt ccgaactcaa
     2521 taaagtcccc gtccttttgg atgtacgtgg cagtcgcttt agggtcacgt gctccttgaa
     2581 cgttcgggtg gatatcggag atatcgaaaa atcgagcgtc tttggtccgc accggttcgg
     2641 agaactggag tagtgcgtga aagtgccttc ctccatccgc atgcgactct tgggcgatgc
     2701 agtatccggc aggaactcca gagggcagca gagacaaggc tgcgagcaag gattctttag
     2761 tccatccttc aggtgtttgg gcgtaagtga gaaagacatt tttggctttg agttgatatg
     2821 gcataaagtg ggcggacgaa tttcggacgg cggggactag agcgggaccc aaatggaggt
     2881 a
//
LOCUS       CruV-104                2883 bp    DNA     circular     24-FEB-2020
DEFINITION  Crucivirus-104 isolate 120_649_IR1_3296.
ACCESSION   CruV-104
KEYWORDS    .
SOURCE      Crucivirus-104
  ORGANISM  Crucivirus-104
            Unclassified.
REFERENCE   1  (bases 1 to 2883)
  AUTHORS   de la Higuera,I., Kasun,G.W., Torrance,E.L., Pratt,A.A.,
            Maluenda,A., Colombet,J., Bisseux,M., Ravet,V., Dayaram,A.,
            Stainton,D., Kraberger,S., Zawar-Reza,P., Goldstien,S., Briskie,J.,
            White,R., Taylor,H., Gomez,C., Ainley,D.G., Harding,J.S.,
            Fontenele,R.S., Schreck,J., Ribeiro,S.G., Oswald,S.A., Arnold,J.M.,
            Varsani,A., Enault,F. and Stedman,K.M.
  TITLE     Direct Submission
  JOURNAL   Submitted (24-FEB-2020) Biology, Portland State University, 1719 SW
            10th Ave, Portland, Oregon 97201, USA
COMMENT     Bankit Comment: ALT EMAIL:ide@pdx.edu                              
            Bankit Comment: TOTAL # OF SEQS:451                                
            Bankit Comment: GAP: est. length - alignment                       
                                                                               
            ##Assembly-Data-START##                                            
            Assembly Method       :: MetaSPAdes v. 3.12; IDBA-UD v. 1.1.1;     
                                     MEGAHIT v. 1.0.3                          
            Sequencing Technology :: 454; Illumina                             
            ##Assembly-Data-END##
FEATURES             Location/Qualifiers
     source          1..2883
                     /organism="Crucivirus-104"
                     /mol_type="genomic DNA"
                     /isolate="120_649_IR1_3296"
                     /isolation_source="Water"
                     /country="Norway"
                     /collection_date=2011
     misc_feature    join(2872..2883,1..17)
                     /note="stem-loop"
     misc_feature    1..9
                     /note="nonanucleotide"
     CDS             209..1609
                     /codon_start=1
                     /product="Putative CruV Capsid Protein"
                     /translation="MSVPSTKVSGTINGSYKPWSAYKGVRKPIQGTKRQAERTIARPK
                     KRKTYISGSGDYMIREVGSRKNDYTPFGSVGAKLGSYVGAPGIGWAGGHLLGRILGSG
                     DYKMGPCNLSGNVLTNKTEVPQFSSSARSNIVAHREYIKDISTGSVAGAFNVETIVIQ
                     PGDGSTFPWLSTIAQNYEQYRVHGMVFEFKTTSCDALNSTNTALGTVIMATEYNVNSP
                     AYTNKISMENSEFAQSAKPSQSQMHGVECAPAEGLVRNLFTRSAGLSSTSLALQDKRL
                     YDLANFQIATVGGQAANIVVGELWVTYLIEFLKPQIPITLGGDLDTLKFNKNSAVATT
                     TLDFGLIGLSATGSLGYSIVSAASFTVSKLVIGNLYEFTVAWSASAAITTLPTLSVSS
                     GGTATAAYPTSAGVNLLTVLSTGGGAGVTTAAQGALTFTATSTSATIAITGGILTSGT
                     FYCQGVVSGIDASITN*"
     CDS             join(complement(2490..2826),complement(1774..2402))
                     /codon_start=1
                     /product="Putative Replication Associated Protein"
                     /translation="MAGKFQLSTKSLFLTYPKVPADWTKNLVRDTVYKIASDAGNQPY
                     GYLVARELHEDGTPHFHVLLQFVVPFRTRNERIFDIQAGVDTWHHPNIQSTRDPAACA
                     AYLQKDGMDWNFITEGLVLKATKATWSSILATATTQDEFMEAAKQDFPRDYVLNYEKL
                     EYFAKQHYKAKVEEYVSKFTSFIVPQVLRDWVLESLDPTANRPKSLFLVGASRMGKTE
                     WARSLGCHTYFNHMFNLDDWNHAGRYLVIDDIEWKYFPARKALLGAQSTFTMTDKYRK
                     KVTLAWGKPCIYLCNKDMDVFNSCDEYEWLKDNCVYYNLQGKLFE*"
ORIGIN      
        1 taatattacc ccccatttcc caatcccact cccaccccag ggttaggggc ctcgcgtagg
       61 gttacccagg gttagggtcg gagaattaaa tcacgtgagt attttaattc tccgacgtct
      121 ggttccttct ctggtcttca tgctcgtgtc ttggcccttc tcccaaaaat tacacaaaca
      181 caaacacggc ctcagaaatt attagtaaat gtcagtgccg tccacgaaag tttctggcac
      241 tattaacggt tcttataagc cttggtctgc ttacaagggt gttcgtaagc ctattcaagg
      301 taccaagcgt caagctgaaa gaaccattgc ccgcccaaaa aagcgcaaga cctacatatc
      361 cggcagtggc gattatatga ttcgcgaagt tggttctcgc aagaatgact atactccttt
      421 tggttctgta ggagctaaac ttggatctta tgttggtgct ccaggtattg gatgggcagg
      481 tggacatttg ttgggccgta ttttaggatc tggtgactac aagatgggtc cttgtaattt
      541 gagcggtaat gttttgacga ataagactga ggttcctcag ttttctagtt cagccagatc
      601 caatattgtc gctcatcgtg agtatattaa ggatatttcg actggttctg ttgctggagc
      661 ttttaacgtt gaaactattg ttattcaacc tggcgatggc agtaccttcc cttggttgtc
      721 tactattgcc cagaattatg agcagtatcg tgttcatggg atggtgtttg agtttaaaac
      781 tacctcatgt gatgctctta attccaccaa tacggcttta ggaactgtta ttatggctac
      841 tgagtacaat gttaattctc ctgcttatac caacaagata tctatggaaa attctgagtt
      901 tgcgcaaagt gcgaaaccct ctcagtctca aatgcacggg gttgagtgtg ctcctgctga
      961 ggggttggtt aggaatttgt ttactcgatc tgcagggttg tcttctacat ctttagctct
     1021 tcaagacaaa cgtctttatg atttggctaa ctttcagatt gccactgttg gtggtcaagc
     1081 tgctaatatt gttgttggag agctttgggt tacatacttg attgagtttt tgaagcctca
     1141 aattcctatt actcttggtg gtgatcttga tactttgaaa ttcaacaaga attctgctgt
     1201 tgccactact acattggact ttggtttgat aggattatca gctactggtt ctttgggtta
     1261 ttctattgtg tctgcagcat cttttactgt tagtaaattg gtcatcggca atctgtatga
     1321 atttactgta gcatggtcag cttctgctgc cattactact ttgccaacat tgtctgttag
     1381 cagtggagga accgctacgg ctgcttatcc tacatccgct ggtgttaatc ttttgactgt
     1441 tctttctact ggaggaggtg caggtgtgac tacggctgct caaggggctc ttacgtttac
     1501 ggcaacttct acttctgcga ctattgctat tacaggtgga atcttgactt ctggaacatt
     1561 ttattgtcaa ggtgttgtta gtggcattga tgcttctatt acaaattagt tttgccagga
     1621 ttactggcta ggtgtgtgtg cgatatgttt gtattaacct ttagggaaaa ggccttaggg
     1681 accccccgga ctttaggcag ggagggatgg cctttggtcc cgacttgaaa aagaactaat
     1741 aaatgcccgc gggagactgt attctatcta tttttattca aaaagctttc cttgcaggtt
     1801 gtagtagaca cagttgtcct tgagccactc atactcgtca catgagttga agacatccat
     1861 gtccttgttg cataggtaga tgcacggctt gccccaggca agggttactt tcttgcggta
     1921 tttgtcagtc atggtgaatg tagactgtgc tccaagtaag gcctttcttg cagggaagta
     1981 cttccattcg atatcgtcta tcaccagata gcgacctgca tggttccagt catcgagatt
     2041 gaacatgtga ttaaagtatg tatgacagcc caaggatctc gcccattcag tttttcccat
     2101 gcgcgaggct ccgacaagga agagtgattt gggtcggtta gccgtaggat cgaggctttc
     2161 caatacccag tcacgtaata cttgcggtac tatgaaagaa gtaaacttcg atacatactc
     2221 ttcaactttg gccttgtagt gttgcttggc aaagtactcg agcttttcgt aattcaacac
     2281 gtagtcacgt ggaaagtctt gctttgctgc ttccatgaac tcgtcttgtg ttgttgcggt
     2341 tgcaagtatt gaggaccatg tggccttggt tgctttgagg acgagtccct cagtgatgaa
     2401 gtctcctatt tattcatatg aaaagtaagt caatatatca gacatgtcgt ccccatccca
     2461 ctcatcatct ccaaggcaga aaattccact ccagtccata ccatcctttt gcaagtaggc
     2521 cgcacatgct gctgggtctc gcgtgctttg gatgttcgga tgatgccacg tgtccactcc
     2581 agcttggatg tcgaagatgc gctcgttcct tgtccggaag ggtaccacga attggagcag
     2641 cacatggaag tgaggagtcc cgtcctcgtg tagctcccgt gccactaggt atccatatgg
     2701 ttggtttcca gcgtcactgg cgattttgta tacggtgtcg cgtaccagat tttttgtcca
     2761 gtccgcaggc acctttgggt aggtcaggaa cagtgacttg gtggagagtt gaaatttacc
     2821 ggccattttg aagtgaggat gtccggatga gttggtgaat tgattgggag gaatggggga
     2881 tta
//
LOCUS       CruV-105                2883 bp    DNA     circular     24-FEB-2020
DEFINITION  Crucivirus-105 isolate 120_1846_IR2_3297.
ACCESSION   CruV-105
KEYWORDS    .
SOURCE      Crucivirus-105
  ORGANISM  Crucivirus-105
            Unclassified.
REFERENCE   1  (bases 1 to 2883)
  AUTHORS   de la Higuera,I., Kasun,G.W., Torrance,E.L., Pratt,A.A.,
            Maluenda,A., Colombet,J., Bisseux,M., Ravet,V., Dayaram,A.,
            Stainton,D., Kraberger,S., Zawar-Reza,P., Goldstien,S., Briskie,J.,
            White,R., Taylor,H., Gomez,C., Ainley,D.G., Harding,J.S.,
            Fontenele,R.S., Schreck,J., Ribeiro,S.G., Oswald,S.A., Arnold,J.M.,
            Varsani,A., Enault,F. and Stedman,K.M.
  TITLE     Direct Submission
  JOURNAL   Submitted (24-FEB-2020) Biology, Portland State University, 1719 SW
            10th Ave, Portland, Oregon 97201, USA
COMMENT     Bankit Comment: ALT EMAIL:ide@pdx.edu                              
            Bankit Comment: TOTAL # OF SEQS:451                                
            Bankit Comment: GAP: est. length - alignment                       
                                                                               
            ##Assembly-Data-START##                                            
            Assembly Method       :: MetaSPAdes v. 3.12; IDBA-UD v. 1.1.1;     
                                     MEGAHIT v. 1.0.3                          
            Sequencing Technology :: 454; Illumina                             
            ##Assembly-Data-END##
FEATURES             Location/Qualifiers
     source          1..2883
                     /organism="Crucivirus-105"
                     /mol_type="genomic DNA"
                     /isolate="120_1846_IR2_3297"
                     /isolation_source="Water"
                     /country="Norway"
                     /collection_date=2011
     misc_feature    join(2872..2883,1..17)
                     /note="stem-loop"
     misc_feature    1..9
                     /note="nonanucleotide"
     CDS             209..1609
                     /codon_start=1
                     /product="Putative CruV Capsid Protein"
                     /translation="MSVPSTKVSGTINGSYKPWSAYKGVRKPIQGTKRQAERTIARPK
                     KRKAYISGSGDYMIREVGSRKSDYTPFGSVGAKLGSYFGAPGIGWAGGHLLGRILGSG
                     DYKMGPCNLSGNVLMNKTEVPQFSSSARSNIVAHREYIKDISTGSVAGAFNVETIVIQ
                     PGDGSTFPWLSTIAQNYEQYRVHGMVFEFKTTSCDALNSTNTALGTVIMATEYNVNSP
                     AYTNKISMENSEFAQSAKPSQSQMHGVECAPAEGLVRNLFTRSAGLSSTSLALQDKRL
                     YDLANFQIATVGGQAANIVVGELWVTYLIEFLKPQIPITLGGDLDTLKFNKNSAVATT
                     TLDFGLIGLSATGSLGYSIVSAASFTVSKLVIGNVYEFTVAWSASAAITTLPTLSLSS
                     GGTATAAYPTSAGVNLLTVLSTGGGAGVTTAAQGALTFTATSTSATIATTGGILTSGT
                     FYCQGVVSGIDASITN*"
     CDS             join(complement(2490..2826),complement(1774..2402))
                     /codon_start=1
                     /product="Putative Replication Associated Protein"
                     /translation="MAGKFQLSTKSLFLTYPKVPADWTKNLVRDTVYKIASDAGNQPY
                     GYLVARELHEDGTPHFHVLLQFVVPFRTRNERIFDIQAGVDTWHHPNIQSTRDPAACA
                     AYLQKDGMDWNFITEGLVLKATKATWSSILATATTQDEFMEAAKQDFPRDYVLNYEKL
                     EYFAKQHYKAKVEEYVSKFTSFIVPQVLRDWVLESLDPTANRPKSLFLVGASRMGKTE
                     WARSLGCHTYFNHMFNLDDWNHAGRYLVIDDIEWKYFPARKALLGAQSTFTMTDKYRK
                     KVTLAWGKPCIYLCNKDMDVFNSCDEYEWLKDNCVYYNLQGKLFE*"
ORIGIN      
        1 taatattacc ccccatttcc caatcccact cccaccccag ggttaggggc ctcgcgtagg
       61 gttacccagg gttagggtcg gagaattaaa tcacgtgagt attttaattc tccgacgtct
      121 ggtcccttct ctggtcttca tgctcgtgtc ttggcccttc tcccaaaaat tacacaaaca
      181 caaacacggc ctcagaaatt attagtaaat gtcagtgccg tccacgaaag tttctggcac
      241 tattaacggt tcttataagc cttggtctgc ttacaagggt gttcgtaagc ctattcaagg
      301 taccaagcgt caagctgaaa gaaccattgc ccgcccaaaa aagcgcaagg cctacatatc
      361 cggcagcggc gattatatga ttcgcgaagt tggttctcgc aagagtgact atactccttt
      421 tggttctgta ggagctaaac tgggatctta ttttggtgct ccaggtattg gatgggcagg
      481 tggacatttg ttgggccgta ttttaggatc tggtgactac aagatgggtc cttgtaattt
      541 gagcggtaat gttttgatga ataagactga ggttcctcag ttttctagtt cagctagatc
      601 caatattgtc gctcatcgtg agtatattaa ggatatttcg actggttctg ttgctggagc
      661 ttttaacgtt gaaactattg ttattcaacc tggcgatggc agtaccttcc cttggttgtc
      721 tactattgcc cagaattatg agcagtatcg tgttcatggg atggtgtttg agtttaaaac
      781 gacctcatgt gatgctctta attccaccaa tacggcttta ggaactgtta ttatggctac
      841 tgagtacaat gttaattctc ctgcttatac caacaagata tctatggaaa attctgagtt
      901 tgcgcaaagt gcgaaaccct ctcagtctca aatgcacggg gttgagtgtg ctcctgctga
      961 ggggttggtt aggaatttgt ttactcgatc tgcagggttg tcttctacat ctttagctct
     1021 tcaagacaaa cgtctttatg atttggctaa ctttcagatt gccactgttg gtggtcaagc
     1081 tgctaatatt gttgttggag agctttgggt tacatacttg attgagtttt tgaagcctca
     1141 aattcctatt actcttggtg gtgatcttga tactttgaaa tttaacaaga attctgctgt
     1201 tgccactact acattggact ttggtttgat aggattatca gctactggtt ctttgggtta
     1261 ttctattgtg tctgcagcat cttttactgt tagtaaattg gtcatcggca atgtgtatga
     1321 atttactgta gcatggtcag cttctgctgc cattactact ttgccaacat tgtctcttag
     1381 cagtggagga acagctacag ctgcttatcc tacatccgct ggtgttaatc ttttgactgt
     1441 tctttctact ggaggaggtg caggtgtgac tacggctgct caaggggctc ttacgtttac
     1501 ggcaacttct acttctgcga ctattgctac tacaggtgga atcttgactt ctggaacatt
     1561 ttattgtcaa ggtgttgtta gtggcattga tgcttctatt acaaattagt tttgccagga
     1621 ttactggcta ggtgtgtgtg cgatatgttt gtattaacct ttagggaaaa ggccttaggg
     1681 accccccgga ctttaggcag ggagggatgg cctttggtcc cgacttgaaa aagaactaat
     1741 aaatgcccgc gggagactgt attctatcta tttttattca aaaagctttc cttgcaggtt
     1801 gtagtagaca cagttgtcct tgagccactc atactcgtca catgagttga agacatccat
     1861 gtccttgttg cataggtaga tgcacggctt gccccaggca agggttactt tcttgcggta
     1921 tttgtcagtc atggtgaatg tagactgtgc tccaagtaag gcctttcttg cagggaagta
     1981 cttccattcg atatcgtcta tcaccagata gcgacctgca tggttccagt catcgagatt
     2041 gaacatgtga ttaaagtatg tatgacagcc caaggatctc gcccattcag tttttcccat
     2101 gcgcgaggct ccgacaagga agagtgactt gggtcggtta gccgtaggat cgaggctttc
     2161 caatacccag tcacgtaata cttgcggtac tatgaaagaa gtaaacttcg atacatactc
     2221 ttcaactttg gccttgtagt gttgcttggc aaagtactcg agcttttcgt aattcaacac
     2281 gtagtcacgt ggaaagtctt gctttgctgc ttccatgaac tcatcttgtg ttgttgcggt
     2341 tgcaagtatt gaggaccatg tggccttggt tgctttgagg acgagtccct cagtgatgaa
     2401 gtctcctatt tattcatatg aaaagtaagt caatatatca gacatgtcgt ccccatccca
     2461 ctcatcatct ccaaggcaga aaatgccact ccagtccata ccatcctttt gcaagtaggc
     2521 cgcacatgct gctgggtctc gcgtgctttg gatgtttgga tgatgccatg tgtccactcc
     2581 agcttggatg tcgaagatgc gctcgttcct tgtccggaag ggtaccacga attggagcag
     2641 cacatggaag tgaggagtcc cgtcctcgtg tagctcccgt gccactaggt atccatacgg
     2701 ttggtttcca gcgtcactgg cgattttgta taccgtatca cgtactagat tttttgtcca
     2761 gtccgcaggc acctttgggt aggtgaggaa cagtgacttg gtggagagtt gaaatttacc
     2821 ggccattttg aagtgaggat gtccggatga gttggtgaat tgattgggaa gaatggggga
     2881 tta
//
LOCUS       CruV-106                2886 bp    DNA     circular     24-FEB-2020
DEFINITION  Crucivirus-106 isolate 001971_virusbaton.
ACCESSION   CruV-106
KEYWORDS    .
SOURCE      Crucivirus-106
  ORGANISM  Crucivirus-106
            Unclassified.
REFERENCE   1  (bases 1 to 2886)
  AUTHORS   de la Higuera,I., Kasun,G.W., Torrance,E.L., Pratt,A.A.,
            Maluenda,A., Colombet,J., Bisseux,M., Ravet,V., Dayaram,A.,
            Stainton,D., Kraberger,S., Zawar-Reza,P., Goldstien,S., Briskie,J.,
            White,R., Taylor,H., Gomez,C., Ainley,D.G., Harding,J.S.,
            Fontenele,R.S., Schreck,J., Ribeiro,S.G., Oswald,S.A., Arnold,J.M.,
            Varsani,A., Enault,F. and Stedman,K.M.
  TITLE     Direct Submission
  JOURNAL   Submitted (24-FEB-2020) Biology, Portland State University, 1719 SW
            10th Ave, Portland, Oregon 97201, USA
COMMENT     Bankit Comment: ALT EMAIL:ide@pdx.edu                              
            Bankit Comment: TOTAL # OF SEQS:451                                
            Bankit Comment: GAP: est. length - alignment                       
                                                                               
            ##Assembly-Data-START##                                            
            Assembly Method       :: MetaSPAdes v. 3.12; IDBA-UD v. 1.1.1;     
                                     MEGAHIT v. 1.0.3                          
            Sequencing Technology :: 454; Illumina                             
            ##Assembly-Data-END##
FEATURES             Location/Qualifiers
     source          1..2886
                     /organism="Crucivirus-106"
                     /mol_type="genomic DNA"
                     /isolate="001971_virusbaton"
                     /isolation_source="Water"
                     /country="France"
                     /collection_date=2013
     CDS             1..873
                     /codon_start=1
                     /product="Putative Replication Associated Protein"
                     /translation="METMNKKARRFRFTWNNYTEQEVNNLSSLTKKDCEYITFGFELA
                     PTTLTPHLQGYIEFAHPVPGSTCKRKLDPINKLKSKVSILEANASREANIAYAQKTET
                     KDPNRESPFIELNFRESTQGQRSDWQEMRSFLKSEPDFEKFADRYPEQAIKYHGGIDR
                     MISGINNQRCLEEFRSEYPNTSLMYTWQRKLVNRCKGTPDKRKFIWFADEKGNQGKSW
                     IAQWLVANAGATRFTNAASKDIAHAYKGEPIVIIDLTRSNEERINYSILEGLKDGMLF
                     SPKYNSHNKLFKSP*"
     CDS             883..1230
                     /codon_start=1
                     /product="putative ORF"
                     /translation="MANFYPNRSACSDDRWEIHTLTGDPIMEQVHDTPLENLKVITAC
                     NTGISDSYNAAVNLPITSDTPEDNLTPPVGSLTFPDGHGQIPCGGGVRGEPPPQGSRP
                     LSGNSRYPPTSVG*"
     CDS             complement(1383..2750)
                     /codon_start=1
                     /product="Putative CruV Capsid Protein"
                     /translation="MSKVVRVPDDAIIEMVPARRAPARRAPARRAPAKRVVTKSRTVR
                     NSRGKRVPRLREAGIISQSGSALGGALGSAFGPLGVGLGSFLGGKAGHLIEQITGFGD
                     YAIEGNSIMGLSPPEMRNSSGDSYIVRHREFITDISPSTTFTNQSFRINPGISSSFPW
                     LSQIAGSFDEYRMRGMIFEFKSMSSDSILSSGASTSLGSVVMATQYNSLQAPFADKKT
                     MENYQFANSAKPSQSFMHPIECARSLTAVDQLFVRNSSNITNLVGDLRLYDAGNFQIA
                     TVGMQNTTGVIGELWVTYEIEFLKPRYRQFSLEDHYLLDGVTNAAPFGLTTGAHTVAG
                     YGTNGIYNMNNIGGTINAAGTAYSFPHSISSGKFLIVYVVNGGATAVTLPTVTLVNCS
                     NYYGWLDQSDYKVCNTGSVGAFFWNQIITVTGSGASFTWATAVLPTSIVDGDLYVVAL
                     SDTVL*"
ORIGIN      
        1 atggaaacca tgaacaaaaa agcaagaaga tttcgattta cttggaacaa ttacaccgaa
       61 caagaagtta acaacttatc atctctaaca aaaaaagatt gcgaatacat tacatttgga
      121 ttcgagcttg cgccaacaac tttaactcct catttacaag gatacataga gttcgcacat
      181 cctgtacctg gctctacctg taaaagaaaa ctggatccca ttaacaaact caaaagcaaa
      241 gttagcatcc tggaagctaa cgcctctcgc gaggccaata ttgcttatgc tcagaaaact
      301 gagacaaagg accctaatag ggaatccccc tttatagaac taaactttcg agaaagtaca
      361 caaggacaaa gatctgattg gcaggaaatg cgttctttcc ttaaatccga acctgacttt
      421 gaaaaattcg ctgaccgtta cccggaacaa gcaattaaat accacggtgg tattgatcgc
      481 atgatcagtg gaattaataa ccaacgatgt ttggaagaat tccgttcaga atatccaaat
      541 acatctctga tgtacacatg gcaacgtaaa ctggttaatc gctgcaaggg aacacctgac
      601 aaacgcaaat tcatttggtt cgcagatgaa aaaggaaacc agggtaaatc ctggattgca
      661 caatggcttg ttgctaatgc aggagctacc cgtttcacaa atgcggcgtc taaagacatc
      721 gcacatgcat acaaaggtga acctattgtt atcattgact taactcgaag taatgaagaa
      781 agaataaact attctatcct tgaaggtctc aaagatggaa tgttatttag cccaaaatac
      841 aactctcata ataaattatt caagtctcct tgactcatcg ttatggctaa cttctatcct
      901 aacagatctg cttgcagtga cgacagatgg gaaatccata cactaactgg ggaccctatc
      961 atggaacaag ttcatgatac cccattagaa aacctaaagg ttataactgc gtgtaatact
     1021 ggaatctccg attcctataa cgcagcagtt aacctaccaa taacttcaga cactcctgaa
     1081 gataacttaa ccccccccgt cgggtctctt acattcccag acggccacgg ccaaatcccc
     1141 tgtggtggag gggttcgggg cgaacctcct ccacagggga gtcgtccgtt gtctgggaat
     1201 tccagatacc ctcctacgtc ggtggggtga tgctgaatga gaagattctc tctgagagtg
     1261 ctccatatca ccatatatat agtctcgggg atcgatcggg gatctcaacg acatacaata
     1321 gaggagacct atgctccaaa aacctatata aacacaaaaa aaatattctc ttcttttttt
     1381 aactaaagta cggtatcaga taatgcaaca acatataaat ctccatctac aatggatgtt
     1441 ggcaatactg cagtagccca cgtaaacgaa gctccagatc ctgtcacggt aattatctgg
     1501 ttccagaaaa atgccccaac tgatcctgta ttacaaacct tgtaatcaga ctggtcaagc
     1561 catccataat aatttgaaca attaacaaga gttaccgttg gtaacgtaac agcggttgcc
     1621 ccgccattaa caacatacac gataagaaac ttaccggatg aaatggaatg aggaaatgaa
     1681 taagctgtac cagctgcatt aattgttcct ccaatattgt tcatattgta aataccatta
     1741 gttccataac cagcaaccgt atgtgcacct gtggtcaatc caaacggcgc tgcattagta
     1801 actccatcaa gaagataatg atcttctaaa gaaaactgcc tataccgagg tttaagaaac
     1861 tcgatttcat aggtaaccca taattctcca atcacacctg tggtattttg catacctacg
     1921 gttgcaattt gaaaattacc tgcgtcataa agacgtaaat ctccaactaa attcgtaatg
     1981 tttgatgaat tacgaacaaa taactgatca acagcggtca aagatcgagc acactcgatc
     2041 ggatgcataa aagattgcga aggcttcgca ctattagcaa attgataatt ctccatcgtt
     2101 ttcttatcag caaacggtgc ctgaagagaa ttatactgtg ttgccataac aactgatcca
     2161 agagaagttg aagcaccaga tgataatata gaatcagaag acatggattt gaactcaaat
     2221 atcattcctc tcatcctgta ttcatcaaac gaaccggcta tctgtgataa ccagggaaaa
     2281 gaagaagaaa tcccaggatt tatcctaaac gactgatttg taaaagtcgt cgatggtgaa
     2341 atatcagtaa taaattcgcg atggcgaaca atataactat cacccgatga attcctcatc
     2401 tctgggggac tcaaccccat tatgctatta ccctcaatag cataatcacc aaaacctgta
     2461 atttgttcaa tcaaatggcc agctttacca cctaaaaacg atccaagtcc tacacctaaa
     2521 ggtccgaacg ctgatccaag agcacctccg agagcagagc cgctttgaga gataatccct
     2581 gcctctctca atcgtggaac cctctttcca cgagaattcc taacagtacg actcttagta
     2641 actacacgct tcgccggtgc acgccttgct ggtgcccgtc ttgctggtgc acgccttgct
     2701 ggcaccatct caataattgc atcgtctgga actctaacaa ctttcgacat tatacaaaag
     2761 tataaaaatt ctttaaataa attaaataac tattttggct acagaagtat aaatataaga
     2821 ccaactgttg tcaatttttg gcaacattat tttctacgaa attatattca cacatcagta
     2881 tacacc
//
LOCUS       CruV-107                2899 bp    DNA     circular     24-FEB-2020
DEFINITION  Crucivirus-107 isolate 120_1833_IR2_3297.
ACCESSION   CruV-107
KEYWORDS    .
SOURCE      Crucivirus-107
  ORGANISM  Crucivirus-107
            Unclassified.
REFERENCE   1  (bases 1 to 2899)
  AUTHORS   de la Higuera,I., Kasun,G.W., Torrance,E.L., Pratt,A.A.,
            Maluenda,A., Colombet,J., Bisseux,M., Ravet,V., Dayaram,A.,
            Stainton,D., Kraberger,S., Zawar-Reza,P., Goldstien,S., Briskie,J.,
            White,R., Taylor,H., Gomez,C., Ainley,D.G., Harding,J.S.,
            Fontenele,R.S., Schreck,J., Ribeiro,S.G., Oswald,S.A., Arnold,J.M.,
            Varsani,A., Enault,F. and Stedman,K.M.
  TITLE     Direct Submission
  JOURNAL   Submitted (24-FEB-2020) Biology, Portland State University, 1719 SW
            10th Ave, Portland, Oregon 97201, USA
COMMENT     Bankit Comment: ALT EMAIL:ide@pdx.edu                              
            Bankit Comment: TOTAL # OF SEQS:451                                
            Bankit Comment: GAP: est. length - alignment                       
                                                                               
            ##Assembly-Data-START##                                            
            Assembly Method       :: MetaSPAdes v. 3.12; IDBA-UD v. 1.1.1;     
                                     MEGAHIT v. 1.0.3                          
            Sequencing Technology :: 454; Illumina                             
            ##Assembly-Data-END##
FEATURES             Location/Qualifiers
     source          1..2899
                     /organism="Crucivirus-107"
                     /mol_type="genomic DNA"
                     /isolate="120_1833_IR2_3297"
                     /isolation_source="Water"
                     /country="Norway"
                     /collection_date=2011
     misc_feature    join(2889..2899,1..18)
                     /note="stem-loop"
     misc_feature    1..9
                     /note="nonanucleotide"
     CDS             196..1632
                     /codon_start=1
                     /product="Putative CruV Capsid Protein"
                     /translation="MPPTVVSGPTPYQYQKNRSTYGVAGGRIGPAKPKGSVPDRYRRM
                     AVNMKKRKISGSGDYMIRETGSSKNEYTPFGSIGHKIGSFFGAPGIGWAGGHLIGRIL
                     GSGDYKMGPCNLSSNVLVNKTEVPQFSSSARSNIVAHREYIKDISTGPTIGAFNVESF
                     TVQPGDGTTFPWLSTIAQNYEQYRVHGMVFEFKTTSSDALNSTNTALGTVIMATEYNV
                     NSPAYTNKISMENSEFAQSAKPSQSQMHGLECAPAEGLVKNLFTRTAGLSSTSLALQD
                     KRLYDFATFQIATAGGQAANIVIGELWVTYLIEFLKPQIPTTLGGDLDTLKINGTESA
                     VTAIRITDNLSNSTTNTVTGSLGYSIAASGIAPFTESLTLTRMVIGNLYQISSAYACS
                     QAITTAPAWSITSGATAKLAYPSGTAFNANSTVSINGGGTGACQFMITFTASASTVVL
                     SLTNGLLAASGNYFGQHIVSGLDSTITN*"
     CDS             join(complement(2554..2857),complement(1840..2471))
                     /codon_start=1
                     /product="Putative Replication Associated Protein"
                     /translation="MPGAFQLKSSCIFLTYPQANPNWTKEQVLDVIKKRCGFNEPFGW
                     MVAKEAHKDGSPHYHALLQFVVPFRTKDERIFDIDGKHPNIQSSRDPAAVALYLEKEG
                     DFIKHGLAFKEKKRTWGQLVEESKDSDDFMNLVASQYPRDFVLNHEKLEYYCKQKYKI
                     KIAKYVSRFSSFANVPQSLVDWASINLNGRGDRPLSLFLVGASRLGKTEWARSLGTHT
                     YFNSMFNLDDWNPMADYLVIDDIEWKYVPAKKALLGAQAQFTMTDKYRKKVTLTWGKP
                     CIYLCNKDMDVYNSCEEAMWLRDNCVYVILHNKLY*"
ORIGIN      
        1 taatattacc ctccttttcc cggtccccag tccccggtat ctgattggtc cattgatttc
       61 gtccgggctc ccgtttgttg tgccaagtca cgtgatcttg tgctaaggcc ctagccaaga
      121 ttactatata agcagcttgc cagttcattc cctcttccca aaaataatct caacttgatc
      181 taaactgtta caaatatgcc tcctacagtt gtttctggac ctactcctta tcaataccag
      241 aagaaccgta gtacttatgg ggttgcagga ggtcggattg gtccagctaa acctaaagga
      301 tctgttcctg atcgttatag gcgtatggct gtgaatatga agaagcgcaa gatttctgga
      361 tctggagatt atatgattcg agaaacggga tcatctaaga acgaatatac gccctttgga
      421 tctattgggc ataagatcgg ttccttcttt ggtgcacccg ggatcgggtg ggcgggtggt
      481 catttgattg gtcggatttt aggatctggt gattacaaga tgggtccgtg taatttgagt
      541 agcaatgtct tggtgaacaa gactgaggtt cctcagttct ctagttcggc taggtccaac
      601 attgttgctc atcgcgagta catcaaggat attagcacag gtccgactat tggtgccttt
      661 aacgtggaat cgtttacggt gcaacctggt gatggcacta ctttcccttg gttgtccacc
      721 atagcccaga attatgagca gtaccgtgtg catgggatgg tgtttgagtt taaaacgacc
      781 tcctcggatg ctttgaattc caccaataca gccttaggaa cggtcattat ggccaccgag
      841 tacaacgtca atagtcctgc ttacacgaac aagatctcga tggaaaattc tgagtttgcc
      901 caaagcgcta aaccctctca gtcccaaatg cacggtcttg aatgtgcacc tgctgagggt
      961 ttggttaaga atttgtttac tcgaactgct ggattatcgt ctacctcttt ggctcttcaa
     1021 gacaaacgtc tttatgactt tgccacgttt cagattgcca ctgcaggtgg tcaagctgct
     1081 aacatcgtta ttggagagct ttgggttaca tatttgattg agtttttgaa gccccagatc
     1141 cctactacac ttggtggtga tcttgatacg ttgaagatta acggtacaga atctgctgtt
     1201 acggcaattc gtattacgga taatctttcc aattccacca ccaacactgt tacgggttcg
     1261 cttggatata gtatcgcagc atcgggtatt gctccgttta cggagtcttt gactttgacc
     1321 agaatggtta ttggcaattt ataccagatt tcgtcggcgt atgcatgttc tcaggctatt
     1381 accacggctc ctgcatggtc cattacttca ggcgctactg ccaagttagc atatccttcg
     1441 ggtactgcgt ttaatgccaa ttcgactgtt agtattaatg gtggtggtac tggtgcgtgt
     1501 caatttatga tcactttcac tgctagtgcg tctactgtag ttttgtcttt gaccaacggt
     1561 ttattggcag cctctggaaa ctactttgga cagcatattg ttagtggtct tgactccacc
     1621 atcaccaact agggttaggg ttgtagactt gtatataacc aaaattaggg ttagggagag
     1681 ggcctaggga cccgccggaa gcatgaaggc aggggtggcc ctcggtcccg acttgactca
     1741 actggaacca cactcgaagg gagactttat atctgatcgc cggcgggacc ccccgaaggg
     1801 agggcggcga tgcgaataat aaacgaatgt taaccaaaat taatacaatt tattgtgaag
     1861 aattacgtat acacaattat ctcttaacca catagcctcc tcgcaggagt tataaacatc
     1921 catgtctttg ttgcataagt agatgcaagg tttgccccaa gtcaaagtga ctttcttgcg
     1981 atacttgtcc gtcatggtaa attgtgcttg ggccccaagt aacgcctttt ttgcaggtac
     2041 gtatttccac tctatgtcat caatgaccaa ataatcagcc ataggattcc aatcatcgag
     2101 gttaaacata ctattaaagt acgtatgagt gccaagcgag cgcgcccact ctgtctttcc
     2161 aagtcgggag gcgccgacga ggaagaggct gagtggtctg tctcctctcc cgttgagatt
     2221 gatggaggcc cagtcgacaa ggctctgagg aacattggca aaagacgaga aacggctgac
     2281 atactttgcg atcttgattt tatatttttg cttgcagtag tactcgagct tctcatgatt
     2341 caagacgaag tcgcgtgggt attgagaggc taccaaattc atgaaatcat ctgagtcctt
     2401 ggactcttcg acgagttgtc cccaggtacg tttcttctct ttgaaagcaa ggccatgttt
     2461 gatgaagtca cctatattat tcatagatta gggttcctga agtgaagcgg aaggcgccgt
     2521 cgtcgtggca ccagactcca tcccattcca taccctcctt ttcgagataa agagccactg
     2581 ctgcagggtc tcggcttgat tggatgttgg ggtgcttgcc gtcgatatcg aagattcgct
     2641 cgtccttggt cctgaagggt acgacgaact ggagcaaggc gtggtagtgg ggggacccgt
     2701 ctttgtgtgc ttccttggcc accatccacc cgaagggttc attgaagcca catctctttt
     2761 tgatgacatc gaggacttgc tccttggtcc aattagggtt ggcttggggg tatgtgagaa
     2821 atatacacga agatttaagt tggaaggcac caggcattac gaattagctg ggggactcgc
     2881 ggggaccgaa aaggaggtt
//
LOCUS       CruV-108                2905 bp    DNA     circular     24-FEB-2020
DEFINITION  Crucivirus-108 isolate 120_289_SvL2_3298.
ACCESSION   CruV-108
KEYWORDS    .
SOURCE      Crucivirus-108
  ORGANISM  Crucivirus-108
            Unclassified.
REFERENCE   1  (bases 1 to 2905)
  AUTHORS   de la Higuera,I., Kasun,G.W., Torrance,E.L., Pratt,A.A.,
            Maluenda,A., Colombet,J., Bisseux,M., Ravet,V., Dayaram,A.,
            Stainton,D., Kraberger,S., Zawar-Reza,P., Goldstien,S., Briskie,J.,
            White,R., Taylor,H., Gomez,C., Ainley,D.G., Harding,J.S.,
            Fontenele,R.S., Schreck,J., Ribeiro,S.G., Oswald,S.A., Arnold,J.M.,
            Varsani,A., Enault,F. and Stedman,K.M.
  TITLE     Direct Submission
  JOURNAL   Submitted (24-FEB-2020) Biology, Portland State University, 1719 SW
            10th Ave, Portland, Oregon 97201, USA
COMMENT     Bankit Comment: ALT EMAIL:ide@pdx.edu                              
            Bankit Comment: TOTAL # OF SEQS:451                                
            Bankit Comment: GAP: est. length - alignment                       
                                                                               
            ##Assembly-Data-START##                                            
            Assembly Method       :: MetaSPAdes v. 3.12; IDBA-UD v. 1.1.1;     
                                     MEGAHIT v. 1.0.3                          
            Sequencing Technology :: 454; Illumina                             
            ##Assembly-Data-END##
FEATURES             Location/Qualifiers
     source          1..2905
                     /organism="Crucivirus-108"
                     /mol_type="genomic DNA"
                     /isolate="120_289_SvL2_3298"
                     /isolation_source="Water"
                     /country="Norway"
                     /collection_date=2014
     CDS             1..1026
                     /codon_start=1
                     /product="Putative Replication Associated Protein"
                     /translation="MSPMSPMKTGVEVILNSTPTLSDSKKPSQKRPSCARNWFFTWNN
                     YPTRLVSDVSSNLDEIAEEWLVLLLTVFKKRCEAWVFQKELGTTPHIQGCITCKVKDR
                     WSDFGLPKDIHWELTKNNTRAQEYCCKDNTRVGDSWWVFPEPEEVIVYERDTLKTLYP
                     WQQWVFNNCKGKADHRTINWIFDPIGNNGKTFFMKHMFDTVGALCTDGGQQKDITCYI
                     ASTQEVKKGVTPKNLNKPGTTFIFDLARCCEKISYHSLEAVKNGFIFSPKYGSQSYSF
                     NCPHVWVFSNELPDCSKMSADRWKLYTIDKTKHLVEITVDENNNIVTRCPLIKTPEVD
                     DKFILKF*"
     misc_feature    945..967
                     /note="stem-loop"
     misc_feature    954..962
                     /note="nonanucleotide"
     CDS             complement(1480..2850)
                     /codon_start=1
                     /product="Putative CruV Capsid Protein"
                     /translation="MAAVRRRVPRKRRVAVRKVRVIKGKGDYVIADPAHVTKKDVKDA
                     YKQGLAEGAESSGPQSVGATIGQYLGHGAQKVVKMLTGFGDYAVNENSLMHGGATLGA
                     NPPSVENTQTGFIVRHREYIQDVFSTTAFINVPLEINPGLSSTFPWLSQVADSFEQYS
                     FRGLVFEYKSMSSDAVLSGGSSSALGTVIMSTQYNSLDLPFTDKRTMENYEYANSDKP
                     SNSFMHPIECKKNQNSISELYIRTGPINGAVGDKRLYDLGVFNIATQGMQNASPNQVI
                     GELWCTFEIEFYKAKLSTGDPALASDTFHRSGVANYFNLLAPFDSSCLPSLQNTIGCT
                     IPVRGTIRFPLNVVDGIYQITYFMTGSTATTVNSLAYTAGGVTVNVDIVSTDVKFFFG
                     ASDSFALAPNAGSTTNNIQITQICKILQTNPGLPAQVQLLIDSGTLPQGSQTVDIIVN
                     EMSPYI*"
ORIGIN      
        1 atgtctccaa tgtctccaat gaaaactggg gtagaggtaa tactaaactc tacccccacg
       61 cttagtgatt caaagaaacc ctctcaaaag agaccaagtt gtgcaagaaa ctggtttttc
      121 acttggaata actatccgac ccggcttgtc tccgatgtct ccagtaattt ggatgaaatc
      181 gccgaagaat ggttagttct tctgctcacg gttttcaaaa aaagatgcga ggcttgggtc
      241 ttccaaaaag aacttggtac gacgcctcac attcaaggct gcatcacatg taaagtgaag
      301 gaccggtgga gtgactttgg tttaccaaag gacattcact gggaactcac taaaaataac
      361 actcgggccc aagaatactg ctgtaaagac aacacaaggg ttggtgactc gtggtgggtc
      421 tttcctgaac ctgaggaagt tatcgtatac gaacgcgata ctttaaaaac tttgtatcct
      481 tggcagcaat gggtgttcaa caattgcaaa ggcaaagctg accacagaac cattaattgg
      541 atatttgacc ctattggaaa taacgggaag accttcttca tgaaacatat gtttgacacc
      601 gttggtgcgt tgtgtactga tggtggacag caaaaagaca ttacctgcta tattgcaagt
      661 actcaagaag tgaaaaaagg agtcacccct aaaaacttga acaaacctgg aactaccttt
      721 atcttcgacc tggcacggtg ctgcgaaaaa atatcatacc actccctcga agcagttaaa
      781 aacggattca tcttctctcc taaatacggt tcgcagtcgt actcgtttaa ctgtcctcat
      841 gtctgggtat tctcaaatga gttaccagat tgttcaaaaa tgtcagcgga taggtggaag
      901 ctttatacta ttgataaaac caagcacctc gttgagatta cagttgacga aaacaataat
      961 atcgtcactc ggtgcccact tattaaaaca cctgaagttg atgacaagtt tatcctcaaa
     1021 ttttaatgag gcaaatgctc tatggatgct cgggacgccc ctacggccta tttttgtcgc
     1081 tttgcagcgc caaaaattag tcggcctacg cgttccgctg gggctaaaac tcgcatcgcc
     1141 tacgctttgg tcgggggggg ccctggactc ccttccccac tccctccgct ccgctgaggg
     1201 tggctcacgc cctaacgggc tccgctgggg acaaaacata cactatattg tgttacatat
     1261 attggtgact cgtgcaccaa aaataaactt gtaatcataa tccgaaactt aaaaagttcc
     1321 tgattattag tggtttcttt tttgattgcc cgcgcaccaa taggcgatgc aatcgtatta
     1381 aaacacctaa aagttactgc tccatccgct accatgtatt gggcgatgat gtagactgcc
     1441 gctccttgcg tagtttagcg tcatttcgga cgttactact taaatgtatg gactcatttc
     1501 gttaacgata atatccacag tctgagagcc ttgtggtaat gtaccagagt caatcaacag
     1561 ttgaacttga gctggtaatc ctggattagt ttgaagaatt ttacaaattt gagtaatttg
     1621 aatattgttc gtggtactac cagcatttgg agcgagagcg aatgaatctg atgctccaaa
     1681 gaaaaattta acatcagttg aaactatgtc tacgttgacg gttactccac cagcagtata
     1741 tgccagggag tttacggtag tcgctgtgct tcctgtcata aagtaagtta tttgatatat
     1801 accgtcaaca acgttcaatg gaaatcggat tgtacctcta acaggtatag tacaaccgat
     1861 ggtgttttgc agtgatggga gacatgaact gtcgaaaggt gctaacaaat taaaataatt
     1921 tgctactccc gaacgatgaa atgtatcgga tgctaatgct gggtctccag tagagagttt
     1981 cgctttgtaa aactcaatct caaaagtaca ccacaactca ccaatgactt gattaggtga
     2041 agcattctgc attccctgag ttgcaatgtt aaaaactcct aaatcgtata aacgcttatc
     2101 accgacagca ccattaattg gtccagtacg aatatagagc tccgaaatag aattttggtt
     2161 cttcttacat tcgataggat gcatgaacga gtttgatggt ttatcagaat ttgcgtactc
     2221 ataattctcc atagttctct tatccgtaaa cggcaaatcg agggaattat attgcgtact
     2281 cataattaca gtaccaaggg cagatgaact gccaccactc aaaactgcat ctgaactcat
     2341 tgacttgtat tcaaatacaa gacctctaaa agagtattgc tcgaatgagt ctgcgacttg
     2401 agataaccac gggaacgtac tcgataaacc agggtttatt tcgagaggta catttataaa
     2461 agctgttgtt gagaatacat cctgtatgta ctcacgatgc cttacaatga aaccggtttg
     2521 tgtgttctcg acgctcggag gatttgcgcc taaagttgcc cccccatgca tcaaactgtt
     2581 ttcgttgact gcatagtccc cgaaaccagt taacatcttt acgacttttt gggcgccgtg
     2641 accgaggtat tgacctatag ttgcacccac ggactgcgga ccagaggatt ccgcaccctc
     2701 agcaagacct tgcttataag cgtctttgac gtctttcttc gtcacatgtg ctgggtcggc
     2761 aattacataa tcacctttcc ccttaataac tcgtaccttg cgaactgcta ctcgtctttt
     2821 tctcggaact ctccttcgaa ctgctgccat tttatattat agtgcgagaa tttattttct
     2881 aaacggatag tataatatga cccaa
//
LOCUS       CruV-109                2911 bp    DNA     circular     24-FEB-2020
DEFINITION  Crucivirus-109 isolate 120_1803_IR2_3297.
ACCESSION   CruV-109
KEYWORDS    .
SOURCE      Crucivirus-109
  ORGANISM  Crucivirus-109
            Unclassified.
REFERENCE   1  (bases 1 to 2911)
  AUTHORS   de la Higuera,I., Kasun,G.W., Torrance,E.L., Pratt,A.A.,
            Maluenda,A., Colombet,J., Bisseux,M., Ravet,V., Dayaram,A.,
            Stainton,D., Kraberger,S., Zawar-Reza,P., Goldstien,S., Briskie,J.,
            White,R., Taylor,H., Gomez,C., Ainley,D.G., Harding,J.S.,
            Fontenele,R.S., Schreck,J., Ribeiro,S.G., Oswald,S.A., Arnold,J.M.,
            Varsani,A., Enault,F. and Stedman,K.M.
  TITLE     Direct Submission
  JOURNAL   Submitted (24-FEB-2020) Biology, Portland State University, 1719 SW
            10th Ave, Portland, Oregon 97201, USA
COMMENT     Bankit Comment: ALT EMAIL:ide@pdx.edu                              
            Bankit Comment: TOTAL # OF SEQS:451                                
            Bankit Comment: GAP: est. length - alignment                       
                                                                               
            ##Assembly-Data-START##                                            
            Assembly Method       :: MetaSPAdes v. 3.12; IDBA-UD v. 1.1.1;     
                                     MEGAHIT v. 1.0.3                          
            Sequencing Technology :: 454; Illumina                             
            ##Assembly-Data-END##
FEATURES             Location/Qualifiers
     source          1..2911
                     /organism="Crucivirus-109"
                     /mol_type="genomic DNA"
                     /isolate="120_1803_IR2_3297"
                     /isolation_source="Water"
                     /country="Norway"
                     /collection_date=2011
     CDS             1..1353
                     /codon_start=1
                     /product="Putative CruV Capsid Protein"
                     /translation="MSSYNTYSRQYSRKKRFVPYEEYMRRKQMPKAQRAPYRKKAYRP
                     SYKKRAASAQNNEIGRAIGSTIGAAIAGAPGSVIGSALGGGAQSLISKITGSGDYKVN
                     YNVLVNEQVPQFAMGNNKFRETRISHKEFIQDIISSATPGAFNIDTFVVNPGVSATFP
                     WLSSLAVNYEEYALDGLIFEFKSTSSNALNSTNTALGTVVLATQYNALSAPFVNKQQM
                     ENYEFAVSCNPSCNVIHPLECAQFENPVNMLYVRELDNASIANSDKRLYDMGNFSIAS
                     VGLQGASVNIGELWVSYSLRLLKPKLGQAGDIADHFILDAASVTTGSWMGNVALAVLS
                     QSSDFGVSLTQTTIVIPSFFSGNICIELALNVASASQTAPTLTGTLGATPLNLLFNNT
                     INYWITPAGETVTKIISTSYWTIANGGTITFSGGSTGAPGACTVADLVVSAISSSLVD
                     *"
     CDS             complement(1610..2659)
                     /codon_start=1
                     /product="Putative Replication Associated Protein"
                     /translation="MSLTTQNSEVHSDGSSNSIDATENTEKIITDEFPENQKTKIRGT
                     FFTLNNYTDDDIKRMISLVIGKEDSRYLVYQLEEGEVDHTPHVQGFFYFHNQIQLGTL
                     NKALPTAHFMKPRCIKACIKYCKKDKTRIAGPFEYGLMPEQGRRTDLEEVARKFLTLS
                     MKEFVEQCPTEYVRYHRGLQALKMASTTHRDRNTPPIVKWYWGNAGTLKTRTAFESHT
                     TSYIKDGTTWWNGYEQQVAIIIDDFDGKWPYRDLLRLLDRYPYQGQVKGDYVKINSPY
                     IYITCEHPPGMFWQGNELAQVNRRISEVRCFNPVMETEALPGSKEETHVQAHAAEAED
                     PDDILDVLNHMAQTK*"
     misc_feature    2593..2621
                     /note="stem-loop"
     misc_feature    2605..2613
                     /note="nonanucleotide"
ORIGIN      
        1 atgtcatcgt acaacacgta ttcgcgacaa tattccagaa agaaacgatt cgttccatat
       61 gaagagtaca tgaggcgcaa acaaatgcca aaggcacaaa gggctcctta tcgaaagaaa
      121 gcatatcgtc cgtcgtacaa gaaaagagca gcatctgctc aaaataatga gattggaagg
      181 gcaatcggaa gcaccattgg agccgcaatt gcgggagctc caggaagtgt gatcggttca
      241 gctcttggcg ggggagctca atctctgatt agtaaaatca caggtagtgg agactacaaa
      301 gtaaattata atgttctggt caacgaacag gttccacagt ttgcaatggg taataacaag
      361 tttagagaga ctcgtatttc acacaaagaa ttcattcaag atattatatc gtcagcgact
      421 cctggcgcct ttaacattga cacatttgtt gtcaatcctg gtgtttcagc aacgtttcct
      481 tggctttcat ctcttgcagt gaattatgaa gaatatgctc ttgatggtct catttttgag
      541 tttaaatcaa cttcatccaa tgctctcaac tcaacaaaca ctgctcttgg tactgttgta
      601 ttggcgactc agtataatgc tttgagcgct ccttttgtta acaaacaaca gatggaaaac
      661 tatgaatttg cagtttcttg caatccttct tgtaacgtga ttcatccact tgagtgtgca
      721 caattcgaaa atccagtaaa catgttatat gttcgagaac ttgacaatgc ttcaatcgca
      781 aactctgaca aacgattgta tgatatgggt aactttagca ttgcttccgt gggacttcaa
      841 ggagcatcgg tcaacatcgg tgaattgtgg gtatcttatt ctcttagact tctcaaacca
      901 aaactcggac aagcgggtga tattgccgac cattttatat tagatgctgc atctgtgaca
      961 actggctcat ggatgggaaa cgtagcctta gccgttcttt ctcagtcatc tgattttggt
     1021 gtgtcattaa cacaaacaac tattgttatt ccttcttttt tctcgggtaa tatttgtatc
     1081 gaacttgcat tgaatgttgc atctgcgtca caaactgcac caacattaac tggtactttg
     1141 ggagccactc ctctcaatct tctcttcaat aatactatta attattggat cacaccagca
     1201 ggagagaccg taactaaaat tatatctact tcatattgga ccattgccaa tggagggaca
     1261 atcacctttt ctggtggttc aacaggagcc cctggagctt gtactgttgc cgatttagta
     1321 gtttcagcta tttcttcatc tcttgtcgac taattatatg ttatcaaaca tacaatttaa
     1381 ttatcttctt cactattttc ttcaggccaa ttgcaccaat aacatgggaa atcatcatta
     1441 tcatatacta acattccaca atttggacaa gacacgtcat caataatttc ttcctctatg
     1501 tgtacttctt cagccaaatt tatttcttct ggaataattt gcattatcaa acatatatct
     1561 ttttgcacac acatttataa tgttataaat atgtctttag gtcatttatt tattttgttt
     1621 gcgccatatg attcaaaaca tccaaaatat catctggatc ctcggcttca gccgcatgtg
     1681 cttgcacatg cgtttcttct ttgcttcctg gtaaagcttc ggtttccata actgggttga
     1741 aacatctaac ttcactaatt cttctgttaa cttgggcaag ttcgtttcct tgccaaaaca
     1801 ttcctggtgg gtgttcacaa gtaatatata tgtaggggct atttatttta acatagtctc
     1861 cttttacttg gccttgatag ggatatctgt caagcaatct taatagatct ctgtatggcc
     1921 attttccatc aaagtcatca ataataatag caacttgttg ttcgtatcca ttccaccatg
     1981 tggttccatc tttaatgtac gatgttgtgt gtgattcaaa agctgtccga gttttgagag
     2041 ttccagcgtt tccccaatac catttaacaa ttggaggagt atttctatct ctgtgtgtcg
     2101 ttgaagccat cttcaaagct tgaagtcctc ggtgatatct tacatattca gtgggacatt
     2161 gttcaacaaa ttctttcata gagagtgtta gaaattttct tgcaacttct tccagatctg
     2221 ttcttcttcc ttgttcaggc atcagtccgt attcaaaagg tccagcaatg cgggttttat
     2281 cctttttgca atatttaata catgctttaa tacatcttgg tttcatgaaa tgggctgtcg
     2341 gaagagcttt gttcaaagtg cctagttgaa tctgattgtg aaaatagaaa aagccttgaa
     2401 catgaggggt gtgatcaact tctccttctt ccagctggta taccaagtat ctgctatctt
     2461 ctttgccaat gacaagagag atcattcgtt tgatatcatc atctgtgtaa ttattgagag
     2521 tgaaaaacgt tcctcgtatc ttagttttct gattttctgg gaattcatca gtaattattt
     2581 tttcagtgtt ttcggtagca tctatactat tactgctacc gtctgagtga acctctgagt
     2641 tttgtgttgt gagtgacatt tctgggctct gtacttgtct ttaggtcatt tattttgtgg
     2701 tgtgaaaaat ggtctagagc atctgaaatg tgttatattt ttttgtttgc gtgataataa
     2761 ctggtctaaa gctatcgtat ctgtgtgaat ttttgtgtgt tgagtgataa taactggtct
     2821 atagcaataa atatgtgtca aagtttttgt gttcgcgaag ataaataact ggtctaaaga
     2881 cacatatttg taataaaata acacaccaac c
//
LOCUS       CruV-111                2929 bp    DNA     circular     24-FEB-2020
DEFINITION  Crucivirus-111 isolate SR1_3042.
ACCESSION   CruV-111
KEYWORDS    .
SOURCE      Crucivirus-111
  ORGANISM  Crucivirus-111
            Unclassified.
REFERENCE   1  (bases 1 to 2929)
  AUTHORS   de la Higuera,I., Kasun,G.W., Torrance,E.L., Pratt,A.A.,
            Maluenda,A., Colombet,J., Bisseux,M., Ravet,V., Dayaram,A.,
            Stainton,D., Kraberger,S., Zawar-Reza,P., Goldstien,S., Briskie,J.,
            White,R., Taylor,H., Gomez,C., Ainley,D.G., Harding,J.S.,
            Fontenele,R.S., Schreck,J., Ribeiro,S.G., Oswald,S.A., Arnold,J.M.,
            Varsani,A., Enault,F. and Stedman,K.M.
  TITLE     Direct Submission
  JOURNAL   Submitted (24-FEB-2020) Biology, Portland State University, 1719 SW
            10th Ave, Portland, Oregon 97201, USA
COMMENT     Bankit Comment: ALT EMAIL:ide@pdx.edu                              
            Bankit Comment: TOTAL # OF SEQS:451                                
            Bankit Comment: GAP: est. length - alignment                       
                                                                               
            ##Assembly-Data-START##                                            
            Assembly Method       :: MetaSPAdes v. 3.12; IDBA-UD v. 1.1.1;     
                                     MEGAHIT v. 1.0.3                          
            Sequencing Technology :: 454; Illumina                             
            ##Assembly-Data-END##
FEATURES             Location/Qualifiers
     source          1..2929
                     /organism="Crucivirus-111"
                     /mol_type="genomic DNA"
                     /isolate="SR1_3042"
                     /isolation_source="Water"
                     /country="New Zealand"
                     /collection_date=2012
     misc_feature    join(2921..2929,1..16)
                     /note="stem-loop"
     misc_feature    1..9
                     /note="nonanucleotide"
     CDS             42..1046
                     /codon_start=1
                     /product="Putative Replication Associated Protein"
                     /translation="MSKKCAGTIGTKQNPCCVYDFTLYDTLEVNVIRSNIEDICKKYC
                     FQLEKGEKSGKLHYQGRISLTQKKRLNELIKILNKKGWANFHLSITSKENRDNNFYVC
                     KEETRVSGPYTNENNIYIPKDVSKMQVLRPWQKSLRDELSTYNERSVDVIYEKNGNIG
                     KSSICRYMMIYDDAELLPFCNDYKDVMRMAYDVGPKKIYLIDMPRAISKEKLFQFYSA
                     IETLKSGYCYDDRYKFTRRLFDRPRICVFTNTPPDTTMLSKDMWNIWTVSNNNLEKYD
                     DLIKSLDPHYINVDDIVFISDYENDNDICDFDLIDIKNIDTPPVVRKTISRKPTKKEP
                     *"
     CDS             complement(1531..2922)
                     /codon_start=1
                     /product="Putative CruV Capsid Protein"
                     /translation="MPRYTDAEKAAYYKRKSQTVYHRRPVRKTRSSGSKTRYGKRYLK
                     EQPDYRYPGVGRRIGGYLGSMAGNVLAPGVGGAVGNVVGSLAGQGAQALIKKISGFGD
                     YSVSKNSLMYNVDAVPEFSNNNERCTVVTHREFISDIQSSTGFVSRTFRINPALAETF
                     PWLAALAENYEQYVVQGMVFEYKTTSATAIGSTNTSLGTVVMATQYNSLAPPFSNKQQ
                     MENYEFSQSTVPSQSILHPIECDPMQTQCGGIFNMFNPNDTAGDTRLYDIGRFTIATV
                     GMQAGAATVGELWVSYKICLLKPRLQAISNVADGYILEASSVTNALPLGNFLNATTFA
                     ENSNFTNLVSSSEFRFDPNFVGVVQVLLCYVCSGTAITPPTISPLANCVQMNPNYINS
                     NLTLTGQNDLTAGVSPHNVYSLGFFNVTGGFNAGGSRPGVSIFGLTTTGVTFISARIL
                     FISVPSQFTPGFN*"
ORIGIN      
        1 aattactata taaaataata ttttctctag aatatataga aatgtctaaa aagtgtgctg
       61 gaacaattgg aacaaaacaa aacccatgtt gtgtatacga ttttacgtta tacgacactc
      121 tcgaagtaaa tgtcatcaga tctaatatcg aagacatatg caaaaagtac tgttttcaac
      181 tagaaaaagg agagaaatcg ggtaagctac actatcaagg aagaatatct cttactcaaa
      241 aaaagagatt aaatgaacta attaaaatac taaacaaaaa aggatgggca aactttcatc
      301 tttcgataac atcaaaagaa aatagagaca ataacttcta tgtttgcaaa gaagaaacta
      361 gagtaagtgg accttacact aatgaaaata atatatatat accaaaagac gtttctaaaa
      421 tgcaagttct ccgaccatgg caaaaatcat taagagatga acttagcaca tataatgaaa
      481 gatcagtcga cgtaatatat gaaaaaaatg gaaatatcgg aaaatcatca atatgtagat
      541 atatgatgat ttatgatgat gccgaattac tacccttctg taatgactac aaagatgtca
      601 tgagaatggc atatgatgta ggacctaaaa aaatatactt aatcgatatg ccgagagcaa
      661 tctccaaaga aaaacttttt caattctatt cagcaattga aacattaaaa agcggatact
      721 gttatgatga tcgatacaaa ttcactagac gtttatttga tcgtccacgt atctgtgttt
      781 ttactaatac accaccagat acaaccatgt taagcaaaga tatgtggaac atatggacag
      841 tatctaataa taacttagag aaatacgatg atttaattaa gtcacttgac ccacactaca
      901 ttaacgtaga tgatattgtc ttcataagtg actatgaaaa tgataatgac atttgcgatt
      961 ttgacctaat cgacataaaa aatatagata caccaccggt tgttagaaaa accattagtc
     1021 ggaaacccac taaaaaggaa ccatgaaata actcataaaa tgaggatttt tcggcgctca
     1081 catccgttcc ctgtaatact gcatcgaaaa atctattatt taataatata tctagtaatt
     1141 cttactatat atattattga agtttctgga acattggaac attattgaag cttatccgtt
     1201 tttctcggaa aattactgga acattctaga tcattgttcc aaatctaaat ttactatata
     1261 aattatcgga taaaggggca acgtgcccct cttgctatcg caattcaccc accagggcaa
     1321 cgtgccctct cgccgtcgcg attcacctcc gaaggggcaa gccccctctt gccttcgcaa
     1381 ttcacccaag gtgcgtacgc cgccccttta ccccggcgcc cttgctgggg cagggcgacg
     1441 tgaaaaaagc agggcttttt tcgcttacgc catttactct atcttctgat acacataata
     1501 attcataaac atgcattatt atatgaatag ttaattaaaa cctggtgtaa actgacttgg
     1561 aactgaaata aataagatcc gtgctgaaat aaaagttaca ccagttgtag taagaccaaa
     1621 tattgatact cccggtcgag aacctccggc attaaaacct ccggtcacat taaagaaacc
     1681 caatgaataa acattatgag gtgatacacc agctgttaaa tcattctgac ccgtcagagt
     1741 aagattacta tttatataat tcggattcat ttgaacacaa ttagcaagag gagatattgt
     1801 cggaggcgta atagccgttc ccgaacaaac ataacaaaga agaacttgaa ccactcctac
     1861 aaaattagga tcaaacctaa actcagatga actaacaaga ttagtaaaat tactgttctc
     1921 tgcaaaagtt gttgcattaa gaaaattacc aagaggtaaa gcattagtaa cactagatgc
     1981 ttcgagtatg taaccatcag caacattact tatggcttgc aatctcggct taagcaggca
     2041 tatcttgtaa gatacccata gctctcctac ggtggctgcg cctgcctgca tccctacggt
     2101 cgctatcgta aatctcccga tgtcatataa acgtgtatct ccggctgtat cgtttggatt
     2161 aaacatatta aagatacctc cacactgagt ttgcatagga tcacactcaa taggatgtaa
     2221 tatactctgg gatggaaccg tcgattgtga gaattcgtag ttctccattt gttgcttatt
     2281 agaaaatgga ggagctaaac tattatattg agtcgccatc acaactgtac ctaatgaagt
     2341 attagttgaa ccaattgcag ttgcagaagt ggttttgtac tcgaaaacca ttccttgaac
     2401 cacatattgt tcatagttct ccgctaatgc tgctaaccat ggaaatgtct ctgctaacgc
     2461 tggatttatt ctaaatgttc tcgaaacaaa accagttgat gattgtatat ccgatataaa
     2521 ctctcgatga gtaactaccg tacatcgttc gttattatta gagaactcag gaacagcatc
     2581 aacattatac atcaacgaat tcttagaaac tgaataatct ccgaaccctg aaatcttctt
     2641 tattaatgct tgtgcacctt gacctgcaag tgaacccaca acattaccta ctgctccacc
     2701 tacacctggt gctaatacat taccagccat cgaacccaaa tatcctccga tccgtcttcc
     2761 gactccagga tatctataat caggttgctc ttttaaatat cgcttcccat atctagtctt
     2821 tgatccacta gatctagtct ttcgaacagg ccttcgatga taaacagtct gtgacttacg
     2881 cttataataa gctgctttct ctgcatcagt atatcttggc attttataa
//
LOCUS       CruV-112                2942 bp    DNA     circular     24-FEB-2020
DEFINITION  Crucivirus-112 isolate H_425.
ACCESSION   CruV-112
KEYWORDS    .
SOURCE      Crucivirus-112
  ORGANISM  Crucivirus-112
            Unclassified.
REFERENCE   1  (bases 1 to 2942)
  AUTHORS   de la Higuera,I., Kasun,G.W., Torrance,E.L., Pratt,A.A.,
            Maluenda,A., Colombet,J., Bisseux,M., Ravet,V., Dayaram,A.,
            Stainton,D., Kraberger,S., Zawar-Reza,P., Goldstien,S., Briskie,J.,
            White,R., Taylor,H., Gomez,C., Ainley,D.G., Harding,J.S.,
            Fontenele,R.S., Schreck,J., Ribeiro,S.G., Oswald,S.A., Arnold,J.M.,
            Varsani,A., Enault,F. and Stedman,K.M.
  TITLE     Direct Submission
  JOURNAL   Submitted (24-FEB-2020) Biology, Portland State University, 1719 SW
            10th Ave, Portland, Oregon 97201, USA
COMMENT     Bankit Comment: ALT EMAIL:ide@pdx.edu                              
            Bankit Comment: TOTAL # OF SEQS:451                                
            Bankit Comment: GAP: est. length - alignment                       
                                                                               
            ##Assembly-Data-START##                                            
            Assembly Method       :: MetaSPAdes v. 3.12; IDBA-UD v. 1.1.1;     
                                     MEGAHIT v. 1.0.3                          
            Sequencing Technology :: 454; Illumina                             
            ##Assembly-Data-END##
FEATURES             Location/Qualifiers
     source          1..2942
                     /organism="Crucivirus-112"
                     /mol_type="genomic DNA"
                     /isolate="H_425"
                     /isolation_source="Water"
                     /country="New Zealand"
                     /collection_date=2012
     CDS             1..1305
                     /codon_start=1
                     /product="Putative CruV Capsid Protein"
                     /translation="MSRRAPPRSAPRRAQTTRAPRPQLKGRGAYNVDSSYKKTKQARK
                     IAKRAPDYEPSLGRNLLTEGGSMLGGLFGMPGLGKSAGSALSNIFGLGSYEVKENVFM
                     EGRLPQVMNVPTGGGTVIRFQEYLGDVITSATVGAFQNTSWIVNSANRDSFPFLAQIA
                     ANYEQYQFEGLVYEFRSTSADALNSTNTALGSVMMATQYDFQDTPFTSKAEMLNYEYS
                     NSVKPSENCMHMIECAPSQSVLPILYTLDGSVPAGADSRLYHLGRFQVATIGFQAPSV
                     RIGEIHVTYQVRLLKPKIYSALGLDNDLWRLQSNSYTNALPLGPAVSSTPEFDNFGVT
                     HDSTIITIPPSSLVKNYRLEMYWKGNTTIVTVPTINFVNATALQTRVTTNGTSTQEVF
                     INTAFVTQGLNLPVNIIFGVLGTLPAAGTEVIARLIEVASPA*"
     CDS             complement(1557..2597)
                     /codon_start=1
                     /product="Putative Replication Associated Protein"
                     /translation="MTQKIETIRGMRIGNTKQSASSKKGISKGKSKKNRDILKIVETE
                     ETKDEVCEEFKTSTEIKKPKQPIQLKHWFFTFNNYSKGDIGILEKKFKAICVKYVFQE
                     ETGESGTPHLQGSIHLIYAMRPSEFKLNNKIHWEKTNNETKADEYCEKIDSRTGDVFK
                     WGFPPPKVPIEYITELYEWQQEIYNLCLPKPNPRDIVWVYDKSGNNGKTEFCKYMYDK
                     IDAVLSDDATKKDIACLIADMVEDDDRDFGKQTTFLFDFPRSCKSVDYGALESVKNGL
                     IMSPKFHSKTLIFNKPHVIVMSNSLPEFSKMSIDRWIVYELNDKKLHKMDIKKYLKNI
                     CEDDNMFIEDEE*"
     misc_feature    1705..1723
                     /note="stem-loop"
     misc_feature    1710..1718
                     /note="nonanucleotide"
ORIGIN      
        1 atgtcccgaa gagctccccc aagaagtgcc ccaagacgag cccaaaccac cagagcgcca
       61 agaccgcaat taaaaggtcg tggtgcttat aatgttgatt cttcttacaa gaagaccaaa
      121 caagcgcgca agattgcaaa gcgtgcccct gattacgaac catcactcgg aaggaactta
      181 ctgactgagg gagggagtat gttagggggt ctgtttggga tgccaggact cggcaaatca
      241 gccgggtccg ccctttctaa tatattcggt ttaggttcat acgaagttaa agagaatgta
      301 tttatggagg gtagattacc acaagttatg aacgttccga caggtggagg aacggtaata
      361 agatttcaag agtatcttgg ggatgtgata acatccgcca cggttggagc ttttcaaaat
      421 acatcatgga ttgtgaacag tgcaaaccgg gactccttcc catttcttgc ccagattgcc
      481 gcgaattatg agcagtatca atttgaggga cttgtctatg agtttcggag tacatccgcc
      541 gacgcgctga attcaacaaa tacagccctc ggctcggtca tgatggccac acaatatgac
      601 tttcaagaca ccccatttac atccaaagca gaaatgctta attatgaata ttcaaacagt
      661 gttaagccct ctgaaaactg tatgcatatg atagagtgcg ccccgtcgca atcggtttta
      721 cctattcttt ataccttaga cgggtctgtg ccagctggtg cagattcccg attataccat
      781 ttaggtcggt ttcaagtcgc aacaattggg tttcaggccc caagtgtgag aattggagag
      841 atccatgtta cttaccaagt tagattactt aaaccaaaaa tatactcagc cttaggtctt
      901 gataatgacc tctggcgcct tcaatcaaac tcttatacca atgctttacc actcggccca
      961 gccgtttcct caactcctga atttgataat tttggtgtga ctcatgactc aacaataatt
     1021 acaataccac catcttcatt ggtaaaaaac tatcgtttag aaatgtattg gaaaggtaac
     1081 actacaattg ttacagttcc aactatcaat ttcgtaaacg ctacagcctt acaaacaaga
     1141 gtcactacaa acggaacatc tactcaagaa gtttttatta atacagcctt tgtaacccag
     1201 ggattaaatt taccagtaaa tataatcttt ggggtcttag gaaccttacc agcagcaggg
     1261 accgaagtaa tcgccagact tattgaggtc gctagtccag cataagacaa gtccctcaaa
     1321 ttgattgaac attattaact aataactact attaaacttt aacctatata atatatagat
     1381 taaattatgc gtagagcatc gtaggccgtt aggccgtcaa tggctgtagc ctccgaacgc
     1441 cagggggtgg ggtgggggcc ctacctagat acctttaggt atctaccgga tttatccggc
     1501 ccggttagtg gagcgcggaa gctggagggt tcttaaaaac ccgacataca gaataattat
     1561 tcttcatctt caataaacat attatcatct tcacaaatat ttttcaaata ttttttaata
     1621 tccattttat gcaacttttt atcattaagt tcatatacta tccatctatc tattgacatt
     1681 tttgagaatt caggcaatga attactcatg actattacat gaggtttatt aaaaataagt
     1741 gtcttagaat gaaattttgg tgacattata agaccatttt taacactttc aagagcccca
     1801 tagtcaacac ttttacagga cctcgggaaa tcaaacaaaa atgttgtttg ttttccgaaa
     1861 tctctatcat catcttccac catatcagca attaaacatg caatatcttt tttagttgca
     1921 tcatctgata aaacggcatc aattttatca tacatatatt tacaaaattc agttttgcca
     1981 ttatttccac ttttatcata aacccaaaca atatccctag gatttggttt tggtaaacat
     2041 aaattataaa tttcttgttg ccactcataa agctcggtga tatattcaat cgggacttta
     2101 ggaggtggaa acccccattt aaacacatcg cctgtccgac tgtctatttt ttcacaatac
     2161 tcatcggctt tagtttcatt attagttttt tcccaatgaa ttttattatt caatttaaat
     2221 tctgatgggc gcatagcata tataaggtgt atactacctt gtagatgtgg tgtgccactt
     2281 tcaccagttt cttcttggaa aacatattta acgcatatag ctttaaattt tttttctaag
     2341 attccaatat ctcctttact gtaattatta aacgtaaaga accaatgctt taattgtatt
     2401 ggttgtttag gttttttaat ttcagtagag gttttgaact cttcacaaac ctcatcctta
     2461 gtctcttcgg tctctactat ctttaaaata tccctatttt tcttactttt acctttactt
     2521 ataccctttt tactagatgc ggattgttta gtgttaccaa tccgcatccc tctaatggtc
     2581 tctatttttt gggtcatttt atactataag attatataat aattctttat gtatatttgg
     2641 tgcgtttgcc cgaagggttg ggggatggtc ccagattgct taagtaagca agctggttgg
     2701 ggccccccta gtcgcgtctt gggacataac atactgagga aactattaat tttatattag
     2761 tatgggggag taatttaatt ttgataattt tatgaattct gaccaggaat gaataacgga
     2821 gttatcttta agtgtaatta acataatttt tataattatg ttaaatatac ttaaaaataa
     2881 cgactttcag aatttaatta actcccccaa tatttattat ctataaatat agtataataa
     2941 at
//
LOCUS       CruV-113                2952 bp    DNA     circular     24-FEB-2020
DEFINITION  Crucivirus-113 isolate GP1_93048.
ACCESSION   CruV-113
KEYWORDS    .
SOURCE      Crucivirus-113
  ORGANISM  Crucivirus-113
            Unclassified.
REFERENCE   1  (bases 1 to 2952)
  AUTHORS   de la Higuera,I., Kasun,G.W., Torrance,E.L., Pratt,A.A.,
            Maluenda,A., Colombet,J., Bisseux,M., Ravet,V., Dayaram,A.,
            Stainton,D., Kraberger,S., Zawar-Reza,P., Goldstien,S., Briskie,J.,
            White,R., Taylor,H., Gomez,C., Ainley,D.G., Harding,J.S.,
            Fontenele,R.S., Schreck,J., Ribeiro,S.G., Oswald,S.A., Arnold,J.M.,
            Varsani,A., Enault,F. and Stedman,K.M.
  TITLE     Direct Submission
  JOURNAL   Submitted (24-FEB-2020) Biology, Portland State University, 1719 SW
            10th Ave, Portland, Oregon 97201, USA
COMMENT     Bankit Comment: ALT EMAIL:ide@pdx.edu                              
            Bankit Comment: TOTAL # OF SEQS:451                                
            Bankit Comment: GAP: est. length - alignment                       
                                                                               
            ##Assembly-Data-START##                                            
            Assembly Method       :: MetaSPAdes v. 3.12; IDBA-UD v. 1.1.1;     
                                     MEGAHIT v. 1.0.3                          
            Sequencing Technology :: 454; Illumina                             
            ##Assembly-Data-END##
FEATURES             Location/Qualifiers
     source          1..2952
                     /organism="Crucivirus-113"
                     /mol_type="genomic DNA"
                     /isolate="GP1_93048"
                     /isolation_source="Water"
                     /country="New Zealand"
                     /collection_date=2014
     misc_feature    join(2940..2952,1..19)
                     /note="stem-loop"
     misc_feature    1..9
                     /note="nonanucleotide"
     CDS             106..1398
                     /codon_start=1
                     /product="Putative CruV Capsid Protein"
                     /translation="MPKYTQAQKIAYYKKKAVVAGKGKYHLRKAVKRIRGKGSYFTDV
                     LGAIAKPLTNVLGSGAYDFGEEVKAPVGMVKNSLFDKGMDSVPAMHSTGASVRICHRE
                     YIRDISSTVAFSNTKFELNPGLSESFPWLSQLAGAFTNYKWNGLAVQLKTMAGNSVAS
                     TTSTLGIYGMVAQYNTSLDNYANKSQCENAQGAVSAIISNSLMLGVECDNSASPFKNL
                     YVRQGAVPDGNPPQMYDLCNVQIFSSGAQAAQTCAELWITYDIELLNPLMSSHQTQGL
                     ATLFDIPVDCTVASGNFFGSSPSTLVPSFDDIGVTLSKNTGAATGIITFPVGSDGSYL
                     INYSTHGTAATVVAPPTVTYSNCTTVKLYKHVSPVTNLISSTESGASTSLDFVMNVCI
                     LVTDPSVVATVTFNGGVLPSTSNLSTLLITQLPADILA*"
     CDS             complement(1941..2930)
                     /codon_start=1
                     /product="Putative Replication Associated Protein"
                     /translation="MNFQFNNDKLITKENDSDKENKNPNIDKKFRINAKAFFITYPQC
                     NLDKNKIYDLLPEKHTITEYYIAEEKHEDGNPHIHALIKYSYKRNITNCKHFDIEGFH
                     PNVQAVKNWNNSKAYVCKDNNFISYVSLDTSTPENYNKRKKDFNEWKEDQELLSFKDI
                     TYPIKFLHYKIDKPNPNIKKRHYWFIGAPDFGKTYAIEKTFAGLKIFKRGNNKYPFEG
                     YNNEDIIIYDDIEKISFEEISNVSNTYHTKTLVYGDTRYNKIYWKIGHTRTIIVVTNT
                     YPHYNKLQNAFESRFYTIMLFNDRILIDDPMEDKDLILPNNIPILERQKAIYF*"
ORIGIN      
        1 taatattacc aattctggtg tttctggcgt caatatttat ttatatatag atttatgttt
       61 tatctatatt atatagattt atatttcttg caaagaaaat aaataatgcc taaatacacc
      121 caagctcaaa aaatagctta ttataaaaag aaagctgttg tagctggtaa aggaaaatat
      181 catttacgta aagcagttaa acgtattaga ggtaaaggat cgtattttac tgatgtttta
      241 ggtgctattg ctaaaccatt aactaatgtt ttaggatcag gtgcttatga ttttggagaa
      301 gaagtaaaag cacctgttgg tatggtaaaa aattctttat ttgataaagg tatggattca
      361 gttccagcta tgcatagtac tggagctagt gttcgaattt gtcatagaga atatattcga
      421 gatatatctt ctactgtagc ttttagtaat actaaattcg aattaaatcc tggtttatca
      481 gaatcatttc catggctttc tcaattagca ggtgctttta ctaattataa atggaatggt
      541 ttagcagttc aacttaagac tatggctggt aattcagtag cttcgactac ttcaacttta
      601 ggtatttatg gaatggtagc tcaatataat acttcacttg ataattatgc aaataaatct
      661 caatgtgaaa atgcacaggg tgcagtttcg gctattatat ctaattctct tatgttagga
      721 gtagaatgtg ataattctgc ttctcctttt aaaaatttat atgttcgtca gggtgcagta
      781 cctgatggta atcctcctca aatgtatgat ttatgtaatg ttcagatatt ttctagtgga
      841 gctcaagctg cgcagacttg tgcagagctt tggataacat atgatattga attactaaat
      901 cctttgatgt ctagtcatca aactcaagga ttagcaactt tatttgatat acctgtagat
      961 tgtactgttg ctagtggtaa tttctttgga tcttctccta gtactttagt accatctttt
     1021 gatgatattg gagttacatt gtcaaaaaat actggtgctg ctacaggcat tattactttt
     1081 ccagtaggat ctgatggttc ttatttaatt aattatagta ctcatggaac tgcagctaca
     1141 gttgtagcac ctcctactgt aacatattcg aactgtacta cagttaagtt atacaaacat
     1201 gtttcacctg ttactaatct tatttcatct acagagtctg gtgcttctac atctttggat
     1261 tttgttatga atgtttgtat tttagttaca gatccttcag tagtagctac agttacattt
     1321 aatggaggag tactaccatc tacttctaat ttgtctacat tgcttattac tcaattacct
     1381 gctgatattc ttgcttaatt aatttattaa tttatttatt tatggaagaa tatataaagt
     1441 atatatacaa cataaaatta ttatgggttt gtttagtagg cttcgtgagt tttttaaaga
     1501 tttgttgtgt attagtaggt gttgtattca tgagatagtt gttttagaaa aacaagaaaa
     1561 gaaaaataaa catgtaaaaa agtaaaaaat aggagtatta attatttttt tttacaattc
     1621 gcagacggcg aagccggcaa gaattttaaa aaaaatataa ttaaacggac ttataagttt
     1681 ttttaaaata aaatattaag tttgtttaag tctgaaagct aaaatttttc ttcttatttt
     1741 acaacgcaaa aactaaaacg gaaaaaagcg ttggaattac ccggggggtt ctcgtagagg
     1801 gcccccccgg gtaattccaa cgcgtttgat gtttattagt ttaaagtata agtattgtat
     1861 tttctttaaa taaacccgcg aagcggggtg gggttttagg gtgctaaccc taaggctaga
     1921 cagtgacata aagtattttt ttaaaaatat atagcttttt gtctttctag tataggtata
     1981 ttatttggaa gtataagatc tttatcttcc atagggtcat ctattagtat acgatcgtta
     2041 aataacatta ttgtatagaa tcttgattcg aaagcatttt gtaatttgtt ataatgtgga
     2101 taagtatttg ttaccactat tattgttcta gtatgtccta ttttccaata aattttgttg
     2161 tatcttgtat ctccgtatac tagtgtttta gtgtgataag tattgcttac attactaatt
     2221 tcttcaaaag atattttctc tatgtcatca tagatgataa tatcttcatt attatatcct
     2281 tcgaatggat atttattatt tcctctttta aaaattttaa gtcctgcgaa agttttttct
     2341 atagcataag tttttccaaa atctggagct ccaataaacc aataatgtct ttttttgata
     2401 ttagggtttg gtttatcaat tttataatgt agaaatttga taggatatgt gatatcttta
     2461 aaagataata attcttggtc ttctttccat tcgttaaaat cttttttccg tttgttgtag
     2521 ttttcaggtg tgcttgtatc aagacttaca taactgataa agttattgtc tttacataca
     2581 taggctttac tgttattcca gtttttaact gcttgaacat ttggatgaaa tccttctata
     2641 tcaaagtgtt tacagtttgt gatatttcgt ttatagctat atttaattag agcatgtata
     2701 tgcggattac catcttcatg tttttcttct gctatgtagt attctgttat agtatgtttt
     2761 tcaggaagta aatcgtagat tttattctta tccaaattgc attgaggata agtaatgaaa
     2821 aaagctttag cgttgattct aaatttttta tctatgtttg gatttttatt ttctttatca
     2881 gagtcgtttt cttttgttat taatttatca ttattaaact gaaagttcat taagaaagag
     2941 ccagaattgt at
//
LOCUS       CruV-115                2954 bp    DNA     circular     24-FEB-2020
DEFINITION  Crucivirus-115 isolate 120_1745_IR2_3297.
ACCESSION   CruV-115
KEYWORDS    .
SOURCE      Crucivirus-115
  ORGANISM  Crucivirus-115
            Unclassified.
REFERENCE   1  (bases 1 to 2954)
  AUTHORS   de la Higuera,I., Kasun,G.W., Torrance,E.L., Pratt,A.A.,
            Maluenda,A., Colombet,J., Bisseux,M., Ravet,V., Dayaram,A.,
            Stainton,D., Kraberger,S., Zawar-Reza,P., Goldstien,S., Briskie,J.,
            White,R., Taylor,H., Gomez,C., Ainley,D.G., Harding,J.S.,
            Fontenele,R.S., Schreck,J., Ribeiro,S.G., Oswald,S.A., Arnold,J.M.,
            Varsani,A., Enault,F. and Stedman,K.M.
  TITLE     Direct Submission
  JOURNAL   Submitted (24-FEB-2020) Biology, Portland State University, 1719 SW
            10th Ave, Portland, Oregon 97201, USA
COMMENT     Bankit Comment: ALT EMAIL:ide@pdx.edu                              
            Bankit Comment: TOTAL # OF SEQS:451                                
            Bankit Comment: GAP: est. length - alignment                       
                                                                               
            ##Assembly-Data-START##                                            
            Assembly Method       :: MetaSPAdes v. 3.12; IDBA-UD v. 1.1.1;     
                                     MEGAHIT v. 1.0.3                          
            Sequencing Technology :: 454; Illumina                             
            ##Assembly-Data-END##
FEATURES             Location/Qualifiers
     source          1..2954
                     /organism="Crucivirus-115"
                     /mol_type="genomic DNA"
                     /isolate="120_1745_IR2_3297"
                     /isolation_source="Water"
                     /country="Norway"
                     /collection_date=2011
     CDS             1..1065
                     /codon_start=1
                     /product="Putative Replication Associated Protein"
                     /translation="MENYTETLITPKTPKTPKNGFRVTAKNLFITIKGHIDMSYIHFI
                     HNKFPIQTWFYCHETGKTRTYPHSHIMLKLFNKANITDPRSLDFNDVHPDIQALKNWE
                     QSICYGTKEGTFFTNIPESVFKKILNKNKSAGGNGFKQVINNIVNSKNTIEAFENNAT
                     DFKDIVAIERIFANKNLIIDKELVDKYLNSTYLDWQSTIANWLSQPPSDRTVHWIVDK
                     IGGNGKSFFSRKFRFEHQDNCLIIGSTGKPSDIADVIRNWMTQGNIPKYIFIDLPRSC
                     EYKDNIYTSIESIKNGMITCTKYKGQTLEFSSPHVIIFSNWYPSIKKLSKDRWNIHCL
                     DNKILKHMTLEDMKCIDPFA*"
     CDS             complement(1527..2900)
                     /codon_start=1
                     /product="Putative CruV Capsid Protein"
                     /translation="MAARKAMVRKMRGPGADYKYRGDWDDDDRIYDTLNNRRNASVYY
                     NRGFPKPMKRAKKKPVSRRSKIFAPIGGMLGGAAGGWLGGPAGAVLGSSIGSSAGSLI
                     SKITGFGSYQVARNTLVNNSIPQFQSRLGDGSIRIKHKEFISDVVSSATPGAFNPIQY
                     HISASDQNTFPYLSQLAVNFEEYAFEGLVFQYITSSGSISTTGQLGTVVGATQFNALA
                     APYANKQQMEASTFGQSTVASQSCLFPVECDAKQTPSNGIFYNQRPGISNVDNDLRWS
                     RLGNFTLATVGMPNASETVGELYVSYDIVLMKPILIQDSGASADHWQLGSGIVAGSVE
                     FGTNPVLTAQSDNFTRLGGTTILINPSFNGNLCVMYYVNGVAGLWVSPDMTAGVGVTD
                     LNVINLGTANNLNVATAATSAYAYSVGFFTVQSTGVESVITLGSGTYFSPTNGDLYIM
                     QIPADFD*"
ORIGIN      
        1 atggagaatt atacagaaac actgataaca ccaaaaacac caaaaacacc aaaaaatgga
       61 tttagagtca cagctaaaaa tctatttatt actattaaag gtcatattga catgagttat
      121 attcatttca ttcataacaa gtttcctata caaacttggt tctattgcca tgaaactggc
      181 aaaacaagaa catatcctca ttcacatatt atgcttaagc tctttaacaa agctaacata
      241 accgatccaa gatctcttga ctttaatgat gtacatcctg acattcaagc tctcaaaaat
      301 tgggaacaaa gtatttgtta tggaacaaaa gaaggtactt tcttcactaa cattcctgag
      361 agtgtattta aaaaaatact caacaaaaac aaaagtgctg gaggcaatgg atttaaacaa
      421 gtaattaaca atattgttaa ttctaaaaat accatcgaag ctttcgaaaa taacgctacc
      481 gatttcaaag atatcgtagc tattgaaaga atctttgcta acaaaaatct tatcattgac
      541 aaagaacttg ttgataaata tctcaactcg acctacttgg attggcaatc aactatcgct
      601 aattggctat cgcaaccacc aagtgatcga acagtccatt ggattgttga caaaattggt
      661 ggtaatggta agtcattctt ttcaagaaaa ttcagattcg agcaccaaga taattgtcta
      721 attattggtt ctacaggtaa accaagtgac atcgctgatg taatccgaaa ctggatgacc
      781 caaggcaata tacctaagta tattttcatc gacttacctc gatcctgtga gtataaagat
      841 aacatttata ccagtattga atctatcaaa aatggtatga tcacttgcac taagtacaag
      901 ggacagactc ttgaattctc tagtccacat gtcatcattt tctctaattg gtatccaagc
      961 attaaaaaac tatctaaaga cagatggaac atccattgct tggacaataa aattcttaaa
     1021 catatgactc tcgaagacat gaaatgcatc gatccttttg cttaaatact tgtggggaaa
     1081 gtggtttacc acgtttcccc ttcgcttttg gatcactttc gtgctcaaaa gctcttcaca
     1141 agtattatcc ttatgttatt tctattagaa ataatataat gtgaccttcg tccctcctgc
     1201 accaaaaatg gctcaagaga atggatcccc ccacatcgct cgcaagctcg ctcggaggcc
     1261 cccccattca ctttcgcaat ttttggctcc gggggactac ggtttcttgg ggagtcgcta
     1321 cgctcctttc ttgaaagtgc tctggggacc gttgatcgct ccgctcctag gtccgactga
     1381 tccttttcaa gttcaagaat ttttccgaaa agggaaccct cttatttttt tagatttatt
     1441 ctttacagaa ctcttacgag gatcctaaaa agagtccctt ttgccggggt aacactatcg
     1501 ctacgctctt cccggcttta aattatttag tcaaaatctg caggtatttg cataatatac
     1561 aaatccccat tcgtgggcga aaaataagta cctgaaccta aggttattac actttcaaca
     1621 cctgttgatt gaactgtaaa aaaaccaaca gaatatgcat atgcagacgt cgctgcagtt
     1681 gcaacattca aattatttgc tgtacctaaa ttgattacat tcagatctgt gactccaact
     1741 cctgccgtca tatctggaga tacccacaat cctgctactc catttacata atacataaca
     1801 caaagattac cattaaaaga tggatttatt aaaatagtag taccacctaa tctagtaaaa
     1861 ttgtcagatt gtgctgttag aaccggatta gtaccaaact ctactgaacc agcaacaatt
     1921 cctgaaccaa gctgccaatg atcagctgat gcaccagaat cttgaatcaa gattggtttc
     1981 atcaaaacaa tatcataaga gacataaagc tctcctacag tctcacttgc attcggcata
     2041 cctactgtag ctaatgtaaa attacctaat ctagaccatc taagatcatt atcgacattc
     2101 gatataccag gtctttgatt ataaaatata ccattcgaag gcgtctgctt tgcatcacat
     2161 tctactggaa acaaacaaga ttgactcgca accgtactct gaccaaatgt cgaagcctcc
     2221 atttgttgtt tattcgcata aggcgctgct aacgcattga attgagtcgc acccacaacc
     2281 gtacccaatt gacctgtcgt agaaattgaa ccactcgatg ttatatattg aaacacaaga
     2341 ccttcaaaag catactcttc aaagttgact gccaactgtg aaagatatgg aaatgtgttt
     2401 tgatcagatg cagaaatatg atactgaatt ggattaaatg ctccaggagt tgcagatgac
     2461 acaacatcag atataaactc cttatgttta attctaatag aaccatctcc aagtctactc
     2521 tgaaactgtg gaatggaatt atttaccaat gtattcctag caacttgata tgaaccaaaa
     2581 cctgtaattt tagatatcaa actgcctgca gacgatccta tagaagaacc taatactgca
     2641 cctgcaggac ctcctaacca acctcctgca gctcctccta acattcctcc aataggagcg
     2701 aatatcttag atcgtctcga tactggcttt ttcttagccc tcttcatagg tttaggaaaa
     2761 cctctattat aatagacaga tgcattacga cgattattta atgtatcata aattcgatca
     2821 tcatcatccc aatcacctcg atacttatag tccgctcctg gtcctctcat ctttctaacc
     2881 atcgcttttc tcgctgccat attataatat aagaaaataa ttattatata taattatttt
     2941 attggtgtta ttat
//
LOCUS       CruV-116                2963 bp    DNA     circular     24-FEB-2020
DEFINITION  Crucivirus-116 isolate 120_1105_SvL1_3295.
ACCESSION   CruV-116
KEYWORDS    .
SOURCE      Crucivirus-116
  ORGANISM  Crucivirus-116
            Unclassified.
REFERENCE   1  (bases 1 to 2963)
  AUTHORS   de la Higuera,I., Kasun,G.W., Torrance,E.L., Pratt,A.A.,
            Maluenda,A., Colombet,J., Bisseux,M., Ravet,V., Dayaram,A.,
            Stainton,D., Kraberger,S., Zawar-Reza,P., Goldstien,S., Briskie,J.,
            White,R., Taylor,H., Gomez,C., Ainley,D.G., Harding,J.S.,
            Fontenele,R.S., Schreck,J., Ribeiro,S.G., Oswald,S.A., Arnold,J.M.,
            Varsani,A., Enault,F. and Stedman,K.M.
  TITLE     Direct Submission
  JOURNAL   Submitted (24-FEB-2020) Biology, Portland State University, 1719 SW
            10th Ave, Portland, Oregon 97201, USA
COMMENT     Bankit Comment: ALT EMAIL:ide@pdx.edu                              
            Bankit Comment: TOTAL # OF SEQS:451                                
            Bankit Comment: GAP: est. length - alignment                       
                                                                               
            ##Assembly-Data-START##                                            
            Assembly Method       :: MetaSPAdes v. 3.12; IDBA-UD v. 1.1.1;     
                                     MEGAHIT v. 1.0.3                          
            Sequencing Technology :: 454; Illumina                             
            ##Assembly-Data-END##
FEATURES             Location/Qualifiers
     source          1..2963
                     /organism="Crucivirus-116"
                     /mol_type="genomic DNA"
                     /isolate="120_1105_SvL1_3295"
                     /isolation_source="Water"
                     /country="Norway"
                     /collection_date=2012
     CDS             1..951
                     /codon_start=1
                     /product="Putative Replication Associated Protein"
                     /translation="MSKKVVKSKYLSEKPVEPLQDRVSETHDSRGFQTHLDTGASNKV
                     VAPILENELKNDEKDDKKRRSWFLTWHFSDDDTQDTLDTVKMRLMTWWDQYSFQLEKC
                     PTTGRRHFQGAFNMANARSWKQIVAAVGEGGFWKPCRSYKASKKYCTKNPTRIEGPYT
                     NVEDDIIKDPFDIRLMELVENLWQKDVIGLTQAEADARLIYWFWEKIGGRGKSFLAKH
                     ICLVNERAIYVGGKVADIKCAIADLEKKPNVVLFDVARAAFGGIDYSALEEVKNGIFF
                     SGKFKSAMVIMNIPQIIVFANAPPDQRQLSADRWRIIEIQ*"
     CDS             complement(1137..2483)
                     /codon_start=1
                     /product="Putative CruV Capsid Protein"
                     /translation="MPRKAMKRGYTQAEKLEYYKRKSQRAYRGRGAYSKPRRDAPISR
                     AYGESMGNLVGSAASFIPGIGAAVGPVASVLASKLGGYLGNKLGSYMGWGDYQVKFNS
                     LVDEGNSPAAMHNAGKATRICHREYIGDVLSSAVAGQFQLARYAIQPGLRANFPWLSP
                     VALQYQKYRLLGAIVEFKSGSGDAITGTNTALGEVIIASNYNCADANFVNRQQMENTQ
                     YCSSAKPSISFVHVIECDPELQTNVNLYISPSEVPPTGMTANEINWVNVQVATVGCQG
                     GSVNLGSLYITYDVELIQPIDDSIDRQPKGDYFSASGASVLNNAIMGTTPVTDPTNSI
                     GGSFTATNTYSFPASLASGVYKVEYTVLGSAAVWTAPVLTFTNAVTRNCMGNGTFPAA
                     GFPQNALAGVITGCIIYTFELTGPNASITLGVAGTIPTSVTMATFMIDQIDGDFAR*"
ORIGIN      
        1 atgtctaaaa aagttgttaa gtcaaaatat ttgtctgaaa aacctgttga gccattgcaa
       61 gaccgtgtat ctgaaactca cgattctcgt ggtttccaga cacacttgga cacaggggct
      121 agtaataaag ttgtagcccc tattttagaa aatgaattga aaaatgatga gaaagatgat
      181 aagaaaagaa gaagttggtt tttgacttgg catttctccg atgacgatac ccaagacaca
      241 ctagacacag ttaaaatgag gttgatgact tggtgggatc aatattcttt ccaacttgaa
      301 aagtgtccta ctacgggcag gcgtcacttt caaggtgctt ttaatatggc taacgcaaga
      361 tcatggaaac agattgtagc tgctgtcggc gagggcggtt tctggaaacc ttgtcgtagt
      421 tataaggcat ctaagaaata ctgcacaaaa aacccaacac gtatagaagg tccttatacg
      481 aatgttgaag atgacataat caaagatcca tttgatatta gattaatgga attagttgaa
      541 aatttatggc aaaaagatgt tataggtcta acgcaagctg aagctgacgc tagactaatt
      601 tattggtttt gggaaaaaat aggtggtaga ggaaaatcat ttcttgcgaa acatatatgt
      661 ttagtgaacg aacgtgctat ttatgtgggt ggaaaagtag cggatatcaa atgtgctatt
      721 gcagacttgg aaaagaaacc aaacgtagtg ctcttcgacg ttgcacgggc agcattcggg
      781 ggaatagact actcggcact cgaagaggta aagaatggaa tatttttcag tggaaaattc
      841 aaatctgcaa tggttataat gaacatacca caaataatag tcttcgctaa cgcaccgcct
      901 gatcaaagac aattatctgc ggatcgttgg aggataattg aaattcaata aaattcgagg
      961 aattcaatga aattgtaaat ggctcaaatg atgtgaagtt taacctacgg tgaatttgta
     1021 acggcctgcg gcccgctcca aaacccttga atcattgcga ttgtaaattt aattactcga
     1081 ataagattga aataagattg gaataagatt ggaataaaac aagatttatc aaattattag
     1141 cgagcaaaat caccatcgat ctggtcgatc atgaatgttg ccatggttac cgacgttgga
     1201 atagtgcctg cgactccaag tgtaattgat gcatttggac ctgttagttc aaatgtataa
     1261 attatacaac ctgtgattac tccagccaac gcgttttgtg ggaaccctgc agctgggaat
     1321 gttccattac ccatacaatt tcgcgtaact gcgtttgtga aagtaagtac tggagctgtc
     1381 catactgctg ctgatcccaa gacggtatat tcaactttgt atacacctga tgcaagtgat
     1441 gctggaaaag agtatgtgtt ggttgcggta aacgaaccac caatactgtt tgttgggtcc
     1501 gtaactggcg ttgtacccat aattgcattg ttaagaacgc tcgctccact cgctgagaaa
     1561 taatcacctt tgggttgtcg atcgatagaa tcatcaatgg gttgaatgag ttctacgtcg
     1621 taagtgatat ataatgaacc aaggttaacg ctaccacctt ggcagccaac tgttgctacc
     1681 tgcacgttaa cccaattgat ttcattcgca gtcattccag taggtggaac ttcgctcggt
     1741 gaaatataaa ggttaacgtt tgtttgcaat tctggatcac actcaattac gtgaacaaat
     1801 gaaatcgacg gtttcgcaga cgaacaatac tgcgtattct ccatctgctg tcggttaacg
     1861 aaattggcgt cggcgcagtt ataattgctc gcaatgataa cttcacctag ggcagtgttt
     1921 gtgcctgtga ttgcatcacc tgagcctgac ttaaattcaa ctatagctcc aaggagtcta
     1981 tatttttgat attgaagtgc aacaggtgat agccatggga aatttgcacg caatcctggt
     2041 tggatggcgt accttgccag ttgaaattgt cctgcaactg cagaagagag cacatctccg
     2101 atatactctc tatggcaaat gcgggtggct ttgcctgcgt tatgcattgc ggctggtgaa
     2161 ttaccttcgt caaccaacga gttgaacttg acttgataat ctccccatcc catataagat
     2221 cctagcttat tgcctaggta tccaccgagt ttggatgcga gtacggacgc aacgggtcct
     2281 actgcggcac caatccctgg tataaagcta gcggctgatc caactaaatt gcccatggat
     2341 tctccatagg cccttgagat tggagcatca cgtctaggtt ttgagtaagc accacgacct
     2401 cggtaggcac gctgggactt acgtttatag tattcaagct tttcagcttg agtatagcct
     2461 cgtttcattg cttttctcgg cataataatg tgtgtctttg tctggggtgg gcttttctta
     2521 gaaaccacga aaatttataa accaccaaaa attctcggtg tttctacgaa accctcaaat
     2581 tgtcgatgtt tgataacttg tcgtggttta taagcagttt gaaggtttca aagttgggag
     2641 ccgaggtttc tctgaaacac tcgtcgcgcc aaactcgagg tttctaagaa acacccactt
     2701 cgtggttgtt tctgataaac atcgactgtt gccgaattca gtgtttctac gaaacaccca
     2761 ctacgtggtt gttttacttg aaacaccgag ttcgagctgt cgtggtttta ccacggactt
     2821 atgatttttt cgtccgattt tttcttaaaa atttctcaga ataagttgcg cggccgaagt
     2881 tcgacatttc tttcagaaac atcgaacgtt cgtcaaggcg caacattttc taacgctacg
     2941 acaaaaccca gctaccacct acc
//
LOCUS       CruV-117                2965 bp    DNA     circular     24-FEB-2020
DEFINITION  Crucivirus-117 isolate 120_213_ArcticSummerIll_3300.
ACCESSION   CruV-117
KEYWORDS    .
SOURCE      Crucivirus-117
  ORGANISM  Crucivirus-117
            Unclassified.
REFERENCE   1  (bases 1 to 2965)
  AUTHORS   de la Higuera,I., Kasun,G.W., Torrance,E.L., Pratt,A.A.,
            Maluenda,A., Colombet,J., Bisseux,M., Ravet,V., Dayaram,A.,
            Stainton,D., Kraberger,S., Zawar-Reza,P., Goldstien,S., Briskie,J.,
            White,R., Taylor,H., Gomez,C., Ainley,D.G., Harding,J.S.,
            Fontenele,R.S., Schreck,J., Ribeiro,S.G., Oswald,S.A., Arnold,J.M.,
            Varsani,A., Enault,F. and Stedman,K.M.
  TITLE     Direct Submission
  JOURNAL   Submitted (24-FEB-2020) Biology, Portland State University, 1719 SW
            10th Ave, Portland, Oregon 97201, USA
COMMENT     Bankit Comment: ALT EMAIL:ide@pdx.edu                              
            Bankit Comment: TOTAL # OF SEQS:451                                
            Bankit Comment: GAP: est. length - alignment                       
                                                                               
            ##Assembly-Data-START##                                            
            Assembly Method       :: MetaSPAdes v. 3.12; IDBA-UD v. 1.1.1;     
                                     MEGAHIT v. 1.0.3                          
            Sequencing Technology :: 454; Illumina                             
            ##Assembly-Data-END##
FEATURES             Location/Qualifiers
     source          1..2965
                     /organism="Crucivirus-117"
                     /mol_type="genomic DNA"
                     /isolate="120_213_ArcticSummerIll_3300"
                     /isolation_source="Water"
                     /country="Norway"
                     /collection_date=2010
     misc_feature    join(2961..2965,1..15)
                     /note="stem-loop"
     misc_feature    1..9
                     /note="nonanucleotide"
     CDS             176..1060
                     /codon_start=1
                     /product="Putative Replication Associated Protein"
                     /translation="MYVYPIPELEDVSNYTGTCAVWDFRANEDLYTSSVLLKFLKGNC
                     KLYVFQKEKSDTGYVHWQGRFSLIKKRNKSSLLKLFEIIGKPNYLAPTSETNRNESFF
                     YAMKEDTRIEGPFMDPKHKIDNDELYIPKQFRDKALYPFQQTILDSYNEFTDRIVDVI
                     VDIDGNNGKSFISAYASLKVNAVNIPMLNDFKDIISFVCNRCQDMGTHDPKLIFCDMP
                     RALNKRHLDGFYSAIEQIKKGELFDTRYHAKSWWIDSPRIWVFTNYLPDNNLLSRDRW
                     RLWRIVNKVLVPYFNDNE*"
     misc_feature    388..415
                     /note="stem-loop"
     misc_feature    399..407
                     /note="nonanucleotide"
     CDS             1123..2472
                     /codon_start=1
                     /product="Putative CruV Capsid Protein"
                     /translation="MPRAPAKRAVSFKKKSAVSSMKKSNTAGTGKYKTSSRSGNHSRR
                     DRGSHPFENLGTGIGKMLGSWTGVGDYVEELASASAPRSGVVLAPDPPRFKNDKDGTT
                     IIHREYLGDILTSSVAGAFNVNQYGLNPSDSNTFPWLSQLCQPNFQQYKFEQLIFEFR
                     TFSSDALNSTNTALGSVFGCINYDYSDPSVSSRTEVENTDWSNSCKPSQSMLIPVECD
                     PKQTGLNSGLLYIINGNNVPAGADPKTYYLGKLFIGTTGLQAASVNIGSLYVSYRVKL
                     YKPFMTKPLSNGLITMLARTGASAGFLWGNANTNFFGNCDSIGVSFAGNVMTINRTRL
                     QVGQIFRLFFSVTGTAVAGGTPATLALSANATGVTYFSTIPGGNGFDTTVVSFPPSPA
                     STTQVAFEVFFIILNNNSDVTATLSLGVYPTGAQMSNLQITQVCGIPSQQIGFYLPN*
                     "
ORIGIN      
        1 taaaattaca tgttttatca tttaaattta ttttttatct ttattattag ataatatcaa
       61 acatgcataa atagaaaaaa aaaacgcact tattttttgt aaaaaaattt tttctggtat
      121 agatttatat atggaaaagc tggaagattt ggaaaataaa atatttgaca gaaaaatgta
      181 cgtttatccc atccctgaat tagaagatgt ttctaattac actggaacat gtgcagtatg
      241 ggattttaga gctaacgagg atttatacac tagctcggtt ttattaaagt ttttaaaggg
      301 taactgtaag ttatacgtct ttcaaaaaga gaaaagtgac actggttatg tacattggca
      361 gggtcgtttt tctttaatta aaaaaaggaa caaaagttca ttattaaaat tgttcgaaat
      421 aataggtaag cctaattatt tggcacctac aagtgagact aatcgtaatg aatcattttt
      481 ttatgcgatg aaggaggata caaggatcga aggtcctttt atggatccta agcataaaat
      541 tgataatgat gaattataca taccaaaaca gtttcgcgac aaagcattat atccttttca
      601 acaaacgata ttagattcat ataatgaatt tacagatcgt atagttgatg ttattgtaga
      661 cattgacgga aataacggta aaagttttat aagcgcatat gcttcattaa aagttaatgc
      721 tgtcaatata ccaatgttaa atgattttaa agatattata tcctttgtat gtaatagatg
      781 tcaggatatg ggtactcacg atcctaaact tattttttgt gatatgccta gggcattaaa
      841 taaacgtcat cttgacggtt tttattccgc cattgaacaa ataaaaaaag gggagttatt
      901 tgatacccga taccatgcaa aatcatggtg gattgacagt ccaagaatat gggtctttac
      961 taattattta cctgataata atttacttag tcgtgatcgt tggcgattat ggcgaattgt
     1021 taataaagtt ttagttcctt attttaatga taacgaataa taaaaacgca tttaaaaaat
     1081 ttatactata taagtataaa tttttttcta tatttatttt atatgcctcg tgctcccgct
     1141 aaaagagctg tttcttttaa aaagaaatca gccgtttcat ctatgaaaaa atccaatact
     1201 gccggtaccg gtaagtataa aacatcttct cgctcaggaa atcatagccg cagagataga
     1261 ggatctcatc cttttgaaaa tctgggaacc ggaattggaa aaatgttagg aagctggaca
     1321 ggagtaggtg attatgttga agaactagca tctgcttctg cacctagatc aggtgttgtt
     1381 ttagcacctg atccacctag atttaagaat gataaagacg gtactaccat tatacatcgt
     1441 gaatatctcg gtgatatttt aacatcatca gttgctggtg cattcaatgt taatcaatac
     1501 ggacttaatc cttcggatag taacacgttt ccgtggttgt ctcaattatg tcaaccaaat
     1561 tttcaacaat ataaattcga acaactaatt tttgagttta gaacatttag ctctgacgct
     1621 ttaaattcaa ctaatacggc acttggttcc gtatttggtt gtattaatta tgattatagc
     1681 gatccgtcag tttcatctcg tacagaggtt gaaaatacag attggtctaa tagttgtaag
     1741 ccttcacaaa gtatgttaat acctgttgaa tgcgatccaa aacaaacagg cttaaattct
     1801 ggattgttat atattattaa tgggaacaac gttcccgccg gtgcagaccc aaaaacatat
     1861 taccttggta aattgtttat aggtacaacc ggattacaag ctgcaagcgt taatattggc
     1921 tcattatacg tttcatatcg cgtaaaatta tataagcctt tcatgacgaa accattgagt
     1981 aatggcttaa ttactatgtt agcccgtaca ggtgccagtg ctggtttctt atggggtaac
     2041 gcaaatacaa atttttttgg taattgtgat agtataggcg tatcatttgc tggaaatgtt
     2101 atgactataa atagaacccg attacaagta ggacaaatat tcagattgtt cttctctgtt
     2161 actggtactg ccgttgctgg tggaactcct gctactttgg cgttatctgc aaatgcaacg
     2221 ggtgttacat acttttctac catacctggt ggaaatggat ttgatactac cgttgtcagt
     2281 ttcccccctt cgcctgcttc tactacacag gtagcatttg aggtattttt tattatatta
     2341 aataacaatt ccgatgtaac tgctacactg tcgttaggag tttacccaac aggtgcacaa
     2401 atgagtaatt tacaaattac acaggtgtgc ggtataccat cgcaacagat tgggttttat
     2461 ttacctaatt aatttattta taaattaatc tatcaattat cattaataca ttttatgcgt
     2521 tatacttaaa atgagtcaag atatataaac ccggcctcgt agaggtccaa taggttaggt
     2581 cgcgctagtg acgggtccct acgggcaaaa tcagtccctt ttggttggta cgactaaaag
     2641 gttttcatta tatttaaaaa attaattaat atataaacta tctgtataca atgcctgatt
     2701 gtttaaaaga ttttttggaa attattcttc ttattataag aatgatattt tctaaaaatc
     2761 aaaattccaa taattccaat aattccaatt gttaaaggat atatatatat gtatgaaata
     2821 tcatatatat ataatttaaa agcgtgtgcg ttcttccaga taatgttaat tatcgcccac
     2881 acgctgcgaa gctacacacg tcaccgtgta gcgtagcatt ctatttattt attttttatt
     2941 tttatttcat cataaatatc aaaca
//
LOCUS       CruV-119                2966 bp    DNA     circular     24-FEB-2020
DEFINITION  Crucivirus-119 isolate SR1_16099.
ACCESSION   CruV-119
KEYWORDS    .
SOURCE      Crucivirus-119
  ORGANISM  Crucivirus-119
            Unclassified.
REFERENCE   1  (bases 1 to 2966)
  AUTHORS   de la Higuera,I., Kasun,G.W., Torrance,E.L., Pratt,A.A.,
            Maluenda,A., Colombet,J., Bisseux,M., Ravet,V., Dayaram,A.,
            Stainton,D., Kraberger,S., Zawar-Reza,P., Goldstien,S., Briskie,J.,
            White,R., Taylor,H., Gomez,C., Ainley,D.G., Harding,J.S.,
            Fontenele,R.S., Schreck,J., Ribeiro,S.G., Oswald,S.A., Arnold,J.M.,
            Varsani,A., Enault,F. and Stedman,K.M.
  TITLE     Direct Submission
  JOURNAL   Submitted (24-FEB-2020) Biology, Portland State University, 1719 SW
            10th Ave, Portland, Oregon 97201, USA
COMMENT     Bankit Comment: ALT EMAIL:ide@pdx.edu                              
            Bankit Comment: TOTAL # OF SEQS:451                                
            Bankit Comment: GAP: est. length - alignment                       
                                                                               
            ##Assembly-Data-START##                                            
            Assembly Method       :: MetaSPAdes v. 3.12; IDBA-UD v. 1.1.1;     
                                     MEGAHIT v. 1.0.3                          
            Sequencing Technology :: 454; Illumina                             
            ##Assembly-Data-END##
FEATURES             Location/Qualifiers
     source          1..2966
                     /organism="Crucivirus-119"
                     /mol_type="genomic DNA"
                     /isolate="SR1_16099"
                     /isolation_source="Water"
                     /country="New Zealand"
                     /collection_date=2012
     misc_feature    join(2958..2966,1..22)
                     /note="stem-loop"
     misc_feature    1..9
                     /note="nonanucleotide"
     CDS             11..1369
                     /codon_start=1
                     /product="Putative CruV Capsid Protein"
                     /translation="MLPKNVYMNLSKKDKAKVKRNIASKAKGSGAYDLATQPYGYYGS
                     KIGRALGTSFYGPAGGAVGDVAAGYLGHRIGRMFGSGAYKSKRIPNYTGAHKMIRGSG
                     AYDMPAQGRVITEGTSPPSFGSNRTIIRHREYIGNLNSSTAFNLNSYNVNPGDETTFP
                     WLAGIATNYQKYRPLGVLFEFKSTSANALNSTNTALGTVMMAVSYNAIASSAPGSKME
                     MLQLEGCTSICPAESAMCAVECAKNYNPLSTLYIRNGVAFQVPNGAEQFYDFANFYIA
                     TEGMQAANVVIGELWATYEFELLTPVLNDGQVGNDVNFSNYLLSSGASTSNYFPSPSA
                     SLNIQTMNLTFTATTISLPANITTGCYQLLWYLVGSTGASSAPSIAFSNAVALPIFSG
                     NTVSRPTSTAQSATTQIVVQSFKVTGPNATLTFSGGTILTGSTGGSVELVQLPGVVGQ
                     GI*"
     CDS             2045..2932
                     /codon_start=1
                     /product="Putative Replication Associated Protein"
                     /translation="MKQCYTYDMRLSQAKSDGKSSYQKDEVGKLLQSIAKKFVFQLEK
                     GEETGYVHFQIRASLHKKVTKFGLIKLIQDILKCDIKDVPQFIEPSLVDVHNKKNFNY
                     VLKEQTKLDGPWTDATFALEREVYIPRQYKGIIDKLYPYQKVIFDSGDVFDDRIINVI
                     VDFEGNNGKSTIASICELYGKGMDVPPLNDMKEIIQMICDECMASGNRSPSPLLLDMP
                     RAMNKEKLYGFYSALEQIKKGKLYDPRHSYKKFWIDSPQIWVFTNNIPNIEFLSKDRW
                     RFWSINEKKELVIFVDEIE*"
ORIGIN      
        1 tatataaaag atgctaccaa aaaacgttta tatgaatctt tcgaaaaagg ataaagctaa
       61 agtcaaaaga aacattgctt ctaaagctaa gggttctggt gcatatgatt tagctacaca
      121 accatatggt tattatggtt ctaaaatcgg tagagcttta ggaacatcat tttatggacc
      181 agcaggaggt gctgttggtg atgttgcagc tggttattta ggtcatcgta ttggtagaat
      241 gtttgggtct ggagcttata agtctaagag gattcctaat tatacaggtg ctcataaaat
      301 gattagaggt tctggagctt acgatatgcc tgctcaagga agagttataa ctgagggaac
      361 ctcacctcca tcatttggtt caaatagaac cataattaga catagagaat atattggaaa
      421 tttaaattca tcaactgctt ttaacttgaa ttcttacaat gttaatccag gtgatgagac
      481 gactttccca tggttggcag gtatagctac gaattatcaa aaatacagac ctttaggtgt
      541 attgtttgag tttaaatcta cctctgccaa tgctttgaat tctacaaata cagcattagg
      601 aacagtcatg atggctgttt catataatgc tatagcatcg tcagcaccag gatcaaagat
      661 ggaaatgtta cagcttgaag gatgtacttc tatctgtcct gctgaatcag ctatgtgtgc
      721 tgtagaatgc gctaagaatt ataacccctt atcgactttg tatattagaa atggggttgc
      781 attccaagtt ccaaatggag ctgaacaatt ctatgacttt gcaaactttt atattgcaac
      841 agaaggtatg caagcagcaa atgtcgtgat tggagaattg tgggcgacat atgaatttga
      901 acttttaact cctgttctta acgatggtca ggttggaaat gatgttaatt tttctaatta
      961 cttattgtca tctggagcat caacaagtaa ttatttccca tctccatcag catctttgaa
     1021 tatacaaacg atgaatttga cttttacggc aactacgatt agcctccctg caaatataac
     1081 gactggatgt tatcaacttt tgtggtatct tgtcggatcg actggtgcat cttctgcgcc
     1141 cagtattgcg tttagtaatg cggttgcttt gccaatcttt tctggcaata ctgtatcaag
     1201 accaacttca acagctcaat cagcaacaac tcagattgtt gttcagtcgt ttaaagttac
     1261 aggaccaaat gcaactttaa catttagtgg aggtactata ttgacaggtt caacaggtgg
     1321 ttcagttgaa cttgttcaat tacctggagt tgtcggtcaa ggaatttgac tacgagagtc
     1381 ctcgggcata gagccctcgg acttttatga gatagtttaa atctctcttt tttatcactt
     1441 tttatacatt aaataaatga tatttaatat attttttcat tatttcataa taaaaataat
     1501 aatataaaca attcctctct cactgaaaaa aagaaaatat ttatatatat tcttagctca
     1561 ctgacgaact gaaagacgaa agagaagacg ttttcgcgag tgagcaggcc gcgccgcccc
     1621 cccgtgggcg atacggagcg aaatactcgg agcgcgagtc ttgtgaggaa atagtgagcg
     1681 tactcgaacg cggagagagt tatcctaaaa aagccatata tatccaagta gcgtttagct
     1741 tctgtatata tatcgatgag gtattatttt agtattgatt tattggtgca aacgtataaa
     1801 ttacgtgcga gataaatatg agtagggtat ccagatatcc tgattctctt atataaaaat
     1861 agatattcga agaatatgtt tccatttgtg ttgttccagg tagtttacct accgccaaat
     1921 ggaaacattt aaagtgaatt aagaagaaat ctttaaattt tattaagttt atgttttgat
     1981 aaaaatctaa acgcacttta tttcatatcc taaagaaata tctataatta ggatatatca
     2041 ggatatgaaa cagtgttata cgtatgatat gagattgagt caagcgaagt ctgatggtaa
     2101 atcatcatat caaaaagatg aagtaggtaa gttacttcag tcaattgcaa aaaagtttgt
     2161 ttttcaattg gagaaaggtg aagagactgg ttatgttcac tttcaaatta gagcttcttt
     2221 acataagaag gtaactaaat ttggattaat taaattaatc caagacatcc taaaatgtga
     2281 tataaaggat gttcctcaat ttattgaacc atctcttgta gatgtacata ataagaagaa
     2341 ttttaattat gttttaaaag agcaaactaa gcttgatggt ccttggaccg atgcaacgtt
     2401 tgctctcgag agagaggtat atatacctcg acaatataag gggataattg ataaattata
     2461 cccttatcaa aaagttatat ttgatagtgg agatgtattc gacgatagaa taattaacgt
     2521 tatagttgat tttgaaggga ataacggtaa atcaactatt gcaagtattt gcgaacttta
     2581 tggtaagggc atggatgtcc caccattaaa cgatatgaaa gaaatcattc agatgatttg
     2641 tgatgagtgt atggcgagtg gaaacaggag cccaagtcct ttattattag atatgccaag
     2701 agctatgaat aaagagaagt tatatggttt ttattcggca cttgagcaga ttaaaaaagg
     2761 gaaattatat gatccaagac attcttataa gaagttttgg attgatagcc cacagatatg
     2821 ggtcttcaca aataatatcc ctaatataga atttttgagt aaagacagat ggagattctg
     2881 gtctataaat gaaaaaaagg aattagttat ttttgtggat gaaattgaat aaataatata
     2941 gattttttat ttttttgttt tggtaa
//
LOCUS       CruV-120                2983 bp    DNA     circular     24-FEB-2020
DEFINITION  Crucivirus-120 isolate 120_252_SvL2_3298.
ACCESSION   CruV-120
KEYWORDS    .
SOURCE      Crucivirus-120
  ORGANISM  Crucivirus-120
            Unclassified.
REFERENCE   1  (bases 1 to 2983)
  AUTHORS   de la Higuera,I., Kasun,G.W., Torrance,E.L., Pratt,A.A.,
            Maluenda,A., Colombet,J., Bisseux,M., Ravet,V., Dayaram,A.,
            Stainton,D., Kraberger,S., Zawar-Reza,P., Goldstien,S., Briskie,J.,
            White,R., Taylor,H., Gomez,C., Ainley,D.G., Harding,J.S.,
            Fontenele,R.S., Schreck,J., Ribeiro,S.G., Oswald,S.A., Arnold,J.M.,
            Varsani,A., Enault,F. and Stedman,K.M.
  TITLE     Direct Submission
  JOURNAL   Submitted (24-FEB-2020) Biology, Portland State University, 1719 SW
            10th Ave, Portland, Oregon 97201, USA
COMMENT     Bankit Comment: ALT EMAIL:ide@pdx.edu                              
            Bankit Comment: TOTAL # OF SEQS:451                                
            Bankit Comment: GAP: est. length - alignment                       
                                                                               
            ##Assembly-Data-START##                                            
            Assembly Method       :: MetaSPAdes v. 3.12; IDBA-UD v. 1.1.1;     
                                     MEGAHIT v. 1.0.3                          
            Sequencing Technology :: 454; Illumina                             
            ##Assembly-Data-END##
FEATURES             Location/Qualifiers
     source          1..2983
                     /organism="Crucivirus-120"
                     /mol_type="genomic DNA"
                     /isolate="120_252_SvL2_3298"
                     /isolation_source="Water"
                     /country="Norway"
                     /collection_date=2012
     CDS             1..1398
                     /codon_start=1
                     /product="Putative CruV Capsid Protein"
                     /translation="MEMIPANQAYNVPTVQDRAEGPYMPGGRFVATQAYKRKAYKRLS
                     GKRTYKRRKRSTYRKSYGRTTRGGNGGNIIIGRGDYTSFGGMLGAKAGGYLGDMAQNA
                     LMGLVTGLGDYTVQKNAFLNGRLPEMVNISDSGGIVVRYQEYLFDVVTSATIGAFSTQ
                     AVDINAANPLCFPFLAQLAANFEQYEIQGLIFEFRSTSADALNSTNTALGSVMLATQY
                     DVLDPLFTSKYEMLNYEFANSIKPAGNCLHMVECARSQTSISDLYTAWNGQVAVGSDP
                     RLYNLGRFVIACTGFQAASVNVGEVHITYQVRLLKPKLFGGLGNNISYAKFVIPTWSN
                     AKPIGTAAPSATVTNQPLITLDQTNREIIFPNTTGKLSYSVMIWWESGGANTAFTAPI
                     ITAFNCAVNGGGVIPAPLNGDTVYAAMLWFQLTTDGSGLAPYVLVGTGGALPGTSGGS
                     TQTQMWIVVEQKANI*"
     misc_feature    1090..1109
                     /note="stem-loop"
     misc_feature    1095..1103
                     /note="nonanucleotide"
     CDS             complement(1408..2463)
                     /codon_start=1
                     /product="Putative Replication Associated Protein"
                     /translation="MQFDRMASPPQNLKNKPIVFNPKARHWAGCTWNNYTPDDYEHLK
                     LGMMQHCIYGVIGKETGEHGTPHLQFMFSFAKPKNYIWIVSHLLRGNRLHCEVKHGPF
                     SVASNYCKKGSQPHDEWTNMHETGPHFGNDADFWEHGVLPQDQGTAGGNATAKVWDEI
                     KESAKAGALDDIPSDVYIKHYSTLNRIAEDHREDPLPLTWIRYPGYTETPNTWIWGPA
                     GYGKSHEAKRLAPNAYRMNPNLKFWQNYKDEDNVIVDDFDRCHVKQGKLFDLKIWGDK
                     DIFFADIKNKGHFIRPKIIIVTSNSSPKEMFGRCASEIRDYLEPIEQRFNIVHWDKPW
                     KEYEKATKLNLFENIEF*"
ORIGIN      
        1 atggagatga taccagctaa tcaggcatat aacgtgccta cagtacaaga tagggcagag
       61 ggaccctata tgcctggtgg acgttttgta gcaacacagg cctacaaacg taaggcttat
      121 aaacgtttat caggtaaacg tacttataag agacgtaaac gatctacgta tcgtaagtct
      181 tatggtcgaa ccacaagagg tggtaatggt ggtaatataa tcatcggtag aggtgattat
      241 acatcatttg gagggatgtt aggagccaag gcaggaggtt accttggtga tatggcccag
      301 aatgcactta tgggcctagt taccggctta ggtgactata cagttcagaa gaacgccttt
      361 cttaatggaa gattaccaga gatggttaat atttccgatt cagggggtat tgtagtaaga
      421 tatcaagaat atctgtttga tgttgtaaca tcagctacaa ttggagcatt tagcacacag
      481 gctgttgata tcaatgctgc caatcccctt tgtttcccat ttttggcaca attagctgct
      541 aattttgaac aatatgaaat tcaaggtctt atctttgaat ttagaagtac atcagcagat
      601 gctttgaact cgacaaacac tgctcttgga tcagtcatgc ttgccacgca atatgatgtg
      661 ttagatccat tgtttacttc caaatatgag atgctcaatt atgaatttgc aaattcaatt
      721 aaacctgcag gtaattgttt gcatatggtt gaatgcgcta gaagtcaaac ctcaatatct
      781 gatctttaca ctgcttggaa tggccaagtt gctgtaggat cagaccctcg attatataat
      841 ctaggaagat ttgtaatcgc ttgtacagga tttcaagcag ccagtgttaa cgttggagaa
      901 gttcatatta catatcaagt tcgactcttg aagcctaagt tgtttggagg tcttggaaac
      961 aatatttcgt atgctaaatt tgttattcca acatggtcca atgccaagcc aattggaaca
     1021 gccgccccaa gtgcaactgt cactaatcaa cctttgatta cccttgatca aacaaataga
     1081 gaaataatat ttccaaatac tactggaaaa ttatcttact ctgttatgat ctggtgggag
     1141 tcaggaggag ctaacactgc atttactgca cctattatca cagcgtttaa ctgtgctgtt
     1201 aatggtggag gtgttattcc tgccccactt aatggtgata ctgtgtatgc agccatgtta
     1261 tggttccagc ttacaactga tggaagtgga cttgctccat atgtacttgt tggaacaggt
     1321 ggagcattac ccggaactag tggaggttct acacagacac aaatgtggat tgtagttgag
     1381 cagaaagcta acatatagta aagtttatta aaattcaata ttttcaaata aatttagttt
     1441 tgtagccttt tcgtattctt tccagggttt atcccaatga actatattga atctttgttc
     1501 aatgggttct aagtaatctc taatctcact tgcacatcta ccaaacattt cttttggtga
     1561 tgagttagat gttactatta taattttggg tcttataaag tgacctttat ttttaatatc
     1621 agcaaaaaat atatctttat ccccccaaat ttttaaatca aatagtttgc cttgcttgac
     1681 atggcaacgg tcaaaatcat cgacaattac attgtcttca tctttataat tttgccaaaa
     1741 ctttaggttt ggattcattc tataagcatt aggcgctagt cgctttgctt catgggattt
     1801 cccatatcct gcaggtcccc agatccatgt atttggggtt tctgtataac caggatagcg
     1861 aatccatgta agtggtagag ggtcctccct atgatcttca gcaatacgat taagtgttga
     1921 gtaatgttta atgtaaacat ctgaagggat gtcatctaat gcaccagctt tagcagactc
     1981 ctttatctca tcccacactt tagctgtggc atttccacca gcagtacctt gatcttgtgg
     2041 tagaactcca tgttcccaga agtcagcatc attaccaaag tgtggtcctg tctcatgcat
     2101 gtttgtccat tcatcatgag gttgactacc cttcttacaa tagttgctag caacagagaa
     2161 gggtccatgt ttaacttcac agtgaagcct gttacctctt aacaggtgag aaactatcca
     2221 tatatagttt ttaggtttgg caaaactaaa cataaactgg aggtgagggg tgccatgttc
     2281 acctgtctct ttgcctatga caccatagat gcagtgttgc atcatcccta gcttgaggtg
     2341 ttcatagtca tcaggagtgt agttgttcca agtacagcct gcccaatgtc tggcctttgg
     2401 gttgaagacg attggcttgt tttttaaatt ttgaggaggt gatgccatcc gatcaaattg
     2461 caaataaaaa cgtgttcacg tgtaaggaca cgggatttaa ttttttattg gataaataaa
     2521 aaaaaaggta ctggtgactc ccgtaaggac gacacctccc cgtaggacgg atctttaaga
     2581 ggacgtctac accagtacct ggaggttata taaccctata acccccttaa tgtaagctgg
     2641 cccgtgcgag aagcacggga cggggccccc ccttgggggg tggaggtacc tttaggtacc
     2701 gacttagcct ctagggaaac tttagttagt attaccccta gaggcgttga acctgatacc
     2761 gttgaacccg cacgtgttca cgtgtatcca atgcctcacg ttcttaggaa atgcagaaca
     2821 cgtgtcgcac gtttatttgc attttgttag agtcaccacg gctctacata gaaagcgaaa
     2881 agttgaggag gactattctc aaccgcatat tagtgctata cgtgctaata aggctaacaa
     2941 gaacgcccat atagattttg aagaaatcga tttatcagcg cca
//
LOCUS       CruV-121                2991 bp    DNA     circular     24-FEB-2020
DEFINITION  Crucivirus-121 isolate 120_1710_IR2_3297.
ACCESSION   CruV-121
KEYWORDS    .
SOURCE      Crucivirus-121
  ORGANISM  Crucivirus-121
            Unclassified.
REFERENCE   1  (bases 1 to 2991)
  AUTHORS   de la Higuera,I., Kasun,G.W., Torrance,E.L., Pratt,A.A.,
            Maluenda,A., Colombet,J., Bisseux,M., Ravet,V., Dayaram,A.,
            Stainton,D., Kraberger,S., Zawar-Reza,P., Goldstien,S., Briskie,J.,
            White,R., Taylor,H., Gomez,C., Ainley,D.G., Harding,J.S.,
            Fontenele,R.S., Schreck,J., Ribeiro,S.G., Oswald,S.A., Arnold,J.M.,
            Varsani,A., Enault,F. and Stedman,K.M.
  TITLE     Direct Submission
  JOURNAL   Submitted (24-FEB-2020) Biology, Portland State University, 1719 SW
            10th Ave, Portland, Oregon 97201, USA
COMMENT     Bankit Comment: ALT EMAIL:ide@pdx.edu                              
            Bankit Comment: TOTAL # OF SEQS:451                                
            Bankit Comment: GAP: est. length - alignment                       
                                                                               
            ##Assembly-Data-START##                                            
            Assembly Method       :: MetaSPAdes v. 3.12; IDBA-UD v. 1.1.1;     
                                     MEGAHIT v. 1.0.3                          
            Sequencing Technology :: 454; Illumina                             
            ##Assembly-Data-END##
FEATURES             Location/Qualifiers
     source          1..2991
                     /organism="Crucivirus-121"
                     /mol_type="genomic DNA"
                     /isolate="120_1710_IR2_3297"
                     /isolation_source="Water"
                     /country="Norway"
                     /collection_date=2011
     CDS             complement(1..1218)
                     /codon_start=1
                     /product="Putative Replication Associated Protein"
                     /translation="MDTADGTSTISDLGEYIDESKFKFQGQKLLLTWPLHLDKKCVQD
                     HIIEEIGFTPKFLRSAIETGDTGHEHTHTLIDFGKKVNYTKCDKFDMLVSVESEDGED
                     DTINVHPNWKPIKSKQHWDNAVKYLSKEDPENADLAEAKVNIIQAIWNEPNRAAAVLK
                     YAETPSQAQAVIATYAAKPTNRVASQDAPDAWHPWQQDVVDFIKTKPDDRTVHWFYDE
                     EGGKGKSRLARHLITEKLAYMVRSTGGDRDFATIMRGALADGWDQRCFIFDLPRVSEA
                     HAIYGPIEACKDGTVTATKYEGGTFTFNSPHVLIFANFLPDCSKLSADRWRIHRLLGD
                     KTMDKPLFTRKLATPQQGDLNIIRSPKEEAVEKKDNVLSNTLDIESAVAQLLKLYTDS
                     IKLKSLCTPEKDD*"
     misc_feature    139..166
                     /note="stem-loop"
     misc_feature    150..158
                     /note="nonanucleotide"
     CDS             complement(1391..2698)
                     /codon_start=1
                     /product="Putative CruV Capsid Protein"
                     /translation="MRKTMAMPAAKKIYNAAKSYVPKGSAERIGAKMGASTGFPYGEY
                     VGKQVGKQFAKITGVGDYYMDGGSKSIMNPKTKTPRVKNSDSDVVISKCEYICDISSG
                     PTGTPTDFDQRVFFLNPGLGEEEGGLFTFLPSLARNFSQYSFDQCVIEFRSTSGNATG
                     ANTSLGSVILCANYVPSDDPCANKLEALNSQFAVSTKTSSSAFFPIECKNKQQNLRFH
                     QIRDGALKPNQNIDLFDYTQVEVNTIGCPTANQLLGELWITYTVRLSKYKFTKQVPVS
                     SSLFAKFRYDGGAADWSTNPLGPSSGTALALVSTSNFTPTLNRVGKTITIPSDVVSKH
                     FWLYCKYRGTSTLEWNTFAIACSGNTSPLVSILSTTAGQTDVVSAGTEKADTEFTVSI
                     MIAVSAGGGGTLTFNEASCILDDVTNVEIGLIEMPEGAFVAGE*"
ORIGIN      
        1 ctagtcatcc ttttctggag tacataacga tttcaatttg atggaatcgg tgtagagttt
       61 taataactgt gccaccgcag actcaatgtc gagtgtgttt gaaagcacgt tatccttttt
      121 ttctaccgct tcctctttgg gtgaccgaat aatgttaagg tcaccctgtt gcggtgtagc
      181 gagcttgcga gtgaacaatg gcttatccat tgttttatca cccaacagcc gatggattct
      241 ccatcgatct gcagacaatt tactacagtc agggaggaaa tttgcgaaga ttaggacgtg
      301 gggactatta aatgtgaagg ttccgccttc gtacttagtc gccgttacag tcccatcctt
      361 gcaggcctcg atagggccgt atatggcgtg ggcctcactc actctgggga ggtcgaagat
      421 gaagcaccgc tgatcccacc cgtccgcaag ggctcctctc atgatagtag cgaagtctct
      481 atcccctcca gtcgagcgca ccatgtacgc gagcttctca gtaatgaggt gtctggctag
      541 gcgtgatttt ccttttccgc cttcttcatc gtagaaccag tgtactgttc gatcatcagg
      601 tttcgtttta atgaaatcca caacatcttg ttgccacggg tgccatgcat ccggcgcatc
      661 ttgtgatgcg actctattag tcggcttagc tgcatatgta gcaatgacgg cttgagcttg
      721 cgacggagtc tcggcgtact tcaatacagc ggccgcgcgg tttggctcgt tccaaatagc
      781 ctgaataatg tttacctttg cttctgctaa atcggcattt tcagggtcct ccttcgagag
      841 gtattttacg gcattgtccc aatgttgttt agatttgatg ggtttccagt tggggtgtac
      901 gtttatcgta tcatcttctc cgtcttcaga ttctacggag accaacatgt caaatttgtc
      961 gcattttgtg tagttcacct tcttaccaaa atcgatgagg gtatgtgtat gttcatgacc
     1021 cgtatctccg gtctctatgg ccgacctgag aaatttaggc gtaaagccaa tttcttctat
     1081 aatatggtcc tgcacgcact tcttgtctag gtgcaaaggc cacgtcaata acagtttctg
     1141 tccttgaaac ttgaattttg attcatcaat atattctcct aaatcagaga ttgtacttgt
     1201 accatctgca gtatccattt gtaatatcga ctcgggagat aactattaca agggtataaa
     1261 gttccggcaa aaataaataa aatagggaat tgtgctactt tgtatcagca attaattatt
     1321 ttttgtcccc cggcaactat atgtgttatt ctagaatact agaacaaaaa tacaattgtc
     1381 atttttatga ttattctcca gcaacgaatg ctccttcagg catttcaatg agaccgattt
     1441 ctacatttgt cacgtcgtct aatatgcacg acgcctcatt aaacgtcaaa gttccaccac
     1501 cacctgcgct tactgcaatc attattgata cagtaaattc agtatctgcc ttttctgtac
     1561 ccgcagacac aacatcagtt tgaccagctg tagttgaaag aattgaaacg aggggtgaag
     1621 tattacctga gcaggcaatc gcgaacgtat tccattccaa tgtactagtt cctctatatt
     1681 tacaatatag ccagaagtgt tttgacacga cgtcagacgg tatagttatc gtctttccta
     1741 ccctatttag tgtaggcgtg aagttagatg tcgacacaag cgctaacgct gtacctgaag
     1801 acggtccgag aggattagtc gaccagtcag cagcacctcc atcatatcgg aactttgcaa
     1861 atagagatga ggacacggga acctgcttgg tgaatttata cttcgacaat ctgacagtgt
     1921 aggtaatcca caactcacct aagagttggt tagcagtagg acaaccgata gtgttgactt
     1981 caacctgcgt ataatcaaat aagtcaatat tttggttagg tttaagggct ccatcacgaa
     2041 tttgatgaaa tctcaaattc tgttgcttgt ttttacactc gataggaaag aatgccgagc
     2101 tagaagtctt cgtactcacg gcaaattgac tattaagcgc ctcgagctta tttgcgcatg
     2161 ggtcatctga tggcacatag ttagcgcaaa gaataaccga tcccaatgag gtgtttgcac
     2221 cggttgcgtt accagaagta gagcggaact cgattacgca ctggtcgaaa gagtattggg
     2281 agaagtttct agcaagactg ggaaggaatg tgaacaaacc tccctcttct tcgcctaacc
     2341 cggggttaag gaagaatact ctttggtcga aatctgtcgg ggtaccagta ggacccgatg
     2401 agatatcgca gatatattcg cacttcgaaa ttacgacatc ggagtcagag tttttaactc
     2461 ttggtgtttt cgttttgggg ttcataatgg acttggatcc tccatccatg tagtaatccc
     2521 ccactcctgt tatttttgca aactgcttac ccacctgctt tccgacatac tcaccataag
     2581 gaaagccagt agacgcgccc atttttgcgc cgattctttc tgcactacct ttaggtacgt
     2641 atgatttagc agcgttgtat atctttttag ctgctggcat tgccattgtt ttacgcatga
     2701 tgattatact tctttgtata acataagtaa aatattttat gtgaaaaaaa ttaataaatt
     2761 cttctccagt ctagttggtt ccactcccaa ataccagtcc aacgagacct gggatatcta
     2821 tatatatgag atatgacgct cggggagaag aattttaaat ttagtaatta attcgtaaac
     2881 aggaccgggg cttgtccccg gtcacgatta attatacatt tcaaattatt ataccctagg
     2941 attatcacat atttatatgg tattctaggt cgaggatctg gtatttcatt a
//
LOCUS       CruV-122                3003 bp    DNA     circular     24-FEB-2020
DEFINITION  Crucivirus-122 isolate GP2_73255.
ACCESSION   CruV-122
KEYWORDS    .
SOURCE      Crucivirus-122
  ORGANISM  Crucivirus-122
            Unclassified.
REFERENCE   1  (bases 1 to 3003)
  AUTHORS   de la Higuera,I., Kasun,G.W., Torrance,E.L., Pratt,A.A.,
            Maluenda,A., Colombet,J., Bisseux,M., Ravet,V., Dayaram,A.,
            Stainton,D., Kraberger,S., Zawar-Reza,P., Goldstien,S., Briskie,J.,
            White,R., Taylor,H., Gomez,C., Ainley,D.G., Harding,J.S.,
            Fontenele,R.S., Schreck,J., Ribeiro,S.G., Oswald,S.A., Arnold,J.M.,
            Varsani,A., Enault,F. and Stedman,K.M.
  TITLE     Direct Submission
  JOURNAL   Submitted (24-FEB-2020) Biology, Portland State University, 1719 SW
            10th Ave, Portland, Oregon 97201, USA
COMMENT     Bankit Comment: ALT EMAIL:ide@pdx.edu                              
            Bankit Comment: TOTAL # OF SEQS:451                                
            Bankit Comment: GAP: est. length - alignment                       
                                                                               
            ##Assembly-Data-START##                                            
            Assembly Method       :: MetaSPAdes v. 3.12; IDBA-UD v. 1.1.1;     
                                     MEGAHIT v. 1.0.3                          
            Sequencing Technology :: 454; Illumina                             
            ##Assembly-Data-END##
FEATURES             Location/Qualifiers
     source          1..3003
                     /organism="Crucivirus-122"
                     /mol_type="genomic DNA"
                     /isolate="GP2_73255"
                     /isolation_source="Sediments"
                     /country="New Zealand"
                     /collection_date=2014
     CDS             1..1335
                     /codon_start=1
                     /product="Putative CruV Capsid Protein"
                     /translation="MPGKKKSYTQAEKLAYYKRKAAMNYTGRGAYRMRKPAPKSRAVG
                     EAAGAALGGMVKYIPGGAPFAAPAAILASKLGGYLGNKIGSYMGFGEYTVKNNSLVIP
                     EGNSPGQMHSDGKRTRICHREYITDIISSGTTGQFRLQSFQMQPGNNLIFPWLSSVAL
                     SFQKYKVHGAIVEFKSGSGDAINGTNTALGEVIISSNYNCADSNFVNRMQMENTQYCS
                     SAKPSVSFVHIIECDPSLQAQETLYVSPSLVPQAGLGINDINFVNVQVATVGVQGTNV
                     NLGSLYITYDIELIQPLQDYIDKYPKSDWFAPTLATVSAANPCGTSNVPDNRNSLGGT
                     LSGATYIFPPLLQEGLFKFQWYAIGTAAVFTAPGVTLTNCVIRATMGGDVVGALAFPQ
                     NGANATNVCLIYVIEVTGQNASFVINSGGTIPTAVTGAALMVDQVDRDLFGV*"
     CDS             1401..2672
                     /codon_start=1
                     /product="Putative Replication Associated Protein"
                     /translation="MPLPRYVNWCFTYNNYTESGIESLKTFEHIKYCIFGKEIGESGT
                     PHLQGYFELYNKKSIAGLKESLIAHSEELNFHFESRKSNQEKAIAYCKKGEQSHEDWK
                     KYGITGKTYGLNADITEWGVKARPGTRNDLDAARQCVEDNGMREVSARFGLQAIQVAR
                     HYLTYCEPVRELEFNPLVIYIYGEPGSGKSQLARDLCKDLDTYWWRPALFEKWWDGYD
                     QHSCVVLDDIRLSHVSEALMLALLDKYDCAVQVKGSTRQMLAHMFIITTLLPPEKFWN
                     SHEVVTQLLRRISITVKVSPDHSYHVEKVNENLESTLTGFKIENKFLKKLIHGSRSGG
                     NTVPPTSSPVDVENIEKCLEIEDIFDNDEFNEGDDENCKEWDDIESDDESKRNYIFDE
                     LSESDLPELIGLNENQFLENIKDNEIYDNIV*"
     misc_feature    2391..2421
                     /note="stem-loop"
     misc_feature    complement(2401..2409)
                     /note="nonanucleotide"
     misc_feature    2899..2919
                     /note="stem-loop"
ORIGIN      
        1 atgcctggca agaaaaagtc ctatacccaa gctgaaaaat tggcttacta caagcgtaaa
       61 gctgccatga attatactgg tcgaggtgct tatagaatgc gtaaacctgc tcctaaatct
      121 cgtgcagttg gtgaagctgc tggcgccgct cttggtggta tggtcaaata tattcctggt
      181 ggtgcgccat ttgccgctcc tgccgctatt ctagctagta aacttggtgg atatttggga
      241 aataagatcg gaagctatat gggattcgga gaatacactg ttaaaaataa tagtttagtt
      301 ataccggagg gcaattctcc gggtcagatg catagtgatg gtaaacgtac tcgtatttgt
      361 catagggaat atattactga tattataagt tctggtacta caggtcaatt tagacttcaa
      421 agcttccaaa tgcagcccgg aaataatctt atattccctt ggctttcatc tgttgctttg
      481 agttttcaaa agtataaagt acatggtgct atcgttgaat ttaagtcagg ttccggtgat
      541 gctatcaatg gtactaacac tgcgttgggt gaagttatca taagttccaa ttacaactgt
      601 gctgactcta atttcgtgaa tcgcatgcag atggaaaaca ctcaatattg ttcaagcgct
      661 aaaccttcgg ttagcttcgt acacattatt gaatgtgatc catctttgca agctcaagaa
      721 actctgtacg tttctccttc attagttcct caagctggac ttggaattaa tgatattaac
      781 tttgttaacg tgcaggttgc tactgttggt gtgcaaggaa ctaacgtaaa tttgggtagt
      841 ttatatatta cttatgatat tgaattaatc caacctctac aggattatat tgataaatac
      901 cctaagagcg attggtttgc gcctactctt gctacggtta gcgctgctaa tccttgtgga
      961 acatctaacg tgcccgataa tcgtaactca cttggtggta ctctttctgg tgctacttat
     1021 atatttccac cacttctaca agaaggtttg tttaaatttc agtggtatgc aattggtacg
     1081 gctgctgtct tcacagcgcc tggtgttacg ctcactaact gcgttattcg agctactatg
     1141 ggtggtgatg ttgtcggtgc acttgcgttt cctcaaaatg gtgccaatgc taccaatgta
     1201 tgtttaatat atgtaattga agtaactgga caaaatgcta gttttgttat taactcgggt
     1261 ggtactatcc ctactgctgt tacgggtgct gctcttatgg ttgatcaagt tgatcgcgac
     1321 ttattcggtg tataaatgca taattaagag ataattaatt attttttttt ttgtattctg
     1381 taccatatac aaaaaaaaca atgccgcttc ctcgctacgt taattggtgt ttcacgtaca
     1441 ataactacac tgagtcaggc attgaaagtt taaaaacttt tgaacatatt aaatattgta
     1501 tctttggaaa agaaattggt gaaagtggca cgccacattt acaaggttat tttgaattat
     1561 ataataaaaa aagtattgcg ggcttaaaag aatctttaat tgctcattct gaggaattaa
     1621 attttcattt tgaatcacgc aaaagtaatc aggaaaaagc tattgcatac tgtaaaaaag
     1681 gtgaacaatc tcatgaagat tggaaaaagt atggtattac aggtaaaacc tatggtttaa
     1741 acgccgacat tactgagtgg ggcgttaaag ctcgtcccgg tacccgtaac gatcttgacg
     1801 ctgcccgtca gtgtgtcgaa gataatggta tgcgtgaagt ttcagcacgc ttcggacttc
     1861 aagctattca agttgcccgg cactatctca catactgcga gcctgtgcgt gaacttgagt
     1921 ttaatccctt agtaatttac atttacggcg aacctgggtc tggcaaaagt caattagcta
     1981 gggatttgtg taaagacctt gatacctatt ggtggagacc agcgctgttc gagaaatggt
     2041 gggacggata tgatcagcat tcctgcgtcg tgctcgatga tatccgcctt tcccatgtca
     2101 gcgaagcgct tatgcttgca ttattagata aatatgattg tgcggtacag gtcaagggca
     2161 gtacgcggca aatgctagca catatgttta tcattacaac tttattacca cctgaaaagt
     2221 tctggaatag tcacgaagtt gttacacaac tgctcagacg tatttccatc actgttaagg
     2281 tgtctcctga tcattcttat catgtcgaaa aagtgaacga aaacctagaa tctactttaa
     2341 cggggtttaa gatagagaat aaatttttaa aaaaattaat ccacggctca aggtcggggg
     2401 gtaatactgt acccccgacc tcttcacctg tggatgttga aaatattgaa aaatgtttag
     2461 aaattgaaga tatttttgat aatgatgaat ttaatgaagg tgatgatgaa aattgtaaag
     2521 aatgggatga tattgaaagt gatgatgaaa gtaaaagaaa ttatatattt gatgaattaa
     2581 gtgaaagtga tctacctgaa ttaataggat taaatgaaaa tcaatttctt gaaaacatta
     2641 aagataatga aatatatgat aatattgttt gaaatagtgg gaataaaaca gaatggatag
     2701 gcacgccctg ttcattgcgg tgcgtctcat tgtctcaaaa ccaagtccca ccccttcggg
     2761 gcgtgccgtg gtttcgagcc aacagagtcg taaagtacgc aactccatag gtgcctactg
     2821 tctgatatag ttgatatagt taatattttt ttgatgcggc taaaaatccc tcgcattcgc
     2881 tcgatcaagt cgagaactgt attttttttt tttaaatact tttgttgcac tgcacggcta
     2941 gaggttggaa ttaattattt ttttttttat tttatgtttt cgctaggata tattacttaa
     3001 atc
//
LOCUS       CruV-123                3009 bp    DNA     circular     24-FEB-2020
DEFINITION  Crucivirus-123 isolate 120_1711_IR2_3297.
ACCESSION   CruV-123
KEYWORDS    .
SOURCE      Crucivirus-123
  ORGANISM  Crucivirus-123
            Unclassified.
REFERENCE   1  (bases 1 to 3009)
  AUTHORS   de la Higuera,I., Kasun,G.W., Torrance,E.L., Pratt,A.A.,
            Maluenda,A., Colombet,J., Bisseux,M., Ravet,V., Dayaram,A.,
            Stainton,D., Kraberger,S., Zawar-Reza,P., Goldstien,S., Briskie,J.,
            White,R., Taylor,H., Gomez,C., Ainley,D.G., Harding,J.S.,
            Fontenele,R.S., Schreck,J., Ribeiro,S.G., Oswald,S.A., Arnold,J.M.,
            Varsani,A., Enault,F. and Stedman,K.M.
  TITLE     Direct Submission
  JOURNAL   Submitted (24-FEB-2020) Biology, Portland State University, 1719 SW
            10th Ave, Portland, Oregon 97201, USA
COMMENT     Bankit Comment: ALT EMAIL:ide@pdx.edu                              
            Bankit Comment: TOTAL # OF SEQS:451                                
            Bankit Comment: GAP: est. length - alignment                       
                                                                               
            ##Assembly-Data-START##                                            
            Assembly Method       :: MetaSPAdes v. 3.12; IDBA-UD v. 1.1.1;     
                                     MEGAHIT v. 1.0.3                          
            Sequencing Technology :: 454; Illumina                             
            ##Assembly-Data-END##
FEATURES             Location/Qualifiers
     source          1..3009
                     /organism="Crucivirus-123"
                     /mol_type="genomic DNA"
                     /isolate="120_1711_IR2_3297"
                     /isolation_source="Water"
                     /country="Norway"
                     /collection_date=2011
     CDS             1..1080
                     /codon_start=1
                     /product="Putative Replication Associated Protein"
                     /translation="MTQRSRAWCITKHLNWTIPKNCENPEEFHEGTFIHKSVLRGIGH
                     SEDGPDIDLLEISLNQLFLKFDFKGLARPYAPYSYISIGLEVGEDTQRPHIHIYVEYK
                     NARSFNTLKKIDETTHIEKRMGTAKQADDYVKKDGRSWDDGEMTLPQGKRTDLDACRE
                     LIVEDKCNMRDACMTVRSYQSIKTCQILLTYLEEERDWKPTVIWIWGKAGLGKSRLAH
                     DYARLQENKMHTVATSPDFKWWDGYDKHEIVLIEDLREEDCRFNVLLKILDRYPYRVE
                     YKGGTRQLLAKTMFVTSDESPRCCYPQQDEVKIKQLTRRIDHVIELQSEEEYQLLIDY
                     NKGKKDWEWDLGNILLNSFLETEPN*"
     CDS             complement(1544..2923)
                     /codon_start=1
                     /product="Putative CruV Capsid Protein"
                     /translation="MSLTMKPGMARQYTDAEKAAYYKSKAQMVARPTRKSKPYAPKKR
                     KYVKKSNKSNSYSSMGRNLGALAGNALYPGVGGIIGGALGGAAQGIISKVSGFGDYHV
                     SKNSFIHNQDAVPEFSSDNERCTVITHREFISDVLSSTNFAVDEYRLNPGVFETFPWL
                     NSIADNYEQYVVQGMLFEYKTTSATAIGSTNTALGTVVMATQYNSLSQTFTNKQQMEN
                     YEFSQSTVPSQSILHPIECDPFQTQCGGVFNVADPNATNGDLRLYDLGKFNIATVGMQ
                     TAGIPIGELWVTYKICLLKPRLRSVVDVWDEFSLQLTTVANNVPLGDVSQAARFSQGS
                     SFTTLININTVEIDPGFSGVIQVIYYVRAQGFTSLIAPQIVPGATSPQVTDITGTFLN
                     SPDVRTVCDPLASPNDCVSIAYLRCGGGFTSSGVGQRFTLPSFGVTGGYAIDIARIQI
                     ISMPASMNF*"
ORIGIN      
        1 atgacacaaa ggtctagagc atggtgcatc acaaaacact taaactggac aattcctaag
       61 aattgcgaaa atcctgaaga atttcatgaa ggtaccttta ttcacaaatc ggtacttaga
      121 gggattggac acagcgaaga tggtcctgat atagatttgc tagaaatcag cttaaatcag
      181 ttattcctaa agtttgactt taaaggattg gctaggccat atgcgcctta ctcgtatatc
      241 tcgattggct tagaagttgg tgaggatact caaagacctc atattcatat ctacgtagaa
      301 tacaaaaacg ccagatcttt taatacttta aagaagatag atgagactac tcatattgaa
      361 aaaagaatgg gtacggctaa acaagccgat gattatgtta agaaggatgg cagatcatgg
      421 gatgatggtg aaatgacatt accgcaaggc aaacgtacag accttgatgc gtgtagggaa
      481 ctaatcgttg aagataaatg caatatgcga gacgcatgca tgacggtaag atcatatcaa
      541 tcaatcaaga catgccaaat cctcttaaca tatttagaag aagaacggga ttggaaacca
      601 accgtcatct ggatttgggg aaaagcagga cttggaaagt caagactcgc tcatgattac
      661 gctcgactac aagaaaataa aatgcataca gtagcaacgt caccagattt caaatggtgg
      721 gacggttatg acaagcacga aatcgtacta attgaagatc tcagagaaga agattgcaga
      781 ttcaatgtgc tgctaaaaat actagacaga tatccataca gagtggaata taaaggaggt
      841 acaagacaac tcctagcaaa aacaatgttc gtaacgagcg atgaatcgcc acgatgctgc
      901 tatccgcaac aagacgaagt aaaaatcaaa cagctaacgc gccgtattga tcacgtaata
      961 gaattacaat cagaagaaga atatcaactt ttaattgact ataacaaagg caaaaaagat
     1021 tgggaatggg atttgggcaa catattgcta aattcgttcc tcgagaccga accaaattag
     1081 ctttccttgg tgctcactaa agttcacaga cgttaaaaag ctgtgatggc tcgttctctc
     1141 gttcgctcgg caagctcgct cactacgttc tcttcatcgt ctctcgctct ctccgttcgg
     1201 ctcgttcctc gtccatccaa tggcagacta cagcgtcgaa agacttctcc ttgcacactt
     1261 gcacaaaggt cggggggtaa tactaggcca aggccacccc ctcctaccct cgttttttga
     1321 actcgagaca ttttttgtta cttcagcctt attcaaggca attcagaaat atagtcgctc
     1381 cgctccccca gtgttcattt tcttatacaa aaaatagatg attaacagta cctccataac
     1441 caatagtcgg aacaaagttg ttagattaat tcatgtagaa acatacttta agaagtgaat
     1501 aactaattgt gttgcctagt cacagataga ggcataaatg ggtttagaag ttcatagaag
     1561 caggcataga aataatttga attctagcaa tatcaatagc ataaccacct gtaacaccaa
     1621 aactgggaag agtaaatcgt tgaccaacac cactagaagt aaaacctcca ccacaacgta
     1681 aataagcaat agaaacacag tcattaggac tagcaagtgg atcacaaaca gtacgaacat
     1741 caggagaatt caagaaagta ccagtaatat cagtaacttg aggagaagta gcaccaggaa
     1801 caatttgagg tgcaattaaa ctagtaaaac cttgagcacg aacgtaataa attacttgaa
     1861 taacaccact gaaaccagga tcaatctcga cagtatttat attaataaga gtagtaaaag
     1921 aagaaccttg actgaatcga gcagcttgag aaacatcacc aagaggaaca ttattagcaa
     1981 cagtagtcaa ttgaagtgaa aattcatccc aaacatcaac aacagaacgg agacgaggct
     2041 ttaataaaca aatcttataa gttacccaaa gttcaccaat aggaatacct gcagtctgca
     2101 taccaacagt agcaatatta aatttaccta aatcataaag tcgaagatct ccattagtag
     2161 catttgggtc agcaacatta aagactccac cacactgggt ttggaaagga tcgcattcga
     2221 taggatgtaa aatagattga gatggtacag tagattgaga aaattcataa ttttccatct
     2281 gttgtttgtt agtaaaagtt tgagataaac tattgtattg agtagccatg actactgttc
     2341 ctaaagctgt attcgtactt ccgatagcag tggcagaagt ggttttatac tcgaataaca
     2401 taccttggac tacatattgt tcataattat cagcaataga attcaaccat ggaaaggtct
     2461 caaaaacacc aggattaaga cgatattcat cgacagcaaa attagttgaa gacaatacat
     2521 cagaaataaa ctctctatga gttataacag tacatctttc gttatctgaa gagaactcag
     2581 gaacagcatc ttgattatga ataaaagaat tcttagaaac atgataatca ccaaaaccgg
     2641 ataccttact aataatacct tgagcggcac cacctagggc acctccaatg atacctccaa
     2701 cacctggata aagggcatta cctgccaaag cgccgagatt acggcccata ctagagtaac
     2761 tattagattt attggacttt ttgacatact tccgcttctt aggagcgtaa ggcttagact
     2821 tgcgagtagg tcgggccacc atttgggcct tagatttgta gtaagctgcc ttttcggcat
     2881 cagtatactg tctcgccata cctggtttca tagtaagaga caaaatttaa aattaattat
     2941 aagtcaaaaa atgaaaagtc caaaaagttg aaattaattt gtataaaaaa gtttggtcgg
     3001 aacctaaaa
//
LOCUS       CruV-124                3012 bp    DNA     circular     24-FEB-2020
DEFINITION  Crucivirus-124 isolate BS_313.
ACCESSION   CruV-124
KEYWORDS    .
SOURCE      Crucivirus-124
  ORGANISM  Crucivirus-124
            Unclassified.
REFERENCE   1  (bases 1 to 3012)
  AUTHORS   de la Higuera,I., Kasun,G.W., Torrance,E.L., Pratt,A.A.,
            Maluenda,A., Colombet,J., Bisseux,M., Ravet,V., Dayaram,A.,
            Stainton,D., Kraberger,S., Zawar-Reza,P., Goldstien,S., Briskie,J.,
            White,R., Taylor,H., Gomez,C., Ainley,D.G., Harding,J.S.,
            Fontenele,R.S., Schreck,J., Ribeiro,S.G., Oswald,S.A., Arnold,J.M.,
            Varsani,A., Enault,F. and Stedman,K.M.
  TITLE     Direct Submission
  JOURNAL   Submitted (24-FEB-2020) Biology, Portland State University, 1719 SW
            10th Ave, Portland, Oregon 97201, USA
COMMENT     Bankit Comment: ALT EMAIL:ide@pdx.edu                              
            Bankit Comment: TOTAL # OF SEQS:451                                
            Bankit Comment: GAP: est. length - alignment                       
                                                                               
            ##Assembly-Data-START##                                            
            Assembly Method       :: MetaSPAdes v. 3.12; IDBA-UD v. 1.1.1;     
                                     MEGAHIT v. 1.0.3                          
            Sequencing Technology :: 454; Illumina                             
            ##Assembly-Data-END##
FEATURES             Location/Qualifiers
     source          1..3012
                     /organism="Crucivirus-124"
                     /mol_type="genomic DNA"
                     /isolate="BS_313"
                     /isolation_source="Water"
                     /country="New Zealand"
                     /collection_date=2012
     CDS             1..1221
                     /codon_start=1
                     /product="Putative Replication Associated Protein"
                     /translation="MTETKTETNVEQKGFRFQNTAALLTYSTHINKKEYIEWFKTLSK
                     QTPTFIRLAHETGSNENKEEKYEHTHVVFKVSKRIDTINQRFFDYNNIHPHIKILKGN
                     KAIDDAKQYIAKEDPENKDLLIEPSIVHGIWAETSIQDALSKFVQKPSDAMGIVSIYN
                     YKKNEVFIDEEDEPNFTWHKEIMEEFKERARYARKRHVTWIYETVGLCQKTDLTRYLM
                     LTQPNAWFSCKDLGNAKDAATIIANAIAGGWTGHGCIIDLPRSASNHKRIYNYIEEIK
                     DGMVTSQKYSGRTFVFNKPHVLVLANWAPKLFMDGKPTLSFDKWSIRQLTKKTIDGKL
                     DVFQEKIDIFTDKRFLNNTRSKKLIEDFNNESTYNTNIYGTDDTDITDFVDELSESDN
                     KSNDNIDYLLGIKQ*"
     CDS             complement(1461..2831)
                     /codon_start=1
                     /product="Putative CruV Capsid Protein"
                     /translation="MPRQYSDKEKAAYYKKKATMVANPQRRYKSKYPKKRYVKKRYDY
                     PGAGYSIGSSLGGNVGGPMGSIIGGAVGQGAQSLVKRITGFGDYKVSKNALVYNVDAI
                     PEFSNDNERCTMICHREFISDIISSVSFNANTFRINPSIVTTFPWLASVARNWEQYVV
                     QGMVFEFKTTSATAIGSTNTGLGTVIMATQYNSLAPEFSSKQQMENYEFSQSTIPSAS
                     ILHPIECDPTQTQCGGIFNTYDPDYDVGDRRLYDIGRFTLATVGMQEANSVIGELWVT
                     YKICLLKPRLTSISDVYDFFTLDTGQMSPTYPIGDPVAAIPDSSNSGIFKVKGTIAAG
                     QYLEIDAEFIGIMQVVVAYVLDGGGSNSFAPPYANNFSSSIIDVTGNFIGVPSVAQGQ
                     NVRESGGPTFSGKCYTATFFLRCLGGRNPDGTNPRFQLISMAAASITFQYATIQATSI
                     NVSILP*"
ORIGIN      
        1 atgacagaaa caaaaacaga aacaaacgta gaacaaaaag gattccgttt tcaaaacaca
       61 gcagctttac taacatatag cacacacata aacaaaaaag aatatataga atggttcaaa
      121 acattatcaa aacaaacacc cactttcata agactagcac atgaaacagg atcaaatgaa
      181 aacaaagaag aaaaatatga acatacacac gtagttttca aagtatcaaa aagaatagat
      241 actatcaacc aaagattctt cgattataat aacatacacc cacacataaa aatactaaaa
      301 ggtaacaaag caatagatga tgcaaaacaa tatatagcaa aagaagaccc agaaaataaa
      361 gacttactta tagaacctag tatagtacac ggtatatggg cagaaacatc tatacaagac
      421 gcactatcta aatttgttca aaaaccttcg gatgctatgg gcatagtaag tatttataac
      481 tataagaaaa atgaagtatt catagatgaa gaagatgaac caaatttcac atggcataaa
      541 gaaataatgg aagaatttaa agaaagagca aggtacgcaa ggaaaagaca tgtaacatgg
      601 atatatgaaa cagttggtct gtgccaaaaa actgatctaa ctagatatct aatgctaaca
      661 caaccaaatg cttggttctc atgtaaagat ttaggtaatg caaaagacgc agcaacaata
      721 atagcaaacg cgatagcagg tggatggaca ggacacggat gcataataga ccttcctaga
      781 tctgcatcaa atcacaaaag aatatacaac tatatagaag aaataaaaga cggaatggta
      841 acatcacaaa aatactcagg cagaactttc gtattcaata aaccacatgt attagttcta
      901 gctaactggg cacctaaact atttatggat ggaaaaccaa ctttatcatt tgataaatgg
      961 tcaataaggc aacttaccaa aaaaacaata gatggtaaat tagatgtttt tcaagaaaaa
     1021 atagacatat tcacagacaa acgattccta aacaatacta gatccaaaaa acttatagaa
     1081 gattttaaca acgaatccac atataataca aacatttatg gcactgatga tacagacata
     1141 acagatttcg tagacgaatt atcagaatcg gacaacaaat caaatgataa catcgattac
     1201 cttttaggta taaaacaata gttgattaaa aaatttctgg aattttttaa taaacaatgg
     1261 ctcccaccac ttcgttcctc ccattgacgc cgtgccgggc cgtcttctag ccgactaaca
     1321 ttacaatttt gtcggctagt ctgttttatg tatgcagatt tatgtattca tacgaattaa
     1381 tcgctcaggc cgctcggcca cgggaaacat ctttcttatt taatatatca aattagatgt
     1441 atttaaataa gaattcagat ttatggcaga atagatacat taatacttgt agcttgaata
     1501 gttgcatatt ggaaagtaat tgatgcagca gccatactga tcaactggaa tctcggatta
     1561 gttccatcag gatttctccc tccaagacat ctcaagaaaa atgtagcagt ataacattta
     1621 cctgaaaaag taggtccacc agattctctc acattctgtc cctgtgctac tgacggaaca
     1681 cctataaagt ttccagtaac atcaattatt gatgatgaaa aattattggc ataaggcgga
     1741 gcaaacgaat ttgaacctcc accatcaaga acatacgcaa caacaacttg cattatacca
     1801 ataaactctg catctatttc taaatattga ccagctgcta tcgttccttt gaccttaaat
     1861 atacccgaat ttgaagaatc aggtatagct gccacaggat caccaattgg atatgttgga
     1921 ctcatttgtc cagtatctaa tgtgaaaaaa tcatatacat cagatatact ggtcaatcta
     1981 ggtttcagta aacatatctt atatgttacc cataattctc caataactga attagcttct
     2041 tgcataccta ccgtcgcaag tgtaaatctt cctatatcat acaagcgacg atcaccaaca
     2101 tcataatcag gatcatatgt attaaatata cccccacact gcgtttgtgt cgggtcacat
     2161 tctatgggat gtaatatgct tgctgatgga atagttgatt gactaaattc ataattttcc
     2221 atctgttgct tacttgaaaa ttcaggcgcc aatgaattat actgtgtagc cataatcaca
     2281 gttcctaaac ctgtatttgt tgacccaatt gctgtagccg atgtagtttt gaactcaaaa
     2341 accatacctt gaacaacata ttgctcccaa ttacgcgcaa ctgaggctaa ccacggaaat
     2401 gtggtgacta ttgaaggatt tatgcgaaac gtatttgcat taaaactaac tgaagaaata
     2461 atatcagata taaactctct gtgacaaatc attgtacacc tttcattatc attcgaaaat
     2521 tcaggtatag catcaacatt atataccaat gcattcttac ttactttata atctccaaaa
     2581 cctgtaatac gtttaaccaa agattgcgca ccttgtccta ctgcaccacc tataatagaa
     2641 cccattggac ctcccacatt tcctcctaaa ctagaaccaa tagaataacc agcaccagga
     2701 taatcatatc tcttctttac gtatctcttt tttgggtact tggatttata ccttctctgt
     2761 ggattagcta ccatagttgc ttttttctta taataagcag ctttctcttt gtctgaatat
     2821 tgtcttggca tttttttata ttctattata agaatatttt tcttcaattc actataatat
     2881 atactaactc acttactcac tcacttactc attgtatttt tacatataat ccctattcac
     2941 ttactcactc acttactcac tcatattatt attccctata aaaaaataaa atatttataa
     3001 tatatagatt ta
//
LOCUS       CruV-125                3012 bp    DNA     circular     24-FEB-2020
DEFINITION  Crucivirus-125 isolate 001835_virusbaton.
ACCESSION   CruV-125
KEYWORDS    .
SOURCE      Crucivirus-125
  ORGANISM  Crucivirus-125
            Unclassified.
REFERENCE   1  (bases 1 to 3012)
  AUTHORS   de la Higuera,I., Kasun,G.W., Torrance,E.L., Pratt,A.A.,
            Maluenda,A., Colombet,J., Bisseux,M., Ravet,V., Dayaram,A.,
            Stainton,D., Kraberger,S., Zawar-Reza,P., Goldstien,S., Briskie,J.,
            White,R., Taylor,H., Gomez,C., Ainley,D.G., Harding,J.S.,
            Fontenele,R.S., Schreck,J., Ribeiro,S.G., Oswald,S.A., Arnold,J.M.,
            Varsani,A., Enault,F. and Stedman,K.M.
  TITLE     Direct Submission
  JOURNAL   Submitted (24-FEB-2020) Biology, Portland State University, 1719 SW
            10th Ave, Portland, Oregon 97201, USA
COMMENT     Bankit Comment: ALT EMAIL:ide@pdx.edu                              
            Bankit Comment: TOTAL # OF SEQS:451                                
            Bankit Comment: GAP: est. length - alignment                       
                                                                               
            ##Assembly-Data-START##                                            
            Assembly Method       :: MetaSPAdes v. 3.12; IDBA-UD v. 1.1.1;     
                                     MEGAHIT v. 1.0.3                          
            Sequencing Technology :: 454; Illumina                             
            ##Assembly-Data-END##
FEATURES             Location/Qualifiers
     source          1..3012
                     /organism="Crucivirus-125"
                     /mol_type="genomic DNA"
                     /isolate="001835_virusbaton"
                     /isolation_source="Water"
                     /country="France"
                     /collection_date=2013
     CDS             1..951
                     /codon_start=1
                     /product="Putative Replication Associated Protein"
                     /translation="MELRSTRLVIMPSARGWCFTQNFVTNVPKFVDESMKYLVYQKEG
                     SPSTGKPHWQGYVEYKITVGLKTLQKDFDGAHVEVRKGPRHAAREYCMKDESRLEPAK
                     EFGIWSDGQGDRTDIKAAAALAKAGKWKDIDASTYIKFHRGLREYARVHSQVPLRRDV
                     KVYVWWGPTGCGKSHDAFAGAENDPKACAIDWHGGWADPYDDQKTVVFDEFDGDTLPV
                     NIFLKLLDKYRTTVNCKGVTAKPWLVEKIFISSRKHPGDWYPGRRSEVLRRITTITHK
                     PDPYVAPLGGDKKTVKTPSPPDIRPDNVAMPDDSWLDEFV*"
     CDS             complement(1133..2842)
                     /codon_start=1
                     /product="Putative CruV Capsid Protein"
                     /translation="MLPKAQYMKLPKSAKAAVKRSLGMSKRKGPRAAVINLAGHGDYF
                     SYDPKGGMIRTPDWRKSVGAQIGGKFGPLGEVIGGGAHALFKKVTGWGDYKVGSNSIV
                     TGNTPALFKSDDRITIIRHREFVKDIVSSATPGAFKVESFRINAALPDTMPWLSQIAN
                     NFEQYCVSGMIFEYKSTSSDALNSTNTALGSVILATEYNTVNPNFISKSQMENHEFAS
                     AGKPSTELIRHPIECARGETPVSCLYTRNGAVPTGADPRLYDLGNFQIASSGMQAASV
                     TIGELWITYEVGLLKPRLQDALSYDVLCDHYRLPTTASVSKIFGVVLPTAETGSNLGT
                     TLTNVAEGECHFPVVPYDRYYLVWYQVVGASTALTDHFAWGGAGTTGFDLFTVGTEGA
                     VYLPSGITSTKQHIVQLFKVAANVAAYINYDQGTLPGTVTSGDLYITELSAAVLTKSP
                     YARNWRSLSAESEARRTKMISAKETSDRKLTSRQHDLVRKYEEETKALQEKLKSSLEA
                     DEVSEDEDDYLEYLKGRKAARDAAKASHIAEVSRPTVKPEEKAVAPPPVEAPKPLKIA
                     SKK*"
ORIGIN      
        1 ctggagcttc gctcgacacg ccttgttatt atgccttcgg ctagaggttg gtgcttcacc
       61 caaaactttg tgactaatgt cccgaagttt gtggatgaat ctatgaaata ccttgtatac
      121 caaaaagaag gttcaccatc tactggtaaa cctcattggc aaggttatgt agaatataaa
      181 attactgtag gcctaaagac cctacagaaa gattttgatg gcgcacatgt tgaggtccgc
      241 aaggggcctc gccatgctgc tagagaatat tgtatgaaag atgaaagcag gttagaacct
      301 gctaaagaat ttggcatctg gtcagatggc caaggagata gaactgatat caaagctgct
      361 gcagctttgg ctaaagcagg taaatggaaa gacatagatg cttccacata tataaaattt
      421 cataggggat tgagagagta cgctcgcgta cactctcaag tacccctaag aagagatgta
      481 aaagtatatg tttggtgggg acctaccggt tgcggtaagt cccatgatgc atttgcagga
      541 gctgaaaatg atcccaaagc atgtgcaatt gattggcatg ggggttgggc tgatccttat
      601 gacgatcaga aaaccgttgt ctttgatgaa tttgatggtg atactttgcc cgtcaatata
      661 tttcttaagc ttcttgataa atataggact accgtaaact gcaaaggggt tacggctaag
      721 ccgtggcttg ttgagaaaat atttatctct tccaggaaac atccggggga ttggtatcct
      781 ggtcgtaggt ctgaagtatt gagaagaatt acgaccatca cccacaagcc ggacccctac
      841 gtggccccgc ttgggggtga taagaaaact gttaagactc cttcaccccc tgacattcgt
      901 cccgacaatg tcgcaatgcc agacgatagc tggttagatg aatttgtgta aaaaagattt
      961 gataaatcaa attatattgg ttcacaccga tacgccggaa acgttatgtg ctatgcgggg
     1021 cttcgccccg cccatggaca taagattccg gtttatcgaa ccggcgcgtg catatatttt
     1081 tcacatttat ctttggctaa tggccttgct ccatagttgg gactcatgac aatcacttct
     1141 ttgaagcgat tttcaggggc ttcggagcct cgacaggcgg tggtgccacc gctttttctt
     1201 ccggtttcac cgttggccgt gatacttctg caatgtgcga agcctttgcc gcgtcgcgcg
     1261 cagcctttcg ccccttcaga tactcgagat aatcatcctc atcttcgctg acctcgtcag
     1321 cttcgaggga ggactttaat ttttcttgca gagcttttgt ttcctcctcg tactttcgca
     1381 cgaggtcatg ttgacgtgat gtcagctttc gatccgatgt ctctttagct gatatcatct
     1441 ttgtccgtcg agcttcgctt tcggcggaca aagatcgcca attgcgagca tatggcgact
     1501 ttgtcaacac agcggcggat aattctgtaa tatacagatc gccggaagta acggtacctg
     1561 gtaatgtacc ttgatcataa ttgatatagg ctgcgacatt tgccgcaacc ttaaataatt
     1621 gtacgatatg ttgttttgtt gaggtgattc cggagggtag atatacggca ccttcagtgc
     1681 caactgtaaa cagatcaaac cctgttgttc ctgcaccccc ccatgcaaag tgatctgtaa
     1741 gagctgtaga tgcgccgacg acctgatacc acacaaggta gtatcgatcg tatggtacga
     1801 cggggaaatg acattctccc tcagcaacat ttgtcaatgt tgtgccgagg ttcgaccccg
     1861 tctcggcggt tggcaacacc actccgaaga ttttactaac ggatgcagtt gttggtagac
     1921 gatagtgatc acacaatacg tcataagata acgcgtcttg cagacgtggt tttagcagac
     1981 caacctcata tgtgatccat agctcaccta ttgtaacgct tgctgcttgc attccggagg
     2041 atgctatctg aaagtttccg agatcataca ggcgcggatc cgcgccggtt ggcacggcac
     2101 cattacgagt gtagaggcaa gacactggtg tctcgcctct tgcacactcg atagggtgcc
     2161 ttatgagctc ggttgatggc ttaccagccg atgcgaactc atggttctcc atctgcgact
     2221 tactaataaa gtttggattt accgtattgt attctgttgc cagaattacg gaacccaagg
     2281 ctgtattagt gctattcaaa gcatcgcttg acgttgattt gtattcgaat atcattcctg
     2341 atacacaata ctgctcaaag ttattggcta tctgcgataa ccatggcata gtatccggca
     2401 atgcggcatt tatgcggaag gattctacct tgaatgcacc tggggtggcc gacgagacta
     2461 tgtctttgac aaactctcga tgtcgtatga tcgttattcg atcatcagac ttaaataatg
     2521 ctggagtatt gcctgtgaca atactattgg aaccgacttt atagtcgccc caaccagtta
     2581 cttttttgaa gagtgcgtgg gctccgcccc ctataacttc ccctaacggg ccgaacttac
     2641 caccaatctg tgctccgaca gatttgcgcc agtcgggcgt gcggatcata ccgccctttg
     2701 gatcataaga gaaataatct ccatgaccgg ctaaattgat aactgctgct cgaggacctt
     2761 tcctcttcga catccccaaa gatcgcttaa cagcggcctt tgctgacttt ggcagtttca
     2821 tatattgtgc ttttggcaac atgatgcgtc ggatatgttc ggcgtataat acacctatac
     2881 aaatccgcgc ggcaatatta attaatattg cacaagaaat atttgtgcga cttacgcttc
     2941 gcggcgcgca acatttatta acatacgtta attaatacat tttttgaaaa aaaacgatgt
     3001 ggcgtggtaa ta
//
LOCUS       CruV-126                3019 bp    DNA     circular     24-FEB-2020
DEFINITION  Crucivirus-126 isolate 120_586_IR1_3296.
ACCESSION   CruV-126
KEYWORDS    .
SOURCE      Crucivirus-126
  ORGANISM  Crucivirus-126
            Unclassified.
REFERENCE   1  (bases 1 to 3019)
  AUTHORS   de la Higuera,I., Kasun,G.W., Torrance,E.L., Pratt,A.A.,
            Maluenda,A., Colombet,J., Bisseux,M., Ravet,V., Dayaram,A.,
            Stainton,D., Kraberger,S., Zawar-Reza,P., Goldstien,S., Briskie,J.,
            White,R., Taylor,H., Gomez,C., Ainley,D.G., Harding,J.S.,
            Fontenele,R.S., Schreck,J., Ribeiro,S.G., Oswald,S.A., Arnold,J.M.,
            Varsani,A., Enault,F. and Stedman,K.M.
  TITLE     Direct Submission
  JOURNAL   Submitted (24-FEB-2020) Biology, Portland State University, 1719 SW
            10th Ave, Portland, Oregon 97201, USA
COMMENT     Bankit Comment: ALT EMAIL:ide@pdx.edu                              
            Bankit Comment: TOTAL # OF SEQS:451                                
            Bankit Comment: GAP: est. length - alignment                       
                                                                               
            ##Assembly-Data-START##                                            
            Assembly Method       :: MetaSPAdes v. 3.12; IDBA-UD v. 1.1.1;     
                                     MEGAHIT v. 1.0.3                          
            Sequencing Technology :: 454; Illumina                             
            ##Assembly-Data-END##
FEATURES             Location/Qualifiers
     source          1..3019
                     /organism="Crucivirus-126"
                     /mol_type="genomic DNA"
                     /isolate="120_586_IR1_3296"
                     /isolation_source="Water"
                     /country="Norway"
                     /collection_date=2011
     CDS             1..963
                     /codon_start=1
                     /product="Putative Replication Associated Protein"
                     /translation="MNHRFMDEPRFVRGRPGLSWAARAPRVRAWPCYKTIRTWLCLFY
                     YVMGERIGGGKARYWMVTIREEDWNPTLPEGVEYIRGQLEVGEGGFRHWQVVMYFRKQ
                     VRLGAAKHSLGVPSAHLEPTRSRAAKDYVWKEETRVDGTKFELGSESVSRAEPTDWER
                     IWEFAKNGELTNIPADIRVRCYSSLRRIHADFAEPVGVVRSCVVFWGDTGTGKSRRAW
                     EEAGMDAYPKDPRSKFWCGYRGQKNIVFDEFRGGIDIGHLLRWLDRYPVNVEIKGGSV
                     PFAGEKVWITSNLDPRFWYPELDSATLEALMRRLTVTHFNKSLM*"
     CDS             983..2356
                     /codon_start=1
                     /product="Putative CruV Capsid Protein"
                     /translation="MPNPSGNVSIYGKLTALGPRKRKMAGKSRAGKRKRDDGMFDGYS
                     SKRRVIGSGDYKLFQQDVADISGRYKSNYQNRAQRVGRAIGSGVGAFGGWVADKVFGS
                     GDYVLGGRSATILNGKELPMFGNTSGNGGSTFIAHKEYLKDIQTGTAGTFSIEKFALQ
                     IADEKTFPWLSSIAENFEEYKLHGCIFEFKTTSSDALNSTNTALGTVILATNYNASRA
                     VFSSKQEMENYEFSQSAKPSLSQMHGVELATRDTPMTTYYIRNEALNANEDIKMYDYG
                     NFQIATTGFQASNVVIGELWVSYYVELLKPRIPKTIGGTPDSGWWAFTRISTAIDYAG
                     ATGTLVAKKGTLANNPDTSLTDTVLTVAGLEVGNLYEIMVQTICSTPAGVLTITATSG
                     AVVSNILQNYTQNGFATFGGTSSVSVYTFKATSTTGVFTAAGSTCASALQYVNIQIIT
                     LDKNIAP*"
ORIGIN      
        1 atgaaccata ggtttatgga tgagccccgg tttgtccgtg gccgccccgg tttgtcctgg
       61 gcagcgcgtg ccccccgtgt ccgtgcatgg ccgtgttata agactataag aacgtggtta
      121 tgcttattct attatgtcat gggagaaaga attgggggag gaaaggcgag atactggatg
      181 gttaccattc gagaagagga ttggaacccc acacttccag aaggcgtcga atatattcga
      241 ggacagcttg aagttggaga aggaggcttc cgacactggc aggtcgtcat gtatttccga
      301 aagcaagtac gattgggagc tgcaaagcac agcttgggag tcccatctgc acacttggaa
      361 cccaccagat caagagccgc caaagactac gtgtggaaag aagaaacccg tgttgacgga
      421 acgaagttcg agcttggctc agaatcagtc tcgagagcgg aacccacaga ctgggaacgc
      481 atttgggagt ttgccaaaaa tggggagctt accaatatac cggcggatat tcgagtacgc
      541 tgttacagca gcttgcgaag aatccatgcg gattttgcgg aaccagttgg agtggtccgt
      601 tcttgtgttg tattctgggg tgacactgga acaggtaagt cgcggcgtgc ttgggaagaa
      661 gccggaatgg atgcttatcc taaagatcca aggagcaagt tctggtgtgg atacagaggt
      721 cagaaaaata ttgtatttga tgaatttcga ggaggaattg atatcggcca cttgctacgg
      781 tggttggata gatatccggt caacgtggaa attaaaggag ggtctgtccc ttttgccgga
      841 gaaaaagtat ggatcaccag caatctcgac ccgcgattct ggtatccaga actagattct
      901 gccaccctgg aagcgttaat gcggagatta acggttactc actttaataa aagtttgatg
      961 taaggaaata gtttactaat ttatgcccaa cccaagtgga aacgtgtcta tttatggaaa
     1021 gcttacagcc ctcggtcctc gcaagagaaa gatggcggga aagtctagag cgggaaaacg
     1081 aaaacgtgac gatggaatgt ttgacggata ttcttcgaag cgaagggtta tcggtagtgg
     1141 agactacaag ttgttccaac aagatgtcgc agacattagt ggccgctata agtctaatta
     1201 tcaaaatcgc gctcagcgtg ttggtcgtgc tattggttct ggcgtgggtg catttggtgg
     1261 atgggttgct gacaaagtat ttgggtctgg ggactatgtg ctcggaggac gaagtgctac
     1321 cattttgaat ggtaaagaac tgccaatgtt cggaaatacg tctggcaacg gcggatccac
     1381 ttttattgca cacaaggaat atctgaaaga tattcaaacc ggtactgctg gtacttttag
     1441 tatcgaaaag ttcgcacttc aaatagccga tgagaagact ttcccgtggc tttctagtat
     1501 tgccgagaat tttgaggagt ataagttgca cggatgtatt tttgaattca aaacaacttc
     1561 ctctgatgct ttgaacagta ctaatactgc gttgggtacc gtgattttag ccacaaatta
     1621 caatgcttcg cgtgctgtgt tttcgtcaaa acaggagatg gagaattatg aattttctca
     1681 aagtgccaag ccttcgctta gtcaaatgca tggagtagaa ttggccaccc gcgatactcc
     1741 tatgactact tactacattc gcaatgaagc actgaatgcg aatgaggaca ttaaaatgta
     1801 cgattatggt aattttcaaa ttgccacgac tggtttccag gctagtaatg tggtcatagg
     1861 agaattgtgg gtgtcctatt atgtggaatt gttgaaacca agaattccta aaaccattgg
     1921 cgggactccc gacagtggtt ggtgggcgtt tacgcgcatt tcgactgcta ttgattatgc
     1981 gggggctact ggcactttgg tggccaaaaa aggtactttg gctaacaatc cggacacttc
     2041 acttactgac actgtgttaa cagtggcagg acttgaagtg ggtaatttgt acgaaatcat
     2101 ggtgcaaaca atttgttcaa cgccagccgg tgttcttact atcaccgcta ccagtggtgc
     2161 tgttgtgtcg aacatcttgc aaaattatac tcagaatggt tttgcaacct ttggaggaac
     2221 tagctctgtt agtgtgtaca catttaaggc taccagcact actggtgtat ttacggctgc
     2281 tggttcaact tgcgcatcgg cgttacagta tgtgaatatt caaattatca cacttgataa
     2341 gaatattgct ccttaaaata aagtagggtt ttaagttttt attgtgtttt tcaatgtatt
     2401 tgattgggtc aatatctcgt atattgctac taggataagg aacatcataa gccaggcaga
     2461 gttcaaatag cgttcgacat ttggcggcat ggcgttcggc atcagcaatt gttttgatgt
     2521 tggtgttagt catactctgc gtgggaatgg tggttcttat atactagtgt ggctttgctg
     2581 cttacataat atgggctgtg ctcacccgat taggccgaag gccgtgtaga gagaatgttc
     2641 aaacttaaga tgatgttttg tgagttttgg tgcctatgac acccacataa tagtaataag
     2701 ccaaactttg agtgattgtt cgttacgttt tgtttgccta ctggtgcgga atgattcctg
     2761 gaagataatg gcggaggggc cccccgtagg gagggagggg ccctattagc tgatatccgg
     2821 gaatcattca cggttgggca aacaaaacgt aacgaacaat ttcctcaatt ttgctgatac
     2881 ggccaactgc tcaccccagc ttgggctggg ccggtccggg tgccctgtgg gctgggccgg
     2941 ccaggggggc cgcctgttga tctgtaaaaa cgttaacgaa ctgtggttcg ttatagtatt
     3001 acttacagat caacgatcc
//
LOCUS       CruV-127                3020 bp    DNA     circular     24-FEB-2020
DEFINITION  Crucivirus-127 isolate 120_287_SvL2_3298.
ACCESSION   CruV-127
KEYWORDS    .
SOURCE      Crucivirus-127
  ORGANISM  Crucivirus-127
            Unclassified.
REFERENCE   1  (bases 1 to 3020)
  AUTHORS   de la Higuera,I., Kasun,G.W., Torrance,E.L., Pratt,A.A.,
            Maluenda,A., Colombet,J., Bisseux,M., Ravet,V., Dayaram,A.,
            Stainton,D., Kraberger,S., Zawar-Reza,P., Goldstien,S., Briskie,J.,
            White,R., Taylor,H., Gomez,C., Ainley,D.G., Harding,J.S.,
            Fontenele,R.S., Schreck,J., Ribeiro,S.G., Oswald,S.A., Arnold,J.M.,
            Varsani,A., Enault,F. and Stedman,K.M.
  TITLE     Direct Submission
  JOURNAL   Submitted (24-FEB-2020) Biology, Portland State University, 1719 SW
            10th Ave, Portland, Oregon 97201, USA
COMMENT     Bankit Comment: ALT EMAIL:ide@pdx.edu                              
            Bankit Comment: TOTAL # OF SEQS:451                                
            Bankit Comment: GAP: est. length - alignment                       
                                                                               
            ##Assembly-Data-START##                                            
            Assembly Method       :: MetaSPAdes v. 3.12; IDBA-UD v. 1.1.1;     
                                     MEGAHIT v. 1.0.3                          
            Sequencing Technology :: 454; Illumina                             
            ##Assembly-Data-END##
FEATURES             Location/Qualifiers
     source          1..3020
                     /organism="Crucivirus-127"
                     /mol_type="genomic DNA"
                     /isolate="120_287_SvL2_3298"
                     /isolation_source="Water"
                     /country="Norway"
                     /collection_date=2013
     CDS             1..1095
                     /codon_start=1
                     /product="Putative Replication Associated Protein"
                     /translation="MDTQLTLKDGERYGTVGKWDPTLGKMVWEENKACILLKGEEQTS
                     YTLTNTKKPLILPPDRDEKKEPPKACHARKYQITVFDKNKTGIYNQVLAYLQSRKQLT
                     YIITCWEMCPDTKNEHWHIFCAFNNSVQINAKKICHSHVEVCRGSVQENIDYVKKCGK
                     YADEWNSSEEHHKNLFEWGTPPREANGKLSGAQLMEMTYKEIATEEPIYHRVYFAAKQ
                     YLEASIDIDDWAKKITVYYIQGPSGVGKTERAKQIVRDTYPIGQRQCDRVKFQGEFWR
                     GVNDAKICIYDEWRSSQMKPSEFISFIDYNRQSMNIKGGDKINNYELIIITSVEPLCN
                     IYGNVTGEPREQWERRITLIDMAPETPPPQ*"
     CDS             complement(1476..2879)
                     /codon_start=1
                     /product="Putative CruV Capsid Protein"
                     /translation="MSGRVSKEVWDAMSSSDQAVLREQLKASRPKKTYKKRAYRRAPP
                     SRQPRRTYRVPAGRGGSQNSVIFGNGDYFSDAASGLLKHGLPLVIKALTGFGDYSVAQ
                     NSMVPKLGGDPPIMMSTNQGGFIMRHREYVSDVYAQSSFTNNVLPINPGLLGTFPLAS
                     QIADTFEQYEIRGMVMEFKSMSSDAVLSAGSSSALGTVIFATQYNSLDLPFEDKRTME
                     NYEFANSTKPSCSMLHPIECKRSQTPVDLLYVRTGPVTTGDLRMYDLGNFNYAVQGCQ
                     NAAPGEVIGELWISFELEFFKPKLLPLGGSSTYSDHYTLSGNSLIAVGNPFYTQNGLT
                     LVSGSNLGTYIQVAALAPYAARSIIFPAQITDGIFKIDYYMVGSAASANSPNAGSSTL
                     VNCTLHPYWGGGTAGSIQLDPEPANTTKNFHFSEVINVNQVLPGIRAGINLDMTGVMP
                     SGNQILDIVITLLQASA*"
ORIGIN      
        1 atggacactc aactgacatt gaaagatggt gaacgatacg gaacagtggg aaaatgggat
       61 cccacattag gcaagatggt gtgggaagag aacaaagcct gcatcttact caaaggagaa
      121 gagcagacaa gctacactct caccaacacc aaaaagcccc ttattctacc tccagacaga
      181 gatgagaaaa aggaacctcc caaagcatgc catgctagga aataccagat aactgtcttt
      241 gacaagaaca agactggtat ttacaaccaa gtcctagctt atctacaaag cagaaagcaa
      301 ctgacttata tcataacatg ctgggagatg tgtccagata cgaaaaacga acactggcac
      361 atattctgcg cctttaacaa ctctgtgcag atcaatgcca agaaaatctg ccacagccat
      421 gttgaagtct gcagagggtc tgttcaagag aacattgact atgtcaagaa atgtggcaag
      481 tatgccgacg aatggaatag ctctgaagag caccataaaa atctctttga atggggtact
      541 ccacctagag aagctaatgg taagctttct ggagcacagc tcatggagat gacatacaag
      601 gagattgcta ccgaagaacc aatctaccac cgtgtatact ttgctgctaa acaatactta
      661 gaagcatcta tagatataga tgactgggca aagaaaatca ctgtctacta catccaaggt
      721 ccaagtggtg taggaaagac agaacgagct aaacagatcg ttagagatac ttatcctata
      781 ggacaaagac aatgtgatcg agtcaaattt caaggagaat tctggcgagg tgtcaacgat
      841 gcaaaaatct gtatctatga tgaatggaga tcctcacaga tgaaaccctc tgaattcatc
      901 agctttatcg actacaatcg acaatcgatg aacatcaagg gtggtgataa gataaacaac
      961 tacgagttga ttatcatcac atctgtggaa cctctatgta acatttacgg aaatgtaact
     1021 ggagaaccca gagaacaatg ggagcgaaga atcactctca ttgatatggc tccggagact
     1081 cctcctccgc aataaactcc tcaatacaat gtacatcgta ttgaagactt tcaatcgctt
     1141 gctctaatct agcagtgaca tcaccgcaag acagagccaa gcgatgaata gtaagttgga
     1201 gatcttcaac agcgctctct aacttcacaa ccttaatttg catagcatga aggagaggga
     1261 acaaaccagg atactctaca gtgtccattt atataacgat atatattttc ttggtagatt
     1321 cccctctcct ggatcctccc ttccggaagg gcgcaagcgc ccttccttgt agggccaccc
     1381 acccctcgag gggggatttc ccctccggat tacctggcac agcctattct atgcatattc
     1441 tagtagaaat gctatacacc tgttcagttg tatacttaag cactagcttg aagaagagta
     1501 atgacaatat ctaagatctg gttacccgat ggcattacac cagtcatatc aagattgata
     1561 ccagcacgaa taccaggaag aacctggttt acattgatga cttcagagaa gtgaaaattc
     1621 ttagttgtat tagcaggctc aggatcgagc tgaatagaac ctgcagtacc tccaccccaa
     1681 taaggatgta acgtacaatt cacaagagtt gatgaacctg cattgggact gttagcagaa
     1741 gcagcagatc ccaccatgta ataatcaatc ttgaaaatac cgtcagtaat ctgcgcaggg
     1801 aagataatcg aacgtgccgc ataaggggca agtgcagcca cttgaatata cgtcccgaga
     1861 ttacttcccg acacaagggt taatccattc tgtgtataga atggattacc cacagcgatc
     1921 aaactgttac cagacaaggt ataatgatcg gaataggtag atgaaccacc taatgggaga
     1981 agcttaggct taaagaactc aagttcgaat gaaatccata actcacctat aacctcacca
     2041 ggagctgcat tttgacatcc ctgaactgca tagttgaaat taccaagatc atacattcga
     2101 agatcaccgg tagtaacggg accagttctc acatagagga gatcaacagg agtctgactc
     2161 ctcttacatt caattggatg aagcatacta caactaggtt tagttgaatt ggcgaactca
     2221 tagttctcca tggtacgctt atcctcgaaa ggcaagtcca aagaattgta ctgagttgcg
     2281 aagataaccg tacctaatgc cgatgacgaa cctgcgctaa gaacagcatc agatgacatc
     2341 gacttaaact ccatgaccat tcccctaatc tcatactgct cgaacgtatc ggcaatctga
     2401 gatgcaagag ggaaggttcc taggagtcca ggattgatag gaagtacgtt gttagtaaac
     2461 gacgactgag cataaacatc gctaacatac tcacgatgac gcataatgaa tccaccctga
     2521 ttagtgctca tcataatcgg tggatcacca ccaagcttag gaaccataga attttgagct
     2581 acagagtagt ctccaaaacc tgtcaaagct ttgataacca atggaaggcc gtgtttaaga
     2641 agacctgaag cagcgtcaga gaaatagtca ccatttccaa aaatgacact gttctgagaa
     2701 cctccacgac ctgcaggaac gcggtacgtt cgacggggtt gacgggaagg aggagcacgg
     2761 cgatatgccc tcttcttgta ggtcttctta ggtctcgagg ctttaagctg ctcacggaga
     2821 acagcttgat cggatgaact catcgcatcc catacctctt tagaaacacg cccagacata
     2881 ttccttttat taacaaaaaa agtaaaataa aaaaataaat tttagctgct gttttttcat
     2941 cctcatggcg agccataagg ctaaaaaaaa acagctaaaa gaatcaacgc ctcaggtaat
     3001 actaaacctt cggcgtttta
//
LOCUS       CruV-128                3023 bp    DNA     circular     24-FEB-2020
DEFINITION  Crucivirus-128 isolate 001819_virusbaton.
ACCESSION   CruV-128
KEYWORDS    .
SOURCE      Crucivirus-128
  ORGANISM  Crucivirus-128
            Unclassified.
REFERENCE   1  (bases 1 to 3023)
  AUTHORS   de la Higuera,I., Kasun,G.W., Torrance,E.L., Pratt,A.A.,
            Maluenda,A., Colombet,J., Bisseux,M., Ravet,V., Dayaram,A.,
            Stainton,D., Kraberger,S., Zawar-Reza,P., Goldstien,S., Briskie,J.,
            White,R., Taylor,H., Gomez,C., Ainley,D.G., Harding,J.S.,
            Fontenele,R.S., Schreck,J., Ribeiro,S.G., Oswald,S.A., Arnold,J.M.,
            Varsani,A., Enault,F. and Stedman,K.M.
  TITLE     Direct Submission
  JOURNAL   Submitted (24-FEB-2020) Biology, Portland State University, 1719 SW
            10th Ave, Portland, Oregon 97201, USA
COMMENT     Bankit Comment: ALT EMAIL:ide@pdx.edu                              
            Bankit Comment: TOTAL # OF SEQS:451                                
            Bankit Comment: GAP: est. length - alignment                       
                                                                               
            ##Assembly-Data-START##                                            
            Assembly Method       :: MetaSPAdes v. 3.12; IDBA-UD v. 1.1.1;     
                                     MEGAHIT v. 1.0.3                          
            Sequencing Technology :: 454; Illumina                             
            ##Assembly-Data-END##
FEATURES             Location/Qualifiers
     source          1..3023
                     /organism="Crucivirus-128"
                     /mol_type="genomic DNA"
                     /isolate="001819_virusbaton"
                     /isolation_source="Water"
                     /country="France"
                     /collection_date=2013
     CDS             1..1086
                     /codon_start=1
                     /product="Putative Replication Associated Protein"
                     /translation="MTEEIKTVSLEYVDVKYDEVGRVIYTGDFLKQRSRNWLFTWNNY
                     TEADIGTVKTAWPASGNFRGLMFELEVAPTTGTAHLQGFICFDSMKSGKQIKELSPKV
                     NFRVMLGSIEQNKTYCSKDASGVVVLGTFPMSQKDKGVRGIAGAKAPNTWGALVEDMK
                     AGKTRRELYELYPKLAGTSPSGFEKLYQEFCPVGTYSILEHFGAFLPWQKELADLVQA
                     GPDERSVIWIYSSAGGVGKSAMYKHLVYNAGIQPMKNATTRDLACAWKCGSVTFDFAR
                     DMGDEKINYSFIENVKDGICFSSKYESASKLADPNVHRFVICFANEPPRVEALTLSRW
                     MIYDIVNSKLVSMPASLYVKNMNTDNR*"
     CDS             1593..2921
                     /codon_start=1
                     /product="Putative CruV Capsid Protein"
                     /translation="MPRVAGAKAAPRKRAPRKKPAGSVGRLHGHGDYTYDKPGPWGKI
                     GRSLGEHAGGMIGSGYGFKGAGSALGGKLGSYLHYIGKIFGSGDYVTAANQLKHNVLT
                     NSTQIPVFSDGANDVRIRHREFLGDIISSNTAAAFRLQSFPINPGLLSSFPWLSQVCG
                     ATWQQYRVNGMVFEFRSMSADALNSTNTALGSVVMATDYDSADAVFTSKADMENTEFG
                     VSCKPSSSMIHGIECARYQTAMSEQYIRSAAVPANKDIRMYDLGNFQIATVGFQGQSV
                     NCGELWVSYDVSLLKTKGSPPGAVMGLANLQIAGATAALPLGTGFTIAAAGQDSIGIT
                     WVTGNLLSFPVLPIGTTFLLTYNLSVASAALTLPTITAGGGMTILAGFKAPAAGETAT
                     KGMCATWVQITSLVSTTAPYVNYAGMTSGAPGVTQYLDIYQVNGTTLQSP*"
ORIGIN      
        1 atgactgaag agattaagac ggtgtcactg gagtatgtcg atgtgaagta tgacgaagta
       61 ggacgcgtca tctacacagg cgactttctc aagcaacgca gtcgtaattg gttgtttacg
      121 tggaacaact acacagaagc ggatattggc acagtaaaaa cggcctggcc ggcctctggc
      181 aacttccgcg gtctgatgtt tgaacttgaa gtcgcgccta ccacgggaac ggcacacctt
      241 caggggttca tttgcttcga ttctatgaag tctggcaagc agatcaaaga actcagccca
      301 aaggtcaact ttagagtcat gctcggttct atcgaacaga acaagactta ctgcagtaag
      361 gacgcttcgg gtgtagtggt cttggggacc tttccaatgt cgcaaaaaga caaaggtgtt
      421 agaggcatag ctggcgctaa agccccaaac acttggggtg ctcttgttga agacatgaaa
      481 gctggcaaaa ctaggcgcga gctctacgag ctatacccca agttagccgg cactagtcct
      541 tctggcttcg agaagcttta tcaggaattc tgcccggttg ggacatactc aatacttgag
      601 catttcgggg cattccttcc ttggcagaag gaattagccg acctcgtcca ggcaggacca
      661 gatgaacgat cggttatctg gatttactcg agcgctgggg gcgtcggtaa gtccgcaatg
      721 tataagcacc tcgtttacaa cgcgggcata cagcccatga agaacgccac tacgcgcgat
      781 cttgcctgtg cgtggaaatg cggttctgta acgtttgact ttgctcgtga tatgggagac
      841 gagaaaatca attacagctt catcgagaac gtcaaggacg gtatctgctt cagtagcaaa
      901 tatgagtccg cgagcaagct agcagaccca aatgtacacc ggttcgtcat ttgcttcgct
      961 aacgaacctc ctcgtgtaga agctcttacg ctcagccgtt ggatgatcta cgacatagtc
     1021 aatagcaagc tagtgagcat gcctgcaagc ttatacgtga agaatatgaa cacggataat
     1081 agataaggct aaaacattat tatgattctt actgttcaat tcaataatcg tgatctgtga
     1141 tcactagggg gtctaggtaa tactaggctg cgccaccgac cccctaaaga tcagacttag
     1201 atcaagatat agagctatag aattcaatat cgattcgaat cgagatagac attcgcttgc
     1261 cacacctggc aagcaaaagt agaattcttt ttttgatgga tccggtttca ttgcccttgc
     1321 tggggattgc tgcgccggcc gcacgtggac gctatccgca ggcggcgttc ggggcgaacg
     1381 cctgcgggcg tccccatgct ggcgcatcaa ccgccagcaa ggacaactcc cggatcttat
     1441 atggtattgt atgaataggt acggcctttc gaccgattgg ccggactgga gtaactatag
     1501 atagttctag agttaggcca ttatttaatt ttttgattaa aaggtttcgt gtacctactg
     1561 tatacgacag tcagtcaaac gattgttttt gaatgcctcg agttgccgga gctaaagcag
     1621 cgcctcgcaa gagagcaccc agaaagaagc cagcgggttc tgttgggcgt ctccatgggc
     1681 atggtgacta cacttatgac aagccggggc cttgggggaa gattggtcga tctctaggag
     1741 agcacgccgg tggcatgata ggttcaggct atggcttcaa aggcgccggt tcggcacttg
     1801 gtggtaagct aggtagctat cttcactata tcggcaaaat ctttggttct ggtgactacg
     1861 tcactgcggc taaccagctc aaacacaatg tgctgaccaa ttcgacgcaa attcccgttt
     1921 tctctgatgg agcgaacgat gtccgcatta ggcataggga gttccttggt gatatcatca
     1981 gttcgaacac agcggctgca ttcagacttc aaagcttccc gatcaatcct ggcttactaa
     2041 gctccttccc ttggctatcg caagtgtgcg gcgcgacgtg gcagcagtat cgagtcaatg
     2101 ggatggtctt cgagttccga agcatgtccg ccgatgcgtt gaactccacg aatacagccc
     2161 ttgggtcagt agtcatggct acggattacg acagtgcaga cgctgtcttt acttcgaaag
     2221 cagatatgga gaacaccgaa tttggggtct cgtgcaagcc aagctcaagc atgatccatg
     2281 ggatcgagtg cgctcgctac caaactgcga tgtctgagca atacatcagg tctgctgctg
     2341 tccctgccaa caaggatata cgtatgtacg atctcggtaa cttccaaatt gcaactgttg
     2401 gttttcaagg ccaaagtgta aattgcggtg aactgtgggt cagttacgat gtttcattac
     2461 tcaagacaaa gggaagtcct ccgggagctg tgatgggcct tgccaatctg cagatcgccg
     2521 gggctaccgc cgcgttgccc cttggtactg gatttactat agcagcggct ggtcaagata
     2581 gcatagggat tacgtgggtc acgggtaatc ttctgtcttt cccggttcta ccgataggaa
     2641 caacatttct gttgacttac aacctcagcg ttgcttctgc cgcattgacg ttaccgacaa
     2701 tcacagcagg tggaggtatg acgatattgg ctgggttcaa ggccccagct gcaggtgaga
     2761 cagcaaccaa aggtatgtgt gcaacctggg ttcaaatcac gtcgctggtt tccacaactg
     2821 ctccgtatgt gaattacgcc ggtatgacaa gtggagcgcc tggggtcact caataccttg
     2881 atatctacca ggtaaacgga acaactctac aatcgccata agacggcatc gatgggtggt
     2941 tcgggggtgt tagctagtaa caccctggat tattattttt tttgtcttaa gtaagttgaa
     3001 cggtccatgt atagacacgc taa
//
LOCUS       CruV-129                3026 bp    DNA     circular     24-FEB-2020
DEFINITION  Crucivirus-129 isolate 001814_virusbaton.
ACCESSION   CruV-129
KEYWORDS    .
SOURCE      Crucivirus-129
  ORGANISM  Crucivirus-129
            Unclassified.
REFERENCE   1  (bases 1 to 3026)
  AUTHORS   de la Higuera,I., Kasun,G.W., Torrance,E.L., Pratt,A.A.,
            Maluenda,A., Colombet,J., Bisseux,M., Ravet,V., Dayaram,A.,
            Stainton,D., Kraberger,S., Zawar-Reza,P., Goldstien,S., Briskie,J.,
            White,R., Taylor,H., Gomez,C., Ainley,D.G., Harding,J.S.,
            Fontenele,R.S., Schreck,J., Ribeiro,S.G., Oswald,S.A., Arnold,J.M.,
            Varsani,A., Enault,F. and Stedman,K.M.
  TITLE     Direct Submission
  JOURNAL   Submitted (24-FEB-2020) Biology, Portland State University, 1719 SW
            10th Ave, Portland, Oregon 97201, USA
COMMENT     Bankit Comment: ALT EMAIL:ide@pdx.edu                              
            Bankit Comment: TOTAL # OF SEQS:451                                
            Bankit Comment: GAP: est. length - alignment                       
                                                                               
            ##Assembly-Data-START##                                            
            Assembly Method       :: MetaSPAdes v. 3.12; IDBA-UD v. 1.1.1;     
                                     MEGAHIT v. 1.0.3                          
            Sequencing Technology :: 454; Illumina                             
            ##Assembly-Data-END##
FEATURES             Location/Qualifiers
     source          1..3026
                     /organism="Crucivirus-129"
                     /mol_type="genomic DNA"
                     /isolate="001814_virusbaton"
                     /isolation_source="Water"
                     /country="France"
                     /collection_date=2013
     CDS             1..984
                     /codon_start=1
                     /product="Putative Replication Associated Protein"
                     /translation="MEAAKSNEKDEMEITETKVEVYREVGGKKVRVYEAKKNCWCFTW
                     NNYPIDYKEKLAKLLPHASFMVYGLEVGDKCHTPHVQGYVRFAKGKAATTLHNIIEKC
                     YFVPAKGDDQANLAYCSKQDPDFFQYGEPKSQGKRNDIIAIREAVQEKKSMRDMLTDG
                     TLVNYQGIRVAEKLLDYFEPARHPSDGTFTFEWWYGTTGVGKSYDALMEYPGYYSFTQ
                     KDMKWWNGYDAHIGVIIDDFRDTMGPMSEFLRIWQPFPHRVEAKGVMRQLRAMSFIAT
                     TCHSPLQVYRGILENRNQLYRRITGIRRYYDKNTYVKQKFNDDYTALVDIA*"
     CDS             1275..2660
                     /codon_start=1
                     /product="Putative CruV Capsid Protein"
                     /translation="MSSRKYSDAQKAAYYAKRARVGKPKKKYSKSKSYSMISGSGDYT
                     YARPGPFGRVGRAVGKVIGGIGGGLVGAPYGPGSAIVLGKAGSAVGGELGGLAHYIGK
                     IFGSGDYKTGVMPSSNVLTNTRQIPQFSTSKMTNVVCHREYLQDVISSATPGAFKIQS
                     FDINAGLSGSFPWLAQVAANYEQFKIHGMVFEFRTMSADALNSTNTALGQVIMAVEYN
                     SANPNFVNKQQMENYEYAVSCKPSDSMLCAVECARGQTPVIELYVRTGAVPTNQDQRL
                     YDLGNFQIATNGLQAASVNVGELWVTFCVELLKPRLYSGPLGYNIPTLHRQLTSSVTT
                     SDYFNSISTPLDTIGLTVGLTTLTFPAAILAGTYLIQWSMIGSSTASVQCPTFAATTN
                     CVGVAIYNNNSGLTVRQPVAPTTTNTVNCVACFSITGPSAVITLSGGTMPGSLLYGDL
                     VVSQCSALLVA*"
ORIGIN      
        1 atggaagccg ccaagagcaa cgagaaggat gagatggaga ttaccgagac aaaagttgag
       61 gtttatcgtg aagttggtgg aaagaaagtt cgagtttacg aggccaaaaa gaattgttgg
      121 tgctttactt ggaacaacta tccgattgat tataaggaaa aacttgcaaa gttgcttccg
      181 catgcatctt ttatggttta tggacttgag gtaggtgaca agtgtcacac tcctcatgtt
      241 cagggttatg tacgatttgc taaaggtaaa gccgctacaa ctctccataa tattattgaa
      301 aagtgttact ttgtgccagc aaagggtgac gatcaggcta atctggcata ttgctctaag
      361 caagatccag atttcttcca gtatggagag cctaagtcac aaggtaagcg taatgatatt
      421 atagctattc gcgaagccgt tcaggaaaaa aaaagtatgc gcgacatgct taccgatgga
      481 acattagtga attatcaagg cattcgagtc gccgaaaagt tacttgatta ctttgagcca
      541 gctagacatc cgtcagatgg tacttttact tttgagtggt ggtatggtac gactggcgtt
      601 ggtaaatctt acgacgcatt aatggagtat ccaggttatt attctttcac acagaaagat
      661 atgaaatggt ggaatggtta tgatgctcat attggagtca ttattgacga ctttcgagat
      721 acaatgggac ctatgtccga gtttcttcgt atatggcaac catttccaca tagggttgaa
      781 gctaaaggag ttatgcgaca gcttcgagcc atgtcattta ttgcaacaac ttgccattct
      841 ccactccaag tttatcgagg aattttagag aatcgcaatc agttgtatcg gcgtataaca
      901 ggtattcgta ggtactatga taaaaatact tatgttaaac aaaaatttaa tgatgattat
      961 actgccttag tagacattgc gtgagcgacc gacaagcgtt agcgaggaag ggtagctctt
     1021 cttccattaa ttttagcctt ttctttttag tagacaaact gatttaattt tgttaaaaga
     1081 agttacttga gcaccagaat gagatgcgaa agtagatcgg aatgaacgcg cggacttcgc
     1141 ccacccattg gatagtgggc ggagtctaag tgtttgtgta gatcgaatga agcatctgaa
     1201 tggaggtgca agtatacttt ggtcctaaat tgtatttagt ttaacaaagt ttatatattt
     1261 ctatatatct caggatgtct tctcgaaagt attcggatgc ccaaaaggcc gcgtactacg
     1321 ctaagcgtgc acgtgttggg aagcctaaaa agaagtactc taagtcaaag agttactcca
     1381 tgatttccgg ttccggtgat tatacttatg ctcgaccagg tccgtttggc cgtgttggta
     1441 gagctgttgg aaaggttatt ggcggtattg gtggaggtct tgttggagct ccttatggtc
     1501 ctggttctgc cattgttctt ggcaaagcag gttccgctgt tggcggtgaa cttggtggtc
     1561 ttgctcatta cataggcaag attttcggtt ccggtgatta taagaccgga gtgatgccta
     1621 gttcaaatgt gttgacaaac acccgacaaa ttccacagtt ttccacctca aaaatgacga
     1681 acgttgtttg tcatcgtgag tatcttcagg atgttatttc atccgctact cctggtgctt
     1741 ttaagatcca gtcatttgac attaatgctg gtctttcagg atcctttcct tggttggctc
     1801 aagttgctgc caattatgaa cagtttaaga ttcatggtat ggtgtttgaa tttcgcacaa
     1861 tgtctgctga tgcgttgaat tccaccaata cagcacttgg ccaagtaatt atggctgttg
     1921 agtacaattc agccaatccc aattttgtca ataagcaaca gatggaaaat tatgaatatg
     1981 cagtttcttg taaaccatca gattcaatgt tgtgtgctgt ggagtgtgct cgtggacaga
     2041 ccccagttat tgaactttat gttcgaacag gagccgttcc aacaaatcaa gatcagcgtc
     2101 tttacgatct tggtaacttt cagattgcaa ctaatggtct gcaggctgct tcagttaatg
     2161 ttggtgaact ttgggttacg ttctgtgttg aacttcttaa accccgtctt tatagtggac
     2221 ctcttgggta caatattcct acgttgcatc gtcaacttac atcgtccgtt actacgtcag
     2281 attatttcaa ttctatcagt acacctcttg atactattgg tttgactgtt ggtctcacca
     2341 ctttaacttt ccctgcagcc attttggcag gaacttatct gattcaatgg tcaatgattg
     2401 gttcttctac tgcgtcagtt cagtgtccga cttttgctgc tacaactaat tgtgttggtg
     2461 ttgcaattta caacaacaac tctggtctta cggttcgtca acctgtagct ccgactacta
     2521 cgaacactgt taattgcgta gcttgcttta gcattaccgg accttctgca gtaatcactc
     2581 tttctggtgg tactatgcct ggcagcttgc tgtatggtga tttggttgta tcgcagtgtt
     2641 ctgcactatt ggttgcatga aaaaccgaat cagtttatga tccagaagat tacgcaagcg
     2701 tttaccttag tacttctagc agcttcgtct ttgaagataa tgtatctgac aattcgtcgc
     2761 ttgatggatt cgacgtcata tgatgtttaa aaaaagaaat atggcaggac gctcggcgga
     2821 tgaaagacgc cgttttgtgt ccataagtcc aattttttgt ttttggagtg tttaacttag
     2881 tgggaggacg cccgtagggt ggacgaaaag tcggggtgga acatagttcc tttattaccc
     2941 ccgacttgtc cccactagtc cccccacata ggtggtgggg agaagtgtta taaagtttct
     3001 aattttatat atagacaagt acctcc
//
LOCUS       CruV-130                3026 bp    DNA     circular     24-FEB-2020
DEFINITION  Crucivirus-130 isolate 001815_virusbaton.
ACCESSION   CruV-130
KEYWORDS    .
SOURCE      Crucivirus-130
  ORGANISM  Crucivirus-130
            Unclassified.
REFERENCE   1  (bases 1 to 3026)
  AUTHORS   de la Higuera,I., Kasun,G.W., Torrance,E.L., Pratt,A.A.,
            Maluenda,A., Colombet,J., Bisseux,M., Ravet,V., Dayaram,A.,
            Stainton,D., Kraberger,S., Zawar-Reza,P., Goldstien,S., Briskie,J.,
            White,R., Taylor,H., Gomez,C., Ainley,D.G., Harding,J.S.,
            Fontenele,R.S., Schreck,J., Ribeiro,S.G., Oswald,S.A., Arnold,J.M.,
            Varsani,A., Enault,F. and Stedman,K.M.
  TITLE     Direct Submission
  JOURNAL   Submitted (24-FEB-2020) Biology, Portland State University, 1719 SW
            10th Ave, Portland, Oregon 97201, USA
COMMENT     Bankit Comment: ALT EMAIL:ide@pdx.edu                              
            Bankit Comment: TOTAL # OF SEQS:451                                
            Bankit Comment: GAP: est. length - alignment                       
                                                                               
            ##Assembly-Data-START##                                            
            Assembly Method       :: MetaSPAdes v. 3.12; IDBA-UD v. 1.1.1;     
                                     MEGAHIT v. 1.0.3                          
            Sequencing Technology :: 454; Illumina                             
            ##Assembly-Data-END##
FEATURES             Location/Qualifiers
     source          1..3026
                     /organism="Crucivirus-130"
                     /mol_type="genomic DNA"
                     /isolate="001815_virusbaton"
                     /isolation_source="Water"
                     /country="France"
                     /collection_date=2013
     CDS             1..1296
                     /codon_start=1
                     /product="Putative CruV Capsid Protein"
                     /translation="MSEKKGNKKSNPKSSNSAKKSKRPKKITAERSFMKTYVPKGSFE
                     SGGKMLGNFLGGPLGGTLGGKAGDLLSKIVGFGDYSLQGNSIMTGGLSPPEIVNSVNR
                     GGIIVRHREYLQDVIGSTVPFQLTNFSINPGLQSSFPWLAQIAGAFEEYEFRGLIYEF
                     KSLSSDSTPLTTTTALGYVAMATQYNAAAPDFANKKELENYEFANSAKPSCSFIHPIE
                     CKRSLNVDTHLYTRTGAVPLGQDQKTYDLGDFQIAVGGMPVNGGIIGELWCTYEIEFF
                     HPKYVIANNVDSDHFFLSGAGIFTNGQPVSLGTTLTRSTGSNLGMSCANNNMTFRNDI
                     SGGTFLFVLKWSGTGAVAVAYPVITTSNCTLLQVMSGGSTTSTSAPPAGTSSTQCMLE
                     FYVRVDAQNASVILNGAGTLPTGTQQIEYWIMESATITA*"
     CDS             complement(1782..2927)
                     /codon_start=1
                     /product="Putative Replication Associated Protein"
                     /translation="MSKSFCWTLNNYSEKEENTIKDLYDKYANYIVFGKEKGEECHTP
                     HLQGYIELTNIMKLTTLKNIIGKRCHLELRSGSQNDAVNYCKKGEQTKSEWREKKEKG
                     ANFGLNADVFEIGILAVKHQGKRTDIAKCRSLAKIGGMRAVTKQATSLQSIKVAEKFL
                     EYNEKKRDFKTNVIWIWGSSGTGKSHKARERCADINDIFTKNDGSKWWIGYDGHESVI
                     IDDFRDSWWGITEMLSLLDKYEKRIETKGGSRQLLAKTIIVTSIHSPNDCYKGCADEP
                     IQQLLRRIDETIHLTSVYNSTANEKNIEDLSAFFPVEEVAVEEVEGNTRDLDFINEDF
                     LDAPKYKFEVKKPLFENKKIEKKNCICTCCQYCDCCDCDSSICIFAD*"
     misc_feature    1942..1972
                     /note="stem-loop"
     misc_feature    1955..1963
                     /note="nonanucleotide"
ORIGIN      
        1 atgtcagaaa aaaagggaaa caaaaaatca aatccaaagt caagtaattc tgctaaaaag
       61 tctaagagac ccaagaaaat tacagccgaa agaagtttta tgaaaactta tgttcctaaa
      121 ggttcatttg aatctggagg aaaaatgctg ggtaattttc tgggtggtcc tttagggggc
      181 actttaggtg gaaaagcggg tgatttatta tcaaaaattg ttggcttcgg ggattatagt
      241 ctccaaggta attcaattat gacaggtgga ttatcccctc cagagattgt caatagtgtc
      301 aatcgagggg gtataattgt gagacatcgc gagtatctac aagatgtaat tggatctact
      361 gtaccatttc aattgactaa tttttctatc aatccgggac tacagtcttc ttttccatgg
      421 ttagcccaga ttgctggagc ttttgaagaa tatgaatttc gtggtttaat ttatgaattc
      481 aaatcattat cttcagattc tacaccattg acaacgacaa ccgccttagg ttatgttgca
      541 atggcaacac aatataatgc ggccgcacca gattttgcaa ataaaaaaga attagagaat
      601 tatgagttcg caaattcagc aaaaccgtcc tgttcattta ttcatccaat tgaatgtaag
      661 cggtctttaa atgtagatac tcatttatat acgcgtacag gagccgttcc tcttggacaa
      721 gatcaaaaaa cctatgattt gggtgatttt caaatagccg ttggagggat gcccgtaaat
      781 ggtggtatta taggggaact ttggtgtacc tatgagattg aattttttca tcctaaatat
      841 gtaatagcga ataacgtaga ttctgatcat ttctttttga gtggcgcagg catttttact
      901 aatggtcagc cagtgtctct cggaacaact ttaacgcgct caactggttc aaatttggga
      961 atgtcttgtg caaataataa tatgacgttt cgaaatgata tatcaggagg aactttctta
     1021 tttgtattaa aatggtcagg tacaggagcg gttgcagtag cctatcctgt aatcacaact
     1081 tcaaattgca cattattgca agtgatgagt ggtggttcga ctacaagtac aagtgctccg
     1141 ccagctggta cttcatcaac tcaatgtatg ttggaatttt atgtaagagt tgatgctcaa
     1201 aatgcttcag taattttgaa tggcgcagga acattaccta cagggactca acaaattgag
     1261 tactggataa tggaaagtgc aacgattacc gcttaaatta aaagagaaag gggtaacaag
     1321 ataaataata taaattaatt tttgggttat cgggccctcc gcccgcggaa taagcccgaa
     1381 tccaaaaaaa tattttctca taatatagta tgggaaaata aaaataaaaa attgttgtga
     1441 gtaacttggt tgtgtcattt tgataattaa atagtataat ataataatac tatttgataa
     1501 agtccattgt aggacaaatt ttatagacat tttttaaaaa actgttaaaa ttctaggccc
     1561 gttaggtccg aattttcagt tttttaataa ttgtctataa aattcgttcg ttggtcgcag
     1621 tttttgccag cacgtagtgt acagagcgaa gcaatatttt cacttgtgaa aatttgatga
     1681 gttcgggcaa aaacgttaaa ttatattaga aaaatgattt aactaaatta gcgaagcgtc
     1741 ctttaaggcg tagccttagt gtccgttagg acccatatat tttaatcagc gaagatacat
     1801 attgagctgt cacaatcgca acaatcgcag tattgacagc atgtacatat gcagtttttt
     1861 ttttctattt ttttattttc aaataatggc ttttttactt caaatttgta ttttggagca
     1921 tctaaaaagt cttcatttat aaagtcgagg tctctagtat taccctcgac ttcctctacc
     1981 gctacttcct ctactggaaa aaatgcactt aaatcttcga tatttttctc attagcggta
     2041 gagttgtaaa cggacgtaag atgaattgtt tcatcaattc gtctgagtaa ctgttgtatt
     2101 ggttcatcgg cacaaccttt gtagcagtcg tttggactat gtatggaggt gacaataatg
     2161 gttttagcta ataattgtct cgaaccgcct ttagtctcaa ttcttttttc gtatttatct
     2221 aataaagata acatttctgt tataccccac caactgtcgc gaaagtcatc tattatgact
     2281 gattcgtgac cgtcgtaacc aatccaccat ttactaccat catttttcgt aaaaatgtca
     2341 ttaatatcag cacatcgttc tcttgctttg tgtgatttac cagttccact ggatccccat
     2401 atccaaataa catttgtttt gaaatccctt tttttctcat tatattctaa aaacttttca
     2461 gcaaccttta tgctttgtaa gctagtggct tgcttagtga ctgccctcat tccgccaatt
     2521 ttggctaatg aacggcattt agcaatatcc gtccgtttac cttgatgttt tacggctaat
     2581 atacctattt cgaaaacatc ggcgttcaaa ccaaagttag cccctttctc ttttttttct
     2641 ctccactcac ttttagtttg ttcgcctttc ttacaataat taactgcatc attctgacta
     2701 ccagatctta attctaaatg acatcgttta ccgataatgt ttttaagtgt agttaatttc
     2761 attatatttg taagttctat atatccttgt aaatgaggag tgtgacattc ttcacctttc
     2821 tctttaccga atacgatata attagcgtat ttatcatata aatctttaat agtattttct
     2881 tctttttcgc tatagttgtt taatgtccaa caaaaacttt tgctcattta atatactata
     2941 gtaaatataa tattttatat gtatttaatt aaattaaatt aaataaaata cttaaagatt
     3001 attttctcta tatatagtat taacaa
//
LOCUS       CruV-131                3030 bp    DNA     circular     24-FEB-2020
DEFINITION  Crucivirus-131 isolate 120_232_SvL2_3298.
ACCESSION   CruV-131
KEYWORDS    .
SOURCE      Crucivirus-131
  ORGANISM  Crucivirus-131
            Unclassified.
REFERENCE   1  (bases 1 to 3030)
  AUTHORS   de la Higuera,I., Kasun,G.W., Torrance,E.L., Pratt,A.A.,
            Maluenda,A., Colombet,J., Bisseux,M., Ravet,V., Dayaram,A.,
            Stainton,D., Kraberger,S., Zawar-Reza,P., Goldstien,S., Briskie,J.,
            White,R., Taylor,H., Gomez,C., Ainley,D.G., Harding,J.S.,
            Fontenele,R.S., Schreck,J., Ribeiro,S.G., Oswald,S.A., Arnold,J.M.,
            Varsani,A., Enault,F. and Stedman,K.M.
  TITLE     Direct Submission
  JOURNAL   Submitted (24-FEB-2020) Biology, Portland State University, 1719 SW
            10th Ave, Portland, Oregon 97201, USA
COMMENT     Bankit Comment: ALT EMAIL:ide@pdx.edu                              
            Bankit Comment: TOTAL # OF SEQS:451                                
            Bankit Comment: GAP: est. length - alignment                       
                                                                               
            ##Assembly-Data-START##                                            
            Assembly Method       :: MetaSPAdes v. 3.12; IDBA-UD v. 1.1.1;     
                                     MEGAHIT v. 1.0.3                          
            Sequencing Technology :: 454; Illumina                             
            ##Assembly-Data-END##
FEATURES             Location/Qualifiers
     source          1..3030
                     /organism="Crucivirus-131"
                     /mol_type="genomic DNA"
                     /isolate="120_232_SvL2_3298"
                     /isolation_source="Water"
                     /country="Norway"
                     /collection_date=2012
     misc_feature    join(3019..3030,1..21)
                     /note="stem-loop"
     misc_feature    1..9
                     /note="nonanucleotide"
     CDS             45..1250
                     /codon_start=1
                     /product="Putative Replication Associated Protein"
                     /translation="MMDLDPRIVYDYSTSRSELTGVLASEPPVQGGSEQGSPAREDPN
                     WLDEAQALSERLAVDPAEQVLTPHTAGDRTPLAVHWLFTLNNYTEQDEAAFSANLNLF
                     KGACYGREVGEQGTPHLQAFVSFAKQSRGSQLAKIWPRAHMAIAKASPWINWLYCSKG
                     EQPKTEWTAYREKGPTYGRNAQFFHFGTRPVCPKKGSNRRDLHDVTAECYAMLEDGTI
                     QSAMDHLKVHRPADHAKYNVQYRNAFTAETKPKTFQHIYVDTDFVRPLEIFHNNTHIL
                     LRGESGLGKTQYACAHFLNPLVVPGSDLERIQRLTPDHDGVVFDDCDLRHFTPTQVIG
                     ILGRDNTPRAFPCRWHNKAIPDGLRCIFTINDVYPFYNDTCSVGQRRAIDSRVRVVDL
                     TERLFVVQQ*"
     CDS             complement(1252..2673)
                     /codon_start=1
                     /product="Putative CruV Capsid Protein"
                     /translation="MAFAITPYRAPEAQPPLDTAVTYGALRKYLKNDSYNPAIAKAVR
                     GSGGRYKRRAYGRYQPRYRRSSRPYARRRSYRGYGSYSMDGGANFGTRWGGHYGARAG
                     ERIGGAVQGLVNRIGGFGDYSIKANALMPGEGGEIVNPNTHGGTVYRGSEFLGDVLSG
                     APNTFSLQNFFINPALEITFPKLAQFLANYDQYVIEGLYFEYRTMSADALNSTNTALG
                     QVIMCCNYNSLAPNFPTKAEMEEYDGGVSVKPSCSCKFFIECARSESPLDVLYTRSGG
                     IPTGADQRMYDLGNFQIATNGLQGTNVNCGELWVTYQVAGLKPKIFSGLGNYNSAFEY
                     TENSFTNSAPLGSGTTTVLYQAPTGNIGWFLDAAGTTITFPDSPLRQTYGVYIGWNGT
                     AAVTVTYPSITLLNASQTSSVNVPSGGTTASRMSMSFEVRTGPCNDINPASFTLGAGG
                     TLPTGTQVLTVKIWQIPNLVIPG*"
ORIGIN      
        1 tactattact ctatgcccac cacatccatc catccacacg tgcgatgatg gatttagacc
       61 cgcgcattgt ttatgattat tcgaccagca ggtcggaatt aacgggcgta ctggcgtccg
      121 aaccgccggt ccaaggagga tccgagcagg gtagccccgc tcgggaggat ccgaattggc
      181 ttgacgaggc tcaagccttg tctgagcgtt tagctgtcga ccctgctgag caagtcttga
      241 ctccgcatac cgctggggat cgcactcctt tggcggtcca ttggttattt actctaaata
      301 actacaccga acaagatgag gctgcgttta gtgccaatct aaaccttttc aaaggcgcct
      361 gctatggtcg tgaagttggg gaacagggga ccccacattt acaagccttt gtatcctttg
      421 cgaagcaatc ccgtggatca cagttggcca agatatggcc acgcgcacat atggcaattg
      481 ccaaggcctc gccttggatc aattggcttt actgttcgaa gggtgaacaa cccaagaccg
      541 aatggacggc ctaccgtgag aaggggccga cttatggaag gaacgctcag ttcttccact
      601 ttggaacgcg acctgtgtgt ccaaagaagg gtagtaatcg tcgtgatctt cacgatgtta
      661 ctgcagaatg ttatgctatg cttgaagacg gtaccattca atccgctatg gatcatttga
      721 aggtacaccg tcctgctgat catgcgaagt ataatgtaca gtatcgcaat gcgtttactg
      781 ctgagacgaa gccgaagact tttcagcata tttatgtcga cacagacttt gttcgtccct
      841 tggagatctt tcacaacaac acgcatattc ttcttagggg agaaagtggt ttaggtaaga
      901 cacagtatgc ctgtgctcac tttctcaatc ctttggtcgt tcctggatca gatctggaac
      961 gtattcaacg cctcactccg gatcatgatg gcgttgtatt tgacgactgt gatcttagac
     1021 attttactcc aactcaagtt attggaatac ttggtcgaga taacactcca agagcctttc
     1081 cttgtcgttg gcataacaag gctatccctg atggtcttcg ttgtattttt actatcaacg
     1141 atgtttatcc tttttataat gatacatgca gtgttggcca acgtcgggcc attgatagtc
     1201 gtgttagggt cgttgatctt actgaacgtt tatttgtagt acaacaataa attaaccagg
     1261 aatgactaag tttggaattt gccaaatctt taccgttagt acttgtgttc ctgttggtaa
     1321 tgttcctcca gcaccgaggg taaaggatgc tgggttgatg tcattgcacg gaccagttct
     1381 aacttcgaat gacattgaca ttctgcttgc tgtagttcca cctgatggta cgtttaccga
     1441 cgatgtttgc gacgcattca gtaacgttat actcgggtac gttacggtta ctgcggcagt
     1501 tccattccat ccaatgtata cgccatacgt ttgtcgtagt ggcgagtctg ggaacgtgat
     1561 tgtggttcct gctgcgtcta ggaaccaccc aatgtttcct gttggtgcct ggtaaagcac
     1621 tgttgttgtt ccacttccta atggggcaga gttggtgaat gaattttctg tgtactcaaa
     1681 tgcactgttg tagtttccga gtccggaaaa gatttttggt ttcagtccgg caacttggta
     1741 ggtgacccaa agttctccgc agttcacgtt tgttccttgt agaccatttg tagcgatttg
     1801 gaagtttccg agatcgtaca ttctctggtc agcaccggtt gggatgcctc cacttctcgt
     1861 gtagagaaca tctaacgggc tttcacttct tgcgcattcg atgaagaact tgcacgaaca
     1921 tgatggtttc acggacacac ctccgtcata ttcttccatt tctgcttttg ttggaaagtt
     1981 gggtgctaaa ctgttgtagt tgcagcacat gatgacttga ccaagtgcag tgtttgttga
     2041 gttgagcgcg tctgcactca ttgttctgta ttcaaaataa aggccttcga tcacgtattg
     2101 atcataattg gccagaaatt gtgctagttt cgggaacgtg atttcgagag ctgggttgat
     2161 gaagaagttt tgtagcgaaa acgtattagg tgctccgctc agaacatctc ccaggaattc
     2221 gcttcctctg tagaccgttc ctccgtgggt gttcgggttg acgatttctc ctccttctcc
     2281 cggcataagc gcattagctt tgatgctgta atccccgaac ccgccaatgc ggttgaccag
     2341 accttgaaca gctcctccga tacgctctcc ggcacgagcg ccgtagtgtc ccccccagcg
     2401 agttccaaaa tttgcaccgc catccatgct atatgatcca tatcctcgat agcttcttcg
     2461 acgagcgtac ggacgtgagg atcttctgta ccttggctgg taacgtccat aagcccttcg
     2521 cttgtatcga ccgccacttc cgcgcaccgc tttagcgatg gctggattgt agctgtcgtt
     2581 tttgaggtac tttctaagtg ctccgtaggt aactgcggtg tcgagaggag gttgtgcttc
     2641 tggtgccctg tagggcgtga ttgcgaaggc catggggttg atattgcttc tttcgatatc
     2701 aatgttttct tcgtcggcga gtctgattct cgcgttctcc ctgttgtcag gtaagtcccc
     2761 gtctgcgcgg cgcttcgtgg taactcgcgt cgcataaacg ctatcacaaa ttcacaaaaa
     2821 ataatgtgaa tttttaagga tgacccctga caaaacaaat ttttataaac tttgtgaatt
     2881 cttgggaggc cgaaggccga cctgctcaca ggggaactct tccagggggt ggaggccgaa
     2941 ggccgactct tctaactttg tgaattttta gttcactaat tttttaattc ttgggatccg
     3001 agccgaaggc gaggatgggg tgggcatagt
//
LOCUS       CruV-132                3030 bp    DNA     circular     24-FEB-2020
DEFINITION  Crucivirus-132 isolate 120_1072_SvL1_3295.
ACCESSION   CruV-132
KEYWORDS    .
SOURCE      Crucivirus-132
  ORGANISM  Crucivirus-132
            Unclassified.
REFERENCE   1  (bases 1 to 3030)
  AUTHORS   de la Higuera,I., Kasun,G.W., Torrance,E.L., Pratt,A.A.,
            Maluenda,A., Colombet,J., Bisseux,M., Ravet,V., Dayaram,A.,
            Stainton,D., Kraberger,S., Zawar-Reza,P., Goldstien,S., Briskie,J.,
            White,R., Taylor,H., Gomez,C., Ainley,D.G., Harding,J.S.,
            Fontenele,R.S., Schreck,J., Ribeiro,S.G., Oswald,S.A., Arnold,J.M.,
            Varsani,A., Enault,F. and Stedman,K.M.
  TITLE     Direct Submission
  JOURNAL   Submitted (24-FEB-2020) Biology, Portland State University, 1719 SW
            10th Ave, Portland, Oregon 97201, USA
COMMENT     Bankit Comment: ALT EMAIL:ide@pdx.edu                              
            Bankit Comment: TOTAL # OF SEQS:451                                
            Bankit Comment: GAP: est. length - alignment                       
                                                                               
            ##Assembly-Data-START##                                            
            Assembly Method       :: MetaSPAdes v. 3.12; IDBA-UD v. 1.1.1;     
                                     MEGAHIT v. 1.0.3                          
            Sequencing Technology :: 454; Illumina                             
            ##Assembly-Data-END##
FEATURES             Location/Qualifiers
     source          1..3030
                     /organism="Crucivirus-132"
                     /mol_type="genomic DNA"
                     /isolate="120_1072_SvL1_3295"
                     /isolation_source="Water"
                     /country="Norway"
                     /collection_date=2012
     CDS             1..1080
                     /codon_start=1
                     /product="Putative Replication Associated Protein"
                     /translation="MPQHLVDAINKLGKKVNSPKKRRIIRCAKATPELKEPEEVLDHD
                     FPEPDEDEIMIPNFKARRYAFTAWYEDKDLDTKKILEAFSAVACKYWILGYEKTKEGV
                     KHIQGYVEFVNTITFPRTGIPCHIAKAIKNKVGNIKYCKKAKSKKSKDDWICMPEMEN
                     YENNGISQGKRTDITTIRDSTLDGESVRSMLLNDKMKNAQSFYIARECQRLLPVLQDC
                     KPRVLWFWGKTGAGKSYSAFQECAKADGDTWKSMNSLKWFDGYDGQENVIIDEFRGDF
                     CTFHFLLQLLDEYPLMVEIKGGVTSWRPKMIIITSNRTPEEIYENRTQESIDQLLRRI
                     DEIVEFKRKSTPKTPIRRIVEEPNC*"
     CDS             complement(1558..2868)
                     /codon_start=1
                     /product="Putative CruV Capsid Protein"
                     /translation="MAQRIPYADFKKLAPADKKRLASAVRKSSSSGHPPSSRTITISG
                     RGGYKATVKRNPARNFRNSAVKAVGAGAEFLADKAMSLAGFGDYTISANSVMNAMTSS
                     GPPVMKSTRNREFVVRHREFIQDVYTGPVAGVFNLESFKINPGQVSTFPWVSQIASNF
                     EQYRVEGMVFEFKSTSGDALTSTNTAIGTVIMATDYNAASPNFSNKQQMENHEFANSC
                     RQSNNMLHPIECKRGLTPVSELYIRTGAVPSGQDPRLYDLGNFQVATVGSQAANINIG
                     ELWITYEVSFLKPRLGATAISDHVYSSSGVTNAAPFGPVASQVFRTNSNLGIQLSAGA
                     TITFPSYISQGSYLVSYHVKGTSGGSASCSVGLTTNCDAYFLWDNGANRIIESADLAL
                     TYILTFNVFITGPNAVVTLSPSGLPTGTVTADLIVTQLNSNIQD*"
ORIGIN      
        1 atgccccaac acctcgtaga tgcaattaat aaattaggga aaaaagtaaa ttctcctaaa
       61 aaaagaagaa ttattaggtg tgctaaagca acgccagaat taaaagaacc cgaagaggtt
      121 cttgatcatg attttcccga gcctgacgaa gatgagatta tgatccctaa cttcaaggct
      181 cgacgttatg cctttactgc gtggtacgaa gataaagacc ttgacactaa aaaaatccta
      241 gaagcctttt cggctgtagc ctgcaagtac tggatacttg gatatgaaaa aacaaaagaa
      301 ggtgtaaaac atatccaagg ttatgtggaa tttgttaata ccataacatt cccgcgtacg
      361 ggtattcctt gtcatatcgc taaagctatt aagaacaagg taggtaatat caaatattgt
      421 aaaaaggcaa aatccaaaaa atctaaagat gattggatct gtatgcctga aatggaaaat
      481 tacgaaaata atggaatttc ccaaggtaaa agaacagata taacaactat tcgtgattca
      541 acccttgatg gtgaatccgt cagaagtatg cttctgaatg ataagatgaa aaatgcgcaa
      601 agcttttata ttgcgcgtga gtgtcagcgc ttacttccgg tattacaaga ctgtaaacct
      661 cgtgtccttt ggttttgggg caaaactggc gctggtaaat cttattcagc tttccaggaa
      721 tgcgccaagg cagatgggga cacctggaaa tccatgaact ccctaaagtg gtttgatgga
      781 tatgatggac aagaaaatgt catcattgat gaatttcgtg gagatttctg tacctttcac
      841 tttctcttac aattacttga cgagtacccg cttatggttg aaatcaaagg aggtgtaaca
      901 tcttggagac caaagatgat tataatcacc tctaatagaa ctcctgagga aatctacgaa
      961 aatcgaactc aggagtcaat cgaccaatta cttcgtagga tcgatgagat cgtagaattt
     1021 aaaagaaaat ctactcctaa aacaccaatt cgtagaattg ttgaagaacc aaactgttaa
     1081 cgtctacgcc gggttaccct aaatccagca cttcggctgg acccaactca acaattagtt
     1141 tggaaaggat ttttaaaaaa aatcactgaa aaaatttttt ttaaaaattt tattgaactt
     1201 ctgacttcag ctgaagcaga agcagaagtc gactagtaat aataacgccc gtaggttcct
     1261 acggcctcgt cgtcgacttc ttttttccct gcgggacaac gtgtatatat atacacgatt
     1321 attatattaa gctgttagat aacagactta aatgctaccg cgcttcgctt ggagataata
     1381 tttataaaga acgcttatcg tcatgcgata agatggtagg gggggctccc gccccccatc
     1441 tcgtcgctgg acacgacgag gatccgctac agatcaaaat aatatcgggt ctatccggtc
     1501 ttcgacctcc gattttatcg agtacatgga aagtgttttt aaaaacacac aaatatatta
     1561 atcttgaata ttagaattca attgagtgac aatcaagtca gctgtgacag tgccagtagg
     1621 caacccagaa ggggataaag ttacaacggc attaggacct gtaataaaaa cattaaatgt
     1681 taaaatataa gtaagtgcta aatcagcact ctcaataata cgattagcac cattatccca
     1741 aaggaaatag gcatcgcaat tagttgttaa accaacggaa catgatgcag agccaccaga
     1801 agtgccctta acatggtaac taacaagata agatccctga gaaatataag agggaaatgt
     1861 aatagtagct ccagcactaa gctgaatacc caaattagaa ttggtacgaa agacctgact
     1921 agcaacagga ccaaacggtg cagcgttagt aactccagag ctagaataaa cgtgatcaga
     1981 aattgccgta gctccaaggc gcggtttcaa aaatgaaact tcataagtaa tccaaagctc
     2041 accaatatta atattagcag cttgtgaacc tactgtggca acttgaaaat tacctaaatc
     2101 ataaagacga ggatcttgtc ctgacggaac tgcccctgta cgaatataca attcggaaac
     2161 aggggttaaa cctcgcttac actcgattgg atgtaacatg ttgttacttt gacggcatga
     2221 attggcgaat tcatggtttt ccatctgctg cttattggaa aaattaggtg atgcagcgtt
     2281 gtaatctgta gccataataa cagtgccaat tgcagtgttg gtagatgtca atgcatcacc
     2341 ggaagtggat ttgaactcaa ataccattcc ttcaacacga tattgctcga aattactcgc
     2401 aatctgagaa acccaaggaa aagttgaaac ttgacctggg ttaattttaa aactctccaa
     2461 attaaaaact ccagctactg gacccgtata aacatcttga ataaattctc gatgacgaac
     2521 aacaaactca cggtttcttg tagacttcat aacaggagga cccgatgaag tcattgcatt
     2581 cataactgaa tttgctgaaa ttgtgtaatc gccaaaacct gctaaagaca tagctttgtc
     2641 ggccaaaaat tcggcaccag caccaacggc ttttaccgcc gaattacgga aattacgtgc
     2701 tggatttcgc ttgacagtag ctttatagcc gccacgacca ctaatagtaa tcgtgcgact
     2761 agatggagga tgtccagagg atgaactctt acgaactgca gaagccaatc gtttcttgtc
     2821 tgcgggtgcg agtttcttaa aatctgcata tggaatgcgc tgcgccatgg taatttttct
     2881 acagaaaaaa tttttgcaga ttttttttca tttttttaaa taaaggtttt aaaaaaaaac
     2941 ccaaaaaata ttttccggaa atcaaaagaa agcaattcta aatttgctat gagtgattcc
     3001 gaagaattct acgacgaacc aagtggagct
//
LOCUS       CruV-133                3040 bp    DNA     circular     24-FEB-2020
DEFINITION  Crucivirus-133 isolate BS_350.
ACCESSION   CruV-133
KEYWORDS    .
SOURCE      Crucivirus-133
  ORGANISM  Crucivirus-133
            Unclassified.
REFERENCE   1  (bases 1 to 3040)
  AUTHORS   de la Higuera,I., Kasun,G.W., Torrance,E.L., Pratt,A.A.,
            Maluenda,A., Colombet,J., Bisseux,M., Ravet,V., Dayaram,A.,
            Stainton,D., Kraberger,S., Zawar-Reza,P., Goldstien,S., Briskie,J.,
            White,R., Taylor,H., Gomez,C., Ainley,D.G., Harding,J.S.,
            Fontenele,R.S., Schreck,J., Ribeiro,S.G., Oswald,S.A., Arnold,J.M.,
            Varsani,A., Enault,F. and Stedman,K.M.
  TITLE     Direct Submission
  JOURNAL   Submitted (24-FEB-2020) Biology, Portland State University, 1719 SW
            10th Ave, Portland, Oregon 97201, USA
COMMENT     Bankit Comment: ALT EMAIL:ide@pdx.edu                              
            Bankit Comment: TOTAL # OF SEQS:451                                
            Bankit Comment: GAP: est. length - alignment                       
                                                                               
            ##Assembly-Data-START##                                            
            Assembly Method       :: MetaSPAdes v. 3.12; IDBA-UD v. 1.1.1;     
                                     MEGAHIT v. 1.0.3                          
            Sequencing Technology :: 454; Illumina                             
            ##Assembly-Data-END##
FEATURES             Location/Qualifiers
     source          1..3040
                     /organism="Crucivirus-133"
                     /mol_type="genomic DNA"
                     /isolate="BS_350"
                     /isolation_source="Water"
                     /country="New Zealand"
                     /collection_date=2012
     CDS             complement(1..1332)
                     /codon_start=1
                     /product="Putative Replication Associated Protein"
                     /translation="MAPKFKNWCFTLNNYQTHLNIEAELASNLTAEVPKSIEELYALK
                     FYDLCGGATKVKYIVMGFEKGEEEETPHIQGYMDFTNGRYVGGLKKLQKQTHWEPRGG
                     SWLDASNYCKKGTQSKKEFDLSHEKGENFGAGAIFYEYGTPNEQGKRYDIEDMKASLT
                     KDCKIRNVINTVTNVQQIKFAESYIKYMEKKRTWAPIVIWRYGATSTGKSETSHSDFL
                     ELSNGNSEDIYHLGSGLKWWDGYDAHTYVMIDEFRGSHGKYSDLLRLLDKYPYQIETK
                     GGSRQMLATHIYITSCYHPYEVYKVGEKMNESANQLVRRCTKIFLHRKDLPPLDVTLM
                     TYSETLALYDASTVDTVGIPTFPVITKDTPVHFTTRPSKTVVLTPGRGLVPGTKDGSG
                     TRVKGVILESPEPVVPPSAPLTKREIFTPTFGKLERVFTRRSKDVFGRDAE*"
     misc_feature    731..749
                     /note="stem-loop"
     misc_feature    736..744
                     /note="nonanucleotide"
     CDS             complement(1425..2783)
                     /codon_start=1
                     /product="Putative CruV Capsid Protein"
                     /translation="MSKVSKKTVSRKSEPRRKKSSVEKTFHRFRKNYNKEYMFPGVGR
                     EIGGTIGSFAGPTGNLIGKAIGHGAHSLMKTVTGFGDYQVKGNSLMYNKDAVPEFTNN
                     PRCTIIAHREYIGDVFSGPTLSAGATTFNATSFRINPGVAGTFPWLSSVAQNYEQYVI
                     QGMIFEFKTNSATAVSSTNTALGTVIIASQYNSLAPEFNSKQQMENYEFCQSSVPSMS
                     VAHPIECDPHQTQCGGIFNVWDPVFSTGDIRLYDIGRFTIATQGMQAVGINLGELWVT
                     YKICMLKPRLTQIAYGESDVWELEVASTTSSAPFGHPVNALQKSLGIPISSLTNTNTF
                     TISPNFTGYIICLWTLVNPNVESTDKSMLGSLVAGSGSTLVPVAALGDGNVNLNLMAV
                     ENSGFNANGQSSVIFFCPGGPNQTFTNTTANFNASVWLPELNNNTMIIASINWNNSIN
                     PA*"
ORIGIN      
        1 ttattccgcg tctctaccga atacatcttt ggaccgtctt gtaaatacac gttcgagttt
       61 accgaacgta ggtgtaaaaa tctctcgttt cgtcaagggg gctgagggag gaacaactgg
      121 ctccggactc tctagtatta cccccttgac cctggtgcca gagccatctt tggtgccagg
      181 aacgagtccc cgccccggag ttagcacgac ggttttagag ggacgagtag tgaaatgtac
      241 tggggtatct tttgtgataa ccggaaatgt aggaattcct acagtgtcca cagtactagc
      301 gtcatataga gctagtgttt cactgtatgt cataagtgtc acgtctaaag gtggtaagtc
      361 ttttcgatgg agaaatattt tcgtacatcg tctgactagt tggtttgcac tttcgttcat
      421 tttttcacca actttatata cctcgtatgg atgatagcaa ctcgtaatgt atatgtgagt
      481 agctagcatt tgcctagagc cacctttagt ttcaatttga tacgggtatt tatctagtag
      541 tctgagtaag tcactatatt ttccgtgact acctctaaat tcgtcaatca ttacgtaagt
      601 atgggcgtca taaccgtccc accattttaa accactacct aggtggtaaa tgtcttccga
      661 atttccatta cttaattcta ggaaatccga atgggaagtt tcagatttcc cagtactagt
      721 tgcaccgtat ctccaaatta ctattggagc ccaagttctt tttttttcca tgtattttat
      781 atacgactca gcaaatttaa tttgctgtac gttagtgact gtattaatta cgtttctaat
      841 tttacagtct ttagtcagcg aagctttcat gtcttcgatg tcgtaacgtt taccttgttc
      901 gttaggagta ccatattcat agaatatggc tccggctccg aagttctcac ctttttcgtg
      961 tgataagtca aactcttttt tactctgagt accttttttg cagtaattac tagcgtctaa
     1021 ccaagagcca ccccttggtt cccaatgagt ttgtttctgt aattttttca aaccgcctac
     1081 gtatctgcca ttcgtgaagt ccatatatcc ctgtatatgg ggagtttctt cctcttcacc
     1141 tttttcgaat cccattacaa tgtatttgac tttcgttgca ccaccgcata ggtcgtagaa
     1201 ttttagagcg tacaattcct caattgattt aggaacttcg gccgttaggt tagatgctaa
     1261 ttctgcctct atatttaagt gagtttgata gttgttgagc gtgaaacacc aatttttgaa
     1321 ctttggagcc atgttaattt ccaaaattaa aaatttcgaa ttacgatgtc gttttttttt
     1381 gaaattttca aaataatttg aaaatctgaa ctttactttt cggattaagc aggattaatt
     1441 gaattgttcc aattaatact tgcaataatc attgtgttat tgtttaattc gggtagccat
     1501 acactggcgt tgaagtttgc tgtagtatta gtaaatgtct gatttggtcc tcctggacaa
     1561 aagaagatta cacttgattg accatttgcg ttaaatcctg aattctctac tgccattaag
     1621 tttaaattta catttccgtc tcctagtgca gctactggaa ccaaagtgct tcctgagcca
     1681 gctactaacg agccaagcat tgatttatca gtgctttcaa catttggatt tacaagagtc
     1741 caaaggcata taatatatcc tgtgaagtta ggacttatag tgaacgtatt agtgtttgtt
     1801 aaagaactaa tcggaatacc taacgatttt tggagagcgt taacggggtg accgaaggga
     1861 gctgagctag ttgtactagc tacttccaat tcccacacgt cgctttctcc gtaagcgatt
     1921 tgagtaagtc taggttttaa catacaaatt ttgtatgtta cccataattc ccctaaattt
     1981 ataccaactg cttgcatacc ttgtgttgca atagtaaacc tacctatgtc ataaagtcta
     2041 atgtctcctg ttgaaaatac agggtcccaa acattaaaaa tgcctccgca ttgggtttgg
     2101 tgagggtcac actctatagg gtgtgcaacc gacattgatg gcactgaaga ttggcaaaat
     2161 tcataatttt ccatttgttg tttagagtta aattctggcg ccaaagagtt atattgcgaa
     2221 gcaattataa cggtacctaa tgcagtattg gtacttgaga cggcagtagc actgttagtt
     2281 ttaaattcaa atatcatacc ttgtataaca tattgttcgt agttttgagc gacacttgag
     2341 agccaaggaa aagtgccggc cacgcccggg ttaattctga atgaggtagc attaaatgta
     2401 gtagctccgg ccgatagtgt aggcccacta aatacatctc ctatatattc tctatgagca
     2461 attatagtac atctaggatt attagtgaat tccgggacag cgtctttatt atacattaga
     2521 gaattacctt ttacttgata atctccaaaa cctgttacag ttttcattaa actgtgtgcg
     2581 ccgtgaccaa ttgctttacc aattaggttt ccagttggcc cagcgaagga accaatagtt
     2641 cctccaattt ctctacctac tccaggaaac atatattctt tattgtaatt tttcctaaat
     2701 ctgtgaaatg ttttttcaac agaagacttt ttacgtcttg gttcagattt tctggaaaca
     2761 gtttttttgg atactttaga cattttatat agttttatat aattttagat tatttttaaa
     2821 acctagaatt taatagtctg attttgtcta tttcagcatg cacacaggcg cgaagcgccg
     2881 ttacatagat ttgtaaatca gcaagcgtta gcgcgctagt acaagcgtta gcgcgttagt
     2941 acaagcgtta gcgcgtagca caagcgaagc gcgtagttac atatattgcg aagcttaatt
     3001 acagataagt actgagtact tatttgttgg agcggaagta
//
LOCUS       CruV-134                3049 bp    DNA     circular     24-FEB-2020
DEFINITION  Crucivirus-134 isolate 001799_virusbaton.
ACCESSION   CruV-134
KEYWORDS    .
SOURCE      Crucivirus-134
  ORGANISM  Crucivirus-134
            Unclassified.
REFERENCE   1  (bases 1 to 3049)
  AUTHORS   de la Higuera,I., Kasun,G.W., Torrance,E.L., Pratt,A.A.,
            Maluenda,A., Colombet,J., Bisseux,M., Ravet,V., Dayaram,A.,
            Stainton,D., Kraberger,S., Zawar-Reza,P., Goldstien,S., Briskie,J.,
            White,R., Taylor,H., Gomez,C., Ainley,D.G., Harding,J.S.,
            Fontenele,R.S., Schreck,J., Ribeiro,S.G., Oswald,S.A., Arnold,J.M.,
            Varsani,A., Enault,F. and Stedman,K.M.
  TITLE     Direct Submission
  JOURNAL   Submitted (24-FEB-2020) Biology, Portland State University, 1719 SW
            10th Ave, Portland, Oregon 97201, USA
COMMENT     Bankit Comment: ALT EMAIL:ide@pdx.edu                              
            Bankit Comment: TOTAL # OF SEQS:451                                
            Bankit Comment: GAP: est. length - alignment                       
                                                                               
            ##Assembly-Data-START##                                            
            Assembly Method       :: MetaSPAdes v. 3.12; IDBA-UD v. 1.1.1;     
                                     MEGAHIT v. 1.0.3                          
            Sequencing Technology :: 454; Illumina                             
            ##Assembly-Data-END##
FEATURES             Location/Qualifiers
     source          1..3049
                     /organism="Crucivirus-134"
                     /mol_type="genomic DNA"
                     /isolate="001799_virusbaton"
                     /isolation_source="Water"
                     /country="France"
                     /collection_date=2013
     CDS             1..1329
                     /codon_start=1
                     /product="Putative CruV Capsid Protein"
                     /translation="MPAVKKTVKRPTRVYKAKPRAKPRARRPRRVDYDEDVAIDMGVR
                     SPGMLSKGGSALGTAAGGALGGPAGAAIGNFLGGKLGHLVEHVTGFGDYSISSNSILQ
                     GGLSPPQVINSIDKGGVIVRHREYIRDIPATVDFTSLKFPLNPGQASTFPWLSQMAAN
                     FEQYRFRGLLFEYISTSSDAILSSSTSTALGTVSIATDYDVLDIAYTDKRTMLNAEFS
                     TSSKPSMTFIHPIECKKSISPMALQYIRTTLNFPANSDARMYDLANTFVATEGMQAAA
                     GNVGELWVTYEVELYKQQSNFIAYTDHWQMSNMTSASLLGTVQSSIDAGGSIGGAVNG
                     PGTAYSFPPELSSGKFLCYYYAAGSAAATLGNLVPTITKGSLAALWRTDNWTSVQIPA
                     PGVSSAFVSLAFIVQINAPGCIITFPTAVIPTTSVFGDFYITQIANSIVD*"
     CDS             1962..2984
                     /codon_start=1
                     /product="Putative Replication Associated Protein"
                     /translation="MSSASLASPESEESFQANLSERNYRKKKFSEGLAGSSITPHGPF
                     QNFIFSIESRIMLKSRGYCFTINNYTDVILSQLMELFETGVATYLVVGFEVAPETGTR
                     HIQGYMHFGNPRSMSGIHKLVSNMHLEAPRATGAKYTLRYLYCMKGDQPKEEWESMSD
                     KGPNFGRNSDFIEYGVRPQDGISKVTTLITTAILNGSTYEDVFAEYPQYCLQHSRNVK
                     AFITDASVYKQPQLFTIKETPTLHGDIDHNFPDRRIHWVDIDNFYELEVEGDTSQDVV
                     VALVGLPNRTYQLWGYGKPITYKYGYECKKLRCAQLVLVSPRDPTKEFCYNMYKNLTP
                     GEYLKN*"
     misc_feature    2976..2998
                     /note="stem-loop"
     misc_feature    2982..2990
                     /note="nonanucleotide"
ORIGIN      
        1 atgccagctg ttaaaaagac tgttaaacga cccacgagag tgtataaggc taagccacgt
       61 gctaaaccac gtgctagacg tccacgtcgt gtcgattatg acgaagatgt agccattgat
      121 atgggtgtta gatcacccgg tatgttatca aaaggaggct cagcgttagg tacagctgca
      181 ggaggcgctt taggcggacc tgcaggtgca gctatcggca attttttggg tggaaagctc
      241 ggacatcttg tagaacatgt cactggtttc ggtgactata gtatttcttc aaattctatt
      301 ctacaaggtg gtcttagtcc accacaagtt atcaatagta ttgataaggg tggagttatc
      361 gtaagacatc gagaatatat tcgagatatt ccggcaactg tcgatttcac atctttgaag
      421 ttccctttaa atccaggaca agcttcgact tttccttggt tatctcagat ggctgccaat
      481 tttgagcagt atcgatttag agggttgtta tttgaatata tatcaacttc atcagatgca
      541 atattgtctt caagcacatc tactgcctta ggtacagtat ctatagctac agactatgat
      601 gtacttgata tagcttatac agataagcga actatgttaa atgccgaatt ttcgacttct
      661 tctaaaccgt ctatgacgtt cattcatcct attgaatgta agaagtcgat tagtcctatg
      721 gcattacaat atatccgtac tactctgaat tttccagcaa attcagatgc tcgtatgtat
      781 gatttagcaa atacatttgt tgctactgaa ggtatgcaag ctgctgctgg taatgtcggt
      841 gaattatggg ttacatatga agtcgaatta tataagcaac agtctaattt cattgcatat
      901 acggaccatt ggcaaatgtc aaatatgaca agcgcatctt tattgggtac tgtacaatct
      961 agtattgatg caggtggttc aattggaggt gctgtcaatg gtcctggtac agcatatagc
     1021 ttcccgcctg aattatcttc aggtaagttt ctttgttatt attatgcagc tggttcagcg
     1081 gcagcaacgt taggtaatct tgtacctact ataacaaaag gatctttggc agctttatgg
     1141 cgtactgata attggacaag tgtacaaatc cccgctccag gtgtaagctc tgcttttgtg
     1201 agtttggcat ttattgtaca aataaatgca cctggatgta ttatcacatt tcctactgcg
     1261 gtaataccaa caactagtgt ttttggagat ttttacataa cacagatagc taattctatc
     1321 gtcgattaat tttattgatt gtaaagttat tttgaagaaa taattttata accgttttaa
     1381 tatttttata aataattcct ttgattaggg tatagacata acccttgttc catgacgtca
     1441 gcaggacaca tccgatttgg gtttaggatt tactacgttt ctgagttcgt ataacatcta
     1501 taacaatgga ggggtgtgat gtaatggagc gacgaggtgc ggaggcgtaa gggaggagga
     1561 cacaggacga ctgagagtga tgatcgagga gatatatgag gatgaagtgg tgtgagaagg
     1621 ttgcggagtt attggaattt ttacggacat agaacggaga ctatctggcg gcgccccggc
     1681 ggtgacatag aggcgaggtt atctgggagt agaaatggaa ataacgatca accgggcctg
     1741 taaggatcga aaaccgctac agacgaaata tagcgacgct ggaagaaccg aaggaggcat
     1801 ttggccgagc gaccgaaata acgcagcgcc gatttgcgca atggaagaac caccccggaa
     1861 tgacttcctt tataggtgct tatatgaatc tcagagaacg gttcctgtaa tatccgtata
     1921 gaacacagag agtatgtgcg cctgcggcta ggacggcatt tatgtcgtcc gcgagcttgg
     1981 cgagccctga aagtgaggag tcatttcagg ctaatctttc tgaaagaaac tatagaaaaa
     2041 aaaaattttc tgagggcctg gcggggtctt ctattacccc ccacggcccg ttccaaaatt
     2101 ttattttctc tatagaaagt agaattatgt taaaatcacg aggttattgt tttacaatca
     2161 ataattatac cgatgttatt ctttcccaac tcatggagct gtttgaaact ggtgttgcca
     2221 catacttagt tgttggcttc gaggttgctc ctgaaactgg gactcgtcat atccaaggat
     2281 atatgcattt tggtaatccc cgttcaatgt ctggtataca taaattagtt tctaatatgc
     2341 atttagaggc tccacgtgca accggggcaa agtatacttt gcgttatctt tactgtatga
     2401 agggcgacca accaaaagaa gaatgggagt ctatgtccga taaaggacct aatttcggaa
     2461 gaaattccga ttttatagag tatggtgtac gtccacagga cggtatcagt aaagtaacaa
     2521 cactcattac aacagcaata ctgaatggtt ctacatacga agacgtattc gctgagtatc
     2581 ctcagtattg tttacaacat tctcgtaatg ttaaggcgtt cataacagat gcatctgttt
     2641 acaaacaacc ccagttgttt actattaaag aaacgcctac actccatggc gatattgatc
     2701 acaattttcc agaccgtcgc atacattggg ttgatataga taatttttat gaattagagg
     2761 ttgaaggtga tacatcgcaa gacgtagtcg tagcacttgt tggattacct aaccgtactt
     2821 accaattatg gggttatgga aaaccaatta cttataaata tggatatgaa tgtaagaaat
     2881 tgcgttgtgc tcaattagta ttagtttctc ctcgggaccc aacgaaggag ttttgttaca
     2941 acatgtataa gaatttgact ccaggagaat atcttaaaaa ctaatactac cagtttttcc
     3001 acctttttaa tataataatt tctttactaa actttagtat agtaaagaa
//
LOCUS       CruV-135                3052 bp    DNA     circular     24-FEB-2020
DEFINITION  Crucivirus-135 isolate 001797_virusbaton.
ACCESSION   CruV-135
KEYWORDS    .
SOURCE      Crucivirus-135
  ORGANISM  Crucivirus-135
            Unclassified.
REFERENCE   1  (bases 1 to 3052)
  AUTHORS   de la Higuera,I., Kasun,G.W., Torrance,E.L., Pratt,A.A.,
            Maluenda,A., Colombet,J., Bisseux,M., Ravet,V., Dayaram,A.,
            Stainton,D., Kraberger,S., Zawar-Reza,P., Goldstien,S., Briskie,J.,
            White,R., Taylor,H., Gomez,C., Ainley,D.G., Harding,J.S.,
            Fontenele,R.S., Schreck,J., Ribeiro,S.G., Oswald,S.A., Arnold,J.M.,
            Varsani,A., Enault,F. and Stedman,K.M.
  TITLE     Direct Submission
  JOURNAL   Submitted (24-FEB-2020) Biology, Portland State University, 1719 SW
            10th Ave, Portland, Oregon 97201, USA
COMMENT     Bankit Comment: ALT EMAIL:ide@pdx.edu                              
            Bankit Comment: TOTAL # OF SEQS:451                                
            Bankit Comment: GAP: est. length - alignment                       
                                                                               
            ##Assembly-Data-START##                                            
            Assembly Method       :: MetaSPAdes v. 3.12; IDBA-UD v. 1.1.1;     
                                     MEGAHIT v. 1.0.3                          
            Sequencing Technology :: 454; Illumina                             
            ##Assembly-Data-END##
FEATURES             Location/Qualifiers
     source          1..3052
                     /organism="Crucivirus-135"
                     /mol_type="genomic DNA"
                     /isolate="001797_virusbaton"
                     /isolation_source="Water"
                     /country="France"
                     /collection_date=2013
     CDS             1..1251
                     /codon_start=1
                     /product="Putative Replication Associated Protein"
                     /translation="MKRGDSEEIDLAVDEEIDVVPDNETAEIIEIPPVIENQKNENFS
                     KKGRLRNFVLTIWMVDSFEVESLTGHKHFKYLVFQKEKCPKSGRIHIQAYVEFAEALS
                     YKQVHELLPQPGLPGFQRSWVRQRIGSRKDAREYCMVSTWKGKDKGQIPNTTEEHGEF
                     VADGERTDLTAFTTAILEGKKSWELCEQFPNQMLRHAKHYDKFKQLAVKPLIREPPQV
                     IVICGETDLGKTRFVFDNHPPEDIFRIESEWLWFDGYDGHPVALLDEFHHQWKITKIL
                     QVLDRYPLRVPIKGGFVDWRPNTIYITSNTHPDEWYPNVNMRHKDALMRRIHKIRVLV
                     KQQNAFDLLIKGDKARETASPQEICEEAVPGRRASVQQERVYVPGTGTLTSRPTRGER
                     SAPQVPKKASDIFEALNEYENMLY*"
     CDS             complement(1266..2855)
                     /codon_start=1
                     /product="Putative CruV Capsid Protein"
                     /translation="MSFSMTKRKRSDKPTKSSRKLHRSDTFSSTSDIARYIKPPNLSS
                     LANMATTTSGPMVTDRPGKQVFANKKLAREYAQSKGYKTFTFDGVKYHSSNGVAAKSR
                     SSGGRPKKRRRYSRGYSRGYGQSSSNVSVIQGRGDYSLGKILGTGLGMLGDLCGLGDY
                     RVANNSLVLGGDPPRIRNIKNGEAVIVSHREYLTDILSGGSGSPSTVFNLQNFVLQPG
                     NVATFPWLSDIAACFQEYEFLGVIFEYKSLSSDAVFSAASSGALGDVIMATNYNSAQG
                     NYTNKQEMLESEFSSDAKPSKTIIHPIECAPNLTAVSSHLYVRTGPVPTGQDQRLYDH
                     ANFQIATQGCQANGATLGELWVSYEVAFYKPILGGRASGLDVLTDKFLVVTPAGGVPL
                     GTSQIQTTNGIGGTITIGSVYTFPTYVNQGKFLFVLTAQGTVAANLVEPLITTSVGTA
                     VTSVWASNAGANLNTVAVAPVSGAGVNNANMEMAFIISIGTNAVLPVFVAFGVAGTLP
                     GGGAGNVFGNLLVTEVNSTGT*"
ORIGIN      
        1 atgaaaagag gagattcgga agaaatcgac ttagcggtcg atgaggaaat cgatgttgtc
       61 ccggacaacg aaaccgcaga aataattgag atacccccgg ttatcgaaaa tcagaaaaat
      121 gaaaattttt caaaaaaagg ccgcctacgg aattttgttt taaccatatg gatggttgat
      181 tcttttgaag tggagagcct aacaggccac aaacacttca aatatttggt ttttcaaaag
      241 gaaaaatgtc caaaatccgg aaggattcac atacaagcat atgtggagtt tgcggaagca
      301 ctctcttata agcaagtcca cgaattgctg ccacaacctg gattacccgg cttccagaga
      361 agctgggtta gacaacgtat aggatcacga aaggatgccc gtgaatattg tatggtatcc
      421 acttggaaag gaaaggacaa gggacagata ccgaatacaa cagaagaaca cggagagttt
      481 gttgcagatg gagagagaac cgatctcact gcatttacga ctgctatcct ggaaggaaaa
      541 aagtcgtggg aattatgcga acaattccca aatcaaatgt tgaggcacgc aaaacattat
      601 gataagttta aacagctggc tgttaaacct ttaattagag aacctcctca ggttatcgtt
      661 atatgtggag aaactgatct tggaaagaca cgtttcgtgt ttgataatca tcctccagag
      721 gatatttttc gaatagagtc agaatggctc tggttcgatg gctacgatgg acatccagta
      781 gcccttttgg atgaattcca ccaccagtgg aagattacga aaatactgca agtattggat
      841 agatatcctt tgagagtacc tatcaaagga ggatttgtgg attggagacc aaacacaata
      901 tacattacga gtaacactca tccggatgag tggtatccta atgttaatat gagacataaa
      961 gatgctctca tgagacgaat tcataaaatt cgagttttgg tgaaacaaca aaacgctttt
     1021 gatttattga taaaagggga taaagccaga gagactgcct cccctcaaga aatctgcgag
     1081 gaggccgtcc ccggccgacg agcctccgtt cagcaggagc gagtttatgt tcctggaaca
     1141 ggaacattaa cgtcgcgacc aactagaggc gagcgaagcg caccgcaggt gcctaaaaag
     1201 gcatctgata tatttgaagc actcaacgag tacgaaaata tgctttatta gaataataaa
     1261 tttttttaag tcccagtgga gttaacttcg gtgactaata agttaccgaa aacgtttcca
     1321 gcgccaccgc ctggaagtgt tccggcaacg ccgaatgcta caaatactgg taaaacagca
     1381 tttgtgccaa ttgagataat gaaagccatc tccatattgg cattgttgac cccggcacca
     1441 gatacaggcg caaccgctac tgtattcaag tttgcacccg cattacttgc ccataccgag
     1501 gtaacggcag taccgacact tgtcgtaatc agaggttcga cgaggttcgc ggctacagtt
     1561 ccttgtgcag tgagaacaaa caagaatttt ccttgattca cgtaagtagg gaaagtataa
     1621 acacttccga tagtgattgt tccgccaatg ccattggtgg tttgtatttg tgatgttcct
     1681 agaggaacac caccggctgg agtaacgaca aggaacttgt cagtaagaac atctagccca
     1741 gatgctcttc ctccaaggat gggtttgtaa aaagccactt catatgatac ccacaactct
     1801 ccgagagttg ctccatttgc ctgacaaccc tgtgtggcaa tttggaagtt tgcatgatca
     1861 tacaagcgtt gatcttgccc agtcggaaca ggtcctgttc tgacataaag atgactgctg
     1921 actgcggtca aatttggtgc acattcaata ggatgaatga tggtttttga gggttttgcg
     1981 tcagacgaaa actccgattc aagcatttct tgcttgttgg tgtaattccc ctgggctgaa
     2041 ttatagttag tagccataat aacgtcacct agagctccag agctcgctgc gctgaagacg
     2101 gcgtctgaag ataagctttt gtattcgaat atcacgccga gaaattcgta ttcttgaaaa
     2161 catgcagcaa tgtctgaaag ccaaggaaat gtggccacat ttcctggttg caaaacaaag
     2221 ttttgcaagt tgaatactgt gctgggggat ccggatcccc cagatagaat atctgttaga
     2281 tattctctat gagaaacgat gaccgcctca ccgtttttga tatttctgat cctgggtgga
     2341 tcacctccaa gaacaaggga gttgttcgcg actctatagt cgcccagtcc gcagaggtct
     2401 ccaagcatgc cgagacctgt tccgaggatt tttccaaggg aataatcccc tcttccttgt
     2461 ataacggaca cgttactaga actctggcca tagccacggg aatagccgcg agaatagcgg
     2521 cgtctttttt tgggtcttcc cccggaagat ctagattttg cagcaactcc attcgaagaa
     2581 tggtatttga cgccatcaaa agtgaaagtt ttgtatcctt tgctctgagc atactcacga
     2641 gccagttttt tgtttgcaaa cacttgtttg ccaggacgat ctgtgaccat aggtccagac
     2701 gttgttgttg ccatattagc tagtgagctt aaatttggtg gtttgatata gcgagctata
     2761 tcagatgtag aggaaaatgt atcggaacga tgtagtttcc gagatgattt tgtcggtttg
     2821 tccgaccttt tgcgttttgt cattgaaaat gacaaaacgc attttttaca tagtaaaaaa
     2881 ttttagattt ttttgaagtc aaaaaaaata ggatgggtga aggtaattat attacccttc
     2941 accctgtgta atgtgtaatg gcattacgca ttacaaagac ttttggagaa tccgtaaagt
     3001 ctaataattt ttaggaaaaa ttataatttt tgttttcagg gaaaaatcaa aa
//
LOCUS       CruV-136                3054 bp    DNA     circular     24-FEB-2020
DEFINITION  Crucivirus-136 isolate 001794_virusbaton.
ACCESSION   CruV-136
KEYWORDS    .
SOURCE      Crucivirus-136
  ORGANISM  Crucivirus-136
            Unclassified.
REFERENCE   1  (bases 1 to 3054)
  AUTHORS   de la Higuera,I., Kasun,G.W., Torrance,E.L., Pratt,A.A.,
            Maluenda,A., Colombet,J., Bisseux,M., Ravet,V., Dayaram,A.,
            Stainton,D., Kraberger,S., Zawar-Reza,P., Goldstien,S., Briskie,J.,
            White,R., Taylor,H., Gomez,C., Ainley,D.G., Harding,J.S.,
            Fontenele,R.S., Schreck,J., Ribeiro,S.G., Oswald,S.A., Arnold,J.M.,
            Varsani,A., Enault,F. and Stedman,K.M.
  TITLE     Direct Submission
  JOURNAL   Submitted (24-FEB-2020) Biology, Portland State University, 1719 SW
            10th Ave, Portland, Oregon 97201, USA
COMMENT     Bankit Comment: ALT EMAIL:ide@pdx.edu                              
            Bankit Comment: TOTAL # OF SEQS:451                                
            Bankit Comment: GAP: est. length - alignment                       
                                                                               
            ##Assembly-Data-START##                                            
            Assembly Method       :: MetaSPAdes v. 3.12; IDBA-UD v. 1.1.1;     
                                     MEGAHIT v. 1.0.3                          
            Sequencing Technology :: 454; Illumina                             
            ##Assembly-Data-END##
FEATURES             Location/Qualifiers
     source          1..3054
                     /organism="Crucivirus-136"
                     /mol_type="genomic DNA"
                     /isolate="001794_virusbaton"
                     /isolation_source="Water"
                     /country="France"
                     /collection_date=2013
     CDS             1..1281
                     /codon_start=1
                     /product="Putative Replication Associated Protein"
                     /translation="MQNLFQPRKPIGVRPAATLFIFFLEIFRRIVYPRGTTLLYPWIY
                     DPMPPSSAAKSRKWAFTLNNPTGGAELYGDEWVVEYLVVGHEIAPETGTPHHQGYVRF
                     ANPRALAGVRKLLPRAHWEPVKGTEQQNYNYCSKEQVIVIELGEREVPEDASDQKQPG
                     KRSDIALARSIISDGGGMIDVVHAVNSYQAIKCAEVMLKYLEQPRNWKPEVIWLWGKT
                     NVGKSHLAMQLCPNAWCSADHSKWFEGYDAHENVVLDELREDWCPFTTMLRLLDKWPY
                     RIEFKGGSRQFLARKIVITSAQPPHVVYANRKGEDLQQLGRRIDQIVEIRGRGEALWV
                     PGKSIGLPYAGRALAYLYPEPEPELEVEGNTAEEDSKVPPMPSLERETSSSAPEPTAP
                     DPSTCTHQLSGCYVTEEQWEATFGWPPADYGETK*"
     CDS             complement(1372..2778)
                     /codon_start=1
                     /product="Putative CruV Capsid Protein"
                     /translation="MVRLASSRRTVPVRRKVVVAPRRSAPVSAAAVSEKAAAKAVQKV
                     MNLFGATPQALAAANKQRLARASARDSAMSGALGFAGRAAAAYFGGPAAALPSIMGSG
                     DYITSADPVKYNTVLNAGQIPQFSGGKNVTTIRHREYLGDIISSSSANTFQVQTFNIN
                     PGLSATFPWLSGVCGATYQQHRINGMVFEFRSTSADALNSVNTALGSVVMATDYDSAD
                     AAFTSKAQMENTEFGVSCKPSQSMIHAIECARNQTTVSEQYIRAFAVPTGADIRLYDL
                     GKFYIATNGFQGTSVNCGELWVSYDVTLFKAIQQPPGFLTPCAHFALAPASLATAPFT
                     VSTTVGTNFDNIGLVFAANGLSFTMPLSIPIKSRWLIIQREAGTAAAATIHTYGYSNG
                     LNALGTFVGQASGAAKAPSPSALTGTTGTLTIGTFSYDGSGTPSALPTVTIDAAATPL
                     ASYSSGDLMLVMMSGNWQ*"
ORIGIN      
        1 atgcaaaatt tgtttcaacc aagaaaacca ataggagtcc ggcccgccgc gaccctattt
       61 attttctttt tagaaatctt tcgccgcatc gtatacccgc gcggaacaac tctgttgtac
      121 ccttggatat acgacccgat gcctccgtca tctgctgcga aatcgcgtaa atgggcattt
      181 acgctcaaca atccaaccgg cggagccgag ctgtatggtg atgaatgggt ggtggagtac
      241 ctcgtcgtcg ggcacgaaat cgcgcccgag acaggcaccc cccaccacca aggctacgtc
      301 cgcttcgcga accctcgggc tcttgcgggc gttcgcaagc tcctccctcg agcccattgg
      361 gagcctgtta aagggaccga acaacaaaac tacaactatt gctctaaaga gcaagtcata
      421 gttattgagc tcggcgagcg tgaagtccct gaagatgctt ctgaccagaa gcagcccggc
      481 aagcggtccg atatagcgct agcgcgctct atcatctctg atggtggtgg catgatcgac
      541 gtcgttcacg ctgtgaactc ctatcaagcc atcaagtgtg ctgaagtaat gctcaagtac
      601 cttgagcaac cacgcaactg gaagcccgaa gtgatatggc tttggggcaa aaccaacgtc
      661 ggcaagtcgc atctagcgat gcaactctgc cccaatgctt ggtgcagcgc cgaccattcg
      721 aaatggttcg aaggctatga cgctcacgag aacgtcgttc tcgatgagct ccgtgaggac
      781 tggtgtccgt tcaccacgat gcttcgactc ctcgataagt ggccttatcg aatcgagttc
      841 aaaggcggtt cgcgtcagtt cctggcccgc aaaatcgtga tcacctccgc ccagccccct
      901 cacgttgtct acgctaaccg caagggcgaa gaccttcaac agcttggtcg aagaatcgac
      961 caaatcgttg agattcgcgg ccgcggggaa gccctatggg ttcccggcaa atccattggt
     1021 ttgccctacg ctggccgcgc cctcgcgtac ctatatccgg aaccggaacc ggaactcgag
     1081 gtcgagggta atactgcgga agaggactct aaagtccctc ccatgccaag cctggagcgg
     1141 gaaacgtcct cttccgcgcc ggagcctacg gccccggacc cctcgacctg cacccatcaa
     1201 ctttctggat gctatgtaac tgaagaacag tgggaagcaa ccttcggttg gcctcccgct
     1261 gactatggtg aaaccaagtg agatcgaccc gaaaaatcgg gtcgcctccc tcctggcaac
     1321 atagttgcca agccagtgcc aagcactgag caagcttttt gcggaactgg ctcactgcca
     1381 gtttcccgac atcatcacga gcatcagatc ccctgatgaa tatgacgcaa gtggcgttgc
     1441 cgctgcgtca attgtgacgg tcgggagagc cgacggggtc ccactcccat cgtacgaaaa
     1501 cgtaccaata gtgagcgtac ccgttgtacc cgtcaaagct gacggcgaag gtgccttcgc
     1561 cgctccacta gcctgaccaa caaaggtccc aagcgcattg agcccattgc tgtatccgta
     1621 agtgtgaatc gttgcagccg cggccgtacc ggcctctctc tgaatgataa gccatctcga
     1681 ctttatcgga atcgaaagag gcatcgtaaa cgatagccca ttcgccgcaa agacgagacc
     1741 gatgttgtcg aagttggttc ccaccgtcgt cgacacggta aatggagccg ttgccaatga
     1801 agcaggggcc aacgcaaagt gagcacaagg agtcaagaag cctggcggct gctggatcgc
     1861 tttgaacagt gtaacgtcat acgacaccca cagttcgcca cagttgactg aagtcccctg
     1921 aaacccgttc gttgcaatgt agaacttgcc aagatcgtag agcctgatat cggcgccagt
     1981 cggcaccgca aaggctcgaa tgtattgctc actgacagtc gtctgattac gcgcacattc
     2041 gatcgcatgt atcatgctct gcgacggctt gcaagaaaca ccgaactcgg tgttctccat
     2101 ctgcgccttc gaagtgaaag cggcatccgc cgaatcatag tctgtcgcca tgacgacgga
     2161 gcccaacgcc gtgttcaccg aattcaacgc gtctgccgac gtcgatcgaa attcgaagac
     2221 catgccgtta atccggtgct gctggtacgt tgcaccacag accccagaaa gccacggaaa
     2281 cgtggctgac aaccctgggt tgatgttaaa tgtctgaacc tggaaggtat tcgccgagct
     2341 cgaagaaatg atgtccccga ggtactcgcg gtggcgaatc gttgtcacat tcttcccgcc
     2401 ggagaactga gggatctggc cagcgttcaa cactgtgttg tacttgaccg gatccgcact
     2461 tgtgatgtaa tcaccagaac ccataatgct gggaagcgca gcagcagggc caccaaagta
     2521 agcagccgca gcgcgaccgg caaagccgag tgcgccgctc attgctgagt cgcgggcaga
     2581 tgcccgcgct aagcgctgct tattggctgc cgccaacgcc tgcggcgttg ccccaaatag
     2641 gttcataacc ttctgaaccg ctttggctgc agctttttca gataccgcgg ccgccgatac
     2701 gggtgcggag cgacgcggcg ctaccacaac cttccggcgg accggaaccg tccgtctcga
     2761 tgaagctaat cgcaccatcg ttgtcggaag caggtatcta agcacaaata aaaatctgtg
     2821 aataaaaata tatatctctc ttttaattgc ttggtcaccg gggggtaccc gtggggtcaa
     2881 cccccctcgt ccgtgtgatc atactcggcc cttcccgcct gtcaccaggc ggggcgctgc
     2941 gcgccccgca atgcggtgtg accggcccgt acgggccgcc ttcggtcgta tgcacgcccg
     3001 ggggggtttc gcccgcagga cccacccccc taagagacca attaatttgc aaga
//
LOCUS       CruV-137                3056 bp    DNA     circular     24-FEB-2020
DEFINITION  Crucivirus-137 isolate 001791_virusbaton.
ACCESSION   CruV-137
KEYWORDS    .
SOURCE      Crucivirus-137
  ORGANISM  Crucivirus-137
            Unclassified.
REFERENCE   1  (bases 1 to 3056)
  AUTHORS   de la Higuera,I., Kasun,G.W., Torrance,E.L., Pratt,A.A.,
            Maluenda,A., Colombet,J., Bisseux,M., Ravet,V., Dayaram,A.,
            Stainton,D., Kraberger,S., Zawar-Reza,P., Goldstien,S., Briskie,J.,
            White,R., Taylor,H., Gomez,C., Ainley,D.G., Harding,J.S.,
            Fontenele,R.S., Schreck,J., Ribeiro,S.G., Oswald,S.A., Arnold,J.M.,
            Varsani,A., Enault,F. and Stedman,K.M.
  TITLE     Direct Submission
  JOURNAL   Submitted (24-FEB-2020) Biology, Portland State University, 1719 SW
            10th Ave, Portland, Oregon 97201, USA
COMMENT     Bankit Comment: ALT EMAIL:ide@pdx.edu                              
            Bankit Comment: TOTAL # OF SEQS:451                                
            Bankit Comment: GAP: est. length - alignment                       
                                                                               
            ##Assembly-Data-START##                                            
            Assembly Method       :: MetaSPAdes v. 3.12; IDBA-UD v. 1.1.1;     
                                     MEGAHIT v. 1.0.3                          
            Sequencing Technology :: 454; Illumina                             
            ##Assembly-Data-END##
FEATURES             Location/Qualifiers
     source          1..3056
                     /organism="Crucivirus-137"
                     /mol_type="genomic DNA"
                     /isolate="001791_virusbaton"
                     /isolation_source="Water"
                     /country="France"
                     /collection_date=2013
     CDS             1..1371
                     /codon_start=1
                     /product="Putative CruV Capsid Protein"
                     /translation="MPRASVSARRPARPPAARPMVRAAPKKRVPRAPSERKSSYSYDN
                     PGPVGRVGRIAGRALGTYLGGPMGGAAGDALGGMAHYIGKVFGSGDYITNADRVKRNV
                     LTNDVQIPQFGSDKNVVHIRHREFLGDVISSSSANTFQVQSYAIQPGQSASFPWLSNV
                     VGVNFQQYRVNGMLYEFRSMSSDALNSTNTALGSVVMATDYDSADSAFTTKQQMENTE
                     FGVSCKPSCSMIHAIECARSQTAVSEQYVRPGAVPSNADIRLYDLGKFYIATTGMQGT
                     NVNLGELWVTYDITFFKAIQLSPGLSIPSAYYPISLTNAGTLPFLVAGSAGPIPAVDT
                     IGLTFAANSLSFSFPISIPLNSVWVVSWSGVGTAANATAQTSFVLSNGFVNAVTALGL
                     RGYFSPNPTAVSANTTGVSVTEFIQYTGGATPNALPTVALLAFTTPLATYTFCDLGVT
                     MINGGL*"
     CDS             complement(2033..2884)
                     /codon_start=1
                     /product="Putative Replication Associated Protein"
                     /translation="MSIDNCRTRNWCFTLNNWTPEEYGIVEDLNVKASYLIIGKEVGS
                     NGTPHLQGYIEYPNAVRGSAIRKIIERIHWEVRKGTAQQASEYCKKDKNFIEFGSISA
                     QGKRTDLEEIGAAVVAGSSIREIAITFPGTYIKFHKGIAALKSALYEARTEPPKVIWR
                     WGLAGVGKSRGAFDAHKTFYIKDGTPWWDGYEQQEAIVIDDFDNGKWPFRDMLRLLDR
                     YPYRGQNKGGYVEINSPFIYITCEYPPYKFWSGNELSQVMRRITEIVEVRGSEMLPLK
                     EEIKTSL*"
     misc_feature    2178..2209
                     /note="stem-loop"
     misc_feature    2189..2197
                     /note="nonanucleotide"
ORIGIN      
        1 atgcctcgcg cgtctgttag tgctcgtcgt cctgctcgtc ctcctgctgc ccgtcctatg
       61 gttcgagcag ctcctaagaa acgagttcct cgagctccat ccgaacggaa gtcttcctat
      121 tcttatgaca atcccggtcc cgttggaagg gttggaagaa ttgccggtcg agctcttgga
      181 acctatttag gcggtcctat gggtggagcc gcaggcgatg ccctcggtgg aatggcacat
      241 tacatcggta aagtattcgg ctctggggac tacattacaa atgcggatcg tgtcaagcgc
      301 aatgtgctta caaatgatgt tcaaatcccg cagtttggtt ctgataagaa tgtggtccat
      361 attcgtcatc gagaattcct cggagatgtt atttcaagct cttctgcaaa tacttttcaa
      421 gtacaatctt atgctattca gccaggacaa agtgcatctt ttccttggct ttcgaatgta
      481 gttggtgtta acttccaaca gtacagagta aatggaatgt tgtatgagtt tcgttctatg
      541 tcaagtgacg ccttaaattc taccaataca gctctcggat cagtcgttat ggctactgat
      601 tacgatagcg cagattctgc ttttactact aaacagcaga tggaaaatac tgaatttgga
      661 gtctcttgca aaccttcttg ttctatgatc catgcaattg agtgtgcgag gtctcagacc
      721 gcagtatctg aacaatacgt gcgtcctggc gccgttcctt ctaatgctga tatcaggctt
      781 tacgatcttg gaaagtttta tatcgcaact actggaatgc aaggtacaaa tgttaattta
      841 ggggagcttt gggtgaccta tgatattact ttctttaaag ctatacagtt gtcacctggt
      901 ttgtctattc catccgcata ttatcctatc tctcttacaa atgcaggaac attaccgttc
      961 ctcgttgcag gttctgcagg tcctattcct gcagtagata ctatcggtct tacttttgca
     1021 gcaaacagcc tgtctttctc tttcccaatc agtatacctt tgaattctgt ttgggtggtc
     1081 tcatggtcag gcgttggaac tgctgcgaat gctacagcac agacaagttt tgtcctttct
     1141 aatggttttg tcaatgctgt cacagctctt ggtttgagag gatatttttc tccaaatcct
     1201 actgctgtga gtgcaaatac cactggagtt tctgttactg agtttatcca gtatacagga
     1261 ggagctacac ctaatgctct tcctacagtt gctctgctcg catttacaac tcctcttgct
     1321 acgtatacat tttgcgatct aggagtcaca atgattaatg gaggtcttta acggtcaaat
     1381 ttgaccggta aaatggagga ggtaaatata cccccgcaaa aaacaaacaa aaagacctat
     1441 aaggtcatat tttttggcat attaaaaaac gcaccttgaa cagagggcgg cgtcagccgc
     1501 caaataaaca cattctgact ttcccccgcg aagcgggagg tcaaagggcc ggggcggcgg
     1561 cttagccgcc ccgtaagcca acacaagtat gtgcaatgcc gcgaagcggc gcggccttca
     1621 gccgcagcac cctaacgtag acaatcagcc cccacgcgaa gcgtgagggg cgtttcacca
     1681 agtaccatat tggtacttgg tcccttaaaa cagggagtaa aaaaagcagc gcagaataga
     1741 gcggagctcg taattgtggg ggtgagcctt tggcacaaag gctagtatta ccccccactt
     1801 ctgtgccaaa acgtccagta gccgcgcaat tgagaaataa gcgcatgacg tttacagaat
     1861 tggaaaaact tttgtgccaa gaataacttc tgtgccaagg ctatacataa gttcaaaagt
     1921 taaaaaaaag cttatatatc atcaccgaaa tttcggcgat gatagatcag ctctaatgta
     1981 agaatatatc taaaaaaata gggtgtccgt ttcagacacc ctttatttaa gcttataagc
     2041 tggttttgat ctcttctttc aggggtaaca tttcgctacc cctgacctct actatctcag
     2101 tgattcttct catcacttga gatagttcgt tacccgacca aaacttatat ggaggatact
     2161 cacatgtaat gtaaatgaaa ggtgagttta tttctacata tccacctttg ttttgtcccc
     2221 tgtaaggata acgatcaagg agacgtaaca tgtctctgaa cggccatttg ccattgtcga
     2281 agtcatctat gacaattgct tcttgctgtt cataaccatc ccaccaggga gtaccatctt
     2341 tgatgtaaaa ggtcttgtgt gcatcgaatg caccacgact ctttccaaca ccagcaagtc
     2401 cccatcgcca gatcacttta ggtggttctg tgcgagcttc ataaagtgca gatttcaatg
     2461 ctgctattcc tttatggaac ttgatgtatg ttcctggaaa tgtgatagct atctcacgga
     2521 tagagcttcc agcaactact gctgcaccaa tttcttcaag gtcagttctc ttaccttgag
     2581 cagaaataga accaaattcg ataaaatttt tatctttctt acaatattcg gacgcttgtt
     2641 gggcagtacc tttgcggact tcccaatgta tgcgttcaat tatctttcta atcgctgatc
     2701 ctctgacagc gttaggatac tctatataac cttgtaaatg aggagttcca ttggaaccta
     2761 cttctttacc aatgataaga tatgatgctt tgacattcag gtcttcaaca atgccgtact
     2821 cttcaggagt ccaattgttc aatgtaaaac accagttacg tgtacgacag ttatcgatac
     2881 tcatgatccc gccaaagaaa ttagtatcta tcactaacgt gtatgtcact ggtagtatat
     2941 aacttctgtg ccaagcttaa gaagaaaata aatatttatt aattaattaa taaattatca
     3001 taacaagttc gatcgtatac atatactcca actttttcat caacgagaat aaagaa
//
LOCUS       CruV-138                3060 bp    DNA     circular     24-FEB-2020
DEFINITION  Crucivirus-138 isolate 001787_virusbaton.
ACCESSION   CruV-138
KEYWORDS    .
SOURCE      Crucivirus-138
  ORGANISM  Crucivirus-138
            Unclassified.
REFERENCE   1  (bases 1 to 3060)
  AUTHORS   de la Higuera,I., Kasun,G.W., Torrance,E.L., Pratt,A.A.,
            Maluenda,A., Colombet,J., Bisseux,M., Ravet,V., Dayaram,A.,
            Stainton,D., Kraberger,S., Zawar-Reza,P., Goldstien,S., Briskie,J.,
            White,R., Taylor,H., Gomez,C., Ainley,D.G., Harding,J.S.,
            Fontenele,R.S., Schreck,J., Ribeiro,S.G., Oswald,S.A., Arnold,J.M.,
            Varsani,A., Enault,F. and Stedman,K.M.
  TITLE     Direct Submission
  JOURNAL   Submitted (24-FEB-2020) Biology, Portland State University, 1719 SW
            10th Ave, Portland, Oregon 97201, USA
COMMENT     Bankit Comment: ALT EMAIL:ide@pdx.edu                              
            Bankit Comment: TOTAL # OF SEQS:451                                
            Bankit Comment: GAP: est. length - alignment                       
                                                                               
            ##Assembly-Data-START##                                            
            Assembly Method       :: MetaSPAdes v. 3.12; IDBA-UD v. 1.1.1;     
                                     MEGAHIT v. 1.0.3                          
            Sequencing Technology :: 454; Illumina                             
            ##Assembly-Data-END##
FEATURES             Location/Qualifiers
     source          1..3060
                     /organism="Crucivirus-138"
                     /mol_type="genomic DNA"
                     /isolate="001787_virusbaton"
                     /isolation_source="Water"
                     /country="France"
                     /collection_date=2013
     CDS             1..1329
                     /codon_start=1
                     /product="Putative CruV Capsid Protein"
                     /translation="MQRRAYFARKSAAVSGRGAYHKAPAKRAPAKKPAASRSAPRSSQ
                     PWLAPALGVVGSAIGTAVGGPAGGLVGNAAGQAAGSIIRHVTGYGAYKVRSNVLYEGA
                     QIPMVRNRSVRNGTVIRHREYLMDVISSSSASTFNIQSFSLNPGQEGTFPWLAQIASN
                     YEEFIIEGCLFEFRSLSGDALTSTNTALGSVIMATNYNAANAAFASKAEMESYEYSMS
                     CKPSESMIHPIECDPRQTPISELYIRPGSVPSGQDVRLYDLGIFQIATTGMQGTSVNL
                     GELWISYQVSLLKPKLFATLGLLGGFWKNTATTGVTNAQPLGTTPVASSSSNLAITFT
                     GAGFNVINFPLTSAPQAYEIYFRWVGGSVVWVPPAVSFSGMTALSVYAGGTVDTPSSG
                     ATATTVSKICSFLTNGQYQLPTLTIGTAGTLPTAVSAFEMVVSQIPNNAN*"
     CDS             complement(1442..2680)
                     /codon_start=1
                     /product="Putative Replication Associated Protein"
                     /translation="MIHQNTDQDKYLNRAENCQTCNTMSKRSRAWCFTYWGVGGDHKK
                     GIQGVLPPKETYDIPCRYILVGLETSNAGWLHHQGFVMFANASTANAVKKVLPIGCHL
                     EACKGTALQNIKYCSKDGNIVAENGKRPEQGKRNDMETVFKIIKTTGRMADVTENVRS
                     YQAMKAGELILKYHEPKRFTKPFVGWFWGPTGCSKTHSAYELLGENGTWKSSGPMKWW
                     EGYDGEQNVIIDDFREHYCDFVTLLSLLDRYPFRVENKGGSRQLQARNIIVTSCYPPD
                     KCFRTSREDVKQLLRRIDTIKFYNVVYEGNLGCINYDSSVAHSAESRAEIPPGFEIPI
                     DTSSENICVDTPADTEVSVSLTIAPECIPFIKNVPTGPYVPVTQKCGRGNTMLSHSTT
                     VKETENEDLSDLLKELGCIF*"
     misc_feature    1514..1542
                     /note="stem-loop"
     misc_feature    1525..1533
                     /note="nonanucleotide"
ORIGIN      
        1 atgcagcgcc gtgcatactt tgctcgtaaa agtgctgcag tctccggccg aggtgcttat
       61 cataaagcgc cggccaagcg agctcctgcg aagaagccag cagcctcgcg ttctgctcca
      121 cgatcctccc aaccttggtt ggcgccagca cttggtgttg ttggatcagc tattggaacc
      181 gctgttggcg gtcctgctgg tggtcttgtt ggaaacgctg ccggacaggc tgccggttct
      241 ataatccgtc atgtgacggg ttacggagct tataaggtcc gttctaacgt gttgtacgag
      301 ggtgctcaaa taccaatggt tcgtaaccgt tcggtccgta atggcacggt tattcgccat
      361 cgtgagtatt taatggatgt tatatccagt tcttcagcaa gcacgttcaa tatccagtca
      421 ttctctttga atcctggtca ggaaggtacc tttccttggt tggcacaaat tgcctccaac
      481 tatgaagaat ttatcattga gggttgcctc ttcgagtttc gatctctgtc aggtgatgct
      541 ttgacatcaa ccaataccgc tctcggttca gttattatgg caaccaacta caacgccgct
      601 aatgcggcct ttgcctctaa ggcagagatg gagtcttatg agtattcaat gtcttgtaag
      661 ccatccgaga gtatgatcca tcctattgag tgtgatcctc ggcaaacacc tatttcggag
      721 ctttacatcc gtcctggttc agtgccctcc ggacaagatg tccgcctgta tgatcttggc
      781 atctttcaga ttgccactac aggtatgcaa ggcactagcg tgaacctcgg tgagctctgg
      841 atttcttatc aggtgtcttt gcttaagcct aagttgttcg caaccttagg actattgggc
      901 gggttctgga agaacaccgc taccaccggt gtgacaaatg ctcagccatt gggaactact
      961 cctgttgcaa gttcgtcgag taatcttgcg atcacgttta ccggtgctgg cttcaatgta
     1021 atcaactttc cgttgacttc tgctccccaa gcgtatgaga tttactttcg ctgggttgga
     1081 ggttctgttg tatgggtgcc tcctgcagtg agtttctctg gtatgaccgc cctttcagtt
     1141 tatgcgggcg gaactgtcga tacaccaagt agcggagcta cagcgacaac agtcagcaag
     1201 atttgttctt tcttgactaa tggacaatac cagttaccga ctttgacgat cggtactgca
     1261 gggactcttc ctacggctgt atcagccttt gagatggtag tatctcaaat tcctaacaac
     1321 gccaattaat tgacataaaa aagcatctgg ctactgagcc tatggggtac tgtgtcgcac
     1381 cttgggtctt gcaagacccg ccccaaaggg gcggtgctac aagacacaat acaccacgag
     1441 gttagaagat gcatccgagc tctttgagca gatctgatag atcttcgttt tctgtttctt
     1501 tcacagtagt tgagtgggag agcatagtat tacctctccc acacttctgt gtaacgggta
     1561 cgtaaggacc cgttgggacg ttttttataa acggaatgca ctctggcgct attgttagcg
     1621 acacacttac ttctgtgtca gccggagtat caacacaaat gttctctgaa ctagtgtcga
     1681 ttggaatctc gaaccctggc ggtatctccg cccggctctc cgccgaatgt gcgacactgc
     1741 tgtcgtaatt gatgcaaccg aggttgcctt catacactac gttatagaac ttgattgtat
     1801 caattcttct gagtagttgt tttacatctt ctcggctggt tcgaaagcat ttatcagggg
     1861 gatagcacga agtgactatt atgttccttg cttgtagctg tctggaaccc cctttgtttt
     1921 ctacgcggaa aggatatctg tcaaggagag agagtaaagt gacaaagtca cagtaatgtt
     1981 ctctgaagtc atctattatg acgttttgtt ctccgtcata tccttcccac catttcattg
     2041 gtccgctgct tttccaggta ccgttctcac cgagcagttc ataagcgcta tgcgtcttac
     2101 tgcatccggt aggaccccag aaccatccaa caaacggttt tgtaaatcgt tttggttcgt
     2161 ggtattttaa gatgagttcg cctgctttca tagcttggta tgagcgaaca ttttcagtaa
     2221 catcagccat tctgcctgtt gtttttatta tcttaaacac tgtttccata tcattccgtt
     2281 tcccttgttc aggccttttg ccgttttcgg cgactatgtt gccgtctttc gagcagtact
     2341 ttatgttctg gagcgccgtg cctttgcagg cttctaagtg acacccgata gggagtactt
     2401 ttttgaccgc attagcggtc gaggcgttcg caaacattac aaacccttgg tggtgaagcc
     2461 acccggcatt acttgtttca aggcctacaa ggatgtatct acaaggtatg tcataagtct
     2521 cctttggagg caagacgcct tggatacctt ttttatgatc acctcctacg ccccagtagg
     2581 taaagcacca agctcttgag cgctttgaca tggtattgca tgtctggcag ttttctgcgc
     2641 gatttaaata tttgtcttgg tctgtatttt ggtgtatcat atttatttat tttgtagtcg
     2701 atccgaattt tcggtcgttt tactcaaatg acacagtgtc attttgagta tactcaaatg
     2761 atatacacaa atgctatgtc attttgtgta gcgatctctc cgcagtcgct atttaatttt
     2821 ctccgccgga actttttcgt acaacgttgt ccgaatgaca ccatgtcatt tgggttgtgc
     2881 aaaagacacc atggtgtcat atggacagtg tctattattt attttgtgtt ccgcgttttt
     2941 tcgcatgtgt tttacacaaa tgacatatat gtcaaatgtg tatacactca gtgggtaccc
     3001 cgcgtggtgt atatgcatta attatttgcg aaattttttt gtacggtatg tataccgact
//
LOCUS       CruV-139                3065 bp    DNA     circular     24-FEB-2020
DEFINITION  Crucivirus-139 isolate 120_1635_IR2_3297.
ACCESSION   CruV-139
KEYWORDS    .
SOURCE      Crucivirus-139
  ORGANISM  Crucivirus-139
            Unclassified.
REFERENCE   1  (bases 1 to 3065)
  AUTHORS   de la Higuera,I., Kasun,G.W., Torrance,E.L., Pratt,A.A.,
            Maluenda,A., Colombet,J., Bisseux,M., Ravet,V., Dayaram,A.,
            Stainton,D., Kraberger,S., Zawar-Reza,P., Goldstien,S., Briskie,J.,
            White,R., Taylor,H., Gomez,C., Ainley,D.G., Harding,J.S.,
            Fontenele,R.S., Schreck,J., Ribeiro,S.G., Oswald,S.A., Arnold,J.M.,
            Varsani,A., Enault,F. and Stedman,K.M.
  TITLE     Direct Submission
  JOURNAL   Submitted (24-FEB-2020) Biology, Portland State University, 1719 SW
            10th Ave, Portland, Oregon 97201, USA
COMMENT     Bankit Comment: ALT EMAIL:ide@pdx.edu                              
            Bankit Comment: TOTAL # OF SEQS:451                                
            Bankit Comment: GAP: est. length - alignment                       
                                                                               
            ##Assembly-Data-START##                                            
            Assembly Method       :: MetaSPAdes v. 3.12; IDBA-UD v. 1.1.1;     
                                     MEGAHIT v. 1.0.3                          
            Sequencing Technology :: 454; Illumina                             
            ##Assembly-Data-END##
FEATURES             Location/Qualifiers
     source          1..3065
                     /organism="Crucivirus-139"
                     /mol_type="genomic DNA"
                     /isolate="120_1635_IR2_3297"
                     /isolation_source="Water"
                     /country="Norway"
                     /collection_date=2011
     CDS             1..1458
                     /codon_start=1
                     /product="Putative Replication Associated Protein"
                     /translation="MAQRFNSKNSKKNHQVYGEKDTKKEENSTDTDVGQGNTSLSKTS
                     LRSESLRSESLRSSASDQSCNDDEKRVRNYCFTSYKGTIPFKKSMKYLLQGIEICPST
                     GKTHIQGFVIFNNARTCKAVRKEYNPIHFETCKGSIEQNINYCKKDKDFTEEGEIPKG
                     QGARTDKVSLTESIKEGLSDKEIIEKHGDKFIRNYRGIAMTRNILKEEIRKWDMDVRI
                     YWGEPGTGKTRAVWDEFGYEEVYPKMVGKWWDGYKGQKCVLIDDFNPENAFEITFDFY
                     LKLLDRYPMTIENKGGTSQFYSKVIIFTSNFNPEYWFEDKPEVARKAFFRRVKTIKEF
                     NFEEEKQENTEPKSSYSGVFGENDVTWEKQEAEENEPVLSKEDIQKIFDDIEKFKEEE
                     KNKQVTDPEDEYIIKEEKQENTEPKSSYSGVYEYVRNDFGRCVKMNVENMDIQERLRL
                     THRHNFNELNVYEKDNLIKCEKLRDIRDKNTKESN*"
     CDS             complement(1643..2977)
                     /codon_start=1
                     /product="Putative CruV Capsid Protein"
                     /translation="MNMYKPRAKSSYKPRAKPATAKKPYPKKTYYKKSYPRKNYAGSV
                     IKTIGTLGGGAIGSAFGGPAGGALGSAVGGVAADLFKQITGMGDYNVKNNSLFIQGDS
                     TPMFRNSGRSVRITHREYISDIITSSVALSFKLNSFLLNPATSDTYPWLATIAQQFEQ
                     YRIHGMVFHFKSNSADALNSTNTALGSVIMATQYNVQLPVFTTKQQMENYEFACSSRP
                     SCDLLHPVECDPSLTSFGPVFDIRLGGDDGGDQRLYDLGRFCLATVGMQAANVNIGEL
                     WVSYDIELLKPRMGDTVSVFGQWRVADPTDASPFLDAVISEDSDFFAIIGTNTITFPA
                     NFNGNVLVWYKSRSTLAATQASFTTVTLSSGITRLGILTGGGSDASQYATGSVSDTEC
                     CFIQMLRIVSNGVPQVATYTGGTWVNADLGSDLIINVIPYTVTVPYVAENFN*"
ORIGIN      
        1 atggcacaaa ggttcaattc gaagaattca aagaaaaatc atcaggttta cggggaaaaa
       61 gatacaaaaa aagaggaaaa cagcacagac acagatgttg gacagggtaa tactagcctg
      121 tccaaaacgt cgcttcgctc cgagtcgctt cgctccgagt cgcttcgctc ctccgcatct
      181 gatcaatcct gcaacgacga tgaaaaaaga gttagaaatt actgctttac aagttacaaa
      241 ggaactatcc catttaagaa atcaatgaaa tatcttcttc aaggaataga aatatgtcct
      301 tcaactggca aaactcatat acaaggattc gttattttca ataatgccag aacttgcaaa
      361 gctgttagaa aagaatacaa tcctattcat tttgaaactt gcaaaggaag tattgaacaa
      421 aatataaatt attgcaaaaa agacaaagac tttactgaag aaggagaaat accaaaaggt
      481 caaggtgcgc gcacagacaa agtgtcactc actgaatcga taaaagaagg tctctcagat
      541 aaagaaataa tagaaaaaca tggagataaa ttcatcagaa actacagagg aatagcaatg
      601 actagaaaca ttttaaaaga agaaataaga aaatgggata tggatgtacg catctactgg
      661 ggcgagcctg gaacaggtaa aacccgagca gtatgggacg aattcggtta tgaagaagta
      721 tatcctaaaa tggtaggtaa atggtgggat ggttataaag gacaaaagtg cgttctaatt
      781 gacgacttta atcccgaaaa cgcatttgaa ataacgttcg acttttattt aaaactgctg
      841 gatagatatc caatgacaat agagaataaa ggtggaacct cacaatttta cagcaaagtt
      901 attattttca caagtaactt taatcctgaa tattggttcg aagataaacc agaggtagct
      961 agaaaagctt tctttagaag agtaaagact ataaaagaat ttaattttga agaagaaaaa
     1021 caagaaaata cagaacctaa aagttcctac agtggagtat ttggagaaaa tgacgtcaca
     1081 tgggaaaaac aggaagctga agaaaacgaa cctgtactgt ctaaagaaga tatacaaaaa
     1141 atattcgacg atattgaaaa attcaaagaa gaagaaaaaa ataaacaagt aacagatcca
     1201 gaagatgaat acataattaa agaagaaaaa caagaaaata cagaacctaa aagttcctac
     1261 agtggagtat atgaatatgt aagaaatgac tttggaagat gtgttaaaat gaatgtagaa
     1321 aacatggata ttcaagaaag attaaggctt acgcacagac acaacttcaa tgaattaaac
     1381 gtatacgaaa aagataatct tataaagtgc gaaaaactca gagatataag agataaaaat
     1441 acaaaagaaa gtaattaaac attggtctta ggacatatgt ttgaagatgc tgcgcttcgc
     1501 tccgcccgtc tcagaagctc acgcactgct acaggctctg ccgctaccgc tgcagccgct
     1561 aacgcggaca ccctcgcgat cttaaattaa tcgaaagtgc tacgctccgc ttcgccaatc
     1621 atatcttgta taagaaatga ttttaattaa agttttcggc aacataagga actgtaacag
     1681 tataaggaat aacatttatt attaagtcag aaccaagatc agcattgacc caagtacctc
     1741 ctgtataagt agcaacttga ggaacaccat tagaaacaat tcttaacatt tgaataaaac
     1801 agcactcggt gtcagaaaca gaaccagtag catattgact agcatccgaa ccacctccgg
     1861 ttaaaatacc taatctggtt attccagaag ataaagtaac tgtagtaaaa gaagcttgag
     1921 tagcagcaag agttgatcta gatttatacc aaacaaggac attaccattg aaattagcag
     1981 ggaaagttat agtatttgta ccaataatag caaaaaaatc ggaatcttct gatataacgg
     2041 catctagaaa aggagaagca tctgttggat ctgcaactct ccattgaccg aatactgaaa
     2101 cagtatcccc cattctgggt ttgagaagct caatgtcata agaaacccat aattctccaa
     2161 tatttacatt agctgcctgc atacctacag tagcgagaca gaatcgacca agatcgtata
     2221 atcgttgatc tccaccatca tcaccaccaa gccttatatc aaatacagga ccaaaagaag
     2281 ttaaagatgg atcacattct acaggatgaa gaagatcgca agatggacgt gaagaacaag
     2341 caaattcata attctccatt tgttgtttag tagtgaaaac tgggagttga acattgtact
     2401 gagtagccat aataacggaa cctagagcgg tattagtaga attgagagca tcggcagaat
     2461 tagatttaaa atgaaaaacc attccatgaa tcctatattg ttcaaattgt tgagcaatag
     2521 tagctaacca tggatatgta tcagatgtag cgggattgag aagaaaagaa ttgagtttaa
     2581 aagaaagagc aacagaagat gtaataatgt cagaaatata ttctcggtga gtgattctta
     2641 cagaacgtcc agaattcctg aacatgggag ttgagtcacc ctgaataaat aatgaattat
     2701 tttttacgtt ataatcaccc attcctgtga tttgtttaaa taaatcagca gcaactccac
     2761 ctacggcaga tccgagagca ccaccagcag gacctccgaa agctgaacct atggctcctc
     2821 caccaagagt tcctatggtc ttaataacag aaccagcata attctttctg ggataagatt
     2881 tcttgtaata agttttctta ggatatggtt tcttagcagt agcaggttta gcacgaggct
     2941 tgtaagacga tttggcgcgc ggcttataca tattcatttt ataagtaaat attttctctt
     3001 tatgattttc gcgattttaa aattgtctaa agaaacaaaa ataaacacaa aagaaaaata
     3061 cacgc
//
LOCUS       CruV-140                3066 bp    DNA     circular     24-FEB-2020
DEFINITION  Crucivirus-140 isolate 001778_virusbaton.
ACCESSION   CruV-140
KEYWORDS    .
SOURCE      Crucivirus-140
  ORGANISM  Crucivirus-140
            Unclassified.
REFERENCE   1  (bases 1 to 3066)
  AUTHORS   de la Higuera,I., Kasun,G.W., Torrance,E.L., Pratt,A.A.,
            Maluenda,A., Colombet,J., Bisseux,M., Ravet,V., Dayaram,A.,
            Stainton,D., Kraberger,S., Zawar-Reza,P., Goldstien,S., Briskie,J.,
            White,R., Taylor,H., Gomez,C., Ainley,D.G., Harding,J.S.,
            Fontenele,R.S., Schreck,J., Ribeiro,S.G., Oswald,S.A., Arnold,J.M.,
            Varsani,A., Enault,F. and Stedman,K.M.
  TITLE     Direct Submission
  JOURNAL   Submitted (24-FEB-2020) Biology, Portland State University, 1719 SW
            10th Ave, Portland, Oregon 97201, USA
COMMENT     Bankit Comment: ALT EMAIL:ide@pdx.edu                              
            Bankit Comment: TOTAL # OF SEQS:451                                
            Bankit Comment: GAP: est. length - alignment                       
                                                                               
            ##Assembly-Data-START##                                            
            Assembly Method       :: MetaSPAdes v. 3.12; IDBA-UD v. 1.1.1;     
                                     MEGAHIT v. 1.0.3                          
            Sequencing Technology :: 454; Illumina                             
            ##Assembly-Data-END##
FEATURES             Location/Qualifiers
     source          1..3066
                     /organism="Crucivirus-140"
                     /mol_type="genomic DNA"
                     /isolate="001778_virusbaton"
                     /isolation_source="Water"
                     /country="France"
                     /collection_date=2013
     CDS             1..1389
                     /codon_start=1
                     /product="Putative CruV Capsid Protein"
                     /translation="MYAKKTTKRKTAPQYARKTYSPRVPAQKVEIIEVVPKPKRVYKP
                     RQTMEVVQKSSGFNAVPNSFGAKLGGWLGHGIGSVVKAITGFGDYTVRENSLMNLNMG
                     GIDPPSIVNSRNGVIIRHREFIGNVLGATVFTLQSFKIQPGLVSSFPWLSQVADAYQE
                     WRPRGIIYEFKSLSSDAVIATNSSGSLGSVIMATQYDSTLANFPDKRTMENSEYANSC
                     KPSCSMLHPIECMKSQSVLSNLYLRAAGISLTGKDPRFYDLGNFQIAVEGMASGSAGQ
                     TIGELWVTFEVEMYKPELGLTGAGVLTDHFSTGVGTNTITSTNPFGNLDVFAPATGNT
                     IGCVIRQAAGNFDTIQFPSNIQSGIYLIAYFMNGTTPTVANSASIANGSSTNISTTGK
                     SALFLNGTTNIVFAPNNGATVSSFSYQQIVEVVQTTPGSKAAIQVALSGVLPSGTQNG
                     NLFITLLNPFIN*"
     CDS             complement(1736..2962)
                     /codon_start=1
                     /product="Putative Replication Associated Protein"
                     /translation="MPMNSSLSEISKKRSKKDREVDFEKVTSEGAGVILDPRMNPHQS
                     TRLKQHFFTWNNYCEKSLVMLLSWVKTHCVRWCFQEEIGESGTPHIQGCITLKEAARW
                     TTFDLPKQIHWEPTRNNKKAEIYCSKDETRLSGAKVYRYPLPLVKTPLKLIEKLRPFQ
                     LSIIDSLVPIPDDRTINWICDEKTNMGKTQLCKYLFVKHKAILFTGGACADIAQTLVG
                     VIEAGKIDLNDQLNPFIFNISKSSEHISYKAIEGCKDGLLNSPKYESQTLVFNSPHIW
                     IFANREPDYDKMSIDRWKIWTINDDFMLVPHNWNYRNRNIEPTGSYEERLTAFLNRPI
                     TNQLNLQPIIDSSDDEKEHIAPPGDNRWTWDQNGNKFYDCDLADAELKERDDIVADWN
                     LERAFSAEEFNYEDLV*"
     misc_feature    2849..2872
                     /note="stem-loop"
     misc_feature    2858..2866
                     /note="nonanucleotide"
ORIGIN      
        1 atgtacgcta aaaaaacaac caagcgtaaa accgcacctc aatatgccag aaaaacatat
       61 tcacctcggg ttccagccca aaaggtggag attattgagg tggttcctaa acctaaacgt
      121 gtgtacaaac ctcgtcaaac gatggaagtc gttcaaaaga gcagcggctt caatgctgta
      181 cccaattcat tcggtgcaaa gcttggaggc tggcttggac acggtattgg ctcagtggta
      241 aaagcaatca ccggttttgg tgattacact gtaagagaga attcactcat gaatttgaac
      301 atgggaggaa tcgatccacc atcaatagta aatagccgga acggcgtgat aattcgccac
      361 agggaattta tcggtaatgt actgggtgca actgtattta ctctccaatc cttcaaaatt
      421 caaccaggat tggtatcaag ttttccttgg ttgtcacaag tcgcagacgc atatcaagag
      481 tggagaccaa gaggaattat atatgaattc aaatccttgt cgtcagatgc agtaattgca
      541 actaattcgt caggttctct tggttcagta atcatggcaa cgcaatatga ttcaactcta
      601 gctaattttc cagacaaacg tacaatggag aattcagaat acgcaaacag ctgtaaacca
      661 agctgttcca tgcttcatcc aattgaatgc atgaagagtc aaagcgttct tagtaattta
      721 tatctaagag ctgcaggtat ctcactaaca gggaaagatc cacgctttta tgatttaggt
      781 aattttcaaa ttgccgtaga aggtatggct tctggctccg caggacaaac aataggggaa
      841 ttatgggtaa cttttgaagt agaaatgtac aagcctgaac taggtttaac aggcgctggt
      901 gttctaactg atcattttag taccggagta ggtaccaata caataacatc aacaaatcca
      961 ttcggtaatc ttgatgtttt tgcgccagca acaggtaaca caattggttg tgttattcgt
     1021 caagctgcag gtaacttcga cacgattcaa ttcccgtcta atattcaatc aggtatatat
     1081 ctgatagctt atttcatgaa tggcacaaca ccaacagtag ccaattcagc aagtatagca
     1141 aatggttcat caactaatat tagcacaaca ggcaaatcag ctctgttctt aaatggaaca
     1201 accaacatcg tattcgcacc aaacaatgga gcaacagtat cttcgttctc ttatcaacaa
     1261 atagttgaag ttgtgcaaac aactcctggt tcaaaggccg ctattcaagt cgcattaagt
     1321 ggtgttcttc cgtcaggaac tcaaaatggt aatcttttca tcactttgtt aaatccgttc
     1381 ataaactaat tgtctccact cttcaattct ctaccaaata gatagagaat acagatataa
     1441 ttttatatca atctaggcgt ggccgctagg cccgccaccg tagggtagta gagccaatac
     1501 ttttgaaagt gagcgcgcgc agagcgcgct catcccggag gggccggaag ccactccgtg
     1561 gtgtctttct aaagtgttgg ctcctacgcc tacccttcgg gatgatcaat tagagctcaa
     1621 actcagagtt gggggtcgcc ccttagcaat ttgcgatagg ggggcgatcc cccaatctct
     1681 gatgttttag ctctaattag atcctaaatt ttatatattc atatattaaa tttcttcaaa
     1741 ctaaatcttc ataattaaat tcttctgcgc tgaaggcgcg ttctaaattc caatctgcga
     1801 cgatgtcgtc gcgttctttt agttcggcgt cagccaaatc gcaatcataa aacttatttc
     1861 cgttttgatc ccaagtccag cgattatcgc cgggaggcgc aatgtgttct ttctcatcat
     1921 cactactatc gataatcggt tgtaaattca attggttagt gataggtcta ttcaaaaagg
     1981 ctgtaagcct ttcttcatat gaaccggtag gttcaatatt tctgttccga taattccaat
     2041 tatgagggac tagcataaaa tcatcgttaa tggtccaaat tttccatctg tcgatagaca
     2101 ttttgtcgta atcgggttct ctattagcga agatccaaat atgtgggctg ttgaaaacca
     2161 aagtttgaga ttcatacttg ggtgagttaa gtagtccgtc tttacaacct tcaatagcct
     2221 tatagctaat atgttcagaa gacttgctta tgttgaagat aaaagggtta agttgatcgt
     2281 tcaggtcaat ctttcccgct tcaattacac caacgagtgt ttgagcaata tccgcgcaag
     2341 cgccaccggt gaacaatata gccttatgtt tgacaaacag atatttacac aattgtgttt
     2401 ttcccatatt ggtcttctca tcacatatcc agttgatagt tctatcatca ggtataggta
     2461 ctaatgagtc gataatactc agctgaaatg gtcgaagttt ctcgataagt ttaagcggag
     2521 ttttcacaag aggtaaagga tacctgtata ctttagcgcc ggagaggcgc gtttcatctt
     2581 tactgcaata aatctcagct ttcttgttat ttctagtagg ttcccagtga atctgtttag
     2641 gtaaatcaaa tgtagtccag cgagcagctt ctttcaaagt tatgcaacct tgtatatgag
     2701 gtgttccaga ttcaccaatt tcttcttgaa agcaccatcg gacacaatgg gttttgaccc
     2761 atgaaagtag catgactaat gacttttcac aatagttgtt ccaggtaaaa aagtgctgtt
     2821 tcaatcgagt actctgatga gggttcatgc ggggatctag tattaccccc gctccctctg
     2881 aagtgacttt ttcgaagtca acttctcgat cttttttcga gcgtttttta gagatctctg
     2941 ataaggaact attcataggc aaagtgacta tttcagtatt ggttacaata tctctaaata
     3001 atatttttca cgtttttttg aattaaaata atctaataca aatgtaagac ctataaggca
     3061 caaaat
//
LOCUS       CruV-141                3068 bp    DNA     circular     24-FEB-2020
DEFINITION  Crucivirus-141 isolate C1C10_122.
ACCESSION   CruV-141
KEYWORDS    .
SOURCE      Crucivirus-141
  ORGANISM  Crucivirus-141
            Unclassified.
REFERENCE   1  (bases 1 to 3068)
  AUTHORS   de la Higuera,I., Kasun,G.W., Torrance,E.L., Pratt,A.A.,
            Maluenda,A., Colombet,J., Bisseux,M., Ravet,V., Dayaram,A.,
            Stainton,D., Kraberger,S., Zawar-Reza,P., Goldstien,S., Briskie,J.,
            White,R., Taylor,H., Gomez,C., Ainley,D.G., Harding,J.S.,
            Fontenele,R.S., Schreck,J., Ribeiro,S.G., Oswald,S.A., Arnold,J.M.,
            Varsani,A., Enault,F. and Stedman,K.M.
  TITLE     Direct Submission
  JOURNAL   Submitted (24-FEB-2020) Biology, Portland State University, 1719 SW
            10th Ave, Portland, Oregon 97201, USA
COMMENT     Bankit Comment: ALT EMAIL:ide@pdx.edu                              
            Bankit Comment: TOTAL # OF SEQS:451                                
            Bankit Comment: GAP: est. length - alignment                       
                                                                               
            ##Assembly-Data-START##                                            
            Assembly Method       :: MetaSPAdes v. 3.12; IDBA-UD v. 1.1.1;     
                                     MEGAHIT v. 1.0.3                          
            Sequencing Technology :: 454; Illumina                             
            ##Assembly-Data-END##
FEATURES             Location/Qualifiers
     source          1..3068
                     /organism="Crucivirus-141"
                     /mol_type="genomic DNA"
                     /isolate="C1C10_122"
                     /isolation_source="Soil"
                     /country="New Zealand"
                     /collection_date=2012
     misc_feature    join(3062..3068,1..19)
                     /note="stem-loop"
     misc_feature    1..9
                     /note="nonanucleotide"
     CDS             119..1447
                     /codon_start=1
                     /product="Putative CruV Capsid Protein"
                     /translation="MAAAPIKKRAVKKPARAPAANRRTYPANARGYISGVGGYKKRTG
                     EKPYYKKYRAPHSTGGDLGSMLGSWLGHGAQHVVQALSGFGDYAVEENSIMPGIGVLS
                     PPEVINTPGGFIVRHREYIQDINATTAFTLQSFPVQPGLFASFPWLAGLADSFEEYRF
                     RGLVYEFKSLSSDSVLSASTSSALGSVIMATSYNVNNAVFPSKIAMENYEFANSSKPS
                     CSFMHPVECKKSISFGTGELYLRTGAVPSGQDGRLYDLGLFQIATVGMQAASGVAGEL
                     WATYEIEFFHAKFDVSGNGGNLDHLQITTATAAAPLGTQGNFNFRSLGGTVNNPTGTI
                     YTFPVTVAIGDKFHISYILVGSVSAAITAPVITLSGCTLKTLLGGNDSSGAVNSPANG
                     VTSVALIMEFFVQITSVATQPTITWGGAGTIPTGTIAADMFVIQIDPAVA*"
     misc_feature    255..280
                     /note="stem-loop"
     misc_feature    260..268
                     /note="nonanucleotide"
     CDS             complement(1736..2953)
                     /codon_start=1
                     /product="Putative Replication Associated Protein"
                     /translation="MTEDTFSKELEGKEGKEFFSNQRLLLTYKTHIPKDELSSFLLKT
                     AKAEKCSKFMCRIAHETGDKKNPYLHTHVVVDFGKVFRSTKQDALDFPTHNMEWDGST
                     GESRNMISYIHPHVRIIFNAHRMKGALKYLSKEDPECADLAEEICKINLIQNQETLTD
                     AFKLNVESPINTKIIFENRVRPLPEFDVEMFDRWQTEGFELLERKGKGPAYPIKTDRA
                     LWRSTVPIPRPPSDDRHITVIVESLGRKGKTQFGKGLMCYNPKRYFTTQGCGNMKDFS
                     TTIENALNGIWKGEVLIINLTRSNMKNQQIYGPIEAIRDGIITSQKFVGKTTIFQPQH
                     VVLTCNSMPDLSKLSQDRWKIYKVHEVHETLEPLTLSQAWDIRHAQISAKVAEEQQLA
                     FSIPQLEVREIRI*"
     misc_feature    2304..2324
                     /note="stem-loop"
     misc_feature    complement(2310..2318)
                     /note="nonanucleotide"
ORIGIN      
        1 tatagtaagg tatattagag gtttttttta taaaaaagac aaattttagt cgtagagaac
       61 tcaacttctc tacaaatcag aagtttaaaa aaattttatt tgtcctacta aaggacaaat
      121 ggccgcagca ccaattaaaa agagagcagt taagaaacca gctcgagctc ctgctgcgaa
      181 tcgtagaact tacccagcaa acgctagagg ttatatctcc ggagtggggg gatataagaa
      241 gagaactggt gagaagcctt attataagaa gtatagggct ccacattcaa ctggcgggga
      301 ccttgggtcc atgctgggat catggttggg tcatggagca caacatgtag tacaagcatt
      361 atcaggtttt ggtgattatg cggtagaaga gaactccata atgccaggca tcggagttct
      421 cagtcctcca gaggtgataa atactccagg aggatttatc gtacgacata gagagtacat
      481 acaagatata aatgcgacaa cagcatttac tttacagtct ttcccggtcc aaccaggatt
      541 atttgcatcg tttccatggt tggcagggtt agcagatagt tttgaagagt atagatttcg
      601 aggacttgtt tacgagttta aatcgttatc ttcagattca gtattatctg catctacttc
      661 tagtgcttta ggtagtgtta ttatggcaac aagttataac gttaataacg cggtatttcc
      721 atcgaaaatt gcgatggaaa actatgaatt tgcaaattca tcgaaaccat cttgttcgtt
      781 tatgcatcca gtggagtgca aaaagtcaat atcttttggc accggagaat tatatctccg
      841 aactggagca gtaccatcag gacaagatgg taggttatat gacttaggat tatttcagat
      901 tgctacagta ggtatgcaag ctgccagtgg tgtagccgga gaattgtggg ctacatatga
      961 aatcgaattt ttccatgcta aatttgatgt atctggtaat ggaggtaatc ttgatcactt
     1021 acaaattaca actgcaacag cggcagctcc attaggaaca caaggaaact tcaattttag
     1081 aagtttagga ggtaccgtta ataatccaac aggaactatt tatacatttc cggttactgt
     1141 agcaatcgga gataagttcc atatatcata tattttagta ggttcagtgt cagcagcaat
     1201 tacagctcca gttattacgt tatctggatg tacactgaaa acattattag gtggtaacga
     1261 ctcatcagga gcagtgaact caccagcaaa cggagtgaca tccgttgcgt taataatgga
     1321 attttttgta cagattactt ctgtagctac tcaaccaaca attacttggg gaggagcagg
     1381 gacaatacca acaggtacta ttgctgcaga tatgtttgta atacaaatag atccagcagt
     1441 agcatagagt tacaacaacc aaggttggac agtatgttgt aaccgggacg cttgcgtccc
     1501 ggcgccatgc cgcttgcggc cggtgcttac aaccaacaaa ggtggctgcg ctaaactaat
     1561 atttaatgtt atgtttagcg cagtcggaga actttggttt atcgaagttc gtagacccta
     1621 ctacctatac cctttaggac tttgagcaac ccaagggcgt caaagcccgc ctattaaagt
     1681 tgcggttcca taaagggtat aggtagtatt atatatgtat tcattacata tataattata
     1741 ttcgaatttc tctaacttca agttgtggta tactgaaggc aagttgttgt tcttcggcaa
     1801 cttttgcgga tatctgagca tgtcttatat cccaagcttg agataaagtt agaggttcta
     1861 aagtttcatg cacttcgtga actttgtaaa ttttccatct atcttgagat agtttggaca
     1921 ggtctggcat ggaattacaa gtaagcacaa cgtgttgtgg ttggaagatt gtggttttac
     1981 caacgaactt ttggcttgta atgataccat cacggatagc ttctataggt ccgtatattt
     2041 gttggttctt catgttagac cgggttaaat ttatgattaa gacttcgccc ttccagatac
     2101 cgttaagggc gttttctatt gttgtagaga agtctttcat attaccacat ccttgtgtgg
     2161 taaagtatct tttaggatta taacacatta atcctttacc gaattgtgtt ttaccttttc
     2221 gccccaagct ttctacgatg acggttatat gtcggtcatc gcttgggggt ctaggtatag
     2281 gtactgtgga tctccacaat gctctatcag tttttatagg ataggcagga cctttacctt
     2341 ttctttctaa taattcgaat ccttcagttt gccaacggtc gaacatttca acgtcaaatt
     2401 caggaagggg tctgacccta ttttcaaata tgattttggt atttataggg ctttcaacgt
     2461 ttaatttgaa agcgtcagtt agagtttctt gattttgtat caaatttatt ttgcatattt
     2521 cttcagcaag atcagcacat tcaggatctt ctttgctgag atatttcaat gctcctttca
     2581 ttctatgagc attgaaaatt atacgtacat gggggtgaat atatgaaatc atatttctag
     2641 attcaccggt ggagccatcc cattccatat tatgtgtcgg aaagtctaga gcatcttgct
     2701 tggtgctcct gaataccttt ccgaagtcca caaccacatg tgtgtggaga taagggttct
     2761 tcttatctcc agtttcgtgg gctattctac acataaattt tgaacatttt tcagcttttg
     2821 ctgttttcaa aaggaaagat gatagttcat cttttggtat gtgtgttttg tacgtgagta
     2881 agagtcgttg attggaaaag aattctttac cttcttttcc ttcgagttct tttgagaagg
     2941 tatcttctgt catttgtagt ctacaaatta tttctttata ctatataaga actctacgac
     3001 tattttgctt tatacccccc ccccattagt ctccagtggg acttctctac gactatacaa
     3061 atctaata
//
